Addgene plasmid #98929: pAAV.hSyn.iGluSnFr.WPRE.SV40
Purpose: AAV expression of glutamate sensor from human synapsin promoter. ** A newer version of this sensor is available. Please see iGluSnFR3 plasmids at https://www.addgene.org/browse/article/28220233/ **
Depositing lab: Loren Looger. Depositing organization: HHMI, Janelia Research Campus. Publication: An optimized fluorescent probe for visualizing glutamate neurotransmission. Marvin JS, Borghuis BG, Tian L, Cichon J, Harnett MT, Akerboom J, Gordus A, Renninger SL, Chen TW, Bargmann CI, Orger MB, Schreiter ER, Demb JB, Gan WB, Hires SA, Looger LL. Nat Methods. 2013 Feb;10(2):162-70. doi: 10.1038/nmeth.2333. Epub 2013 Jan 13. PubMed 23314171.
Backbone
  Vector backbone: pAAV
  Vector type: Mammalian Expression, AAV
Growth in bacteria
  Bacterial resistance: Ampicillin, 100 μg/mL
  Growth temperature: 37°C
  Growth strain: NEB Stable
  Copy number: Unknown
Gene/Insert
  Gene/Insert name: iGluSnFr (alt name: GltI based Glutamate Biosensor)
  Species: Synthetic
  Promoter: hSyn
  Cloning method: Unknown
Terms and licenses: Academic/Nonprofit Terms; Industry Terms: Not Available to Industry
Depositor comments: Penn Vector Core PV2723. Biosensor iGluSnFRa is a single-wavelength glutamate sensor constructed from E. coli GltI and cpGFP. iGluSnFR is bright and photostable, with 4.5 (_F/F)max in vitro, under both 1- and 2-photon illumination. These iGluSnFR constructs contain a K158R (GFP numbering) mutation that is not referenced in the publication. Depositing lab has confirmed that this mutation is expected and that the plasmids function as described. ** A newer version of this sensor is available. Please see iGluSnFR3 plasmids at https://www.addgene.org/browse/article/28220233/ **
How to cite: pAAV.hSyn.iGluSnFr.WPRE.SV40 was a gift from Loren Looger (Addgene plasmid # 98929 ; http://n2t.net/addgene:98929 ; RRID:Addgene_98929) For viral preps, please replace (Addgene plasmid # 98929) in the above sentence with: (Addgene viral prep # 98929-AAV1), (Addgene viral prep # 98929-AAV5), or (Addgene viral prep # 98929-AAV9)
