[The description below was written by a language model from this plasmid's Addgene catalogue record and the feature table of its GenBank file; any pLannotate feature table in this document was generated separately and was not available to it.]
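Description:
pAAV.hSyn.iGluSnFr.WPRE.SV40 is an AAV transfer plasmid (pAAV backbone, 6197 bp circular in the held sequence file) for neuronal expression of the genetically encoded glutamate sensor iGluSnFR. It is maintained in bacteria through a plasmid origin of replication and an ampicillin resistance gene. Two AAV inverted terminal repeats flank the expression cassette, marking the segment that is replicated and packaged into recombinant AAV particles when helper functions are supplied. The record notes that ready-made viral preparations exist in serotypes 1, 5 and 9.

Between the ITRs, the human synapsin promoter, which favours expression in neurons, drives a single synthetic fusion protein. An IgG kappa leader peptide directs the protein into the secretory pathway. It is followed by residues 5–253 of the E. coli glutamate-binding protein GltI (annotated as YbeJ). A circularly permuted GFP is inserted next, with GFP residues 147–238 joined by a short linker to residues 1–146, and this is followed by the remaining YbeJ residues 254–279. A Myc epitope and a PDGFR transmembrane segment (residues 513–561) then anchor the sensor on the extracellular face of the membrane. There, glutamate binding to GltI changes cpGFP fluorescence. A WPRE downstream of the coding region enhances transcript stability and expression, and an SV40 polyadenylation signal terminates the message.

The depositor describes the sensor as a bright, photostable single-wavelength indicator usable under one- and two-photon illumination for imaging glutamate neurotransmission. The construct carries an expected K158R change (GFP numbering) not mentioned in the publication. A newer sensor generation, iGluSnFR3, has since become available.
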