LOCUS       pAAV.hSynap.iGluSnFr.sequenced\Q 6197 bp DNA circular 14-SEP-2012
SOURCE
  ORGANISM
COMMENT     This file is created by Vector NTI http://www.invitrogen.com/
COMMENT     ORIGDB|GenBank
COMMENT     VNTDATE|637162081|
COMMENT     VNTDBDATE|637162217|
COMMENT     LSOWNER|
COMMENT     VNTNAME|pAAV.hSynap.iGluSnFr.sequenced Q|
COMMENT     VNTAUTHORNAME|Demo User|
COMMENT     VNTOAUTHORNAME|UNKNOWN|
COMMENT     Vector_NTI_Display_Data_(Do_Not_Edit!)
COMMENT     (SXF
COMMENT     (CGexDoc "pAAV.hSynap.iGluSnFr.sequenced Q" 0 6197
COMMENT     (CDBMol 0 0 1 1 1 0 0 0 0 "" "" 0 0 0 0 (CObList) (CObList)
            (CObList)
COMMENT     (CObList) -1 "")
COMMENT     (CDocSetData 1 1 0 0 0 0 "MAIN" 1 1 1 1 0 0 1 1 0 1 10 10 4294967295
            50 0
COMMENT     1 0 (CHomObj 0 0 0 3 75) (CWordArray) (CWordArray)
COMMENT     (CStringList "AatI" "AatII" "Acc65I" "AccI" "AclI" "Acu I" "AfeI"
COMMENT     "AflII" "AflIII" "AgeI" "AhdI" "AleI" "AlwNI" "ApaI" "ApaLI" "AscI"
COMMENT     "AseI" "AsiSI" "AvaI" "AvrII" "BaeI" "BamHI" "BanI" "BanII" "BbsI"
COMMENT     "BbvCI" "BcgI" "BciVI" "BclI" "BfrBI" "BfuAI" "BglI" "BglII" "BlpI"
COMMENT     "BmgBI" "BmrI" "BpmI" "Bpu10I" "BpuEI" "BsaAI" "BsaBI" "BsaHI"
            "BsaI"
COMMENT     "BsaXI" "BseRI" "BseYI" "BsgI" "BsiEI" "BsiHKAI" "BsiWI" "BsmBI"
            "BsmI"
COMMENT     "Bsp1286I" "BspDI" "BspEI" "BspHI" "BspMI" "BsrBI" "BsrDI" "BsrFI"
COMMENT     "BsrGI" "BssHII" "BssSI" "BstAPI" "BstBI" "BstEII" "BstXI" "BstYI"
COMMENT     "BstZ17I" "Bsu36I" "BtgI" "BtgZ I" "BtsCI" "BtsI" "ClaI (m)"
COMMENT     "ClaI (nm)" "DraI" "DraIII" "DrdI" "EaeI" "EagI" "EarI" "EciI"
            "EcoNI"
COMMENT     "EcoO109I" "EcoRI" "EcoRV" "FseI" "FspI" "HaeII" "HincII" "HindIII"
COMMENT     "HpaI" "I-SceI" "KasI" "KpnI" "MfeI" "MluI" "MscI" "MslI" "MspA1I"
COMMENT     "NaeI" "NarI" "NcoI" "NdeI" "NgoMIV" "NheI" "NotI" "NruI" "NsiI"
            "NspI"
COMMENT     "PacI" "PciI" "PflFI" "PflMI" "PI-SceI" "PmeI" "PmlI" "PpuMI"
            "PshAI"
COMMENT     "PsiI" "PspOMI" "PstI" "PvuI" "PvuII" "RsrII" "SacI" "SacII" "SalI"
COMMENT     "SapI" "SbfI" "ScaI" "SexAI" "SfcI" "SfiI" "SfoI" "SgrAI" "SmaI"
            "SmlI"
COMMENT     "SnaBI" "SpeI" "SphI" "SrfI" "SspI" "StuI" "StyI" "SwaI" "Tth111I"
COMMENT     "XbaI" "XcmI" "XhoI" "XmaI" "XmnI") (CStringList "atg" "gtg")
COMMENT     (CStringList "taa" "tga" "tag") (CObList) 1 "{(0,1),2}" 0 0 "" 0
COMMENT     4294967295 0 0 0 0 0 0 0 "MAIN" 0 0 30 0
COMMENT     (CProteinMotifSearchObject 70 20 1 1 1 1 0 0 1 0 0 0 0 0))
COMMENT     (CMolPar 0 0 0 0 0 1 6197 0 0 0 0 0 0 0 0) (CStringList)
            (CStringList)
COMMENT     (CObList) (COAPar 25 250 50 0 6 4 3 7) (COAPar 25 250 50 0 6 4 3 7)
COMMENT     (COAPar 25 250 50 0 6 4 3 7)
COMMENT     (CObList #0=(CRSite (CStringList) "AatI" "aggcct" 4 0 1 1378 0 0 "")
COMMENT     #1=(CRSite (CStringList) "AatII" "gacgtc" 6 0 2 459 0 2983 0 0 "")
COMMENT     #2=(CRSite (CStringList) "Acc65I" "ggtacc" 2 0 1 1789 0 0 "")
COMMENT     #3=(CRSite (CStringList) "AccI" "gtmkac" 3 0 2 2330 0 3129 0 0 "")
COMMENT     #4=(CRSite (CStringList) "AclI" "aacgtt" 3 0 2 4527 0 4900 0 0 "")
COMMENT     #5=(CRSite (CStringList) "Acu I" "ctgaag" 23 21 9 364 1 463 0 812 1
            1193
COMMENT     0 1957 0 2001 1 2200 0 4463 0 5475 1 0 "")
COMMENT     #6=(CRSite (CStringList) "AfeI" "agcgct" 4 0 1 604 0 0 "")
COMMENT     #7=(CRSite (CStringList) "AflII" "cttaag" 2 0 0 0 "")
COMMENT     #8=(CRSite (CStringList) "AflIII" "acrygt" 2 0 1 6017 0 0 "")
COMMENT     #9=(CRSite (CStringList) "AgeI" "accggt" 2 0 0 0 "")
COMMENT     #10=(CRSite (CStringList) "AhdI" "gacnnnnngtc" 7 0 3 59 0 3521 0
            5129 0
COMMENT     0 "")
COMMENT     #11=(CRSite (CStringList) "AleI" "cacnnnngtg" 6 0 3 1834 0 1984 0
            2161 0
COMMENT     0 "")
COMMENT     #12=(CRSite (CStringList) "AlwNI" "cagnnnctg" 7 0 1 5608 0 0 "")
COMMENT     #13=(CRSite (CStringList) "ApaI" "gggccc" 6 0 1 202 0 0 "")
COMMENT     #14=(CRSite (CStringList) "ApaLI" "gtgcac" 2 0 3 2739 0 4457 0 5703
            0 0
COMMENT     "") #15=(CRSite (CStringList) "AscI" "ggcgcgcc" 3 0 0 0 "")
COMMENT     #16=(CRSite (CStringList) "AseI" "attaat" 3 0 2 4954 0 6189 0 0 "")
COMMENT     #17=(CRSite (CStringList) "AsiSI" "gcgatcgc" 6 0 0 0 "")
COMMENT     #18=(CRSite (CStringList) "AvaI" "cycgrg" 2 0 5 29 0 40 0 3139 0
            3535 0
COMMENT     3546 0 0 "") #19=(CRSite (CStringList) "AvrII" "cctagg" 2 0 0 0 "")
COMMENT     #20=(CRSite (CStringList) "BaeI" "acnnnngtayc" 24 19 0 0 "")
COMMENT     #21=(CRSite (CStringList) "BamHI" "ggatcc" 2 0 1 681 0 0 "")
COMMENT     #22=(CRSite (CStringList) "BanI" "ggyrcc" 2 0 7 252 0 588 0 1789 0
            1839
COMMENT     0 2400 0 3945 0 5176 0 0 "")
COMMENT     #23=(CRSite (CStringList) "BanII" "grgcyc" 6 0 3 202 0 2883 0 3915 0
            0
COMMENT     "") #24=(CRSite (CStringList) "BbsI" "gaagac" 9 13 1 3058 1 0 "")
COMMENT     #25=(CRSite (CStringList) "BbvCI" "cctcagc" 3 6 1 435 0 0 "")
COMMENT     #26=(CRSite (CStringList) "BcgI" "cgannnnnntgc" 25 23 2 380 0 4591 1
            0
COMMENT     "")
COMMENT     #27=(CRSite (CStringList) "BciVI" "gtatcc" 13 12 3 2599 1 4292 0
            5819 0
COMMENT     0 "") #28=(CRSite (CStringList) "BclI" "tgatca" 2 0 0 0 "")
COMMENT     #29=(CRSite (CStringList) "BfrBI" "atgcat" 4 0 0 0 "")
COMMENT     #30=(CRSite (CStringList) "BfuAI" "acctgc" 11 15 2 930 1 2316 1 0
            "")
COMMENT     #31=(CRSite (CStringList) "BglI" "gccnnnnnggc" 8 0 5 31 0 2446 0
            3551 0
COMMENT     3744 0 5011 0 0 "")
COMMENT     #32=(CRSite (CStringList) "BglII" "agatct" 2 0 2 185 0 757 0 0 "")
COMMENT     #33=(CRSite (CStringList) "BlpI" "gctnagc" 3 0 0 0 "")
COMMENT     #34=(CRSite (CStringList) "BmgBI" "cacgtc" 4 4 1 1299 1 0 "")
COMMENT     #35=(CRSite (CStringList) "BmrI" "actggg" 12 11 4 1353 0 1674 1 3634
            0
COMMENT     5089 0 0 "")
COMMENT     #36=(CRSite (CStringList) "BpmI" "ctggag" 23 21 3 1753 0 2248 0 5060
            0 0
COMMENT     "")
COMMENT     #37=(CRSite (CStringList) "Bpu10I" "cctnagc" 3 6 3 435 0 1442 1 1672
            0 0
COMMENT     "")
COMMENT     #38=(CRSite (CStringList) "BpuEI" "cttgag" 23 21 4 4525 0 5393 0
            5634 1
COMMENT     5932 0 0 "")
COMMENT     #39=(CRSite (CStringList) "BsaAI" "yacgtr" 4 0 3 167 0 3412 0 3986 0
            0
COMMENT     "")
COMMENT     #40=(CRSite (CStringList) "BsaBI" "gatnnnnatc" 6 0 1 3389 0 0 "")
COMMENT     #41=(CRSite (CStringList) "BsaHI" "grcgyc" 3 0 6 45 0 456 0 589 0
            2980 0
COMMENT     3532 0 4589 0 0 "")
COMMENT     #42=(CRSite (CStringList) "BsaI" "ggtctc" 8 12 1 5063 0 0 "")
COMMENT     #43=(CRSite (CStringList) "BsaXI" "acnnnnnctcc" 22 19 3 622 1 4025 1
COMMENT     6179 0 0 "")
COMMENT     #44=(CRSite (CStringList) "BseRI" "gaggag" 17 15 4 646 0 1834 0 2655
            1
COMMENT     2716 0 0 "")
COMMENT     #45=(CRSite (CStringList) "BseYI" "cccagc" 2 6 2 524 0 5713 0 0 "")
COMMENT     #46=(CRSite (CStringList) "BsgI" "gtgcag" 23 21 4 1468 0 1618 0 1932
            1
COMMENT     2029 0 0 "")
COMMENT     #47=(CRSite (CStringList) "BsiEI" "cgrycg" 5 0 8 268 0 1272 0 3148 0
COMMENT     3715 0 4611 0 4760 0 5683 0 6107 0 0 "")
COMMENT     #48=(CRSite (CStringList) "BsiHKAI" "gwgcwc" 6 0 6 1678 0 2462 0
            2743 0
COMMENT     4461 0 4546 0 5707 0 0 "")
COMMENT     #49=(CRSite (CStringList) "BsiWI" "cgtacg" 2 0 0 0 "")
COMMENT     #50=(CRSite (CStringList) "BsmBI" "cgtctc" 8 12 0 0 "")
COMMENT     #51=(CRSite (CStringList) "BsmI" "gaatgc" 8 6 3 2370 0 3209 0 3302 1
            0
COMMENT     "")
COMMENT     #52=(CRSite (CStringList) "Bsp1286I" "gdgchc" 6 0 13 202 0 565 0
            1678 0
COMMENT     1844 0 1973 0 2462 0 2743 0 2883 0 2896 0 3915 0 4461 0 4546 0 5707
COMMENT     0 0 "")
COMMENT     #53=(CRSite (CStringList) "BspDI" "atcgat" 3 0 3 2525 0 3120 0 3383
            0 0
COMMENT     "") #54=(CRSite (CStringList) "BspEI" "tccgga" 2 0 0 0 "")
COMMENT     #55=(CRSite (CStringList) "BspHI" "tcatga" 2 0 2 4289 0 5297 0 0 "")
COMMENT     #56=(CRSite (CStringList) "BspMI" "acctgc" 11 15 2 930 1 2316 1 0
            "")
COMMENT     #57=(CRSite (CStringList) "BsrBI" "gagcgg" 4 4 3 3842 1 4287 1 6088
            1 0
COMMENT     "")
COMMENT     #58=(CRSite (CStringList) "BsrDI" "gcaatg" 9 7 3 2777 1 4895 0 5069
            1 0
COMMENT     "")
COMMENT     #59=(CRSite (CStringList) "BsrFI" "rccggy" 2 0 8 465 0 519 0 591 0
            1309
COMMENT     0 1954 0 3042 0 3881 0 5044 0 0 "")
COMMENT     #60=(CRSite (CStringList) "BsrGI" "tgtaca" 2 0 1 1778 0 0 "")
COMMENT     #61=(CRSite (CStringList) "BssHII" "gcgcgc" 2 0 7 3 0 88 0 418 0 420
            0
COMMENT     448 0 3487 0 3572 0 0 "")
COMMENT     #62=(CRSite (CStringList) "BssSI" "cacgag" 2 6 3 1984 1 4460 0 5844
            0 0
COMMENT     "") #63=(CRSite (CStringList) "BstAPI" "gcannnnntgc" 8 0 0 0 "")
COMMENT     #64=(CRSite (CStringList) "BstBI" "ttcgaa" 3 0 2 1693 0 2264 0 0 "")
COMMENT     #65=(CRSite (CStringList) "BstEII" "ggtnacc" 2 0 1 814 0 0 "")
COMMENT     #66=(CRSite (CStringList) "BstXI" "ccannnnnntgg" 9 0 1 1343 0 0 "")
COMMENT     #67=(CRSite (CStringList) "BstYI" "rgatcy" 2 0 13 185 0 681 0 757 0
            1568
COMMENT     0 2358 0 3092 0 3390 0 4482 0 4499 0 5267 0 5279 0 5365 0 5376 0 0
COMMENT     "") #68=(CRSite (CStringList) "BstZ17I" "gtatac" 4 0 0 0 "")
COMMENT     #69=(CRSite (CStringList) "Bsu36I" "cctnagg" 3 0 0 0 "")
COMMENT     #70=(CRSite (CStringList) "BtgI" "ccrygg" 2 0 5 387 0 692 0 2834 0
            2906
COMMENT     0 3030 0 0 "")
COMMENT     #71=(CRSite (CStringList) "BtgZ I" "gcgatg" 17 21 4 1422 1 1925 0
            2832 1
COMMENT     3981 1 0 "")
COMMENT     #72=(CRSite (CStringList) "BtsCI" "ggatgnn" 8 6 14 241 0 317 1 355 0
COMMENT     1299 0 1434 0 1844 1 2081 1 2210 1 2441 1 2480 1 3667 1 4683 0 4970
COMMENT     0 5151 0 0 "")
COMMENT     #73=(CRSite (CStringList) "BtsI" "gcagtg" 9 7 7 369 1 914 0 979 1
            2017 0
COMMENT     3214 0 4710 0 4730 1 0 "")
COMMENT     #74=(CRSite (CStringList) "ClaI (m)" "gatcgat" 4 6 0 0 "")
COMMENT     #75=(CRSite (CStringList) "ClaI (nm)" "hatcgatd" 4 0 3 2525 0 3120 0
COMMENT     3383 0 0 "")
COMMENT     #76=(CRSite (CStringList) "DraI" "tttaaa" 4 0 4 3349 0 4551 0 5243 0
COMMENT     5262 0 0 "")
COMMENT     #77=(CRSite (CStringList) "DraIII" "cacnnngtg" 7 0 1 3989 0 0 "")
COMMENT     #78=(CRSite (CStringList) "DrdI" "gacnnnnnngtc" 8 0 2 4033 0 5915 0
            0 "")
COMMENT     #79=(CRSite (CStringList) "EaeI" "yggccr" 2 0 10 104 0 491 0 1307 0
            1529
COMMENT     0 1875 0 3145 0 3471 0 3600 0 4736 0 6178 0 0 "")
COMMENT     #80=(CRSite (CStringList) "EagI" "cggccg" 2 0 1 3145 0 0 "")
COMMENT     #81=(CRSite (CStringList) "EarI" "ctcttc" 8 11 6 1193 1 2348 1 3062
            0
COMMENT     3693 1 4330 1 6134 1 0 "")
COMMENT     #82=(CRSite (CStringList) "EciI" "ggcgga" 18 16 6 1561 1 2052 1 2854
            0
COMMENT     4987 0 5815 0 5961 0 0 "")
COMMENT     #83=(CRSite (CStringList) "EcoNI" "cctnnnnnagg" 6 0 0 0 "")
COMMENT     #84=(CRSite (CStringList) "EcoO109I" "rggnccy" 3 0 2 198 0 199 0 0
            "")
COMMENT     #85=(CRSite (CStringList) "EcoRI" "gaattc" 2 0 1 662 0 0 "")
COMMENT     #86=(CRSite (CStringList) "EcoRV" "gatatc" 4 0 1 1113 0 0 "")
COMMENT     #87=(CRSite (CStringList) "FseI" "ggccggcc" 7 0 0 0 "")
COMMENT     #88=(CRSite (CStringList) "FspI" "tgcgca" 4 0 5 316 0 368 0 1219 0
            3734
COMMENT     0 4906 0 0 "")
COMMENT     #89=(CRSite (CStringList) "HaeII" "rgcgcy" 6 0 7 592 0 606 0 1232 0
            3831
COMMENT     0 3839 0 5777 0 6147 0 0 "")
COMMENT     #90=(CRSite (CStringList) "HincII" "gtyrac" 4 0 4 1094 0 2331 0 3130
            0
COMMENT     3288 0 0 "")
COMMENT     #91=(CRSite (CStringList) "HindIII" "aagctt" 2 0 1 2518 0 0 "")
COMMENT     #92=(CRSite (CStringList) "HpaI" "gttaac" 4 0 1 3288 0 0 "")
COMMENT     #93=(CRSite (CStringList) "I-SceI" "twgggataacagggtaat" 10 6 0 0 "")
COMMENT     #94=(CRSite (CStringList) "KasI" "ggcgcc" 2 0 1 588 0 0 "")
COMMENT     #95=(CRSite (CStringList) "KpnI" "ggtacc" 6 0 1 1793 0 0 "")
COMMENT     #96=(CRSite (CStringList) "MfeI" "caattg" 2 0 1 3297 0 0 "")
COMMENT     #97=(CRSite (CStringList) "MluI" "acgcgt" 2 0 0 0 "")
COMMENT     #98=(CRSite (CStringList) "MscI" "tggcca" 4 0 2 106 0 3473 0 0 "")
COMMENT     #99=(CRSite (CStringList) "MslI" "caynnnnrtg" 6 0 7 1834 0 1984 0
            2161 0
COMMENT     2398 0 4358 0 4717 0 4876 0 0 "")
COMMENT     #100=(CRSite (CStringList) "MspA1I" "cmgckg" 4 0 10 389 0 628 0 2867
            0
COMMENT     3016 0 3032 0 3684 0 4493 0 5434 0 5679 0 6197 0 0 "")
COMMENT     #101=(CRSite (CStringList) "NaeI" "gccggc" 4 0 4 521 0 593 0 3044 0
            3883
COMMENT     0 0 "")
COMMENT     #102=(CRSite (CStringList) "NarI" "ggcgcc" 3 0 1 589 0 0 "")
COMMENT     #103=(CRSite (CStringList) "NcoI" "ccatgg" 2 0 1 692 0 0 "")
COMMENT     #104=(CRSite (CStringList) "NdeI" "catatg" 3 0 0 0 "")
COMMENT     #105=(CRSite (CStringList) "NgoMIV" "gccggc" 2 0 4 519 0 591 0 3042
            0
COMMENT     3881 0 0 "")
COMMENT     #106=(CRSite (CStringList) "NheI" "gctagc" 2 0 1 673 0 0 "")
COMMENT     #107=(CRSite (CStringList) "NotI" "gcggccgc" 3 0 1 3145 0 0 "")
COMMENT     #108=(CRSite (CStringList) "NruI" "tcgcga" 4 0 0 0 "")
COMMENT     #109=(CRSite (CStringList) "NsiI" "atgcat" 6 0 0 0 "")
COMMENT     #110=(CRSite (CStringList) "NspI" "rcatgy" 6 0 1 6021 0 0 "")
COMMENT     #111=(CRSite (CStringList) "PacI" "ttaattaa" 6 0 1 3586 0 0 "")
COMMENT     #112=(CRSite (CStringList) "PciI" "acatgt" 2 0 1 6017 0 0 "")
COMMENT     #113=(CRSite (CStringList) "PflFI" "gacnnngtc" 5 0 0 0 "")
COMMENT     #114=(CRSite (CStringList) "PflMI" "ccannnnntgg" 8 0 1 2771 0 0 "")
COMMENT     #115=(CRSite (CStringList) "PI-SceI"
COMMENT     "atctatgtcgggtgcggagaaagaggtaatgaaatggca" 16 12 0 0 "")
COMMENT     #116=(CRSite (CStringList) "PmeI" "gtttaaac" 5 0 0 0 "")
COMMENT     #117=(CRSite (CStringList) "PmlI" "cacgtg" 4 0 0 0 "")
COMMENT     #118=(CRSite (CStringList) "PpuMI" "rggwccy" 3 0 0 0 "")
COMMENT     #119=(CRSite (CStringList) "PshAI" "gacnnnngtc" 6 0 0 0 "")
COMMENT     #120=(CRSite (CStringList) "PsiI" "ttataa" 4 0 2 3268 0 4114 0 0 "")
COMMENT     #121=(CRSite (CStringList) "PspOMI" "gggccc" 2 0 1 198 0 0 "")
COMMENT     #122=(CRSite (CStringList) "PstI" "ctgcag" 6 0 2 195 0 2327 0 0 "")
COMMENT     #123=(CRSite (CStringList) "PvuI" "cgatcg" 5 0 2 3715 0 4760 0 0 "")
COMMENT     #124=(CRSite (CStringList) "PvuII" "cagctg" 4 0 2 3684 0 6197 0 0
            "")
COMMENT     #125=(CRSite (CStringList) "RsrII" "cggwccg" 3 0 1 531 0 0 "")
COMMENT     #126=(CRSite (CStringList) "SacI" "gagctc" 6 0 0 0 "")
COMMENT     #127=(CRSite (CStringList) "SacII" "ccgcgg" 5 0 2 390 0 3033 0 0 "")
COMMENT     #128=(CRSite (CStringList) "SalI" "gtcgac" 2 0 2 2329 0 3128 0 0 "")
COMMENT     #129=(CRSite (CStringList) "SapI" "gctcttc" 9 12 2 1193 1 6134 1 0
            "")
COMMENT     #130=(CRSite (CStringList) "SbfI" "cctgcagg" 7 0 0 0 "")
COMMENT     #131=(CRSite (CStringList) "ScaI" "agtact" 4 0 1 4648 0 0 "")
COMMENT     #132=(CRSite (CStringList) "SexAI" "accwggt" 2 0 0 0 "")
COMMENT     #133=(CRSite (CStringList) "SfcI" "ctryag" 2 0 6 191 0 2323 0 3763 0
COMMENT     4883 0 5561 0 5752 0 0 "")
COMMENT     #134=(CRSite (CStringList) "SfiI" "ggccnnnnnggcc" 9 0 0 0 "")
COMMENT     #135=(CRSite (CStringList) "SfoI" "ggcgcc" 4 0 1 590 0 0 "")
COMMENT     #136=(CRSite (CStringList) "SgrAI" "crccggyg" 3 0 1 591 0 0 "")
COMMENT     #137=(CRSite (CStringList) "SmaI" "cccggg" 4 0 5 31 0 42 0 3141 0
            3537 0
COMMENT     3548 0 0 "")
COMMENT     #138=(CRSite (CStringList) "SmlI" "ctyrag" 2 0 4 4504 0 5372 0 5649
            0
COMMENT     5911 0 0 "")
COMMENT     #139=(CRSite (CStringList) "SnaBI" "tacgta" 4 0 2 167 0 3412 0 0 "")
COMMENT     #140=(CRSite (CStringList) "SpeI" "actagt" 2 0 0 0 "")
COMMENT     #141=(CRSite (CStringList) "SphI" "gcatgc" 6 0 0 0 "")
COMMENT     #142=(CRSite (CStringList) "SrfI" "gcccgggc" 5 0 4 31 0 42 0 3537 0
            3548
COMMENT     0 0 "")
COMMENT     #143=(CRSite (CStringList) "SspI" "aatatt" 4 0 2 4194 0 4324 0 0 "")
COMMENT     #144=(CRSite (CStringList) "StuI" "aggcct" 4 0 1 1378 0 0 "")
COMMENT     #145=(CRSite (CStringList) "StyI" "ccwwgg" 2 0 3 497 0 692 0 2938 0
            0 "")
COMMENT     #146=(CRSite (CStringList) "SwaI" "atttaaat" 5 0 0 0 "")
COMMENT     #147=(CRSite (CStringList) "Tth111I" "gacnnngtc" 5 0 0 0 "")
COMMENT     #148=(CRSite (CStringList) "XbaI" "tctaga" 2 0 0 0 "")
COMMENT     #149=(CRSite (CStringList) "XcmI" "ccannnnnnnnntgg" 9 0 1 2448 0 0
            "")
COMMENT     #150=(CRSite (CStringList) "XhoI" "ctcgag" 2 0 0 0 "")
COMMENT     #151=(CRSite (CStringList) "XmaI" "cccggg" 2 0 5 29 0 40 0 3139 0
            3535 0
COMMENT     3546 0 0 "")
COMMENT     #152=(CRSite (CStringList) "XmnI" "gaannnnttc" 6 0 1 4529 0 0 ""))
COMMENT     (CObList
COMMENT     #153=(CFSignal (CObList) "ITR" 34 0 0 1 167 0 (CStringList)
COMMENT     (CStringList) 1 1 1 1 "57..223")
COMMENT     #154=(CFSignal (CObList) "BglII" 20 0 0 184 189 0 (CStringList)
COMMENT     (CStringList) 1 1 1 1 "240..245")
COMMENT     #155=(CFSignal (CObList) "synapsin promoter" 29 0 0 190 661 0
COMMENT     (CStringList) (CStringList) 1 1 1 1 "246..717")
COMMENT     #156=(CFSignal (CObList) "IgG K-leader" 21 0 0 693 755 0
            (CStringList)
COMMENT     (CStringList) 1 1 1 1 "749..811")
COMMENT     #157=(CFSignal (CObList) "MCS" 21 0 0 756 761 0 (CStringList)
COMMENT     (CStringList) 1 1 1 1 "812..817")
COMMENT     #158=(CFSignal (CObList) "YbeJ 5-253" 4 0 0 762 1508 0 (CStringList)
COMMENT     (CStringList) 1 1 1 1 "818..1564")
COMMENT     #159=(CFSignal (CObList) "cpGFP 147-238" 4 0 0 1509 1784 0
            (CStringList)
COMMENT     (CStringList) 1 1 1 1 "1565..1840")
COMMENT     #160=(CFSignal (CObList) "cpGFP 1-146" 4 0 0 1803 2243 0
            (CStringList)
COMMENT     (CStringList) 1 1 1 1 "1859..2299")
COMMENT     #161=(CFSignal (CObList) "PDGFR 513-561" 4 0 0 2367 2513 0
            (CStringList)
COMMENT     (CStringList) 1 1 1 1 "2423..2569")
COMMENT     #162=(CFSignal (CObList) "WPRE" 21 0 0 2529 3117 0 (CStringList)
COMMENT     (CStringList) 1 1 1 1 "2585..3173")
COMMENT     #163=(CFSignal (CObList) "SV40" 14 0 0 3151 3382 0 (CStringList)
COMMENT     (CStringList) 1 1 1 1 "3207..3438")
COMMENT     #164=(CFSignal (CObList) "ITR" 34 0 1 3411 3577 0 (CStringList)
COMMENT     (CStringList) 1 1 1 1 "3467..3633")
COMMENT     #165=(CFSignal (CObList) "Linker" 21 0 0 1785 1802 0 (CStringList)
COMMENT     (CStringList) 1 1 1 1 "1841..1858")
COMMENT     #166=(CFSignal (CObList) "YbeJ 254-279" 4 0 0 2244 2321 0
            (CStringList)
COMMENT     (CStringList) 1 1 1 1 "2300..2377")
COMMENT     #167=(CFSignal (CObList) "Myc Epitope" 21 0 0 2334 2366 0
            (CStringList)
COMMENT     (CStringList) 1 1 1 1 "2390..2422")
COMMENT     #168=(CFSignal (CObList) "Mao 115r" 21 0 0 2665 2685 0 (CStringList)
COMMENT     (CStringList) 1 1 1 1 "2721..2741")
COMMENT     #169=(CFSignal (CObList) "Amp resistance" 22 0 0 4341 5198 0
COMMENT     (CStringList) (CStringList) 1 1 1 1 "")
COMMENT     #170=(CFSignal (CObList) "origin of replication" 33 0 0 5372 5960 0
COMMENT     (CStringList) (CStringList) 1 1 1 1 "")) (CObList) (CObList)
COMMENT     (CObList) (CObList) (CObList) (CObList)
COMMENT     (CTextView 0
COMMENT     #171=(CGroupPar (CParagraph 0 (0 0) 1 2 0 0 180)
COMMENT     (CObjectList
COMMENT     #172=(CRefLinePar
COMMENT     (CLinePar (CParagraph 0 (0 0) 0 2 0 1 233)
COMMENT     "pAAV.hSynap.iGluSnFr.sequenced Q" 2) 5 "" 0 4)
COMMENT     #173=(CFolderPar
COMMENT     (CGroupPar (CParagraph 1 (0 0) 1 1 0 0 178)
COMMENT     (CObjectList
COMMENT     #174=(CLinePar (CParagraph 0 (0 0) 1 2 1 0 180)
COMMENT     "DNA 'pAAV.hSynap.iGluSnFr.sequenced Q'" 1)
COMMENT     #175=(CLinePar (CParagraph 0 (0 0) 1 2 1 0 180)
COMMENT     "Currently local object. Original author: UNKNOWN"
COMMENT     1)
COMMENT     #176=(CLinePar (CParagraph 0 (0 0) 1 2 1 0 180)
COMMENT     "Created: 09/14/12 01:28PM" 1)
COMMENT     #177=(CLinePar (CParagraph 0 (0 0) 1 2 1 0 180)
COMMENT     "Last Modified: 09/14/12 01:30PM" 1)
COMMENT     #178=(CLinePar (CParagraph 0 (0 0) 1 2 1 0 180)
COMMENT     "length: 6197 bp" 1)
COMMENT     #179=(CLinePar (CParagraph 0 (0 0) 1 2 1 0 180)
COMMENT     "storage type: Basic" 1)
COMMENT     #180=(CLinePar (CParagraph 0 (0 0) 1 2 1 0 180)
COMMENT     "form: Circular" 1))) "General Description")
COMMENT     #181=(CFolderPar
COMMENT     (CGroupPar (CParagraph 2 (0 0) 1 1 0 0 178)
COMMENT     (CObjectList
COMMENT     #182=(CLinePar (CParagraph 0 (0 0) 1 2 1 0 180)
COMMENT     "Original Source Database: GenBank" 1)
COMMENT     #183=(CLinePar (CParagraph 0 (0 0) 1 2 1 0 180)
COMMENT     "Modification Date in the Original DB: 19-MAR-1980"
COMMENT     1))) "Standard Fields")
COMMENT     #184=(CRefLinePar
COMMENT     (CLinePar (CParagraph 0 (0 0) 0 2 0 0 233) "Comments" 2) 1
COMMENT     "" 0 0)
COMMENT     #185=(CFolderPar
COMMENT     (CGroupPar (CParagraph 8 (0 0) 1 2 0 0 178) (CObjectList))
COMMENT     "Annotations")
COMMENT     #186=(CFolderPar
COMMENT     (CGroupPar (CParagraph 12 (6 0) 1 1 0 0 178)
COMMENT     (CObjectList
COMMENT     #187=(CFolderPar
COMMENT     (CGroupPar (CParagraph 4 (7 4 0) 1 1 1 0 178)
COMMENT     (CObjectList
COMMENT     #188=(CFolderPar
COMMENT     (CGroupPar
COMMENT     (CParagraph 762 (3 #158# 0) 1 2 2 0 327)
COMMENT     (CObjectList
COMMENT     #189=(CLinePar
COMMENT     (CParagraph 0 (0 0) 1 2 3 0 180)
COMMENT     "Start: 762 End: 1508" 1)
COMMENT     #190=(CLinePar
COMMENT     (CParagraph 0 (0 0) 1 2 3 0 180)
COMMENT     "YbeJ 5-253" 1)
COMMENT     #191=(CLinePar
COMMENT     (CParagraph 0 (0 0) 1 2 3 0 180)
COMMENT     "Original Location Description:" 1)
COMMENT     #192=(CLinePar
COMMENT     (CParagraph 0 (0 0) 1 2 3 0 180)
COMMENT     " 818..1564" 1))) "YbeJ 5-253")
COMMENT     #193=(CFolderPar
COMMENT     (CGroupPar
COMMENT     (CParagraph 1509 (3 #159# 0) 1 2 2 0 327)
COMMENT     (CObjectList
COMMENT     #194=(CLinePar
COMMENT     (CParagraph 0 (0 0) 1 2 3 0 180)
COMMENT     "Start: 1509 End: 1784" 1)
COMMENT     #195=(CLinePar
COMMENT     (CParagraph 0 (0 0) 1 2 3 0 180)
COMMENT     "cpGFP 147-238" 1)
COMMENT     #196=(CLinePar
COMMENT     (CParagraph 0 (0 0) 1 2 3 0 180)
COMMENT     "Original Location Description:" 1)
COMMENT     #197=(CLinePar
COMMENT     (CParagraph 0 (0 0) 1 2 3 0 180)
COMMENT     " 1565..1840" 1)))
COMMENT     "cpGFP 147-238")
COMMENT     #198=(CFolderPar
COMMENT     (CGroupPar
COMMENT     (CParagraph 1803 (3 #160# 0) 1 2 2 0 327)
COMMENT     (CObjectList
COMMENT     #199=(CLinePar
COMMENT     (CParagraph 0 (0 0) 1 2 3 0 180)
COMMENT     "Start: 1803 End: 2243" 1)
COMMENT     #200=(CLinePar
COMMENT     (CParagraph 0 (0 0) 1 2 3 0 180)
COMMENT     "cpGFP 1-146" 1)
COMMENT     #201=(CLinePar
COMMENT     (CParagraph 0 (0 0) 1 2 3 0 180)
COMMENT     "Original Location Description:" 1)
COMMENT     #202=(CLinePar
COMMENT     (CParagraph 0 (0 0) 1 2 3 0 180)
COMMENT     " 1859..2299" 1))) "cpGFP 1-146")
COMMENT     #203=(CFolderPar
COMMENT     (CGroupPar
COMMENT     (CParagraph 2244 (3 #166# 0) 1 2 2 0 327)
COMMENT     (CObjectList
COMMENT     #204=(CLinePar
COMMENT     (CParagraph 0 (0 0) 1 2 3 0 180)
COMMENT     "Start: 2244 End: 2321" 1)
COMMENT     #205=(CLinePar
COMMENT     (CParagraph 0 (0 0) 1 2 3 0 180)
COMMENT     "YbeJ 254-279" 1)
COMMENT     #206=(CLinePar
COMMENT     (CParagraph 0 (0 0) 1 2 3 0 180)
COMMENT     "Original Location Description:" 1)
COMMENT     #207=(CLinePar
COMMENT     (CParagraph 0 (0 0) 1 2 3 0 180)
COMMENT     " 2300..2377" 1))) "YbeJ 254-279")
COMMENT     #208=(CFolderPar
COMMENT     (CGroupPar
COMMENT     (CParagraph 2367 (3 #161# 0) 1 2 2 0 327)
COMMENT     (CObjectList
COMMENT     #209=(CLinePar
COMMENT     (CParagraph 0 (0 0) 1 2 3 0 180)
COMMENT     "Start: 2367 End: 2513" 1)
COMMENT     #210=(CLinePar
COMMENT     (CParagraph 0 (0 0) 1 2 3 0 180)
COMMENT     "PDGFR 513-561" 1)
COMMENT     #211=(CLinePar
COMMENT     (CParagraph 0 (0 0) 1 2 3 0 180)
COMMENT     "Original Location Description:" 1)
COMMENT     #212=(CLinePar
COMMENT     (CParagraph 0 (0 0) 1 2 3 0 180)
COMMENT     " 2423..2569" 1)))
COMMENT     "PDGFR 513-561"))) "CDS (5 total)")
COMMENT     #213=(CFolderPar
COMMENT     (CGroupPar (CParagraph 14 (7 14 0) 1 1 1 0 178)
COMMENT     (CObjectList
COMMENT     #214=(CFolderPar
COMMENT     (CGroupPar
COMMENT     (CParagraph 3151 (3 #163# 0) 1 2 2 0 194)
COMMENT     (CObjectList
COMMENT     #215=(CLinePar
COMMENT     (CParagraph 0 (0 0) 1 2 3 0 180)
COMMENT     "Start: 3151 End: 3382" 1)
COMMENT     #216=(CLinePar
COMMENT     (CParagraph 0 (0 0) 1 2 3 0 180)
COMMENT     "SV40" 1)
COMMENT     #217=(CLinePar
COMMENT     (CParagraph 0 (0 0) 1 2 3 0 180)
COMMENT     "Original Location Description:" 1)
COMMENT     #218=(CLinePar
COMMENT     (CParagraph 0 (0 0) 1 2 3 0 180)
COMMENT     " 3207..3438" 1))) "SV40")))
COMMENT     "Insertion (1 total)")
COMMENT     #219=(CFolderPar
COMMENT     (CGroupPar (CParagraph 20 (7 20 0) 1 1 1 0 178)
COMMENT     (CObjectList
COMMENT     #220=(CFolderPar
COMMENT     (CGroupPar
COMMENT     (CParagraph 184 (3 #154# 0) 1 2 2 0 194)
COMMENT     (CObjectList
COMMENT     #221=(CLinePar
COMMENT     (CParagraph 0 (0 0) 1 2 3 0 180)
COMMENT     "Start: 184 End: 189 " 1)
COMMENT     #222=(CLinePar
COMMENT     (CParagraph 0 (0 0) 1 2 3 0 180)
COMMENT     "BglII" 1)
COMMENT     #223=(CLinePar
COMMENT     (CParagraph 0 (0 0) 1 2 3 0 180)
COMMENT     "Original Location Description:" 1)
COMMENT     #224=(CLinePar
COMMENT     (CParagraph 0 (0 0) 1 2 3 0 180)
COMMENT     " 240..245" 1))) "BglII")))
COMMENT     "Misc. Binding Site (1 total)")
COMMENT     #225=(CFolderPar
COMMENT     (CGroupPar (CParagraph 21 (7 21 0) 1 1 1 0 178)
COMMENT     (CObjectList
COMMENT     #226=(CFolderPar
COMMENT     (CGroupPar
COMMENT     (CParagraph 693 (3 #156# 0) 1 2 2 0 194)
COMMENT     (CObjectList
COMMENT     #227=(CLinePar
COMMENT     (CParagraph 0 (0 0) 1 2 3 0 180)
COMMENT     "Start: 693 End: 755 " 1)
COMMENT     #228=(CLinePar
COMMENT     (CParagraph 0 (0 0) 1 2 3 0 180)
COMMENT     "IgG K-leader" 1)
COMMENT     #229=(CLinePar
COMMENT     (CParagraph 0 (0 0) 1 2 3 0 180)
COMMENT     "Original Location Description:" 1)
COMMENT     #230=(CLinePar
COMMENT     (CParagraph 0 (0 0) 1 2 3 0 180)
COMMENT     " 749..811" 1))) "IgG K-leader")
COMMENT     #231=(CFolderPar
COMMENT     (CGroupPar
COMMENT     (CParagraph 756 (3 #157# 0) 1 2 2 0 194)
COMMENT     (CObjectList
COMMENT     #232=(CLinePar
COMMENT     (CParagraph 0 (0 0) 1 2 3 0 180)
COMMENT     "Start: 756 End: 761 " 1)
COMMENT     #233=(CLinePar
COMMENT     (CParagraph 0 (0 0) 1 2 3 0 180)
COMMENT     "MCS" 1)
COMMENT     #234=(CLinePar
COMMENT     (CParagraph 0 (0 0) 1 2 3 0 180)
COMMENT     "Original Location Description:" 1)
COMMENT     #235=(CLinePar
COMMENT     (CParagraph 0 (0 0) 1 2 3 0 180)
COMMENT     " 812..817" 1))) "MCS")
COMMENT     #236=(CFolderPar
COMMENT     (CGroupPar
COMMENT     (CParagraph 1785 (3 #165# 0) 1 2 2 0 194)
COMMENT     (CObjectList
COMMENT     #237=(CLinePar
COMMENT     (CParagraph 0 (0 0) 1 2 3 0 180)
COMMENT     "Start: 1785 End: 1802" 1)
COMMENT     #238=(CLinePar
COMMENT     (CParagraph 0 (0 0) 1 2 3 0 180)
COMMENT     "Linker" 1)
COMMENT     #239=(CLinePar
COMMENT     (CParagraph 0 (0 0) 1 2 3 0 180)
COMMENT     "Original Location Description:" 1)
COMMENT     #240=(CLinePar
COMMENT     (CParagraph 0 (0 0) 1 2 3 0 180)
COMMENT     " 1841..1858" 1))) "Linker")
COMMENT     #241=(CFolderPar
COMMENT     (CGroupPar
COMMENT     (CParagraph 2334 (3 #167# 0) 1 2 2 0 194)
COMMENT     (CObjectList
COMMENT     #242=(CLinePar
COMMENT     (CParagraph 0 (0 0) 1 2 3 0 180)
COMMENT     "Start: 2334 End: 2366" 1)
COMMENT     #243=(CLinePar
COMMENT     (CParagraph 0 (0 0) 1 2 3 0 180)
COMMENT     "Myc Epitope" 1)
COMMENT     #244=(CLinePar
COMMENT     (CParagraph 0 (0 0) 1 2 3 0 180)
COMMENT     "Original Location Description:" 1)
COMMENT     #245=(CLinePar
COMMENT     (CParagraph 0 (0 0) 1 2 3 0 180)
COMMENT     " 2390..2422" 1))) "Myc Epitope")
COMMENT     #246=(CFolderPar
COMMENT     (CGroupPar
COMMENT     (CParagraph 2529 (3 #162# 0) 1 2 2 0 194)
COMMENT     (CObjectList
COMMENT     #247=(CLinePar
COMMENT     (CParagraph 0 (0 0) 1 2 3 0 180)
COMMENT     "Start: 2529 End: 3117" 1)
COMMENT     #248=(CLinePar
COMMENT     (CParagraph 0 (0 0) 1 2 3 0 180)
COMMENT     "WPRE" 1)
COMMENT     #249=(CLinePar
COMMENT     (CParagraph 0 (0 0) 1 2 3 0 180)
COMMENT     "Original Location Description:" 1)
COMMENT     #250=(CLinePar
COMMENT     (CParagraph 0 (0 0) 1 2 3 0 180)
COMMENT     " 2585..3173" 1))) "WPRE")
COMMENT     #251=(CFolderPar
COMMENT     (CGroupPar
COMMENT     (CParagraph 2665 (3 #168# 0) 1 2 2 0 194)
COMMENT     (CObjectList
COMMENT     #252=(CLinePar
COMMENT     (CParagraph 0 (0 0) 1 2 3 0 180)
COMMENT     "Start: 2665 End: 2685" 1)
COMMENT     #253=(CLinePar
COMMENT     (CParagraph 0 (0 0) 1 2 3 0 180)
COMMENT     "Mao 115r" 1)
COMMENT     #254=(CLinePar
COMMENT     (CParagraph 0 (0 0) 1 2 3 0 180)
COMMENT     "Original Location Description:" 1)
COMMENT     #255=(CLinePar
COMMENT     (CParagraph 0 (0 0) 1 2 3 0 180)
COMMENT     " 2721..2741" 1))) "Mao 115r")))
COMMENT     "Misc. Feature (6 total)")
COMMENT     #256=(CFolderPar
COMMENT     (CGroupPar (CParagraph 22 (7 22 0) 1 1 1 0 178)
COMMENT     (CObjectList
COMMENT     #257=(CFolderPar
COMMENT     (CGroupPar
COMMENT     (CParagraph 4341 (3 #169# 0) 1 2 2 0 194)
COMMENT     (CObjectList
COMMENT     #258=(CLinePar
COMMENT     (CParagraph 0 (0 0) 1 2 3 0 180)
COMMENT     "Start: 4341 End: 5198" 1)))
COMMENT     "Amp resistance")))
COMMENT     "Misc. Marker (1 total)")
COMMENT     #259=(CFolderPar
COMMENT     (CGroupPar (CParagraph 29 (7 29 0) 1 1 1 0 178)
COMMENT     (CObjectList
COMMENT     #260=(CFolderPar
COMMENT     (CGroupPar
COMMENT     (CParagraph 190 (3 #155# 0) 1 2 2 0 194)
COMMENT     (CObjectList
COMMENT     #261=(CLinePar
COMMENT     (CParagraph 0 (0 0) 1 2 3 0 180)
COMMENT     "Start: 190 End: 661 " 1)
COMMENT     #262=(CLinePar
COMMENT     (CParagraph 0 (0 0) 1 2 3 0 180)
COMMENT     "synapsin promoter" 1)
COMMENT     #263=(CLinePar
COMMENT     (CParagraph 0 (0 0) 1 2 3 0 180)
COMMENT     "Original Location Description:" 1)
COMMENT     #264=(CLinePar
COMMENT     (CParagraph 0 (0 0) 1 2 3 0 180)
COMMENT     " 246..717" 1)))
COMMENT     "synapsin promoter")))
COMMENT     "Promoter Eukaryotic (1 total)")
COMMENT     #265=(CFolderPar
COMMENT     (CGroupPar (CParagraph 33 (7 33 0) 1 1 1 0 178)
COMMENT     (CObjectList
COMMENT     #266=(CFolderPar
COMMENT     (CGroupPar
COMMENT     (CParagraph 5372 (3 #170# 0) 1 2 2 0 194)
COMMENT     (CObjectList
COMMENT     #267=(CLinePar
COMMENT     (CParagraph 0 (0 0) 1 2 3 0 180)
COMMENT     "Start: 5372 End: 5960" 1)))
COMMENT     "origin of replication")))
COMMENT     "Replication Origin (1 total)")
COMMENT     #268=(CFolderPar
COMMENT     (CGroupPar (CParagraph 34 (7 34 0) 1 1 1 0 178)
COMMENT     (CObjectList
COMMENT     #269=(CFolderPar
COMMENT     (CGroupPar
COMMENT     (CParagraph 1 (3 #153# 0) 1 2 2 0 194)
COMMENT     (CObjectList
COMMENT     #270=(CLinePar
COMMENT     (CParagraph 0 (0 0) 1 2 3 0 180)
COMMENT     "Start: 1 End: 167 " 1)
COMMENT     #271=(CLinePar
COMMENT     (CParagraph 0 (0 0) 1 2 3 0 180)
COMMENT     "ITR" 1)
COMMENT     #272=(CLinePar
COMMENT     (CParagraph 0 (0 0) 1 2 3 0 180)
COMMENT     "Original Location Description:" 1)
COMMENT     #273=(CLinePar
COMMENT     (CParagraph 0 (0 0) 1 2 3 0 180)
COMMENT     " 57..223" 1))) "ITR")
COMMENT     #274=(CFolderPar
COMMENT     (CGroupPar
COMMENT     (CParagraph 3411 (3 #164# 0) 1 2 2 0 194)
COMMENT     (CObjectList
COMMENT     #275=(CLinePar
COMMENT     (CParagraph 0 (0 0) 1 2 3 0 180)
COMMENT     "Start: 3411 End: 3577 (Complementary)"
COMMENT     1)
COMMENT     #276=(CLinePar
COMMENT     (CParagraph 0 (0 0) 1 2 3 0 180)
COMMENT     "ITR" 1)
COMMENT     #277=(CLinePar
COMMENT     (CParagraph 0 (0 0) 1 2 3 0 180)
COMMENT     "Original Location Description:" 1)
COMMENT     #278=(CLinePar
COMMENT     (CParagraph 0 (0 0) 1 2 3 0 180)
COMMENT     " 3467..3633" 1))) "ITR")))
COMMENT     "Repeat Region (2 total)"))) "Feature Map")
COMMENT     #279=(CFolderPar
COMMENT     (CGroupPar (CParagraph 13 (0 0) 1 1 0 0 178)
COMMENT     (CObjectList
COMMENT     #280=(CRSFolderPar
COMMENT     (CFolderPar
COMMENT     (CGroupPar (CParagraph 28875576 (8 0) 1 1 1 0 178)
COMMENT     (CObjectList
COMMENT     #281=(CGroupPar
COMMENT     (CParagraph 0 (10 #0# 0) 1 2 2 0 180)
COMMENT     (CObjectList
COMMENT     #282=(CLinePar
COMMENT     (CParagraph 0 (1 #0# 1) 1 2 2 0 191)
COMMENT     " N1: 1378 " 1))))) "AatI: 1 site")
COMMENT     3 3 "AGGCCT" "TCCGGA")
COMMENT     #283=(CRSFolderPar
COMMENT     (CFolderPar
COMMENT     (CGroupPar (CParagraph 28875544 (8 0) 1 1 1 0 178)
COMMENT     (CObjectList
COMMENT     #284=(CGroupPar
COMMENT     (CParagraph 0 (10 #1# 0) 1 2 2 0 180)
COMMENT     (CObjectList
COMMENT     #285=(CLinePar
COMMENT     (CParagraph 0 (1 #1# 1) 1 2 2 0 191)
COMMENT     " N1: 459 " 1)
COMMENT     #286=(CLinePar
COMMENT     (CParagraph 0 (1 #1# 2) 1 2 2 0 191)
COMMENT     " N2: 2983 " 1)))))
COMMENT     "AatII: 2 sites") 5 1 "GACGTC" "CTGCAG")
COMMENT     #287=(CRSFolderPar
COMMENT     (CFolderPar
COMMENT     (CGroupPar (CParagraph 28875512 (8 0) 1 1 1 0 178)
COMMENT     (CObjectList
COMMENT     #288=(CGroupPar
COMMENT     (CParagraph 0 (10 #2# 0) 1 2 2 0 180)
COMMENT     (CObjectList
COMMENT     #289=(CLinePar
COMMENT     (CParagraph 0 (1 #2# 1) 1 2 2 0 191)
COMMENT     " N1: 1789 " 1)))))
COMMENT     "Acc65I: 1 site") 1 5 "GGTACC" "CCATGG")
COMMENT     #290=(CRSFolderPar
COMMENT     (CFolderPar
COMMENT     (CGroupPar (CParagraph 28875480 (8 0) 1 1 1 0 178)
COMMENT     (CObjectList
COMMENT     #291=(CGroupPar
COMMENT     (CParagraph 0 (10 #3# 0) 1 2 2 0 180)
COMMENT     (CObjectList
COMMENT     #292=(CLinePar
COMMENT     (CParagraph 0 (1 #3# 1) 1 2 2 0 191)
COMMENT     " N1: 2330 " 1)
COMMENT     #293=(CLinePar
COMMENT     (CParagraph 0 (1 #3# 2) 1 2 2 0 191)
COMMENT     " N2: 3129 " 1))))) "AccI: 2 sites")
COMMENT     2 4 "GTMKAC" "CAKMTG")
COMMENT     #294=(CRSFolderPar
COMMENT     (CFolderPar
COMMENT     (CGroupPar (CParagraph 28875448 (8 0) 1 1 1 0 178)
COMMENT     (CObjectList
COMMENT     #295=(CGroupPar
COMMENT     (CParagraph 0 (10 #4# 0) 1 2 2 0 180)
COMMENT     (CObjectList
COMMENT     #296=(CLinePar
COMMENT     (CParagraph 0 (1 #4# 1) 1 2 2 0 191)
COMMENT     " N1: 4527 " 1)
COMMENT     #297=(CLinePar
COMMENT     (CParagraph 0 (1 #4# 2) 1 2 2 0 191)
COMMENT     " N2: 4900 " 1))))) "AclI: 2 sites")
COMMENT     2 4 "AACGTT" "TTGCAA")
COMMENT     #298=(CRSFolderPar
COMMENT     (CFolderPar
COMMENT     (CGroupPar (CParagraph 28875416 (8 0) 1 1 1 0 178)
COMMENT     (CObjectList
COMMENT     #299=(CGroupPar
COMMENT     (CParagraph 0 (10 #5# 0) 1 2 2 0 180)
COMMENT     (CObjectList
COMMENT     #300=(CLinePar
COMMENT     (CParagraph 0 (1 #5# 1) 1 2 2 0 191)
COMMENT     " N1: 364 (on complementary strand)"
COMMENT     1)
COMMENT     #301=(CLinePar
COMMENT     (CParagraph 0 (1 #5# 2) 1 2 2 0 191)
COMMENT     " N2: 463 " 1)
COMMENT     #302=(CLinePar
COMMENT     (CParagraph 0 (1 #5# 3) 1 2 2 0 191)
COMMENT     " N3: 812 (on complementary strand)"
COMMENT     1)
COMMENT     #303=(CLinePar
COMMENT     (CParagraph 0 (1 #5# 4) 1 2 2 0 191)
COMMENT     " N4: 1193 " 1)
COMMENT     #304=(CLinePar
COMMENT     (CParagraph 0 (1 #5# 5) 1 2 2 0 191)
COMMENT     " N5: 1957 " 1)
COMMENT     #305=(CLinePar
COMMENT     (CParagraph 0 (1 #5# 6) 1 2 2 0 191)
COMMENT     " N6: 2001 (on complementary strand)"
COMMENT     1)
COMMENT     #306=(CLinePar
COMMENT     (CParagraph 0 (1 #5# 7) 1 2 2 0 191)
COMMENT     " N7: 2200 " 1)
COMMENT     #307=(CLinePar
COMMENT     (CParagraph 0 (1 #5# 8) 1 2 2 0 191)
COMMENT     " N8: 4463 " 1)
COMMENT     #308=(CLinePar
COMMENT     (CParagraph 0 (1 #5# 9) 1 2 2 0 191)
COMMENT     " N9: 5475 (on complementary strand)"
COMMENT     1))))) "Acu I: 9 sites") 22 20
COMMENT     "CTGAAGNNNNNNNNNNNNNNNNN" "GACTTCNNNNNNNNNNNNNNNNN")
COMMENT     #309=(CRSFolderPar
COMMENT     (CFolderPar
COMMENT     (CGroupPar (CParagraph 28875384 (8 0) 1 1 1 0 178)
COMMENT     (CObjectList
COMMENT     #310=(CGroupPar
COMMENT     (CParagraph 0 (10 #6# 0) 1 2 2 0 180)
COMMENT     (CObjectList
COMMENT     #311=(CLinePar
COMMENT     (CParagraph 0 (1 #6# 1) 1 2 2 0 191)
COMMENT     " N1: 604 " 1))))) "AfeI: 1 site")
COMMENT     3 3 "AGCGCT" "TCGCGA")
COMMENT     #312=(CRSFolderPar
COMMENT     (CFolderPar
COMMENT     (CGroupPar (CParagraph 28875352 (8 0) 1 1 1 0 178)
COMMENT     (CObjectList)) "AflII: 0 sites") 1 5 "CTTAAG"
COMMENT     "GAATTC")
COMMENT     #313=(CRSFolderPar
COMMENT     (CFolderPar
COMMENT     (CGroupPar (CParagraph 28875320 (8 0) 1 1 1 0 178)
COMMENT     (CObjectList
COMMENT     #314=(CGroupPar
COMMENT     (CParagraph 0 (10 #8# 0) 1 2 2 0 180)
COMMENT     (CObjectList
COMMENT     #315=(CLinePar
COMMENT     (CParagraph 0 (1 #8# 1) 1 2 2 0 191)
COMMENT     " N1: 6017 " 1)))))
COMMENT     "AflIII: 1 site") 1 5 "ACRYGT" "TGYRCA")
COMMENT     #316=(CRSFolderPar
COMMENT     (CFolderPar
COMMENT     (CGroupPar (CParagraph 28875152 (8 0) 1 1 1 0 178)
COMMENT     (CObjectList)) "AgeI: 0 sites") 1 5 "ACCGGT"
COMMENT     "TGGCCA")
COMMENT     #317=(CRSFolderPar
COMMENT     (CFolderPar
COMMENT     (CGroupPar (CParagraph 28876008 (8 0) 1 1 1 0 178)
COMMENT     (CObjectList
COMMENT     #318=(CGroupPar
COMMENT     (CParagraph 0 (10 #10# 0) 1 2 2 0 180)
COMMENT     (CObjectList
COMMENT     #319=(CLinePar
COMMENT     (CParagraph 0 (1 #10# 1) 1 2 2 0
COMMENT     191) " N1: 59 " 1)
COMMENT     #320=(CLinePar
COMMENT     (CParagraph 0 (1 #10# 2) 1 2 2 0
COMMENT     191) " N2: 3521 " 1)
COMMENT     #321=(CLinePar
COMMENT     (CParagraph 0 (1 #10# 3) 1 2 2 0
COMMENT     191) " N3: 5129 " 1)))))
COMMENT     "AhdI: 3 sites") 6 5 "GACNNNNNGTC" "CTGNNNNNCAG")
COMMENT     #322=(CRSFolderPar
COMMENT     (CFolderPar
COMMENT     (CGroupPar (CParagraph 28875976 (8 0) 1 1 1 0 178)
COMMENT     (CObjectList
COMMENT     #323=(CGroupPar
COMMENT     (CParagraph 0 (10 #11# 0) 1 2 2 0 180)
COMMENT     (CObjectList
COMMENT     #324=(CLinePar
COMMENT     (CParagraph 0 (1 #11# 1) 1 2 2 0
COMMENT     191) " N1: 1834 " 1)
COMMENT     #325=(CLinePar
COMMENT     (CParagraph 0 (1 #11# 2) 1 2 2 0
COMMENT     191) " N2: 1984 " 1)
COMMENT     #326=(CLinePar
COMMENT     (CParagraph 0 (1 #11# 3) 1 2 2 0
COMMENT     191) " N3: 2161 " 1)))))
COMMENT     "AleI: 3 sites") 5 5 "CACNNNNGTG" "GTGNNNNCAC")
COMMENT     #327=(CRSFolderPar
COMMENT     (CFolderPar
COMMENT     (CGroupPar (CParagraph 28875808 (8 0) 1 1 1 0 178)
COMMENT     (CObjectList
COMMENT     #328=(CGroupPar
COMMENT     (CParagraph 0 (10 #12# 0) 1 2 2 0 180)
COMMENT     (CObjectList
COMMENT     #329=(CLinePar
COMMENT     (CParagraph 0 (1 #12# 1) 1 2 2 0
COMMENT     191) " N1: 5608 " 1)))))
COMMENT     "AlwNI: 1 site") 6 3 "CAGNNNCTG" "GTCNNNGAC")
COMMENT     #330=(CRSFolderPar
COMMENT     (CFolderPar
COMMENT     (CGroupPar (CParagraph 28875776 (8 0) 1 1 1 0 178)
COMMENT     (CObjectList
COMMENT     #331=(CGroupPar
COMMENT     (CParagraph 0 (10 #13# 0) 1 2 2 0 180)
COMMENT     (CObjectList
COMMENT     #332=(CLinePar
COMMENT     (CParagraph 0 (1 #13# 1) 1 2 2 0
COMMENT     191) " N1: 202 " 1)))))
COMMENT     "ApaI: 1 site") 5 1 "GGGCCC" "CCCGGG")
COMMENT     #333=(CRSFolderPar
COMMENT     (CFolderPar
COMMENT     (CGroupPar (CParagraph 28875608 (8 0) 1 1 1 0 178)
COMMENT     (CObjectList
COMMENT     #334=(CGroupPar
COMMENT     (CParagraph 0 (10 #14# 0) 1 2 2 0 180)
COMMENT     (CObjectList
COMMENT     #335=(CLinePar
COMMENT     (CParagraph 0 (1 #14# 1) 1 2 2 0
COMMENT     191) " N1: 2739 " 1)
COMMENT     #336=(CLinePar
COMMENT     (CParagraph 0 (1 #14# 2) 1 2 2 0
COMMENT     191) " N2: 4457 " 1)
COMMENT     #337=(CLinePar
COMMENT     (CParagraph 0 (1 #14# 3) 1 2 2 0
COMMENT     191) " N3: 5703 " 1)))))
COMMENT     "ApaLI: 3 sites") 1 5 "GTGCAC" "CACGTG")
COMMENT     #338=(CRSFolderPar
COMMENT     (CFolderPar
COMMENT     (CGroupPar (CParagraph 28889200 (8 0) 1 1 1 0 178)
COMMENT     (CObjectList)) "AscI: 0 sites") 2 6 "GGCGCGCC"
COMMENT     "CCGCGCGG")
COMMENT     #339=(CRSFolderPar
COMMENT     (CFolderPar
COMMENT     (CGroupPar (CParagraph 28889232 (8 0) 1 1 1 0 178)
COMMENT     (CObjectList
COMMENT     #340=(CGroupPar
COMMENT     (CParagraph 0 (10 #16# 0) 1 2 2 0 180)
COMMENT     (CObjectList
COMMENT     #341=(CLinePar
COMMENT     (CParagraph 0 (1 #16# 1) 1 2 2 0
COMMENT     191) " N1: 4954 " 1)
COMMENT     #342=(CLinePar
COMMENT     (CParagraph 0 (1 #16# 2) 1 2 2 0
COMMENT     191) " N2: 6189 " 1)))))
COMMENT     "AseI: 2 sites") 2 4 "ATTAAT" "TAATTA")
COMMENT     #343=(CRSFolderPar
COMMENT     (CFolderPar
COMMENT     (CGroupPar (CParagraph 28889264 (8 0) 1 1 1 0 178)
COMMENT     (CObjectList)) "AsiSI: 0 sites") 5 3 "GCGATCGC"
COMMENT     "CGCTAGCG")
COMMENT     #344=(CRSFolderPar
COMMENT     (CFolderPar
COMMENT     (CGroupPar (CParagraph 28889296 (8 0) 1 1 1 0 178)
COMMENT     (CObjectList
COMMENT     #345=(CGroupPar
COMMENT     (CParagraph 0 (10 #18# 0) 1 2 2 0 180)
COMMENT     (CObjectList
COMMENT     #346=(CLinePar
COMMENT     (CParagraph 0 (1 #18# 1) 1 2 2 0
COMMENT     191) " N1: 29 " 1)
COMMENT     #347=(CLinePar
COMMENT     (CParagraph 0 (1 #18# 2) 1 2 2 0
COMMENT     191) " N2: 40 " 1)
COMMENT     #348=(CLinePar
COMMENT     (CParagraph 0 (1 #18# 3) 1 2 2 0
COMMENT     191) " N3: 3139 " 1)
COMMENT     #349=(CLinePar
COMMENT     (CParagraph 0 (1 #18# 4) 1 2 2 0
COMMENT     191) " N4: 3535 " 1)
COMMENT     #350=(CLinePar
COMMENT     (CParagraph 0 (1 #18# 5) 1 2 2 0
COMMENT     191) " N5: 3546 " 1)))))
COMMENT     "AvaI: 5 sites") 1 5 "CYCGRG" "GRGCYC")
COMMENT     #351=(CRSFolderPar
COMMENT     (CFolderPar
COMMENT     (CGroupPar (CParagraph 28889328 (8 0) 1 1 1 0 178)
COMMENT     (CObjectList)) "AvrII: 0 sites") 1 5 "CCTAGG"
COMMENT     "GGATCC")
COMMENT     #352=(CRSFolderPar
COMMENT     (CFolderPar
COMMENT     (CGroupPar (CParagraph 28889360 (8 0) 1 1 1 0 178)
COMMENT     (CObjectList)) "BaeI: 0 sites") 23 18
COMMENT     "ACNNNNGTAYCNNNNNNNNNNNNN"
COMMENT     "TGNNNNCATRGNNNNNNNNNNNNN")
COMMENT     #353=(CRSFolderPar
COMMENT     (CFolderPar
COMMENT     (CGroupPar (CParagraph 28889392 (8 0) 1 1 1 0 178)
COMMENT     (CObjectList
COMMENT     #354=(CGroupPar
COMMENT     (CParagraph 0 (10 #21# 0) 1 2 2 0 180)
COMMENT     (CObjectList
COMMENT     #355=(CLinePar
COMMENT     (CParagraph 0 (1 #21# 1) 1 2 2 0
COMMENT     191) " N1: 681 " 1)))))
COMMENT     "BamHI: 1 site") 1 5 "GGATCC" "CCTAGG")
COMMENT     #356=(CRSFolderPar
COMMENT     (CFolderPar
COMMENT     (CGroupPar (CParagraph 28889424 (8 0) 1 1 1 0 178)
COMMENT     (CObjectList
COMMENT     #357=(CGroupPar
COMMENT     (CParagraph 0 (10 #22# 0) 1 2 2 0 180)
COMMENT     (CObjectList
COMMENT     #358=(CLinePar
COMMENT     (CParagraph 0 (1 #22# 1) 1 2 2 0
COMMENT     191) " N1: 252 " 1)
COMMENT     #359=(CLinePar
COMMENT     (CParagraph 0 (1 #22# 2) 1 2 2 0
COMMENT     191) " N2: 588 " 1)
COMMENT     #360=(CLinePar
COMMENT     (CParagraph 0 (1 #22# 3) 1 2 2 0
COMMENT     191) " N3: 1789 " 1)
COMMENT     #361=(CLinePar
COMMENT     (CParagraph 0 (1 #22# 4) 1 2 2 0
COMMENT     191) " N4: 1839 " 1)
COMMENT     #362=(CLinePar
COMMENT     (CParagraph 0 (1 #22# 5) 1 2 2 0
COMMENT     191) " N5: 2400 " 1)
COMMENT     #363=(CLinePar
COMMENT     (CParagraph 0 (1 #22# 6) 1 2 2 0
COMMENT     191) " N6: 3945 " 1)
COMMENT     #364=(CLinePar
COMMENT     (CParagraph 0 (1 #22# 7) 1 2 2 0
COMMENT     191) " N7: 5176 " 1)))))
COMMENT     "BanI: 7 sites") 1 5 "GGYRCC" "CCRYGG")
COMMENT     #365=(CRSFolderPar
COMMENT     (CFolderPar
COMMENT     (CGroupPar (CParagraph 28889456 (8 0) 1 1 1 0 178)
COMMENT     (CObjectList
COMMENT     #366=(CGroupPar
COMMENT     (CParagraph 0 (10 #23# 0) 1 2 2 0 180)
COMMENT     (CObjectList
COMMENT     #367=(CLinePar
COMMENT     (CParagraph 0 (1 #23# 1) 1 2 2 0
COMMENT     191) " N1: 202 " 1)
COMMENT     #368=(CLinePar
COMMENT     (CParagraph 0 (1 #23# 2) 1 2 2 0
COMMENT     191) " N2: 2883 " 1)
COMMENT     #369=(CLinePar
COMMENT     (CParagraph 0 (1 #23# 3) 1 2 2 0
COMMENT     191) " N3: 3915 " 1)))))
COMMENT     "BanII: 3 sites") 5 1 "GRGCYC" "CYCGRG")
COMMENT     #370=(CRSFolderPar
COMMENT     (CFolderPar
COMMENT     (CGroupPar (CParagraph 28889488 (8 0) 1 1 1 0 178)
COMMENT     (CObjectList
COMMENT     #371=(CGroupPar
COMMENT     (CParagraph 0 (10 #24# 0) 1 2 2 0 180)
COMMENT     (CObjectList
COMMENT     #372=(CLinePar
COMMENT     (CParagraph 0 (1 #24# 1) 1 2 2 0
COMMENT     191)
COMMENT     " N1: 3058 (on complementary strand)"
COMMENT     1))))) "BbsI: 1 site") 8 12
COMMENT     "GAAGACNNNNNNN" "CTTCTGNNNNNNN")
COMMENT     #373=(CRSFolderPar
COMMENT     (CFolderPar
COMMENT     (CGroupPar (CParagraph 28889520 (8 0) 1 1 1 0 178)
COMMENT     (CObjectList
COMMENT     #374=(CGroupPar
COMMENT     (CParagraph 0 (10 #25# 0) 1 2 2 0 180)
COMMENT     (CObjectList
COMMENT     #375=(CLinePar
COMMENT     (CParagraph 0 (1 #25# 1) 1 2 2 0
COMMENT     191) " N1: 435 " 1)))))
COMMENT     "BbvCI: 1 site") 2 5 "CCTCAGC" "GGAGTCG")
COMMENT     #376=(CRSFolderPar
COMMENT     (CFolderPar
COMMENT     (CGroupPar (CParagraph 28889552 (8 0) 1 1 1 0 178)
COMMENT     (CObjectList
COMMENT     #377=(CGroupPar
COMMENT     (CParagraph 0 (10 #26# 0) 1 2 2 0 180)
COMMENT     (CObjectList
COMMENT     #378=(CLinePar
COMMENT     (CParagraph 0 (1 #26# 1) 1 2 2 0
COMMENT     191) " N1: 380 " 1)
COMMENT     #379=(CLinePar
COMMENT     (CParagraph 0 (1 #26# 2) 1 2 2 0
COMMENT     191)
COMMENT     " N2: 4591 (on complementary strand)"
COMMENT     1))))) "BcgI: 2 sites") 24 22
COMMENT     "CGANNNNNNTGCNNNNNNNNNNNNN"
COMMENT     "GCTNNNNNNACGNNNNNNNNNNNNN")
COMMENT     #380=(CRSFolderPar
COMMENT     (CFolderPar
COMMENT     (CGroupPar (CParagraph 28889584 (8 0) 1 1 1 0 178)
COMMENT     (CObjectList
COMMENT     #381=(CGroupPar
COMMENT     (CParagraph 0 (10 #27# 0) 1 2 2 0 180)
COMMENT     (CObjectList
COMMENT     #382=(CLinePar
COMMENT     (CParagraph 0 (1 #27# 1) 1 2 2 0
COMMENT     191)
COMMENT     " N1: 2599 (on complementary strand)"
COMMENT     1)
COMMENT     #383=(CLinePar
COMMENT     (CParagraph 0 (1 #27# 2) 1 2 2 0
COMMENT     191) " N2: 4292 " 1)
COMMENT     #384=(CLinePar
COMMENT     (CParagraph 0 (1 #27# 3) 1 2 2 0
COMMENT     191) " N3: 5819 " 1)))))
COMMENT     "BciVI: 3 sites") 12 11 "GTATCCNNNNNNN"
COMMENT     "CATAGGNNNNNNN")
COMMENT     #385=(CRSFolderPar
COMMENT     (CFolderPar
COMMENT     (CGroupPar (CParagraph 28889616 (8 0) 1 1 1 0 178)
COMMENT     (CObjectList)) "BclI: 0 sites") 1 5 "TGATCA"
COMMENT     "ACTAGT")
COMMENT     #386=(CRSFolderPar
COMMENT     (CFolderPar
COMMENT     (CGroupPar (CParagraph 28889648 (8 0) 1 1 1 0 178)
COMMENT     (CObjectList)) "BfrBI: 0 sites") 3 3 "ATGCAT"
COMMENT     "TACGTA")
COMMENT     #387=(CRSFolderPar
COMMENT     (CFolderPar
COMMENT     (CGroupPar (CParagraph 28889680 (8 0) 1 1 1 0 178)
COMMENT     (CObjectList
COMMENT     #388=(CGroupPar
COMMENT     (CParagraph 0 (10 #30# 0) 1 2 2 0 180)
COMMENT     (CObjectList
COMMENT     #389=(CLinePar
COMMENT     (CParagraph 0 (1 #30# 1) 1 2 2 0
COMMENT     191)
COMMENT     " N1: 930 (on complementary strand)"
COMMENT     1)
COMMENT     #390=(CLinePar
COMMENT     (CParagraph 0 (1 #30# 2) 1 2 2 0
COMMENT     191)
COMMENT     " N2: 2316 (on complementary strand)"
COMMENT     1))))) "BfuAI: 2 sites") 10 14
COMMENT     "ACCTGCNNNNNNNNN" "TGGACGNNNNNNNNN")
COMMENT     #391=(CRSFolderPar
COMMENT     (CFolderPar
COMMENT     (CGroupPar (CParagraph 28889848 (8 0) 1 1 1 0 178)
COMMENT     (CObjectList
COMMENT     #392=(CGroupPar
COMMENT     (CParagraph 0 (10 #31# 0) 1 2 2 0 180)
COMMENT     (CObjectList
COMMENT     #393=(CLinePar
COMMENT     (CParagraph 0 (1 #31# 1) 1 2 2 0
COMMENT     191) " N1: 31 " 1)
COMMENT     #394=(CLinePar
COMMENT     (CParagraph 0 (1 #31# 2) 1 2 2 0
COMMENT     191) " N2: 2446 " 1)
COMMENT     #395=(CLinePar
COMMENT     (CParagraph 0 (1 #31# 3) 1 2 2 0
COMMENT     191) " N3: 3551 " 1)
COMMENT     #396=(CLinePar
COMMENT     (CParagraph 0 (1 #31# 4) 1 2 2 0
COMMENT     191) " N4: 3744 " 1)
COMMENT     #397=(CLinePar
COMMENT     (CParagraph 0 (1 #31# 5) 1 2 2 0
COMMENT     191) " N5: 5011 " 1)))))
COMMENT     "BglI: 5 sites") 7 4 "GCCNNNNNGGC" "CGGNNNNNCCG")
COMMENT     #398=(CRSFolderPar
COMMENT     (CFolderPar
COMMENT     (CGroupPar (CParagraph 28889880 (8 0) 1 1 1 0 178)
COMMENT     (CObjectList
COMMENT     #399=(CGroupPar
COMMENT     (CParagraph 0 (10 #32# 0) 1 2 2 0 180)
COMMENT     (CObjectList
COMMENT     #400=(CLinePar
COMMENT     (CParagraph 0 (1 #32# 1) 1 2 2 0
COMMENT     191) " N1: 185 " 1)
COMMENT     #401=(CLinePar
COMMENT     (CParagraph 0 (1 #32# 2) 1 2 2 0
COMMENT     191) " N2: 757 " 1)))))
COMMENT     "BglII: 2 sites") 1 5 "AGATCT" "TCTAGA")
COMMENT     #402=(CRSFolderPar
COMMENT     (CFolderPar
COMMENT     (CGroupPar (CParagraph 28889912 (8 0) 1 1 1 0 178)
COMMENT     (CObjectList)) "BlpI: 0 sites") 2 5 "GCTNAGC"
COMMENT     "CGANTCG")
COMMENT     #403=(CRSFolderPar
COMMENT     (CFolderPar
COMMENT     (CGroupPar (CParagraph 28889944 (8 0) 1 1 1 0 178)
COMMENT     (CObjectList
COMMENT     #404=(CGroupPar
COMMENT     (CParagraph 0 (10 #34# 0) 1 2 2 0 180)
COMMENT     (CObjectList
COMMENT     #405=(CLinePar
COMMENT     (CParagraph 0 (1 #34# 1) 1 2 2 0
COMMENT     191)
COMMENT     " N1: 1299 (on complementary strand)"
COMMENT     1))))) "BmgBI: 1 site") 3 3
COMMENT     "CACGTC" "GTGCAG")
COMMENT     #406=(CRSFolderPar
COMMENT     (CFolderPar
COMMENT     (CGroupPar (CParagraph 28889976 (8 0) 1 1 1 0 178)
COMMENT     (CObjectList
COMMENT     #407=(CGroupPar
COMMENT     (CParagraph 0 (10 #35# 0) 1 2 2 0 180)
COMMENT     (CObjectList
COMMENT     #408=(CLinePar
COMMENT     (CParagraph 0 (1 #35# 1) 1 2 2 0
COMMENT     191) " N1: 1353 " 1)
COMMENT     #409=(CLinePar
COMMENT     (CParagraph 0 (1 #35# 2) 1 2 2 0
COMMENT     191)
COMMENT     " N2: 1674 (on complementary strand)"
COMMENT     1)
COMMENT     #410=(CLinePar
COMMENT     (CParagraph 0 (1 #35# 3) 1 2 2 0
COMMENT     191) " N3: 3634 " 1)
COMMENT     #411=(CLinePar
COMMENT     (CParagraph 0 (1 #35# 4) 1 2 2 0
COMMENT     191) " N4: 5089 " 1)))))
COMMENT     "BmrI: 4 sites") 11 10 "ACTGGGNNNNNN"
COMMENT     "TGACCCNNNNNN")
COMMENT     #412=(CRSFolderPar
COMMENT     (CFolderPar
COMMENT     (CGroupPar (CParagraph 28890008 (8 0) 1 1 1 0 178)
COMMENT     (CObjectList
COMMENT     #413=(CGroupPar
COMMENT     (CParagraph 0 (10 #36# 0) 1 2 2 0 180)
COMMENT     (CObjectList
COMMENT     #414=(CLinePar
COMMENT     (CParagraph 0 (1 #36# 1) 1 2 2 0
COMMENT     191) " N1: 1753 " 1)
COMMENT     #415=(CLinePar
COMMENT     (CParagraph 0 (1 #36# 2) 1 2 2 0
COMMENT     191) " N2: 2248 " 1)
COMMENT     #416=(CLinePar
COMMENT     (CParagraph 0 (1 #36# 3) 1 2 2 0
COMMENT     191) " N3: 5060 " 1)))))
COMMENT     "BpmI: 3 sites") 22 20 "CTGGAGNNNNNNNNNNNNNNNNN"
COMMENT     "GACCTCNNNNNNNNNNNNNNNNN")
COMMENT     #417=(CRSFolderPar
COMMENT     (CFolderPar
COMMENT     (CGroupPar (CParagraph 28890040 (8 0) 1 1 1 0 178)
COMMENT     (CObjectList
COMMENT     #418=(CGroupPar
COMMENT     (CParagraph 0 (10 #37# 0) 1 2 2 0 180)
COMMENT     (CObjectList
COMMENT     #419=(CLinePar
COMMENT     (CParagraph 0 (1 #37# 1) 1 2 2 0
COMMENT     191) " N1: 435 " 1)
COMMENT     #420=(CLinePar
COMMENT     (CParagraph 0 (1 #37# 2) 1 2 2 0
COMMENT     191)
COMMENT     " N2: 1442 (on complementary strand)"
COMMENT     1)
COMMENT     #421=(CLinePar
COMMENT     (CParagraph 0 (1 #37# 3) 1 2 2 0
COMMENT     191) " N3: 1672 " 1)))))
COMMENT     "Bpu10I: 3 sites") 2 5 "CCTNAGC" "GGANTCG")
COMMENT     #422=(CRSFolderPar
COMMENT     (CFolderPar
COMMENT     (CGroupPar (CParagraph 28890072 (8 0) 1 1 1 0 178)
COMMENT     (CObjectList
COMMENT     #423=(CGroupPar
COMMENT     (CParagraph 0 (10 #38# 0) 1 2 2 0 180)
COMMENT     (CObjectList
COMMENT     #424=(CLinePar
COMMENT     (CParagraph 0 (1 #38# 1) 1 2 2 0
COMMENT     191) " N1: 4525 " 1)
COMMENT     #425=(CLinePar
COMMENT     (CParagraph 0 (1 #38# 2) 1 2 2 0
COMMENT     191) " N2: 5393 " 1)
COMMENT     #426=(CLinePar
COMMENT     (CParagraph 0 (1 #38# 3) 1 2 2 0
COMMENT     191)
COMMENT     " N3: 5634 (on complementary strand)"
COMMENT     1)
COMMENT     #427=(CLinePar
COMMENT     (CParagraph 0 (1 #38# 4) 1 2 2 0
COMMENT     191) " N4: 5932 " 1)))))
COMMENT     "BpuEI: 4 sites") 22 20 "CTTGAGNNNNNNNNNNNNNNNNN"
COMMENT     "GAACTCNNNNNNNNNNNNNNNNN")
COMMENT     #428=(CRSFolderPar
COMMENT     (CFolderPar
COMMENT     (CGroupPar (CParagraph 28890104 (8 0) 1 1 1 0 178)
COMMENT     (CObjectList
COMMENT     #429=(CGroupPar
COMMENT     (CParagraph 0 (10 #39# 0) 1 2 2 0 180)
COMMENT     (CObjectList
COMMENT     #430=(CLinePar
COMMENT     (CParagraph 0 (1 #39# 1) 1 2 2 0
COMMENT     191) " N1: 167 " 1)
COMMENT     #431=(CLinePar
COMMENT     (CParagraph 0 (1 #39# 2) 1 2 2 0
COMMENT     191) " N2: 3412 " 1)
COMMENT     #432=(CLinePar
COMMENT     (CParagraph 0 (1 #39# 3) 1 2 2 0
COMMENT     191) " N3: 3986 " 1)))))
COMMENT     "BsaAI: 3 sites") 3 3 "YACGTR" "RTGCAY")
COMMENT     #433=(CRSFolderPar
COMMENT     (CFolderPar
COMMENT     (CGroupPar (CParagraph 28890136 (8 0) 1 1 1 0 178)
COMMENT     (CObjectList
COMMENT     #434=(CGroupPar
COMMENT     (CParagraph 0 (10 #40# 0) 1 2 2 0 180)
COMMENT     (CObjectList
COMMENT     #435=(CLinePar
COMMENT     (CParagraph 0 (1 #40# 1) 1 2 2 0
COMMENT     191) " N1: 3389 " 1)))))
COMMENT     "BsaBI: 1 site") 5 5 "GATNNNNATC" "CTANNNNTAG")
COMMENT     #436=(CRSFolderPar
COMMENT     (CFolderPar
COMMENT     (CGroupPar (CParagraph 28890304 (8 0) 1 1 1 0 178)
COMMENT     (CObjectList
COMMENT     #437=(CGroupPar
COMMENT     (CParagraph 0 (10 #41# 0) 1 2 2 0 180)
COMMENT     (CObjectList
COMMENT     #438=(CLinePar
COMMENT     (CParagraph 0 (1 #41# 1) 1 2 2 0
COMMENT     191) " N1: 45 " 1)
COMMENT     #439=(CLinePar
COMMENT     (CParagraph 0 (1 #41# 2) 1 2 2 0
COMMENT     191) " N2: 456 " 1)
COMMENT     #440=(CLinePar
COMMENT     (CParagraph 0 (1 #41# 3) 1 2 2 0
COMMENT     191) " N3: 589 " 1)
COMMENT     #441=(CLinePar
COMMENT     (CParagraph 0 (1 #41# 4) 1 2 2 0
COMMENT     191) " N4: 2980 " 1)
COMMENT     #442=(CLinePar
COMMENT     (CParagraph 0 (1 #41# 5) 1 2 2 0
COMMENT     191) " N5: 3532 " 1)
COMMENT     #443=(CLinePar
COMMENT     (CParagraph 0 (1 #41# 6) 1 2 2 0
COMMENT     191) " N6: 4589 " 1)))))
COMMENT     "BsaHI: 6 sites") 2 4 "GRCGYC" "CYGCRG")
COMMENT     #444=(CRSFolderPar
COMMENT     (CFolderPar
COMMENT     (CGroupPar (CParagraph 28890336 (8 0) 1 1 1 0 178)
COMMENT     (CObjectList
COMMENT     #445=(CGroupPar
COMMENT     (CParagraph 0 (10 #42# 0) 1 2 2 0 180)
COMMENT     (CObjectList
COMMENT     #446=(CLinePar
COMMENT     (CParagraph 0 (1 #42# 1) 1 2 2 0
COMMENT     191) " N1: 5063 " 1)))))
COMMENT     "BsaI: 1 site") 7 11 "GGTCTCNNNNNN" "CCAGAGNNNNNN")
COMMENT     #447=(CRSFolderPar
COMMENT     (CFolderPar
COMMENT     (CGroupPar (CParagraph 28890368 (8 0) 1 1 1 0 178)
COMMENT     (CObjectList
COMMENT     #448=(CGroupPar
COMMENT     (CParagraph 0 (10 #43# 0) 1 2 2 0 180)
COMMENT     (CObjectList
COMMENT     #449=(CLinePar
COMMENT     (CParagraph 0 (1 #43# 1) 1 2 2 0
COMMENT     191)
COMMENT     " N1: 622 (on complementary strand)"
COMMENT     1)
COMMENT     #450=(CLinePar
COMMENT     (CParagraph 0 (1 #43# 2) 1 2 2 0
COMMENT     191)
COMMENT     " N2: 4025 (on complementary strand)"
COMMENT     1)
COMMENT     #451=(CLinePar
COMMENT     (CParagraph 0 (1 #43# 3) 1 2 2 0
COMMENT     191) " N3: 6179 " 1)))))
COMMENT     "BsaXI: 3 sites") 21 18 "ACNNNNNCTCCNNNNNNNNNNN"
COMMENT     "TGNNNNNGAGGNNNNNNNNNNN")
COMMENT     #452=(CRSFolderPar
COMMENT     (CFolderPar
COMMENT     (CGroupPar (CParagraph 28890400 (8 0) 1 1 1 0 178)
COMMENT     (CObjectList
COMMENT     #453=(CGroupPar
COMMENT     (CParagraph 0 (10 #44# 0) 1 2 2 0 180)
COMMENT     (CObjectList
COMMENT     #454=(CLinePar
COMMENT     (CParagraph 0 (1 #44# 1) 1 2 2 0
COMMENT     191) " N1: 646 " 1)
COMMENT     #455=(CLinePar
COMMENT     (CParagraph 0 (1 #44# 2) 1 2 2 0
COMMENT     191) " N2: 1834 " 1)
COMMENT     #456=(CLinePar
COMMENT     (CParagraph 0 (1 #44# 3) 1 2 2 0
COMMENT     191)
COMMENT     " N3: 2655 (on complementary strand)"
COMMENT     1)
COMMENT     #457=(CLinePar
COMMENT     (CParagraph 0 (1 #44# 4) 1 2 2 0
COMMENT     191) " N4: 2716 " 1)))))
COMMENT     "BseRI: 4 sites") 16 14 "GAGGAGNNNNNNNNNNN"
COMMENT     "CTCCTCNNNNNNNNNNN")
COMMENT     #458=(CRSFolderPar
COMMENT     (CFolderPar
COMMENT     (CGroupPar (CParagraph 28890432 (8 0) 1 1 1 0 178)
COMMENT     (CObjectList
COMMENT     #459=(CGroupPar
COMMENT     (CParagraph 0 (10 #45# 0) 1 2 2 0 180)
COMMENT     (CObjectList
COMMENT     #460=(CLinePar
COMMENT     (CParagraph 0 (1 #45# 1) 1 2 2 0
COMMENT     191) " N1: 524 " 1)
COMMENT     #461=(CLinePar
COMMENT     (CParagraph 0 (1 #45# 2) 1 2 2 0
COMMENT     191) " N2: 5713 " 1)))))
COMMENT     "BseYI: 2 sites") 1 5 "CCCAGC" "GGGTCG")
COMMENT     #462=(CRSFolderPar
COMMENT     (CFolderPar
COMMENT     (CGroupPar (CParagraph 28890464 (8 0) 1 1 1 0 178)
COMMENT     (CObjectList
COMMENT     #463=(CGroupPar
COMMENT     (CParagraph 0 (10 #46# 0) 1 2 2 0 180)
COMMENT     (CObjectList
COMMENT     #464=(CLinePar
COMMENT     (CParagraph 0 (1 #46# 1) 1 2 2 0
COMMENT     191) " N1: 1468 " 1)
COMMENT     #465=(CLinePar
COMMENT     (CParagraph 0 (1 #46# 2) 1 2 2 0
COMMENT     191) " N2: 1618 " 1)
COMMENT     #466=(CLinePar
COMMENT     (CParagraph 0 (1 #46# 3) 1 2 2 0
COMMENT     191)
COMMENT     " N3: 1932 (on complementary strand)"
COMMENT     1)
COMMENT     #467=(CLinePar
COMMENT     (CParagraph 0 (1 #46# 4) 1 2 2 0
COMMENT     191) " N4: 2029 " 1)))))
COMMENT     "BsgI: 4 sites") 22 20 "GTGCAGNNNNNNNNNNNNNNNNN"
COMMENT     "CACGTCNNNNNNNNNNNNNNNNN")
COMMENT     #468=(CRSFolderPar
COMMENT     (CFolderPar
COMMENT     (CGroupPar (CParagraph 28890496 (8 0) 1 1 1 0 178)
COMMENT     (CObjectList
COMMENT     #469=(CGroupPar
COMMENT     (CParagraph 0 (10 #47# 0) 1 2 2 0 180)
COMMENT     (CObjectList
COMMENT     #470=(CLinePar
COMMENT     (CParagraph 0 (1 #47# 1) 1 2 2 0
COMMENT     191) " N1: 268 " 1)
COMMENT     #471=(CLinePar
COMMENT     (CParagraph 0 (1 #47# 2) 1 2 2 0
COMMENT     191) " N2: 1272 " 1)
COMMENT     #472=(CLinePar
COMMENT     (CParagraph 0 (1 #47# 3) 1 2 2 0
COMMENT     191) " N3: 3148 " 1)
COMMENT     #473=(CLinePar
COMMENT     (CParagraph 0 (1 #47# 4) 1 2 2 0
COMMENT     191) " N4: 3715 " 1)
COMMENT     #474=(CLinePar
COMMENT     (CParagraph 0 (1 #47# 5) 1 2 2 0
COMMENT     191) " N5: 4611 " 1)
COMMENT     #475=(CLinePar
COMMENT     (CParagraph 0 (1 #47# 6) 1 2 2 0
COMMENT     191) " N6: 4760 " 1)
COMMENT     #476=(CLinePar
COMMENT     (CParagraph 0 (1 #47# 7) 1 2 2 0
COMMENT     191) " N7: 5683 " 1)
COMMENT     #477=(CLinePar
COMMENT     (CParagraph 0 (1 #47# 8) 1 2 2 0
COMMENT     191) " N8: 6107 " 1)))))
COMMENT     "BsiEI: 8 sites") 4 2 "CGRYCG" "GCYRGC")
COMMENT     #478=(CRSFolderPar
COMMENT     (CFolderPar
COMMENT     (CGroupPar (CParagraph 28890528 (8 0) 1 1 1 0 178)
COMMENT     (CObjectList
COMMENT     #479=(CGroupPar
COMMENT     (CParagraph 0 (10 #48# 0) 1 2 2 0 180)
COMMENT     (CObjectList
COMMENT     #480=(CLinePar
COMMENT     (CParagraph 0 (1 #48# 1) 1 2 2 0
COMMENT     191) " N1: 1678 " 1)
COMMENT     #481=(CLinePar
COMMENT     (CParagraph 0 (1 #48# 2) 1 2 2 0
COMMENT     191) " N2: 2462 " 1)
COMMENT     #482=(CLinePar
COMMENT     (CParagraph 0 (1 #48# 3) 1 2 2 0
COMMENT     191) " N3: 2743 " 1)
COMMENT     #483=(CLinePar
COMMENT     (CParagraph 0 (1 #48# 4) 1 2 2 0
COMMENT     191) " N4: 4461 " 1)
COMMENT     #484=(CLinePar
COMMENT     (CParagraph 0 (1 #48# 5) 1 2 2 0
COMMENT     191) " N5: 4546 " 1)
COMMENT     #485=(CLinePar
COMMENT     (CParagraph 0 (1 #48# 6) 1 2 2 0
COMMENT     191) " N6: 5707 " 1)))))
COMMENT     "BsiHKAI: 6 sites") 5 1 "GWGCWC" "CWCGWG")
COMMENT     #486=(CRSFolderPar
COMMENT     (CFolderPar
COMMENT     (CGroupPar (CParagraph 28890560 (8 0) 1 1 1 0 178)
COMMENT     (CObjectList)) "BsiWI: 0 sites") 1 5 "CGTACG"
COMMENT     "GCATGC")
COMMENT     #487=(CRSFolderPar
COMMENT     (CFolderPar
COMMENT     (CGroupPar (CParagraph 28890592 (8 0) 1 1 1 0 178)
COMMENT     (CObjectList)) "BsmBI: 0 sites") 7 11
COMMENT     "CGTCTCNNNNNN" "GCAGAGNNNNNN")
COMMENT     #488=(CRSFolderPar
COMMENT     (CFolderPar
COMMENT     (CGroupPar (CParagraph 28890760 (8 0) 1 1 1 0 178)
COMMENT     (CObjectList
COMMENT     #489=(CGroupPar
COMMENT     (CParagraph 0 (10 #51# 0) 1 2 2 0 180)
COMMENT     (CObjectList
COMMENT     #490=(CLinePar
COMMENT     (CParagraph 0 (1 #51# 1) 1 2 2 0
COMMENT     191) " N1: 2370 " 1)
COMMENT     #491=(CLinePar
COMMENT     (CParagraph 0 (1 #51# 2) 1 2 2 0
COMMENT     191) " N2: 3209 " 1)
COMMENT     #492=(CLinePar
COMMENT     (CParagraph 0 (1 #51# 3) 1 2 2 0
COMMENT     191)
COMMENT     " N3: 3302 (on complementary strand)"
COMMENT     1))))) "BsmI: 3 sites") 7 5
COMMENT     "GAATGCNN" "CTTACGNN")
COMMENT     #493=(CRSFolderPar
COMMENT     (CFolderPar
COMMENT     (CGroupPar (CParagraph 28890792 (8 0) 1 1 1 0 178)
COMMENT     (CObjectList
COMMENT     #494=(CGroupPar
COMMENT     (CParagraph 0 (10 #52# 0) 1 2 2 0 180)
COMMENT     (CObjectList
COMMENT     #495=(CLinePar
COMMENT     (CParagraph 0 (1 #52# 1) 1 2 2 0
COMMENT     191) " N1: 202 " 1)
COMMENT     #496=(CLinePar
COMMENT     (CParagraph 0 (1 #52# 2) 1 2 2 0
COMMENT     191) " N2: 565 " 1)
COMMENT     #497=(CLinePar
COMMENT     (CParagraph 0 (1 #52# 3) 1 2 2 0
COMMENT     191) " N3: 1678 " 1)
COMMENT     #498=(CLinePar
COMMENT     (CParagraph 0 (1 #52# 4) 1 2 2 0
COMMENT     191) " N4: 1844 " 1)
COMMENT     #499=(CLinePar
COMMENT     (CParagraph 0 (1 #52# 5) 1 2 2 0
COMMENT     191) " N5: 1973 " 1)
COMMENT     #500=(CLinePar
COMMENT     (CParagraph 0 (1 #52# 6) 1 2 2 0
COMMENT     191) " N6: 2462 " 1)
COMMENT     #501=(CLinePar
COMMENT     (CParagraph 0 (1 #52# 7) 1 2 2 0
COMMENT     191) " N7: 2743 " 1)
COMMENT     #502=(CLinePar
COMMENT     (CParagraph 0 (1 #52# 8) 1 2 2 0
COMMENT     191) " N8: 2883 " 1)
COMMENT     #503=(CLinePar
COMMENT     (CParagraph 0 (1 #52# 9) 1 2 2 0
COMMENT     191) " N9: 2896 " 1)
COMMENT     #504=(CLinePar
COMMENT     (CParagraph 0 (1 #52# 10) 1 2 2 0
COMMENT     191) " N10: 3915 " 1)
COMMENT     #505=(CLinePar
COMMENT     (CParagraph 0 (1 #52# 11) 1 2 2 0
COMMENT     191) " N11: 4461 " 1)
COMMENT     #506=(CLinePar
COMMENT     (CParagraph 0 (1 #52# 12) 1 2 2 0
COMMENT     191) " N12: 4546 " 1)
COMMENT     #507=(CLinePar
COMMENT     (CParagraph 0 (1 #52# 13) 1 2 2 0
COMMENT     191) " N13: 5707 " 1)))))
COMMENT     "Bsp1286I: 13 sites") 5 1 "GDGCHC" "CHCGDG")
COMMENT     #508=(CRSFolderPar
COMMENT     (CFolderPar
COMMENT     (CGroupPar (CParagraph 28890832 (8 0) 1 1 1 0 178)
COMMENT     (CObjectList
COMMENT     #509=(CGroupPar
COMMENT     (CParagraph 0 (10 #53# 0) 1 2 2 0 180)
COMMENT     (CObjectList
COMMENT     #510=(CLinePar
COMMENT     (CParagraph 0 (1 #53# 1) 1 2 2 0
COMMENT     191) " N1: 2525 " 1)
COMMENT     #511=(CLinePar
COMMENT     (CParagraph 0 (1 #53# 2) 1 2 2 0
COMMENT     191) " N2: 3120 " 1)
COMMENT     #512=(CLinePar
COMMENT     (CParagraph 0 (1 #53# 3) 1 2 2 0
COMMENT     191) " N3: 3383 " 1)))))
COMMENT     "BspDI: 3 sites") 2 4 "ATCGAT" "TAGCTA")
COMMENT     #513=(CRSFolderPar
COMMENT     (CFolderPar
COMMENT     (CGroupPar (CParagraph 28890872 (8 0) 1 1 1 0 178)
COMMENT     (CObjectList)) "BspEI: 0 sites") 1 5 "TCCGGA"
COMMENT     "AGGCCT")
COMMENT     #514=(CRSFolderPar
COMMENT     (CFolderPar
COMMENT     (CGroupPar (CParagraph 28890904 (8 0) 1 1 1 0 178)
COMMENT     (CObjectList
COMMENT     #515=(CGroupPar
COMMENT     (CParagraph 0 (10 #55# 0) 1 2 2 0 180)
COMMENT     (CObjectList
COMMENT     #516=(CLinePar
COMMENT     (CParagraph 0 (1 #55# 1) 1 2 2 0
COMMENT     191) " N1: 4289 " 1)
COMMENT     #517=(CLinePar
COMMENT     (CParagraph 0 (1 #55# 2) 1 2 2 0
COMMENT     191) " N2: 5297 " 1)))))
COMMENT     "BspHI: 2 sites") 1 5 "TCATGA" "AGTACT")
COMMENT     #518=(CRSFolderPar
COMMENT     (CFolderPar
COMMENT     (CGroupPar (CParagraph 28890936 (8 0) 1 1 1 0 178)
COMMENT     (CObjectList
COMMENT     #519=(CGroupPar
COMMENT     (CParagraph 0 (10 #56# 0) 1 2 2 0 180)
COMMENT     (CObjectList
COMMENT     #520=(CLinePar
COMMENT     (CParagraph 0 (1 #56# 1) 1 2 2 0
COMMENT     191)
COMMENT     " N1: 930 (on complementary strand)"
COMMENT     1)
COMMENT     #521=(CLinePar
COMMENT     (CParagraph 0 (1 #56# 2) 1 2 2 0
COMMENT     191)
COMMENT     " N2: 2316 (on complementary strand)"
COMMENT     1))))) "BspMI: 2 sites") 10 14
COMMENT     "ACCTGCNNNNNNNNN" "TGGACGNNNNNNNNN")
COMMENT     #522=(CRSFolderPar
COMMENT     (CFolderPar
COMMENT     (CGroupPar (CParagraph 28890968 (8 0) 1 1 1 0 178)
COMMENT     (CObjectList
COMMENT     #523=(CGroupPar
COMMENT     (CParagraph 0 (10 #57# 0) 1 2 2 0 180)
COMMENT     (CObjectList
COMMENT     #524=(CLinePar
COMMENT     (CParagraph 0 (1 #57# 1) 1 2 2 0
COMMENT     191)
COMMENT     " N1: 3842 (on complementary strand)"
COMMENT     1)
COMMENT     #525=(CLinePar
COMMENT     (CParagraph 0 (1 #57# 2) 1 2 2 0
COMMENT     191)
COMMENT     " N2: 4287 (on complementary strand)"
COMMENT     1)
COMMENT     #526=(CLinePar
COMMENT     (CParagraph 0 (1 #57# 3) 1 2 2 0
COMMENT     191)
COMMENT     " N3: 6088 (on complementary strand)"
COMMENT     1))))) "BsrBI: 3 sites") 3 3
COMMENT     "GAGCGG" "CTCGCC")
COMMENT     #527=(CRSFolderPar
COMMENT     (CFolderPar
COMMENT     (CGroupPar (CParagraph 28891000 (8 0) 1 1 1 0 178)
COMMENT     (CObjectList
COMMENT     #528=(CGroupPar
COMMENT     (CParagraph 0 (10 #58# 0) 1 2 2 0 180)
COMMENT     (CObjectList
COMMENT     #529=(CLinePar
COMMENT     (CParagraph 0 (1 #58# 1) 1 2 2 0
COMMENT     191)
COMMENT     " N1: 2777 (on complementary strand)"
COMMENT     1)
COMMENT     #530=(CLinePar
COMMENT     (CParagraph 0 (1 #58# 2) 1 2 2 0
COMMENT     191) " N2: 4895 " 1)
COMMENT     #531=(CLinePar
COMMENT     (CParagraph 0 (1 #58# 3) 1 2 2 0
COMMENT     191)
COMMENT     " N3: 5069 (on complementary strand)"
COMMENT     1))))) "BsrDI: 3 sites") 8 6
COMMENT     "GCAATGNNN" "CGTTACNNN")
COMMENT     #532=(CRSFolderPar
COMMENT     (CFolderPar
COMMENT     (CGroupPar (CParagraph 28891032 (8 0) 1 1 1 0 178)
COMMENT     (CObjectList
COMMENT     #533=(CGroupPar
COMMENT     (CParagraph 0 (10 #59# 0) 1 2 2 0 180)
COMMENT     (CObjectList
COMMENT     #534=(CLinePar
COMMENT     (CParagraph 0 (1 #59# 1) 1 2 2 0
COMMENT     191) " N1: 465 " 1)
COMMENT     #535=(CLinePar
COMMENT     (CParagraph 0 (1 #59# 2) 1 2 2 0
COMMENT     191) " N2: 519 " 1)
COMMENT     #536=(CLinePar
COMMENT     (CParagraph 0 (1 #59# 3) 1 2 2 0
COMMENT     191) " N3: 591 " 1)
COMMENT     #537=(CLinePar
COMMENT     (CParagraph 0 (1 #59# 4) 1 2 2 0
COMMENT     191) " N4: 1309 " 1)
COMMENT     #538=(CLinePar
COMMENT     (CParagraph 0 (1 #59# 5) 1 2 2 0
COMMENT     191) " N5: 1954 " 1)
COMMENT     #539=(CLinePar
COMMENT     (CParagraph 0 (1 #59# 6) 1 2 2 0
COMMENT     191) " N6: 3042 " 1)
COMMENT     #540=(CLinePar
COMMENT     (CParagraph 0 (1 #59# 7) 1 2 2 0
COMMENT     191) " N7: 3881 " 1)
COMMENT     #541=(CLinePar
COMMENT     (CParagraph 0 (1 #59# 8) 1 2 2 0
COMMENT     191) " N8: 5044 " 1)))))
COMMENT     "BsrFI: 8 sites") 1 5 "RCCGGY" "YGGCCR")
COMMENT     #542=(CRSFolderPar
COMMENT     (CFolderPar
COMMENT     (CGroupPar (CParagraph 28891064 (8 0) 1 1 1 0 178)
COMMENT     (CObjectList
COMMENT     #543=(CGroupPar
COMMENT     (CParagraph 0 (10 #60# 0) 1 2 2 0 180)
COMMENT     (CObjectList
COMMENT     #544=(CLinePar
COMMENT     (CParagraph 0 (1 #60# 1) 1 2 2 0
COMMENT     191) " N1: 1778 " 1)))))
COMMENT     "BsrGI: 1 site") 1 5 "TGTACA" "ACATGT")
COMMENT     #545=(CRSFolderPar
COMMENT     (CFolderPar
COMMENT     (CGroupPar (CParagraph 28891232 (8 0) 1 1 1 0 178)
COMMENT     (CObjectList
COMMENT     #546=(CGroupPar
COMMENT     (CParagraph 0 (10 #61# 0) 1 2 2 0 180)
COMMENT     (CObjectList
COMMENT     #547=(CLinePar
COMMENT     (CParagraph 0 (1 #61# 1) 1 2 2 0
COMMENT     191) " N1: 3 " 1)
COMMENT     #548=(CLinePar
COMMENT     (CParagraph 0 (1 #61# 2) 1 2 2 0
COMMENT     191) " N2: 88 " 1)
COMMENT     #549=(CLinePar
COMMENT     (CParagraph 0 (1 #61# 3) 1 2 2 0
COMMENT     191) " N3: 418 " 1)
COMMENT     #550=(CLinePar
COMMENT     (CParagraph 0 (1 #61# 4) 1 2 2 0
COMMENT     191) " N4: 420 " 1)
COMMENT     #551=(CLinePar
COMMENT     (CParagraph 0 (1 #61# 5) 1 2 2 0
COMMENT     191) " N5: 448 " 1)
COMMENT     #552=(CLinePar
COMMENT     (CParagraph 0 (1 #61# 6) 1 2 2 0
COMMENT     191) " N6: 3487 " 1)
COMMENT     #553=(CLinePar
COMMENT     (CParagraph 0 (1 #61# 7) 1 2 2 0
COMMENT     191) " N7: 3572 " 1)))))
COMMENT     "BssHII: 7 sites") 1 5 "GCGCGC" "CGCGCG")
COMMENT     #554=(CRSFolderPar
COMMENT     (CFolderPar
COMMENT     (CGroupPar (CParagraph 28891264 (8 0) 1 1 1 0 178)
COMMENT     (CObjectList
COMMENT     #555=(CGroupPar
COMMENT     (CParagraph 0 (10 #62# 0) 1 2 2 0 180)
COMMENT     (CObjectList
COMMENT     #556=(CLinePar
COMMENT     (CParagraph 0 (1 #62# 1) 1 2 2 0
COMMENT     191)
COMMENT     " N1: 1984 (on complementary strand)"
COMMENT     1)
COMMENT     #557=(CLinePar
COMMENT     (CParagraph 0 (1 #62# 2) 1 2 2 0
COMMENT     191) " N2: 4460 " 1)
COMMENT     #558=(CLinePar
COMMENT     (CParagraph 0 (1 #62# 3) 1 2 2 0
COMMENT     191) " N3: 5844 " 1)))))
COMMENT     "BssSI: 3 sites") 1 5 "CACGAG" "GTGCTC")
COMMENT     #559=(CRSFolderPar
COMMENT     (CFolderPar
COMMENT     (CGroupPar (CParagraph 28891296 (8 0) 1 1 1 0 178)
COMMENT     (CObjectList)) "BstAPI: 0 sites") 7 4
COMMENT     "GCANNNNNTGC" "CGTNNNNNACG")
COMMENT     #560=(CRSFolderPar
COMMENT     (CFolderPar
COMMENT     (CGroupPar (CParagraph 28891328 (8 0) 1 1 1 0 178)
COMMENT     (CObjectList
COMMENT     #561=(CGroupPar
COMMENT     (CParagraph 0 (10 #64# 0) 1 2 2 0 180)
COMMENT     (CObjectList
COMMENT     #562=(CLinePar
COMMENT     (CParagraph 0 (1 #64# 1) 1 2 2 0
COMMENT     191) " N1: 1693 " 1)
COMMENT     #563=(CLinePar
COMMENT     (CParagraph 0 (1 #64# 2) 1 2 2 0
COMMENT     191) " N2: 2264 " 1)))))
COMMENT     "BstBI: 2 sites") 2 4 "TTCGAA" "AAGCTT")
COMMENT     #564=(CRSFolderPar
COMMENT     (CFolderPar
COMMENT     (CGroupPar (CParagraph 28891360 (8 0) 1 1 1 0 178)
COMMENT     (CObjectList
COMMENT     #565=(CGroupPar
COMMENT     (CParagraph 0 (10 #65# 0) 1 2 2 0 180)
COMMENT     (CObjectList
COMMENT     #566=(CLinePar
COMMENT     (CParagraph 0 (1 #65# 1) 1 2 2 0
COMMENT     191) " N1: 814 " 1)))))
COMMENT     "BstEII: 1 site") 1 6 "GGTNACC" "CCANTGG")
COMMENT     #567=(CRSFolderPar
COMMENT     (CFolderPar
COMMENT     (CGroupPar (CParagraph 28891392 (8 0) 1 1 1 0 178)
COMMENT     (CObjectList
COMMENT     #568=(CGroupPar
COMMENT     (CParagraph 0 (10 #66# 0) 1 2 2 0 180)
COMMENT     (CObjectList
COMMENT     #569=(CLinePar
COMMENT     (CParagraph 0 (1 #66# 1) 1 2 2 0
COMMENT     191) " N1: 1343 " 1)))))
COMMENT     "BstXI: 1 site") 8 4 "CCANNNNNNTGG" "GGTNNNNNNACC")
COMMENT     #570=(CRSFolderPar
COMMENT     (CFolderPar
COMMENT     (CGroupPar (CParagraph 28891424 (8 0) 1 1 1 0 178)
COMMENT     (CObjectList
COMMENT     #571=(CGroupPar
COMMENT     (CParagraph 0 (10 #67# 0) 1 2 2 0 180)
COMMENT     (CObjectList
COMMENT     #572=(CLinePar
COMMENT     (CParagraph 0 (1 #67# 1) 1 2 2 0
COMMENT     191) " N1: 185 " 1)
COMMENT     #573=(CLinePar
COMMENT     (CParagraph 0 (1 #67# 2) 1 2 2 0
COMMENT     191) " N2: 681 " 1)
COMMENT     #574=(CLinePar
COMMENT     (CParagraph 0 (1 #67# 3) 1 2 2 0
COMMENT     191) " N3: 757 " 1)
COMMENT     #575=(CLinePar
COMMENT     (CParagraph 0 (1 #67# 4) 1 2 2 0
COMMENT     191) " N4: 1568 " 1)
COMMENT     #576=(CLinePar
COMMENT     (CParagraph 0 (1 #67# 5) 1 2 2 0
COMMENT     191) " N5: 2358 " 1)
COMMENT     #577=(CLinePar
COMMENT     (CParagraph 0 (1 #67# 6) 1 2 2 0
COMMENT     191) " N6: 3092 " 1)
COMMENT     #578=(CLinePar
COMMENT     (CParagraph 0 (1 #67# 7) 1 2 2 0
COMMENT     191) " N7: 3390 " 1)
COMMENT     #579=(CLinePar
COMMENT     (CParagraph 0 (1 #67# 8) 1 2 2 0
COMMENT     191) " N8: 4482 " 1)
COMMENT     #580=(CLinePar
COMMENT     (CParagraph 0 (1 #67# 9) 1 2 2 0
COMMENT     191) " N9: 4499 " 1)
COMMENT     #581=(CLinePar
COMMENT     (CParagraph 0 (1 #67# 10) 1 2 2 0
COMMENT     191) " N10: 5267 " 1)
COMMENT     #582=(CLinePar
COMMENT     (CParagraph 0 (1 #67# 11) 1 2 2 0
COMMENT     191) " N11: 5279 " 1)
COMMENT     #583=(CLinePar
COMMENT     (CParagraph 0 (1 #67# 12) 1 2 2 0
COMMENT     191) " N12: 5365 " 1)
COMMENT     #584=(CLinePar
COMMENT     (CParagraph 0 (1 #67# 13) 1 2 2 0
COMMENT     191) " N13: 5376 " 1)))))
COMMENT     "BstYI: 13 sites") 1 5 "RGATCY" "YCTAGR")
COMMENT     #585=(CRSFolderPar
COMMENT     (CFolderPar
COMMENT     (CGroupPar (CParagraph 28891456 (8 0) 1 1 1 0 178)
COMMENT     (CObjectList)) "BstZ17I: 0 sites") 3 3 "GTATAC"
COMMENT     "CATATG")
COMMENT     #586=(CRSFolderPar
COMMENT     (CFolderPar
COMMENT     (CGroupPar (CParagraph 28891488 (8 0) 1 1 1 0 178)
COMMENT     (CObjectList)) "Bsu36I: 0 sites") 2 5 "CCTNAGG"
COMMENT     "GGANTCC")
COMMENT     #587=(CRSFolderPar
COMMENT     (CFolderPar
COMMENT     (CGroupPar (CParagraph 28891520 (8 0) 1 1 1 0 178)
COMMENT     (CObjectList
COMMENT     #588=(CGroupPar
COMMENT     (CParagraph 0 (10 #70# 0) 1 2 2 0 180)
COMMENT     (CObjectList
COMMENT     #589=(CLinePar
COMMENT     (CParagraph 0 (1 #70# 1) 1 2 2 0
COMMENT     191) " N1: 387 " 1)
COMMENT     #590=(CLinePar
COMMENT     (CParagraph 0 (1 #70# 2) 1 2 2 0
COMMENT     191) " N2: 692 " 1)
COMMENT     #591=(CLinePar
COMMENT     (CParagraph 0 (1 #70# 3) 1 2 2 0
COMMENT     191) " N3: 2834 " 1)
COMMENT     #592=(CLinePar
COMMENT     (CParagraph 0 (1 #70# 4) 1 2 2 0
COMMENT     191) " N4: 2906 " 1)
COMMENT     #593=(CLinePar
COMMENT     (CParagraph 0 (1 #70# 5) 1 2 2 0
COMMENT     191) " N5: 3030 " 1)))))
COMMENT     "BtgI: 5 sites") 1 5 "CCRYGG" "GGYRCC")
COMMENT     #594=(CRSFolderPar
COMMENT     (CFolderPar
COMMENT     (CGroupPar (CParagraph 28891688 (8 0) 1 1 1 0 178)
COMMENT     (CObjectList
COMMENT     #595=(CGroupPar
COMMENT     (CParagraph 0 (10 #71# 0) 1 2 2 0 180)
COMMENT     (CObjectList
COMMENT     #596=(CLinePar
COMMENT     (CParagraph 0 (1 #71# 1) 1 2 2 0
COMMENT     191)
COMMENT     " N1: 1422 (on complementary strand)"
COMMENT     1)
COMMENT     #597=(CLinePar
COMMENT     (CParagraph 0 (1 #71# 2) 1 2 2 0
COMMENT     191) " N2: 1925 " 1)
COMMENT     #598=(CLinePar
COMMENT     (CParagraph 0 (1 #71# 3) 1 2 2 0
COMMENT     191)
COMMENT     " N3: 2832 (on complementary strand)"
COMMENT     1)
COMMENT     #599=(CLinePar
COMMENT     (CParagraph 0 (1 #71# 4) 1 2 2 0
COMMENT     191)
COMMENT     " N4: 3981 (on complementary strand)"
COMMENT     1))))) "BtgZ I: 4 sites") 16 20
COMMENT     "GCGATGNNNNNNNNNNNNNNN" "CGCTACNNNNNNNNNNNNNNN")
COMMENT     #600=(CRSFolderPar
COMMENT     (CFolderPar
COMMENT     (CGroupPar (CParagraph 28891720 (8 0) 1 1 1 0 178)
COMMENT     (CObjectList
COMMENT     #601=(CGroupPar
COMMENT     (CParagraph 0 (10 #72# 0) 1 2 2 0 180)
COMMENT     (CObjectList
COMMENT     #602=(CLinePar
COMMENT     (CParagraph 0 (1 #72# 1) 1 2 2 0
COMMENT     191) " N1: 241 " 1)
COMMENT     #603=(CLinePar
COMMENT     (CParagraph 0 (1 #72# 2) 1 2 2 0
COMMENT     191)
COMMENT     " N2: 317 (on complementary strand)"
COMMENT     1)
COMMENT     #604=(CLinePar
COMMENT     (CParagraph 0 (1 #72# 3) 1 2 2 0
COMMENT     191) " N3: 355 " 1)
COMMENT     #605=(CLinePar
COMMENT     (CParagraph 0 (1 #72# 4) 1 2 2 0
COMMENT     191) " N4: 1299 " 1)
COMMENT     #606=(CLinePar
COMMENT     (CParagraph 0 (1 #72# 5) 1 2 2 0
COMMENT     191) " N5: 1434 " 1)
COMMENT     #607=(CLinePar
COMMENT     (CParagraph 0 (1 #72# 6) 1 2 2 0
COMMENT     191)
COMMENT     " N6: 1844 (on complementary strand)"
COMMENT     1)
COMMENT     #608=(CLinePar
COMMENT     (CParagraph 0 (1 #72# 7) 1 2 2 0
COMMENT     191)
COMMENT     " N7: 2081 (on complementary strand)"
COMMENT     1)
COMMENT     #609=(CLinePar
COMMENT     (CParagraph 0 (1 #72# 8) 1 2 2 0
COMMENT     191)
COMMENT     " N8: 2210 (on complementary strand)"
COMMENT     1)
COMMENT     #610=(CLinePar
COMMENT     (CParagraph 0 (1 #72# 9) 1 2 2 0
COMMENT     191)
COMMENT     " N9: 2441 (on complementary strand)"
COMMENT     1)
COMMENT     #611=(CLinePar
COMMENT     (CParagraph 0 (1 #72# 10) 1 2 2 0
COMMENT     191)
COMMENT     " N10: 2480 (on complementary strand)"
COMMENT     1)
COMMENT     #612=(CLinePar
COMMENT     (CParagraph 0 (1 #72# 11) 1 2 2 0
COMMENT     191)
COMMENT     " N11: 3667 (on complementary strand)"
COMMENT     1)
COMMENT     #613=(CLinePar
COMMENT     (CParagraph 0 (1 #72# 12) 1 2 2 0
COMMENT     191) " N12: 4683 " 1)
COMMENT     #614=(CLinePar
COMMENT     (CParagraph 0 (1 #72# 13) 1 2 2 0
COMMENT     191) " N13: 4970 " 1)
COMMENT     #615=(CLinePar
COMMENT     (CParagraph 0 (1 #72# 14) 1 2 2 0
COMMENT     191) " N14: 5151 " 1)))))
COMMENT     "BtsCI: 14 sites") 7 5 "GGATGNNN" "CCTACNNN")
COMMENT     #616=(CRSFolderPar
COMMENT     (CFolderPar
COMMENT     (CGroupPar (CParagraph 28891752 (8 0) 1 1 1 0 178)
COMMENT     (CObjectList
COMMENT     #617=(CGroupPar
COMMENT     (CParagraph 0 (10 #73# 0) 1 2 2 0 180)
COMMENT     (CObjectList
COMMENT     #618=(CLinePar
COMMENT     (CParagraph 0 (1 #73# 1) 1 2 2 0
COMMENT     191)
COMMENT     " N1: 369 (on complementary strand)"
COMMENT     1)
COMMENT     #619=(CLinePar
COMMENT     (CParagraph 0 (1 #73# 2) 1 2 2 0
COMMENT     191) " N2: 914 " 1)
COMMENT     #620=(CLinePar
COMMENT     (CParagraph 0 (1 #73# 3) 1 2 2 0
COMMENT     191)
COMMENT     " N3: 979 (on complementary strand)"
COMMENT     1)
COMMENT     #621=(CLinePar
COMMENT     (CParagraph 0 (1 #73# 4) 1 2 2 0
COMMENT     191) " N4: 2017 " 1)
COMMENT     #622=(CLinePar
COMMENT     (CParagraph 0 (1 #73# 5) 1 2 2 0
COMMENT     191) " N5: 3214 " 1)
COMMENT     #623=(CLinePar
COMMENT     (CParagraph 0 (1 #73# 6) 1 2 2 0
COMMENT     191) " N6: 4710 " 1)
COMMENT     #624=(CLinePar
COMMENT     (CParagraph 0 (1 #73# 7) 1 2 2 0
COMMENT     191)
COMMENT     " N7: 4730 (on complementary strand)"
COMMENT     1))))) "BtsI: 7 sites") 8 6
COMMENT     "GCAGTGNNN" "CGTCACNNN")
COMMENT     #625=(CRSFolderPar
COMMENT     (CFolderPar
COMMENT     (CGroupPar (CParagraph 28891784 (8 0) 1 1 1 0 178)
COMMENT     (CObjectList)) "ClaI (m): 0 sites") 3 5 "GATCGAT"
COMMENT     "CTAGCTA")
COMMENT     #626=(CRSFolderPar
COMMENT     (CFolderPar
COMMENT     (CGroupPar (CParagraph 28891824 (8 0) 1 1 1 0 178)
COMMENT     (CObjectList
COMMENT     #627=(CGroupPar
COMMENT     (CParagraph 0 (10 #75# 0) 1 2 2 0 180)
COMMENT     (CObjectList
COMMENT     #628=(CLinePar
COMMENT     (CParagraph 0 (1 #75# 1) 1 2 2 0
COMMENT     191) " N1: 2525 " 1)
COMMENT     #629=(CLinePar
COMMENT     (CParagraph 0 (1 #75# 2) 1 2 2 0
COMMENT     191) " N2: 3120 " 1)
COMMENT     #630=(CLinePar
COMMENT     (CParagraph 0 (1 #75# 3) 1 2 2 0
COMMENT     191) " N3: 3383 " 1)))))
COMMENT     "ClaI (nm): 3 sites") 3 5 "HATCGATD" "DTAGCTAH")
COMMENT     #631=(CRSFolderPar
COMMENT     (CFolderPar
COMMENT     (CGroupPar (CParagraph 28891864 (8 0) 1 1 1 0 178)
COMMENT     (CObjectList
COMMENT     #632=(CGroupPar
COMMENT     (CParagraph 0 (10 #76# 0) 1 2 2 0 180)
COMMENT     (CObjectList
COMMENT     #633=(CLinePar
COMMENT     (CParagraph 0 (1 #76# 1) 1 2 2 0
COMMENT     191) " N1: 3349 " 1)
COMMENT     #634=(CLinePar
COMMENT     (CParagraph 0 (1 #76# 2) 1 2 2 0
COMMENT     191) " N2: 4551 " 1)
COMMENT     #635=(CLinePar
COMMENT     (CParagraph 0 (1 #76# 3) 1 2 2 0
COMMENT     191) " N3: 5243 " 1)
COMMENT     #636=(CLinePar
COMMENT     (CParagraph 0 (1 #76# 4) 1 2 2 0
COMMENT     191) " N4: 5262 " 1)))))
COMMENT     "DraI: 4 sites") 3 3 "TTTAAA" "AAATTT")
COMMENT     #637=(CRSFolderPar
COMMENT     (CFolderPar
COMMENT     (CGroupPar (CParagraph 28891904 (8 0) 1 1 1 0 178)
COMMENT     (CObjectList
COMMENT     #638=(CGroupPar
COMMENT     (CParagraph 0 (10 #77# 0) 1 2 2 0 180)
COMMENT     (CObjectList
COMMENT     #639=(CLinePar
COMMENT     (CParagraph 0 (1 #77# 1) 1 2 2 0
COMMENT     191) " N1: 3989 " 1)))))
COMMENT     "DraIII: 1 site") 6 3 "CACNNNGTG" "GTGNNNCAC")
COMMENT     #640=(CRSFolderPar
COMMENT     (CFolderPar
COMMENT     (CGroupPar (CParagraph 28891936 (8 0) 1 1 1 0 178)
COMMENT     (CObjectList
COMMENT     #641=(CGroupPar
COMMENT     (CParagraph 0 (10 #78# 0) 1 2 2 0 180)
COMMENT     (CObjectList
COMMENT     #642=(CLinePar
COMMENT     (CParagraph 0 (1 #78# 1) 1 2 2 0
COMMENT     191) " N1: 4033 " 1)
COMMENT     #643=(CLinePar
COMMENT     (CParagraph 0 (1 #78# 2) 1 2 2 0
COMMENT     191) " N2: 5915 " 1)))))
COMMENT     "DrdI: 2 sites") 7 5 "GACNNNNNNGTC" "CTGNNNNNNCAG")
COMMENT     #644=(CRSFolderPar
COMMENT     (CFolderPar
COMMENT     (CGroupPar (CParagraph 28891968 (8 0) 1 1 1 0 178)
COMMENT     (CObjectList
COMMENT     #645=(CGroupPar
COMMENT     (CParagraph 0 (10 #79# 0) 1 2 2 0 180)
COMMENT     (CObjectList
COMMENT     #646=(CLinePar
COMMENT     (CParagraph 0 (1 #79# 1) 1 2 2 0
COMMENT     191) " N1: 104 " 1)
COMMENT     #647=(CLinePar
COMMENT     (CParagraph 0 (1 #79# 2) 1 2 2 0
COMMENT     191) " N2: 491 " 1)
COMMENT     #648=(CLinePar
COMMENT     (CParagraph 0 (1 #79# 3) 1 2 2 0
COMMENT     191) " N3: 1307 " 1)
COMMENT     #649=(CLinePar
COMMENT     (CParagraph 0 (1 #79# 4) 1 2 2 0
COMMENT     191) " N4: 1529 " 1)
COMMENT     #650=(CLinePar
COMMENT     (CParagraph 0 (1 #79# 5) 1 2 2 0
COMMENT     191) " N5: 1875 " 1)
COMMENT     #651=(CLinePar
COMMENT     (CParagraph 0 (1 #79# 6) 1 2 2 0
COMMENT     191) " N6: 3145 " 1)
COMMENT     #652=(CLinePar
COMMENT     (CParagraph 0 (1 #79# 7) 1 2 2 0
COMMENT     191) " N7: 3471 " 1)
COMMENT     #653=(CLinePar
COMMENT     (CParagraph 0 (1 #79# 8) 1 2 2 0
COMMENT     191) " N8: 3600 " 1)
COMMENT     #654=(CLinePar
COMMENT     (CParagraph 0 (1 #79# 9) 1 2 2 0
COMMENT     191) " N9: 4736 " 1)
COMMENT     #655=(CLinePar
COMMENT     (CParagraph 0 (1 #79# 10) 1 2 2 0
COMMENT     191) " N10: 6178 " 1)))))
COMMENT     "EaeI: 10 sites") 1 5 "YGGCCR" "RCCGGY")
COMMENT     #656=(CRSFolderPar
COMMENT     (CFolderPar
COMMENT     (CGroupPar (CParagraph 28892000 (8 0) 1 1 1 0 178)
COMMENT     (CObjectList
COMMENT     #657=(CGroupPar
COMMENT     (CParagraph 0 (10 #80# 0) 1 2 2 0 180)
COMMENT     (CObjectList
COMMENT     #658=(CLinePar
COMMENT     (CParagraph 0 (1 #80# 1) 1 2 2 0
COMMENT     191) " N1: 3145 " 1)))))
COMMENT     "EagI: 1 site") 1 5 "CGGCCG" "GCCGGC")
COMMENT     #659=(CRSFolderPar
COMMENT     (CFolderPar
COMMENT     (CGroupPar (CParagraph 28892168 (8 0) 1 1 1 0 178)
COMMENT     (CObjectList
COMMENT     #660=(CGroupPar
COMMENT     (CParagraph 0 (10 #81# 0) 1 2 2 0 180)
COMMENT     (CObjectList
COMMENT     #661=(CLinePar
COMMENT     (CParagraph 0 (1 #81# 1) 1 2 2 0
COMMENT     191)
COMMENT     " N1: 1193 (on complementary strand)"
COMMENT     1)
COMMENT     #662=(CLinePar
COMMENT     (CParagraph 0 (1 #81# 2) 1 2 2 0
COMMENT     191)
COMMENT     " N2: 2348 (on complementary strand)"
COMMENT     1)
COMMENT     #663=(CLinePar
COMMENT     (CParagraph 0 (1 #81# 3) 1 2 2 0
COMMENT     191) " N3: 3062 " 1)
COMMENT     #664=(CLinePar
COMMENT     (CParagraph 0 (1 #81# 4) 1 2 2 0
COMMENT     191)
COMMENT     " N4: 3693 (on complementary strand)"
COMMENT     1)
COMMENT     #665=(CLinePar
COMMENT     (CParagraph 0 (1 #81# 5) 1 2 2 0
COMMENT     191)
COMMENT     " N5: 4330 (on complementary strand)"
COMMENT     1)
COMMENT     #666=(CLinePar
COMMENT     (CParagraph 0 (1 #81# 6) 1 2 2 0
COMMENT     191)
COMMENT     " N6: 6134 (on complementary strand)"
COMMENT     1))))) "EarI: 6 sites") 7 10
COMMENT     "CTCTTCNNNNN" "GAGAAGNNNNN")
COMMENT     #667=(CRSFolderPar
COMMENT     (CFolderPar
COMMENT     (CGroupPar (CParagraph 28892200 (8 0) 1 1 1 0 178)
COMMENT     (CObjectList
COMMENT     #668=(CGroupPar
COMMENT     (CParagraph 0 (10 #82# 0) 1 2 2 0 180)
COMMENT     (CObjectList
COMMENT     #669=(CLinePar
COMMENT     (CParagraph 0 (1 #82# 1) 1 2 2 0
COMMENT     191)
COMMENT     " N1: 1561 (on complementary strand)"
COMMENT     1)
COMMENT     #670=(CLinePar
COMMENT     (CParagraph 0 (1 #82# 2) 1 2 2 0
COMMENT     191)
COMMENT     " N2: 2052 (on complementary strand)"
COMMENT     1)
COMMENT     #671=(CLinePar
COMMENT     (CParagraph 0 (1 #82# 3) 1 2 2 0
COMMENT     191) " N3: 2854 " 1)
COMMENT     #672=(CLinePar
COMMENT     (CParagraph 0 (1 #82# 4) 1 2 2 0
COMMENT     191) " N4: 4987 " 1)
COMMENT     #673=(CLinePar
COMMENT     (CParagraph 0 (1 #82# 5) 1 2 2 0
COMMENT     191) " N5: 5815 " 1)
COMMENT     #674=(CLinePar
COMMENT     (CParagraph 0 (1 #82# 6) 1 2 2 0
COMMENT     191) " N6: 5961 " 1)))))
COMMENT     "EciI: 6 sites") 17 15 "GGCGGANNNNNNNNNNNN"
COMMENT     "CCGCCTNNNNNNNNNNNN")
COMMENT     #675=(CRSFolderPar
COMMENT     (CFolderPar
COMMENT     (CGroupPar (CParagraph 28892232 (8 0) 1 1 1 0 178)
COMMENT     (CObjectList)) "EcoNI: 0 sites") 5 6
COMMENT     "CCTNNNNNAGG" "GGANNNNNTCC")
COMMENT     #676=(CRSFolderPar
COMMENT     (CFolderPar
COMMENT     (CGroupPar (CParagraph 28892264 (8 0) 1 1 1 0 178)
COMMENT     (CObjectList
COMMENT     #677=(CGroupPar
COMMENT     (CParagraph 0 (10 #84# 0) 1 2 2 0 180)
COMMENT     (CObjectList
COMMENT     #678=(CLinePar
COMMENT     (CParagraph 0 (1 #84# 1) 1 2 2 0
COMMENT     191) " N1: 198 " 1)
COMMENT     #679=(CLinePar
COMMENT     (CParagraph 0 (1 #84# 2) 1 2 2 0
COMMENT     191) " N2: 199 " 1)))))
COMMENT     "EcoO109I: 2 sites") 2 5 "RGGNCCY" "YCCNGGR")
COMMENT     #680=(CRSFolderPar
COMMENT     (CFolderPar
COMMENT     (CGroupPar (CParagraph 28892304 (8 0) 1 1 1 0 178)
COMMENT     (CObjectList
COMMENT     #681=(CGroupPar
COMMENT     (CParagraph 0 (10 #85# 0) 1 2 2 0 180)
COMMENT     (CObjectList
COMMENT     #682=(CLinePar
COMMENT     (CParagraph 0 (1 #85# 1) 1 2 2 0
COMMENT     191) " N1: 662 " 1)))))
COMMENT     "EcoRI: 1 site") 1 5 "GAATTC" "CTTAAG")
COMMENT     #683=(CRSFolderPar
COMMENT     (CFolderPar
COMMENT     (CGroupPar (CParagraph 28892344 (8 0) 1 1 1 0 178)
COMMENT     (CObjectList
COMMENT     #684=(CGroupPar
COMMENT     (CParagraph 0 (10 #86# 0) 1 2 2 0 180)
COMMENT     (CObjectList
COMMENT     #685=(CLinePar
COMMENT     (CParagraph 0 (1 #86# 1) 1 2 2 0
COMMENT     191) " N1: 1113 " 1)))))
COMMENT     "EcoRV: 1 site") 3 3 "GATATC" "CTATAG")
COMMENT     #686=(CRSFolderPar
COMMENT     (CFolderPar
COMMENT     (CGroupPar (CParagraph 28892376 (8 0) 1 1 1 0 178)
COMMENT     (CObjectList)) "FseI: 0 sites") 6 2 "GGCCGGCC"
COMMENT     "CCGGCCGG")
COMMENT     #687=(CRSFolderPar
COMMENT     (CFolderPar
COMMENT     (CGroupPar (CParagraph 28892408 (8 0) 1 1 1 0 178)
COMMENT     (CObjectList
COMMENT     #688=(CGroupPar
COMMENT     (CParagraph 0 (10 #88# 0) 1 2 2 0 180)
COMMENT     (CObjectList
COMMENT     #689=(CLinePar
COMMENT     (CParagraph 0 (1 #88# 1) 1 2 2 0
COMMENT     191) " N1: 316 " 1)
COMMENT     #690=(CLinePar
COMMENT     (CParagraph 0 (1 #88# 2) 1 2 2 0
COMMENT     191) " N2: 368 " 1)
COMMENT     #691=(CLinePar
COMMENT     (CParagraph 0 (1 #88# 3) 1 2 2 0
COMMENT     191) " N3: 1219 " 1)
COMMENT     #692=(CLinePar
COMMENT     (CParagraph 0 (1 #88# 4) 1 2 2 0
COMMENT     191) " N4: 3734 " 1)
COMMENT     #693=(CLinePar
COMMENT     (CParagraph 0 (1 #88# 5) 1 2 2 0
COMMENT     191) " N5: 4906 " 1)))))
COMMENT     "FspI: 5 sites") 3 3 "TGCGCA" "ACGCGT")
COMMENT     #694=(CRSFolderPar
COMMENT     (CFolderPar
COMMENT     (CGroupPar (CParagraph 28892440 (8 0) 1 1 1 0 178)
COMMENT     (CObjectList
COMMENT     #695=(CGroupPar
COMMENT     (CParagraph 0 (10 #89# 0) 1 2 2 0 180)
COMMENT     (CObjectList
COMMENT     #696=(CLinePar
COMMENT     (CParagraph 0 (1 #89# 1) 1 2 2 0
COMMENT     191) " N1: 592 " 1)
COMMENT     #697=(CLinePar
COMMENT     (CParagraph 0 (1 #89# 2) 1 2 2 0
COMMENT     191) " N2: 606 " 1)
COMMENT     #698=(CLinePar
COMMENT     (CParagraph 0 (1 #89# 3) 1 2 2 0
COMMENT     191) " N3: 1232 " 1)
COMMENT     #699=(CLinePar
COMMENT     (CParagraph 0 (1 #89# 4) 1 2 2 0
COMMENT     191) " N4: 3831 " 1)
COMMENT     #700=(CLinePar
COMMENT     (CParagraph 0 (1 #89# 5) 1 2 2 0
COMMENT     191) " N5: 3839 " 1)
COMMENT     #701=(CLinePar
COMMENT     (CParagraph 0 (1 #89# 6) 1 2 2 0
COMMENT     191) " N6: 5777 " 1)
COMMENT     #702=(CLinePar
COMMENT     (CParagraph 0 (1 #89# 7) 1 2 2 0
COMMENT     191) " N7: 6147 " 1)))))
COMMENT     "HaeII: 7 sites") 5 1 "RGCGCY" "YCGCGR")
COMMENT     #703=(CRSFolderPar
COMMENT     (CFolderPar
COMMENT     (CGroupPar (CParagraph 28892472 (8 0) 1 1 1 0 178)
COMMENT     (CObjectList
COMMENT     #704=(CGroupPar
COMMENT     (CParagraph 0 (10 #90# 0) 1 2 2 0 180)
COMMENT     (CObjectList
COMMENT     #705=(CLinePar
COMMENT     (CParagraph 0 (1 #90# 1) 1 2 2 0
COMMENT     191) " N1: 1094 " 1)
COMMENT     #706=(CLinePar
COMMENT     (CParagraph 0 (1 #90# 2) 1 2 2 0
COMMENT     191) " N2: 2331 " 1)
COMMENT     #707=(CLinePar
COMMENT     (CParagraph 0 (1 #90# 3) 1 2 2 0
COMMENT     191) " N3: 3130 " 1)
COMMENT     #708=(CLinePar
COMMENT     (CParagraph 0 (1 #90# 4) 1 2 2 0
COMMENT     191) " N4: 3288 " 1)))))
COMMENT     "HincII: 4 sites") 3 3 "GTYRAC" "CARYTG")
COMMENT     #709=(CRSFolderPar
COMMENT     (CFolderPar
COMMENT     (CGroupPar (CParagraph 28892640 (8 0) 1 1 1 0 178)
COMMENT     (CObjectList
COMMENT     #710=(CGroupPar
COMMENT     (CParagraph 0 (10 #91# 0) 1 2 2 0 180)
COMMENT     (CObjectList
COMMENT     #711=(CLinePar
COMMENT     (CParagraph 0 (1 #91# 1) 1 2 2 0
COMMENT     191) " N1: 2518 " 1)))))
COMMENT     "HindIII: 1 site") 1 5 "AAGCTT" "TTCGAA")
COMMENT     #712=(CRSFolderPar
COMMENT     (CFolderPar
COMMENT     (CGroupPar (CParagraph 28892672 (8 0) 1 1 1 0 178)
COMMENT     (CObjectList
COMMENT     #713=(CGroupPar
COMMENT     (CParagraph 0 (10 #92# 0) 1 2 2 0 180)
COMMENT     (CObjectList
COMMENT     #714=(CLinePar
COMMENT     (CParagraph 0 (1 #92# 1) 1 2 2 0
COMMENT     191) " N1: 3288 " 1)))))
COMMENT     "HpaI: 1 site") 3 3 "GTTAAC" "CAATTG")
COMMENT     #715=(CRSFolderPar
COMMENT     (CFolderPar
COMMENT     (CGroupPar (CParagraph 28892704 (8 0) 1 1 1 0 178)
COMMENT     (CObjectList)) "I-SceI: 0 sites") 9 5
COMMENT     "TWGGGATAACAGGGTAAT" "AWCCCTATTGTCCCATTA")
COMMENT     #716=(CRSFolderPar
COMMENT     (CFolderPar
COMMENT     (CGroupPar (CParagraph 28892736 (8 0) 1 1 1 0 178)
COMMENT     (CObjectList
COMMENT     #717=(CGroupPar
COMMENT     (CParagraph 0 (10 #94# 0) 1 2 2 0 180)
COMMENT     (CObjectList
COMMENT     #718=(CLinePar
COMMENT     (CParagraph 0 (1 #94# 1) 1 2 2 0
COMMENT     191) " N1: 588 " 1)))))
COMMENT     "KasI: 1 site") 1 5 "GGCGCC" "CCGCGG")
COMMENT     #719=(CRSFolderPar
COMMENT     (CFolderPar
COMMENT     (CGroupPar (CParagraph 28892768 (8 0) 1 1 1 0 178)
COMMENT     (CObjectList
COMMENT     #720=(CGroupPar
COMMENT     (CParagraph 0 (10 #95# 0) 1 2 2 0 180)
COMMENT     (CObjectList
COMMENT     #721=(CLinePar
COMMENT     (CParagraph 0 (1 #95# 1) 1 2 2 0
COMMENT     191) " N1: 1793 " 1)))))
COMMENT     "KpnI: 1 site") 5 1 "GGTACC" "CCATGG")
COMMENT     #722=(CRSFolderPar
COMMENT     (CFolderPar
COMMENT     (CGroupPar (CParagraph 28892800 (8 0) 1 1 1 0 178)
COMMENT     (CObjectList
COMMENT     #723=(CGroupPar
COMMENT     (CParagraph 0 (10 #96# 0) 1 2 2 0 180)
COMMENT     (CObjectList
COMMENT     #724=(CLinePar
COMMENT     (CParagraph 0 (1 #96# 1) 1 2 2 0
COMMENT     191) " N1: 3297 " 1)))))
COMMENT     "MfeI: 1 site") 1 5 "CAATTG" "GTTAAC")
COMMENT     #725=(CRSFolderPar
COMMENT     (CFolderPar
COMMENT     (CGroupPar (CParagraph 28892832 (8 0) 1 1 1 0 178)
COMMENT     (CObjectList)) "MluI: 0 sites") 1 5 "ACGCGT"
COMMENT     "TGCGCA")
COMMENT     #726=(CRSFolderPar
COMMENT     (CFolderPar
COMMENT     (CGroupPar (CParagraph 28892864 (8 0) 1 1 1 0 178)
COMMENT     (CObjectList
COMMENT     #727=(CGroupPar
COMMENT     (CParagraph 0 (10 #98# 0) 1 2 2 0 180)
COMMENT     (CObjectList
COMMENT     #728=(CLinePar
COMMENT     (CParagraph 0 (1 #98# 1) 1 2 2 0
COMMENT     191) " N1: 106 " 1)
COMMENT     #729=(CLinePar
COMMENT     (CParagraph 0 (1 #98# 2) 1 2 2 0
COMMENT     191) " N2: 3473 " 1)))))
COMMENT     "MscI: 2 sites") 3 3 "TGGCCA" "ACCGGT")
COMMENT     #730=(CRSFolderPar
COMMENT     (CFolderPar
COMMENT     (CGroupPar (CParagraph 28892896 (8 0) 1 1 1 0 178)
COMMENT     (CObjectList
COMMENT     #731=(CGroupPar
COMMENT     (CParagraph 0 (10 #99# 0) 1 2 2 0 180)
COMMENT     (CObjectList
COMMENT     #732=(CLinePar
COMMENT     (CParagraph 0 (1 #99# 1) 1 2 2 0
COMMENT     191) " N1: 1834 " 1)
COMMENT     #733=(CLinePar
COMMENT     (CParagraph 0 (1 #99# 2) 1 2 2 0
COMMENT     191) " N2: 1984 " 1)
COMMENT     #734=(CLinePar
COMMENT     (CParagraph 0 (1 #99# 3) 1 2 2 0
COMMENT     191) " N3: 2161 " 1)
COMMENT     #735=(CLinePar
COMMENT     (CParagraph 0 (1 #99# 4) 1 2 2 0
COMMENT     191) " N4: 2398 " 1)
COMMENT     #736=(CLinePar
COMMENT     (CParagraph 0 (1 #99# 5) 1 2 2 0
COMMENT     191) " N5: 4358 " 1)
COMMENT     #737=(CLinePar
COMMENT     (CParagraph 0 (1 #99# 6) 1 2 2 0
COMMENT     191) " N6: 4717 " 1)
COMMENT     #738=(CLinePar
COMMENT     (CParagraph 0 (1 #99# 7) 1 2 2 0
COMMENT     191) " N7: 4876 " 1)))))
COMMENT     "MslI: 7 sites") 5 5 "CAYNNNNRTG" "GTRNNNNYAC")
COMMENT     #739=(CRSFolderPar
COMMENT     (CFolderPar
COMMENT     (CGroupPar (CParagraph 28892928 (8 0) 1 1 1 0 178)
COMMENT     (CObjectList
COMMENT     #740=(CGroupPar
COMMENT     (CParagraph 0 (10 #100# 0) 1 2 2 0 180)
COMMENT     (CObjectList
COMMENT     #741=(CLinePar
COMMENT     (CParagraph 0 (1 #100# 1) 1 2 2 0
COMMENT     191) " N1: 389 " 1)
COMMENT     #742=(CLinePar
COMMENT     (CParagraph 0 (1 #100# 2) 1 2 2 0
COMMENT     191) " N2: 628 " 1)
COMMENT     #743=(CLinePar
COMMENT     (CParagraph 0 (1 #100# 3) 1 2 2 0
COMMENT     191) " N3: 2867 " 1)
COMMENT     #744=(CLinePar
COMMENT     (CParagraph 0 (1 #100# 4) 1 2 2 0
COMMENT     191) " N4: 3016 " 1)
COMMENT     #745=(CLinePar
COMMENT     (CParagraph 0 (1 #100# 5) 1 2 2 0
COMMENT     191) " N5: 3032 " 1)
COMMENT     #746=(CLinePar
COMMENT     (CParagraph 0 (1 #100# 6) 1 2 2 0
COMMENT     191) " N6: 3684 " 1)
COMMENT     #747=(CLinePar
COMMENT     (CParagraph 0 (1 #100# 7) 1 2 2 0
COMMENT     191) " N7: 4493 " 1)
COMMENT     #748=(CLinePar
COMMENT     (CParagraph 0 (1 #100# 8) 1 2 2 0
COMMENT     191) " N8: 5434 " 1)
COMMENT     #749=(CLinePar
COMMENT     (CParagraph 0 (1 #100# 9) 1 2 2 0
COMMENT     191) " N9: 5679 " 1)
COMMENT     #750=(CLinePar
COMMENT     (CParagraph 0 (1 #100# 10) 1 2 2 0
COMMENT     191) " N10: 6197 " 1)))))
COMMENT     "MspA1I: 10 sites") 3 3 "CMGCKG" "GKCGMC")
COMMENT     #751=(CRSFolderPar
COMMENT     (CFolderPar
COMMENT     (CGroupPar (CParagraph 28893096 (8 0) 1 1 1 0 178)
COMMENT     (CObjectList
COMMENT     #752=(CGroupPar
COMMENT     (CParagraph 0 (10 #101# 0) 1 2 2 0 180)
COMMENT     (CObjectList
COMMENT     #753=(CLinePar
COMMENT     (CParagraph 0 (1 #101# 1) 1 2 2 0
COMMENT     191) " N1: 521 " 1)
COMMENT     #754=(CLinePar
COMMENT     (CParagraph 0 (1 #101# 2) 1 2 2 0
COMMENT     191) " N2: 593 " 1)
COMMENT     #755=(CLinePar
COMMENT     (CParagraph 0 (1 #101# 3) 1 2 2 0
COMMENT     191) " N3: 3044 " 1)
COMMENT     #756=(CLinePar
COMMENT     (CParagraph 0 (1 #101# 4) 1 2 2 0
COMMENT     191) " N4: 3883 " 1)))))
COMMENT     "NaeI: 4 sites") 3 3 "GCCGGC" "CGGCCG")
COMMENT     #757=(CRSFolderPar
COMMENT     (CFolderPar
COMMENT     (CGroupPar (CParagraph 28893128 (8 0) 1 1 1 0 178)
COMMENT     (CObjectList
COMMENT     #758=(CGroupPar
COMMENT     (CParagraph 0 (10 #102# 0) 1 2 2 0 180)
COMMENT     (CObjectList
COMMENT     #759=(CLinePar
COMMENT     (CParagraph 0 (1 #102# 1) 1 2 2 0
COMMENT     191) " N1: 589 " 1)))))
COMMENT     "NarI: 1 site") 2 4 "GGCGCC" "CCGCGG")
COMMENT     #760=(CRSFolderPar
COMMENT     (CFolderPar
COMMENT     (CGroupPar (CParagraph 28893160 (8 0) 1 1 1 0 178)
COMMENT     (CObjectList
COMMENT     #761=(CGroupPar
COMMENT     (CParagraph 0 (10 #103# 0) 1 2 2 0 180)
COMMENT     (CObjectList
COMMENT     #762=(CLinePar
COMMENT     (CParagraph 0 (1 #103# 1) 1 2 2 0
COMMENT     191) " N1: 692 " 1)))))
COMMENT     "NcoI: 1 site") 1 5 "CCATGG" "GGTACC")
COMMENT     #763=(CRSFolderPar
COMMENT     (CFolderPar
COMMENT     (CGroupPar (CParagraph 28897304 (8 0) 1 1 1 0 178)
COMMENT     (CObjectList)) "NdeI: 0 sites") 2 4 "CATATG"
COMMENT     "GTATAC")
COMMENT     #764=(CRSFolderPar
COMMENT     (CFolderPar
COMMENT     (CGroupPar (CParagraph 28897336 (8 0) 1 1 1 0 178)
COMMENT     (CObjectList
COMMENT     #765=(CGroupPar
COMMENT     (CParagraph 0 (10 #105# 0) 1 2 2 0 180)
COMMENT     (CObjectList
COMMENT     #766=(CLinePar
COMMENT     (CParagraph 0 (1 #105# 1) 1 2 2 0
COMMENT     191) " N1: 519 " 1)
COMMENT     #767=(CLinePar
COMMENT     (CParagraph 0 (1 #105# 2) 1 2 2 0
COMMENT     191) " N2: 591 " 1)
COMMENT     #768=(CLinePar
COMMENT     (CParagraph 0 (1 #105# 3) 1 2 2 0
COMMENT     191) " N3: 3042 " 1)
COMMENT     #769=(CLinePar
COMMENT     (CParagraph 0 (1 #105# 4) 1 2 2 0
COMMENT     191) " N4: 3881 " 1)))))
COMMENT     "NgoMIV: 4 sites") 1 5 "GCCGGC" "CGGCCG")
COMMENT     #770=(CRSFolderPar
COMMENT     (CFolderPar
COMMENT     (CGroupPar (CParagraph 28897368 (8 0) 1 1 1 0 178)
COMMENT     (CObjectList
COMMENT     #771=(CGroupPar
COMMENT     (CParagraph 0 (10 #106# 0) 1 2 2 0 180)
COMMENT     (CObjectList
COMMENT     #772=(CLinePar
COMMENT     (CParagraph 0 (1 #106# 1) 1 2 2 0
COMMENT     191) " N1: 673 " 1)))))
COMMENT     "NheI: 1 site") 1 5 "GCTAGC" "CGATCG")
COMMENT     #773=(CRSFolderPar
COMMENT     (CFolderPar
COMMENT     (CGroupPar (CParagraph 28897400 (8 0) 1 1 1 0 178)
COMMENT     (CObjectList
COMMENT     #774=(CGroupPar
COMMENT     (CParagraph 0 (10 #107# 0) 1 2 2 0 180)
COMMENT     (CObjectList
COMMENT     #775=(CLinePar
COMMENT     (CParagraph 0 (1 #107# 1) 1 2 2 0
COMMENT     191) " N1: 3145 " 1)))))
COMMENT     "NotI: 1 site") 2 6 "GCGGCCGC" "CGCCGGCG")
COMMENT     #776=(CRSFolderPar
COMMENT     (CFolderPar
COMMENT     (CGroupPar (CParagraph 28897432 (8 0) 1 1 1 0 178)
COMMENT     (CObjectList)) "NruI: 0 sites") 3 3 "TCGCGA"
COMMENT     "AGCGCT")
COMMENT     #777=(CRSFolderPar
COMMENT     (CFolderPar
COMMENT     (CGroupPar (CParagraph 28897464 (8 0) 1 1 1 0 178)
COMMENT     (CObjectList)) "NsiI: 0 sites") 5 1 "ATGCAT"
COMMENT     "TACGTA")
COMMENT     #778=(CRSFolderPar
COMMENT     (CFolderPar
COMMENT     (CGroupPar (CParagraph 28897496 (8 0) 1 1 1 0 178)
COMMENT     (CObjectList
COMMENT     #779=(CGroupPar
COMMENT     (CParagraph 0 (10 #110# 0) 1 2 2 0 180)
COMMENT     (CObjectList
COMMENT     #780=(CLinePar
COMMENT     (CParagraph 0 (1 #110# 1) 1 2 2 0
COMMENT     191) " N1: 6021 " 1)))))
COMMENT     "NspI: 1 site") 5 1 "RCATGY" "YGTACR")
COMMENT     #781=(CRSFolderPar
COMMENT     (CFolderPar
COMMENT     (CGroupPar (CParagraph 28897664 (8 0) 1 1 1 0 178)
COMMENT     (CObjectList
COMMENT     #782=(CGroupPar
COMMENT     (CParagraph 0 (10 #111# 0) 1 2 2 0 180)
COMMENT     (CObjectList
COMMENT     #783=(CLinePar
COMMENT     (CParagraph 0 (1 #111# 1) 1 2 2 0
COMMENT     191) " N1: 3586 " 1)))))
COMMENT     "PacI: 1 site") 5 3 "TTAATTAA" "AATTAATT")
COMMENT     #784=(CRSFolderPar
COMMENT     (CFolderPar
COMMENT     (CGroupPar (CParagraph 28897696 (8 0) 1 1 1 0 178)
COMMENT     (CObjectList
COMMENT     #785=(CGroupPar
COMMENT     (CParagraph 0 (10 #112# 0) 1 2 2 0 180)
COMMENT     (CObjectList
COMMENT     #786=(CLinePar
COMMENT     (CParagraph 0 (1 #112# 1) 1 2 2 0
COMMENT     191) " N1: 6017 " 1)))))
COMMENT     "PciI: 1 site") 1 5 "ACATGT" "TGTACA")
COMMENT     #787=(CRSFolderPar
COMMENT     (CFolderPar
COMMENT     (CGroupPar (CParagraph 28897728 (8 0) 1 1 1 0 178)
COMMENT     (CObjectList)) "PflFI: 0 sites") 4 5 "GACNNNGTC"
COMMENT     "CTGNNNCAG")
COMMENT     #788=(CRSFolderPar
COMMENT     (CFolderPar
COMMENT     (CGroupPar (CParagraph 28897760 (8 0) 1 1 1 0 178)
COMMENT     (CObjectList
COMMENT     #789=(CGroupPar
COMMENT     (CParagraph 0 (10 #114# 0) 1 2 2 0 180)
COMMENT     (CObjectList
COMMENT     #790=(CLinePar
COMMENT     (CParagraph 0 (1 #114# 1) 1 2 2 0
COMMENT     191) " N1: 2771 " 1)))))
COMMENT     "PflMI: 1 site") 7 4 "CCANNNNNTGG" "GGTNNNNNACC")
COMMENT     #791=(CRSFolderPar
COMMENT     (CFolderPar
COMMENT     (CGroupPar (CParagraph 28897792 (8 0) 1 1 1 0 178)
COMMENT     (CObjectList)) "PI-SceI: 0 sites") 15 11
COMMENT     "ATCTATGTCGGGTGCGGAGAAAGAGGTAATGAAATGGCA"
COMMENT     "TAGATACAGCCCACGCCTCTTTCTCCATTACTTTACCGT")
COMMENT     #792=(CRSFolderPar
COMMENT     (CFolderPar
COMMENT     (CGroupPar (CParagraph 28897824 (8 0) 1 1 1 0 178)
COMMENT     (CObjectList)) "PmeI: 0 sites") 4 4 "GTTTAAAC"
COMMENT     "CAAATTTG")
COMMENT     #793=(CRSFolderPar
COMMENT     (CFolderPar
COMMENT     (CGroupPar (CParagraph 28897856 (8 0) 1 1 1 0 178)
COMMENT     (CObjectList)) "PmlI: 0 sites") 3 3 "CACGTG"
COMMENT     "GTGCAC")
COMMENT     #794=(CRSFolderPar
COMMENT     (CFolderPar
COMMENT     (CGroupPar (CParagraph 28897888 (8 0) 1 1 1 0 178)
COMMENT     (CObjectList)) "PpuMI: 0 sites") 2 5 "RGGWCCY"
COMMENT     "YCCWGGR")
COMMENT     #795=(CRSFolderPar
COMMENT     (CFolderPar
COMMENT     (CGroupPar (CParagraph 28897920 (8 0) 1 1 1 0 178)
COMMENT     (CObjectList)) "PshAI: 0 sites") 5 5 "GACNNNNGTC"
COMMENT     "CTGNNNNCAG")
COMMENT     #796=(CRSFolderPar
COMMENT     (CFolderPar
COMMENT     (CGroupPar (CParagraph 28897952 (8 0) 1 1 1 0 178)
COMMENT     (CObjectList
COMMENT     #797=(CGroupPar
COMMENT     (CParagraph 0 (10 #120# 0) 1 2 2 0 180)
COMMENT     (CObjectList
COMMENT     #798=(CLinePar
COMMENT     (CParagraph 0 (1 #120# 1) 1 2 2 0
COMMENT     191) " N1: 3268 " 1)
COMMENT     #799=(CLinePar
COMMENT     (CParagraph 0 (1 #120# 2) 1 2 2 0
COMMENT     191) " N2: 4114 " 1)))))
COMMENT     "PsiI: 2 sites") 3 3 "TTATAA" "AATATT")
COMMENT     #800=(CRSFolderPar
COMMENT     (CFolderPar
COMMENT     (CGroupPar (CParagraph 28898120 (8 0) 1 1 1 0 178)
COMMENT     (CObjectList
COMMENT     #801=(CGroupPar
COMMENT     (CParagraph 0 (10 #121# 0) 1 2 2 0 180)
COMMENT     (CObjectList
COMMENT     #802=(CLinePar
COMMENT     (CParagraph 0 (1 #121# 1) 1 2 2 0
COMMENT     191) " N1: 198 " 1)))))
COMMENT     "PspOMI: 1 site") 1 5 "GGGCCC" "CCCGGG")
COMMENT     #803=(CRSFolderPar
COMMENT     (CFolderPar
COMMENT     (CGroupPar (CParagraph 28898152 (8 0) 1 1 1 0 178)
COMMENT     (CObjectList
COMMENT     #804=(CGroupPar
COMMENT     (CParagraph 0 (10 #122# 0) 1 2 2 0 180)
COMMENT     (CObjectList
COMMENT     #805=(CLinePar
COMMENT     (CParagraph 0 (1 #122# 1) 1 2 2 0
COMMENT     191) " N1: 195 " 1)
COMMENT     #806=(CLinePar
COMMENT     (CParagraph 0 (1 #122# 2) 1 2 2 0
COMMENT     191) " N2: 2327 " 1)))))
COMMENT     "PstI: 2 sites") 5 1 "CTGCAG" "GACGTC")
COMMENT     #807=(CRSFolderPar
COMMENT     (CFolderPar
COMMENT     (CGroupPar (CParagraph 28898184 (8 0) 1 1 1 0 178)
COMMENT     (CObjectList
COMMENT     #808=(CGroupPar
COMMENT     (CParagraph 0 (10 #123# 0) 1 2 2 0 180)
COMMENT     (CObjectList
COMMENT     #809=(CLinePar
COMMENT     (CParagraph 0 (1 #123# 1) 1 2 2 0
COMMENT     191) " N1: 3715 " 1)
COMMENT     #810=(CLinePar
COMMENT     (CParagraph 0 (1 #123# 2) 1 2 2 0
COMMENT     191) " N2: 4760 " 1)))))
COMMENT     "PvuI: 2 sites") 4 2 "CGATCG" "GCTAGC")
COMMENT     #811=(CRSFolderPar
COMMENT     (CFolderPar
COMMENT     (CGroupPar (CParagraph 28898216 (8 0) 1 1 1 0 178)
COMMENT     (CObjectList
COMMENT     #812=(CGroupPar
COMMENT     (CParagraph 0 (10 #124# 0) 1 2 2 0 180)
COMMENT     (CObjectList
COMMENT     #813=(CLinePar
COMMENT     (CParagraph 0 (1 #124# 1) 1 2 2 0
COMMENT     191) " N1: 3684 " 1)
COMMENT     #814=(CLinePar
COMMENT     (CParagraph 0 (1 #124# 2) 1 2 2 0
COMMENT     191) " N2: 6197 " 1)))))
COMMENT     "PvuII: 2 sites") 3 3 "CAGCTG" "GTCGAC")
COMMENT     #815=(CRSFolderPar
COMMENT     (CFolderPar
COMMENT     (CGroupPar (CParagraph 28898248 (8 0) 1 1 1 0 178)
COMMENT     (CObjectList
COMMENT     #816=(CGroupPar
COMMENT     (CParagraph 0 (10 #125# 0) 1 2 2 0 180)
COMMENT     (CObjectList
COMMENT     #817=(CLinePar
COMMENT     (CParagraph 0 (1 #125# 1) 1 2 2 0
COMMENT     191) " N1: 531 " 1)))))
COMMENT     "RsrII: 1 site") 2 5 "CGGWCCG" "GCCWGGC")
COMMENT     #818=(CRSFolderPar
COMMENT     (CFolderPar
COMMENT     (CGroupPar (CParagraph 28898280 (8 0) 1 1 1 0 178)
COMMENT     (CObjectList)) "SacI: 0 sites") 5 1 "GAGCTC"
COMMENT     "CTCGAG")
COMMENT     #819=(CRSFolderPar
COMMENT     (CFolderPar
COMMENT     (CGroupPar (CParagraph 28898312 (8 0) 1 1 1 0 178)
COMMENT     (CObjectList
COMMENT     #820=(CGroupPar
COMMENT     (CParagraph 0 (10 #127# 0) 1 2 2 0 180)
COMMENT     (CObjectList
COMMENT     #821=(CLinePar
COMMENT     (CParagraph 0 (1 #127# 1) 1 2 2 0
COMMENT     191) " N1: 390 " 1)
COMMENT     #822=(CLinePar
COMMENT     (CParagraph 0 (1 #127# 2) 1 2 2 0
COMMENT     191) " N2: 3033 " 1)))))
COMMENT     "SacII: 2 sites") 4 2 "CCGCGG" "GGCGCC")
COMMENT     #823=(CRSFolderPar
COMMENT     (CFolderPar
COMMENT     (CGroupPar (CParagraph 28898344 (8 0) 1 1 1 0 178)
COMMENT     (CObjectList
COMMENT     #824=(CGroupPar
COMMENT     (CParagraph 0 (10 #128# 0) 1 2 2 0 180)
COMMENT     (CObjectList
COMMENT     #825=(CLinePar
COMMENT     (CParagraph 0 (1 #128# 1) 1 2 2 0
COMMENT     191) " N1: 2329 " 1)
COMMENT     #826=(CLinePar
COMMENT     (CParagraph 0 (1 #128# 2) 1 2 2 0
COMMENT     191) " N2: 3128 " 1)))))
COMMENT     "SalI: 2 sites") 1 5 "GTCGAC" "CAGCTG")
COMMENT     #827=(CRSFolderPar
COMMENT     (CFolderPar
COMMENT     (CGroupPar (CParagraph 28898376 (8 0) 1 1 1 0 178)
COMMENT     (CObjectList
COMMENT     #828=(CGroupPar
COMMENT     (CParagraph 0 (10 #129# 0) 1 2 2 0 180)
COMMENT     (CObjectList
COMMENT     #829=(CLinePar
COMMENT     (CParagraph 0 (1 #129# 1) 1 2 2 0
COMMENT     191)
COMMENT     " N1: 1193 (on complementary strand)"
COMMENT     1)
COMMENT     #830=(CLinePar
COMMENT     (CParagraph 0 (1 #129# 2) 1 2 2 0
COMMENT     191)
COMMENT     " N2: 6134 (on complementary strand)"
COMMENT     1))))) "SapI: 2 sites") 8 11
COMMENT     "GCTCTTCNNNNN" "CGAGAAGNNNNN")
COMMENT     #831=(CRSFolderPar
COMMENT     (CFolderPar
COMMENT     (CGroupPar (CParagraph 28898408 (8 0) 1 1 1 0 178)
COMMENT     (CObjectList)) "SbfI: 0 sites") 6 2 "CCTGCAGG"
COMMENT     "GGACGTCC")
COMMENT     #832=(CRSFolderPar
COMMENT     (CFolderPar
COMMENT     (CGroupPar (CParagraph 28898576 (8 0) 1 1 1 0 178)
COMMENT     (CObjectList
COMMENT     #833=(CGroupPar
COMMENT     (CParagraph 0 (10 #131# 0) 1 2 2 0 180)
COMMENT     (CObjectList
COMMENT     #834=(CLinePar
COMMENT     (CParagraph 0 (1 #131# 1) 1 2 2 0
COMMENT     191) " N1: 4648 " 1)))))
COMMENT     "ScaI: 1 site") 3 3 "AGTACT" "TCATGA")
COMMENT     #835=(CRSFolderPar
COMMENT     (CFolderPar
COMMENT     (CGroupPar (CParagraph 28898608 (8 0) 1 1 1 0 178)
COMMENT     (CObjectList)) "SexAI: 0 sites") 1 6 "ACCWGGT"
COMMENT     "TGGWCCA")
COMMENT     #836=(CRSFolderPar
COMMENT     (CFolderPar
COMMENT     (CGroupPar (CParagraph 28898640 (8 0) 1 1 1 0 178)
COMMENT     (CObjectList
COMMENT     #837=(CGroupPar
COMMENT     (CParagraph 0 (10 #133# 0) 1 2 2 0 180)
COMMENT     (CObjectList
COMMENT     #838=(CLinePar
COMMENT     (CParagraph 0 (1 #133# 1) 1 2 2 0
COMMENT     191) " N1: 191 " 1)
COMMENT     #839=(CLinePar
COMMENT     (CParagraph 0 (1 #133# 2) 1 2 2 0
COMMENT     191) " N2: 2323 " 1)
COMMENT     #840=(CLinePar
COMMENT     (CParagraph 0 (1 #133# 3) 1 2 2 0
COMMENT     191) " N3: 3763 " 1)
COMMENT     #841=(CLinePar
COMMENT     (CParagraph 0 (1 #133# 4) 1 2 2 0
COMMENT     191) " N4: 4883 " 1)
COMMENT     #842=(CLinePar
COMMENT     (CParagraph 0 (1 #133# 5) 1 2 2 0
COMMENT     191) " N5: 5561 " 1)
COMMENT     #843=(CLinePar
COMMENT     (CParagraph 0 (1 #133# 6) 1 2 2 0
COMMENT     191) " N6: 5752 " 1)))))
COMMENT     "SfcI: 6 sites") 1 5 "CTRYAG" "GAYRTC")
COMMENT     #844=(CRSFolderPar
COMMENT     (CFolderPar
COMMENT     (CGroupPar (CParagraph 28898672 (8 0) 1 1 1 0 178)
COMMENT     (CObjectList)) "SfiI: 0 sites") 8 5
COMMENT     "GGCCNNNNNGGCC" "CCGGNNNNNCCGG")
COMMENT     #845=(CRSFolderPar
COMMENT     (CFolderPar
COMMENT     (CGroupPar (CParagraph 28898704 (8 0) 1 1 1 0 178)
COMMENT     (CObjectList
COMMENT     #846=(CGroupPar
COMMENT     (CParagraph 0 (10 #135# 0) 1 2 2 0 180)
COMMENT     (CObjectList
COMMENT     #847=(CLinePar
COMMENT     (CParagraph 0 (1 #135# 1) 1 2 2 0
COMMENT     191) " N1: 590 " 1)))))
COMMENT     "SfoI: 1 site") 3 3 "GGCGCC" "CCGCGG")
COMMENT     #848=(CRSFolderPar
COMMENT     (CFolderPar
COMMENT     (CGroupPar (CParagraph 28898736 (8 0) 1 1 1 0 178)
COMMENT     (CObjectList
COMMENT     #849=(CGroupPar
COMMENT     (CParagraph 0 (10 #136# 0) 1 2 2 0 180)
COMMENT     (CObjectList
COMMENT     #850=(CLinePar
COMMENT     (CParagraph 0 (1 #136# 1) 1 2 2 0
COMMENT     191) " N1: 591 " 1)))))
COMMENT     "SgrAI: 1 site") 2 6 "CRCCGGYG" "GYGGCCRC")
COMMENT     #851=(CRSFolderPar
COMMENT     (CFolderPar
COMMENT     (CGroupPar (CParagraph 28898768 (8 0) 1 1 1 0 178)
COMMENT     (CObjectList
COMMENT     #852=(CGroupPar
COMMENT     (CParagraph 0 (10 #137# 0) 1 2 2 0 180)
COMMENT     (CObjectList
COMMENT     #853=(CLinePar
COMMENT     (CParagraph 0 (1 #137# 1) 1 2 2 0
COMMENT     191) " N1: 31 " 1)
COMMENT     #854=(CLinePar
COMMENT     (CParagraph 0 (1 #137# 2) 1 2 2 0
COMMENT     191) " N2: 42 " 1)
COMMENT     #855=(CLinePar
COMMENT     (CParagraph 0 (1 #137# 3) 1 2 2 0
COMMENT     191) " N3: 3141 " 1)
COMMENT     #856=(CLinePar
COMMENT     (CParagraph 0 (1 #137# 4) 1 2 2 0
COMMENT     191) " N4: 3537 " 1)
COMMENT     #857=(CLinePar
COMMENT     (CParagraph 0 (1 #137# 5) 1 2 2 0
COMMENT     191) " N5: 3548 " 1)))))
COMMENT     "SmaI: 5 sites") 3 3 "CCCGGG" "GGGCCC")
COMMENT     #858=(CRSFolderPar
COMMENT     (CFolderPar
COMMENT     (CGroupPar (CParagraph 28898800 (8 0) 1 1 1 0 178)
COMMENT     (CObjectList
COMMENT     #859=(CGroupPar
COMMENT     (CParagraph 0 (10 #138# 0) 1 2 2 0 180)
COMMENT     (CObjectList
COMMENT     #860=(CLinePar
COMMENT     (CParagraph 0 (1 #138# 1) 1 2 2 0
COMMENT     191) " N1: 4504 " 1)
COMMENT     #861=(CLinePar
COMMENT     (CParagraph 0 (1 #138# 2) 1 2 2 0
COMMENT     191) " N2: 5372 " 1)
COMMENT     #862=(CLinePar
COMMENT     (CParagraph 0 (1 #138# 3) 1 2 2 0
COMMENT     191) " N3: 5649 " 1)
COMMENT     #863=(CLinePar
COMMENT     (CParagraph 0 (1 #138# 4) 1 2 2 0
COMMENT     191) " N4: 5911 " 1)))))
COMMENT     "SmlI: 4 sites") 1 5 "CTYRAG" "GARYTC")
COMMENT     #864=(CRSFolderPar
COMMENT     (CFolderPar
COMMENT     (CGroupPar (CParagraph 28898832 (8 0) 1 1 1 0 178)
COMMENT     (CObjectList
COMMENT     #865=(CGroupPar
COMMENT     (CParagraph 0 (10 #139# 0) 1 2 2 0 180)
COMMENT     (CObjectList
COMMENT     #866=(CLinePar
COMMENT     (CParagraph 0 (1 #139# 1) 1 2 2 0
COMMENT     191) " N1: 167 " 1)
COMMENT     #867=(CLinePar
COMMENT     (CParagraph 0 (1 #139# 2) 1 2 2 0
COMMENT     191) " N2: 3412 " 1)))))
COMMENT     "SnaBI: 2 sites") 3 3 "TACGTA" "ATGCAT")
COMMENT     #868=(CRSFolderPar
COMMENT     (CFolderPar
COMMENT     (CGroupPar (CParagraph 28898864 (8 0) 1 1 1 0 178)
COMMENT     (CObjectList)) "SpeI: 0 sites") 1 5 "ACTAGT"
COMMENT     "TGATCA")
COMMENT     #869=(CRSFolderPar
COMMENT     (CFolderPar
COMMENT     (CGroupPar (CParagraph 28899032 (8 0) 1 1 1 0 178)
COMMENT     (CObjectList)) "SphI: 0 sites") 5 1 "GCATGC"
COMMENT     "CGTACG")
COMMENT     #870=(CRSFolderPar
COMMENT     (CFolderPar
COMMENT     (CGroupPar (CParagraph 28899064 (8 0) 1 1 1 0 178)
COMMENT     (CObjectList
COMMENT     #871=(CGroupPar
COMMENT     (CParagraph 0 (10 #142# 0) 1 2 2 0 180)
COMMENT     (CObjectList
COMMENT     #872=(CLinePar
COMMENT     (CParagraph 0 (1 #142# 1) 1 2 2 0
COMMENT     191) " N1: 31 " 1)
COMMENT     #873=(CLinePar
COMMENT     (CParagraph 0 (1 #142# 2) 1 2 2 0
COMMENT     191) " N2: 42 " 1)
COMMENT     #874=(CLinePar
COMMENT     (CParagraph 0 (1 #142# 3) 1 2 2 0
COMMENT     191) " N3: 3537 " 1)
COMMENT     #875=(CLinePar
COMMENT     (CParagraph 0 (1 #142# 4) 1 2 2 0
COMMENT     191) " N4: 3548 " 1)))))
COMMENT     "SrfI: 4 sites") 4 4 "GCCCGGGC" "CGGGCCCG")
COMMENT     #876=(CRSFolderPar
COMMENT     (CFolderPar
COMMENT     (CGroupPar (CParagraph 28899096 (8 0) 1 1 1 0 178)
COMMENT     (CObjectList
COMMENT     #877=(CGroupPar
COMMENT     (CParagraph 0 (10 #143# 0) 1 2 2 0 180)
COMMENT     (CObjectList
COMMENT     #878=(CLinePar
COMMENT     (CParagraph 0 (1 #143# 1) 1 2 2 0
COMMENT     191) " N1: 4194 " 1)
COMMENT     #879=(CLinePar
COMMENT     (CParagraph 0 (1 #143# 2) 1 2 2 0
COMMENT     191) " N2: 4324 " 1)))))
COMMENT     "SspI: 2 sites") 3 3 "AATATT" "TTATAA")
COMMENT     #880=(CRSFolderPar
COMMENT     (CFolderPar
COMMENT     (CGroupPar (CParagraph 28899128 (8 0) 1 1 1 0 178)
COMMENT     (CObjectList
COMMENT     #881=(CGroupPar
COMMENT     (CParagraph 0 (10 #144# 0) 1 2 2 0 180)
COMMENT     (CObjectList
COMMENT     #882=(CLinePar
COMMENT     (CParagraph 0 (1 #144# 1) 1 2 2 0
COMMENT     191) " N1: 1378 " 1)))))
COMMENT     "StuI: 1 site") 3 3 "AGGCCT" "TCCGGA")
COMMENT     #883=(CRSFolderPar
COMMENT     (CFolderPar
COMMENT     (CGroupPar (CParagraph 28899160 (8 0) 1 1 1 0 178)
COMMENT     (CObjectList
COMMENT     #884=(CGroupPar
COMMENT     (CParagraph 0 (10 #145# 0) 1 2 2 0 180)
COMMENT     (CObjectList
COMMENT     #885=(CLinePar
COMMENT     (CParagraph 0 (1 #145# 1) 1 2 2 0
COMMENT     191) " N1: 497 " 1)
COMMENT     #886=(CLinePar
COMMENT     (CParagraph 0 (1 #145# 2) 1 2 2 0
COMMENT     191) " N2: 692 " 1)
COMMENT     #887=(CLinePar
COMMENT     (CParagraph 0 (1 #145# 3) 1 2 2 0
COMMENT     191) " N3: 2938 " 1)))))
COMMENT     "StyI: 3 sites") 1 5 "CCWWGG" "GGWWCC")
COMMENT     #888=(CRSFolderPar
COMMENT     (CFolderPar
COMMENT     (CGroupPar (CParagraph 28899192 (8 0) 1 1 1 0 178)
COMMENT     (CObjectList)) "SwaI: 0 sites") 4 4 "ATTTAAAT"
COMMENT     "TAAATTTA")
COMMENT     #889=(CRSFolderPar
COMMENT     (CFolderPar
COMMENT     (CGroupPar (CParagraph 28899224 (8 0) 1 1 1 0 178)
COMMENT     (CObjectList)) "Tth111I: 0 sites") 4 5
COMMENT     "GACNNNGTC" "CTGNNNCAG")
COMMENT     #890=(CRSFolderPar
COMMENT     (CFolderPar
COMMENT     (CGroupPar (CParagraph 28899256 (8 0) 1 1 1 0 178)
COMMENT     (CObjectList)) "XbaI: 0 sites") 1 5 "TCTAGA"
COMMENT     "AGATCT")
COMMENT     #891=(CRSFolderPar
COMMENT     (CFolderPar
COMMENT     (CGroupPar (CParagraph 28899288 (8 0) 1 1 1 0 178)
COMMENT     (CObjectList
COMMENT     #892=(CGroupPar
COMMENT     (CParagraph 0 (10 #149# 0) 1 2 2 0 180)
COMMENT     (CObjectList
COMMENT     #893=(CLinePar
COMMENT     (CParagraph 0 (1 #149# 1) 1 2 2 0
COMMENT     191) " N1: 2448 " 1)))))
COMMENT     "XcmI: 1 site") 8 7 "CCANNNNNNNNNTGG"
COMMENT     "GGTNNNNNNNNNACC")
COMMENT     #894=(CRSFolderPar
COMMENT     (CFolderPar
COMMENT     (CGroupPar (CParagraph 28899320 (8 0) 1 1 1 0 178)
COMMENT     (CObjectList)) "XhoI: 0 sites") 1 5 "CTCGAG"
COMMENT     "GAGCTC")
COMMENT     #895=(CRSFolderPar
COMMENT     (CFolderPar
COMMENT     (CGroupPar (CParagraph 28899488 (8 0) 1 1 1 0 178)
COMMENT     (CObjectList
COMMENT     #896=(CGroupPar
COMMENT     (CParagraph 0 (10 #151# 0) 1 2 2 0 180)
COMMENT     (CObjectList
COMMENT     #897=(CLinePar
COMMENT     (CParagraph 0 (1 #151# 1) 1 2 2 0
COMMENT     191) " N1: 29 " 1)
COMMENT     #898=(CLinePar
COMMENT     (CParagraph 0 (1 #151# 2) 1 2 2 0
COMMENT     191) " N2: 40 " 1)
COMMENT     #899=(CLinePar
COMMENT     (CParagraph 0 (1 #151# 3) 1 2 2 0
COMMENT     191) " N3: 3139 " 1)
COMMENT     #900=(CLinePar
COMMENT     (CParagraph 0 (1 #151# 4) 1 2 2 0
COMMENT     191) " N4: 3535 " 1)
COMMENT     #901=(CLinePar
COMMENT     (CParagraph 0 (1 #151# 5) 1 2 2 0
COMMENT     191) " N5: 3546 " 1)))))
COMMENT     "XmaI: 5 sites") 1 5 "CCCGGG" "GGGCCC")
COMMENT     #902=(CRSFolderPar
COMMENT     (CFolderPar
COMMENT     (CGroupPar (CParagraph 28899520 (8 0) 1 1 1 0 178)
COMMENT     (CObjectList
COMMENT     #903=(CGroupPar
COMMENT     (CParagraph 0 (10 #152# 0) 1 2 2 0 180)
COMMENT     (CObjectList
COMMENT     #904=(CLinePar
COMMENT     (CParagraph 0 (1 #152# 1) 1 2 2 0
COMMENT     191) " N1: 4529 " 1)))))
COMMENT     "XmnI: 1 site") 5 5 "GAANNNNTTC" "CTTNNNNAAG")))
COMMENT     "Restriction/Methylation Map"))))
COMMENT     (CGraphView
COMMENT     (CWStyleSheet
COMMENT     (CObjectList
COMMENT     #905=(CWidgetStyle "Annotation" 0 0 1
COMMENT     (LOGFONT 0 0 0 0 400 0 0 0 0 3 2 1 18 "Times New Roman") 0.91 0
COMMENT     0 0)
COMMENT     #906=(CWidgetStyle "Uniq RSite Label" 1 (LOGPEN 0 0 153) 1 0 1
COMMENT     (LOGFONT 0 0 0 0 400 0 0 0 0 3 2 1 18 "Georgia") 0.555556 128 1
COMMENT     5 "@N (@S)" 0)
COMMENT     #907=(CWidgetStyle "Vanilla" 1 (LOGPEN 0 0 0) 1 1
COMMENT     (LOGBRUSH 0 16777215 0) 1
COMMENT     (LOGFONT 0 0 0 0 400 0 0 0 0 7 48 2 18 "Times New Roman") 0.8 0
COMMENT     1 2 "?" 0)
COMMENT     #908=(CWidgetStyle "Mark 1" 0 0 1
COMMENT     (LOGFONT 0 0 0 0 400 0 0 0 2 7 48 2 2 "Windings") 0.7 0 1 2 "?"
COMMENT     0)
COMMENT     #909=(CWidgetStyle "Motif Label" 1 (LOGPEN 0 0 16744512) 1 0 1
COMMENT     (LOGFONT 0 0 0 0 400 0 0 0 0 3 2 1 34 "Arial") 0.611111 8388608
COMMENT     1 65535 "@N (@H)" 0)
COMMENT     #910=(CWidgetStyle "RSite Label" 1 (LOGPEN 0 0 13408563) 1 0 1
COMMENT     (LOGFONT 0 0 0 0 400 0 0 0 0 3 2 1 18 "Georgia") 0.555556 0 1 5
COMMENT     "@N (@S)" 0)
COMMENT     #911=(CWidgetStyle "Signal Label" 1 (LOGPEN 0 0 0) 1 0 1
COMMENT     (LOGFONT 0 0 0 0 700 0 0 0 0 3 2 1 34 "Arial") 0.666667 0 1 1
COMMENT     "@N" 0)
COMMENT     #912=(CWidgetStyle "Fragment Label 2" 1 (LOGPEN 0 0 0) 1 0 1
COMMENT     (LOGFONT 0 0 0 0 400 0 0 0 0 3 2 1 49 "Courier New") 1.05 0 1 48
COMMENT     "@F bp (molecule @L bp)" 0)
COMMENT     #913=(CWidgetStyle "Fragment Label 1" 1 (LOGPEN 0 0 0) 1 0 1
COMMENT     (LOGFONT 0 0 0 0 400 0 0 0 0 3 2 1 34 "Arial") 0.91 0 1 1
COMMENT     "Fragment of @N" 0)
COMMENT     #914=(CWidgetStyle "Molecule Label 2" 0 0 1
COMMENT     (LOGFONT 0 0 0 0 400 0 0 0 0 3 2 1 18 "Georgia") 0.555556 0 1 16
COMMENT     "@L bp" 0)
COMMENT     #915=(CWidgetStyle "Molecule Label 1" 0 0 1
COMMENT     (LOGFONT 0 0 0 0 400 0 0 0 0 3 2 1 34 "Verdana") 0.833333 0 1 1
COMMENT     "@N" 0)
COMMENT     #916=(CWidgetStyle "Shape GAP" 1 (LOGPEN 1 0 0) 3 1
COMMENT     (LOGBRUSH 0 16777215 0) 0 0 0)
COMMENT     #917=(CWidgetStyle "Shape 4" 1 (LOGPEN 0 0 0) 1 1
COMMENT     (LOGBRUSH 2 8388608 5) 0 0 0)
COMMENT     #918=(CWidgetStyle "Shape 3" 1 (LOGPEN 0 0 3355545) 1 1
COMMENT     (LOGBRUSH 0 6724095 0) 0 0 1 (LOGSHAPE 9 1 0.8 1.8 0))
COMMENT     #919=(CWidgetStyle "Shape 2" 1 (LOGPEN 0 0 0) 1 1 (LOGBRUSH 0 128 0)
            0
COMMENT     0 0)
COMMENT     #920=(CWidgetStyle "Shape 1" 1 (LOGPEN 0 0 6723840) 1 1
COMMENT     (LOGBRUSH 0 10079334 0) 0 0 1 (LOGSHAPE 9 1 0.8 1.8 0))
COMMENT     #921=(CWidgetStyle "Shape 0" 1 (LOGPEN 0 0 0) 1 1 (LOGBRUSH 0 0 0) 0
            0
COMMENT     0)
COMMENT     #922=(CWidgetStyle "Axis" 1 (LOGPEN 0 0 10079436) 2 1
COMMENT     (LOGBRUSH 0 13434879 0) 0 0 1 (LOGSHAPE 10 1 0 0 0))
COMMENT     #923=(CWidgetStyle "ORF" 1 (LOGPEN 0 0 16384) 8 0 0 0 1
COMMENT     (LOGSHAPE 7 0.2 3.41182 2.86186 0.609808))
COMMENT     #924=(CWidgetStyle "Line 4" 1 (LOGPEN 0 0 32768) 8 0 0 0 0)
COMMENT     #925=(CWidgetStyle "Line 3" 1 (LOGPEN 0 0 16711680) 8 0 0 0 0)
COMMENT     #926=(CWidgetStyle "Line 2" 1 (LOGPEN 0 0 6723840) 8 0 0 0 1
COMMENT     (LOGSHAPE 1 1.9 0 0 0))
COMMENT     #927=(CWidgetStyle "Line 1" 1 (LOGPEN 0 0 16711680) 1 0 0 0 0)
COMMENT     #928=(CWidgetStyle "Short Promoter" 1 (LOGPEN 0 0 128) 6 0 0 0 0)
COMMENT     #929=(CWidgetStyle "RSite" 1 (LOGPEN 0 0 10053171) 8 0 0 0 1
COMMENT     (LOGSHAPE 1 1.9 0 0 0))
COMMENT     #930=(CWidgetStyle "Motif" 1 (LOGPEN 0 0 0) 1 0 0 0 0)
COMMENT     #931=(CWidgetStyle "Short Signal" 1 (LOGPEN 0 0 13395507) 10 0 0 0 1
COMMENT     (LOGSHAPE 1 1.9 0 0 0))
COMMENT     #932=(CWidgetStyle "Line 0" 1 (LOGPEN 0 0 0) 8 0 0 0 0)
COMMENT     #933=(CWidgetStyle "Void" 0 0 0 0 0)
COMMENT     #934=(CWidgetStyle "General Label" 1 (LOGPEN 0 0 0) 1 0 1
COMMENT     (LOGFONT 0 0 0 0 400 0 0 0 0 3 2 1 18 "Times New Roman") 0.91 0
COMMENT     1 3 "@T @N " 0)
COMMENT     #935=(CWidgetStyle "Position" 1 (LOGPEN 0 0 0) 1 0 0 0 0)
COMMENT     #936=(CWidgetStyle "Position Label" 1 (LOGPEN 0 0 8388608) 1 0 1
COMMENT     (LOGFONT 0 0 0 0 400 0 1 0 0 3 2 1 34 "Arial") 0.63 8388608 1 1
COMMENT     "@N" 0)
COMMENT     #937=(CWidgetStyle "Range" 1 (LOGPEN 0 0 0) 1 1
COMMENT     (LOGBRUSH 0 16777215 0) 0 0 0)
COMMENT     #938=(CWidgetStyle "Range Label" 1 (LOGPEN 0 0 8388608) 1 0 1
COMMENT     (LOGFONT 0 0 0 0 400 0 1 0 0 3 2 1 34 "Arial") 0.63 8388608 1 1
COMMENT     "@N" 0)
COMMENT     #939=(CWidgetStyle "ORF Label" 1 (LOGPEN 0 0 49216) 1 0 1
COMMENT     (LOGFONT 0 0 0 0 400 0 0 0 0 3 2 1 18 "Times New Roman")
COMMENT     0.611111 0 1 65535 "@N" 0)
COMMENT     #940=(CWidgetStyle "CDS Label" 1 (LOGPEN 0 0 4227264) 1 0 1
COMMENT     (LOGFONT 0 0 0 0 400 0 0 0 0 3 2 1 34 "Arial") 0.555556 255 1 1
COMMENT     "@N" 0)
COMMENT     #941=(CWidgetStyle "Shape 5" 1 (LOGPEN 0 0 0) 3 1
COMMENT     (LOGBRUSH 0 16777113 0) 1
COMMENT     (LOGFONT 0 0 0 0 400 0 0 0 0 7 48 2 50 "Arial") 0.9 0 0 1
COMMENT     (LOGSHAPE 9 1 0.8 1.8 0))
COMMENT     #942=(CWidgetStyle "CDS" 1 (LOGPEN 0 0 0) 1 1 (LOGBRUSH 2 39423 3) 0
            0
COMMENT     1 (LOGSHAPE 9 1 0.8 1.8 0))
COMMENT     #943=(CWidgetStyle "Label 2" 1 (LOGPEN 0 0 4227264) 1 0 1
COMMENT     (LOGFONT 0 0 0 0 400 0 0 0 0 3 2 1 34 "Arial") 0.944444 8388608
COMMENT     1 1 "@N" 0)
COMMENT     #944=(CWidgetStyle "Label 3" 1 (LOGPEN 0 0 8421376) 1 0 1
COMMENT     (LOGFONT 0 0 0 0 700 255 0 0 0 3 2 1 34 "Arial") 0.833333 255 1
COMMENT     5 "@N (@S)" 0)
COMMENT     #945=(CWidgetStyle "Label 4" 1 (LOGPEN 0 0 8437824) 1 0 1
COMMENT     (LOGFONT 0 0 0 0 400 0 0 0 0 3 2 1 34 "Arial") 0.722222 0 1 5
COMMENT     "@N (@S)" 0)) 0.164644 1.74233 0.164644 2.53336
COMMENT     (70 (CShapeMapEntry 0 "Unique RSite" 1 "Uniq RSite Label") 67
COMMENT     (CShapeMapEntry 0 "ORF" 0 "ORF Label")) 40.0378 40.0378 39 39 0.1
COMMENT     -6548) 0 1 0 1 1
COMMENT     (mapper: 21.1855 -37.1204 40.0378 40.0378 0.01 10 -1 6197 6197 1 0
            0)
COMMENT     #946=(CGroupWidget (CWidget 0 (0 0) 1 2 0 0 Nil 0 100)
COMMENT     (CObjectList
COMMENT     #947=(CGroupWidget (CWidget 1 (0 0) 1 2 0 0 Nil -1482 100)
COMMENT     (CObjectList
COMMENT     #948=(CAxis
COMMENT     (CWideLine
COMMENT     (CWidget 0 (0 0) 1 2 0 0 #922# 28517900 0)
COMMENT     (LOGPEN 0 0 10079436) 2 (LOGBRUSH 0 13434879 0) 1
COMMENT     6.2752 6.2732 1 0.0214037) 0.101229)
COMMENT     #949=(CLabel
COMMENT     (CWidget 1001 (0 0) 1 2 0 0 #915# 2081693732 100)
COMMENT     (LOGPEN 0 0 13408563) 1
COMMENT     (LOGFONT 58 22 0 0 400 0 0 0 0 3 2 1 34 "Verdana")
COMMENT     1.74233 0.833333 0
COMMENT     "pAAV.hSynap.iGluSnFr.sequenced Q" "@N" 1 0 0.871165
COMMENT     0 -10 21.0801 1.39868 Nil)
COMMENT     #950=(CLabel (CWidget 1002 (0 0) 1 2 0 0 #914# 0 100)
COMMENT     (LOGPEN 0 0 13408563) 1
COMMENT     (LOGFONT 38 14 0 0 400 0 0 0 0 3 2 1 18 "Georgia")
COMMENT     1.74233 0.555556 0 "6197 bp" "@L bp" 16 0 -0.871165
COMMENT     0 -10.8 2.52262 0.799245 Nil)) (CObjectList))
COMMENT     #951=(CGroupWidget (CWidget 10 (6 0) 1 2 0 0 Nil -2208 100)
COMMENT     (CObjectList
COMMENT     #952=(CGroupWidget
COMMENT     (CWidget 4 (7 4 0) 1 2 0 0 Nil 1635017028 100)
COMMENT     (CObjectList
COMMENT     #953=(CWideArrow
COMMENT     (CWideLine
COMMENT     (CWidget 0 (3 #158# 0) 1 2 0 0 #918# 0 100)
COMMENT     (LOGPEN 0 0 3355545) 1
COMMENT     (LOGBRUSH 0 6724095 0) 1 4.74665 5.50283 1
COMMENT     0.082322) 0.8 1.8 0)
COMMENT     #954=(CLabel (CWidget 0 (0 0) 1 2 0 0 #911# 0 100)
COMMENT     (LOGPEN 0 0 0) 1
COMMENT     (LOGFONT 46 17 0 0 700 0 0 0 0 3 2 1 34
COMMENT     "Arial") 1.74233 0.666667 0 "YbeJ 5-253"
COMMENT     "@N" 1 14.275 -17.4233 0 -10 4.94533 1.04901
COMMENT     #953#)
COMMENT     #955=(CWideArrow
COMMENT     (CWideLine
COMMENT     (CWidget 0 (3 #159# 0) 1 2 0 0 #918# 0 100)
COMMENT     (LOGPEN 0 0 3355545) 1
COMMENT     (LOGBRUSH 0 6724095 0) 1 4.46725 4.74665 1
COMMENT     0.082322) 0.8 1.8 0)
COMMENT     #956=(CLabel (CWidget 0 (0 0) 1 2 0 0 #911# 0 100)
COMMENT     (LOGPEN 0 0 0) 1
COMMENT     (LOGFONT 46 17 0 0 700 0 0 0 0 3 2 1 34
COMMENT     "Arial") 1.74233 0.666667 0 "cpGFP 147-238"
COMMENT     "@N" 1 16.1655 -26.1349 0 -10 6.71865 1.04901
COMMENT     #955#)
COMMENT     #957=(CWideArrow
COMMENT     (CWideLine
COMMENT     (CWidget 0 (3 #160# 0) 1 2 0 0 #918# 945 100)
COMMENT     (LOGPEN 0 0 3355545) 1
COMMENT     (LOGBRUSH 0 6724095 0) 1 4.00261 4.44903 1
COMMENT     0.082322) 0.8 1.8 0)
COMMENT     #958=(CLabel
COMMENT     (CWidget 0 (0 0) 1 2 0 0 #911# 30260268 100)
COMMENT     (LOGPEN 0 0 0) 1
COMMENT     (LOGFONT 46 17 0 0 700 0 0 0 0 3 2 1 34
COMMENT     "Arial") 1.74233 0.666667 0 "cpGFP 1-146"
COMMENT     "@N" 1 14.3905 -36.5889 0 -10 5.64467 1.04901
COMMENT     #957#)
COMMENT     #959=(CWideArrow
COMMENT     (CWideLine
COMMENT     (CWidget 0 (3 #161# 0) 1 2 0 0 #918# 0 100)
COMMENT     (LOGPEN 0 0 3355545) 1
COMMENT     (LOGBRUSH 0 6724095 0) 1 3.72929 3.8781 1
COMMENT     0.082322) 0.8 1.8 0)
COMMENT     #960=(CLabel
COMMENT     (CWidget 0 (0 0) 1 2 0 0 #911# 4063720 100)
COMMENT     (LOGPEN 0 0 0) 1
COMMENT     (LOGFONT 46 17 0 0 700 0 0 0 0 3 2 1 34
COMMENT     "Arial") 1.74233 0.666667 0 "PDGFR 513-561"
COMMENT     "@N" 1 11.7509 -48.7852 0 -10 6.89349 1.04901
COMMENT     #959#)
COMMENT     #961=(CWideArrow
COMMENT     (CWideLine
COMMENT     (CWidget 0 (3 #166# 0) 1 2 0 0 #918# 0 100)
COMMENT     (LOGPEN 0 0 3355545) 1
COMMENT     (LOGBRUSH 0 6724095 0) 1 3.92365 4.00261 1
COMMENT     0.082322) 0.8 1.8 0)
COMMENT     #962=(CLabel
COMMENT     (CWidget 0 (0 0) 1 2 0 0 #911# 27544272 100)
COMMENT     (LOGPEN 0 0 0) 1
COMMENT     (LOGFONT 46 17 0 0 700 0 0 0 0 3 2 1 34
COMMENT     "Arial") 1.74233 0.666667 0 "YbeJ 254-279"
COMMENT     "@N" 1 12.6779 -40.0736 0 -10 5.99434 1.04901
COMMENT     #961#)) (CObjectList))
COMMENT     #963=(CGroupWidget
COMMENT     (CWidget 14 (7 14 0) 1 2 0 0 Nil -1367 100)
COMMENT     (CObjectList
COMMENT     #964=(CLine
COMMENT     (CWidget 0 (3 #163# 0) 1 2 0 0 #924#
COMMENT     2081693732 100) (LOGPEN 0 6 32768) 8
COMMENT     0.835356 2.84961 3.08446)
COMMENT     #965=(CLabel
COMMENT     (CWidget 0 (0 0) 1 2 0 0 #911# 29965300 100)
COMMENT     (LOGPEN 0 0 0) 1
COMMENT     (LOGFONT 46 17 0 0 700 0 0 0 0 3 2 1 34
COMMENT     "Arial") 1.74233 0.666667 0 "SV40" "@N" 1
COMMENT     -4.04177 -13.9386 0 -10 2.39773 1.04901 #964#))
COMMENT     (CObjectList))
COMMENT     #966=(CGroupWidget
COMMENT     (CWidget 20 (7 20 0) 1 2 0 0 Nil 1245189 100)
COMMENT     (CObjectList
COMMENT     #967=(CScratch
COMMENT     (CWidget 0 (3 #154# 0) 1 2 0 0 #926# -1228
COMMENT     100) (LOGPEN 0 6 6723840) 8 1 6.08794 1.9
COMMENT     0.082322 1)
COMMENT     #968=(CLabel (CWidget 0 (0 0) 1 2 0 0 #911# 0 100)
COMMENT     (LOGPEN 0 0 0) 1
COMMENT     (LOGFONT 46 17 0 0 700 0 0 0 0 3 2 1 34
COMMENT     "Arial") 1.74233 0.666667 0 "BglII" "@N" 1
COMMENT     4.5153 31.3619 0 -10 2.04806 1.04901 #967#))
COMMENT     (CObjectList))
COMMENT     #969=(CGroupWidget
COMMENT     (CWidget 21 (7 21 0) 1 2 0 0 Nil -1576 100)
COMMENT     (CObjectList
COMMENT     #970=(CWideArrow
COMMENT     (CWideLine
COMMENT     (CWidget 0 (3 #156# 0) 1 2 0 0 #920# 0 100)
COMMENT     (LOGPEN 0 0 6723840) 1
COMMENT     (LOGBRUSH 0 10079334 0) 1 5.5089 5.57268 1
COMMENT     0.082322) 0.8 1.8 0)
COMMENT     #971=(CLabel (CWidget 0 (0 0) 1 2 0 0 #911# 0 100)
COMMENT     (LOGPEN 0 0 0) 1
COMMENT     (LOGFONT 46 17 0 0 700 0 0 0 0 3 2 1 34
COMMENT     "Arial") 1.74233 0.666667 0 "IgG K-leader"
COMMENT     "@N" 1 13.5877 -5.22699 0 -10 5.46983 1.04901
COMMENT     #970#)
COMMENT     #972=(CScratch
COMMENT     (CWidget 0 (3 #157# 0) 1 2 0 0 #931# 45445688
COMMENT     100) (LOGPEN 0 8 13395507) 10 1 5.5089 1.9
COMMENT     0.082322 1)
COMMENT     #973=(CLabel
COMMENT     (CWidget 0 (0 0) 1 2 0 0 #911# 2081693732 100)
COMMENT     (LOGPEN 0 0 0) 1
COMMENT     (LOGFONT 46 17 0 0 700 0 0 0 0 3 2 1 34
COMMENT     "Arial") 1.74233 0.666667 0 "MCS" "@N" 1
COMMENT     11.0768 -6.96932 0 -10 2.12299 1.04901 #972#)
COMMENT     #974=(CWideArrow
COMMENT     (CWideLine
COMMENT     (CWidget 0 (3 #162# 0) 1 2 0 0 #920# 0 100)
COMMENT     (LOGPEN 0 0 6723840) 1
COMMENT     (LOGBRUSH 0 10079334 0) 1 3.11787 3.71411 1
COMMENT     0.082322) 0.8 1.8 0)
COMMENT     #975=(CLabel
COMMENT     (CWidget 0 (0 0) 1 2 0 0 #911# 393239 100)
COMMENT     (LOGPEN 0 0 0) 1
COMMENT     (LOGFONT 46 17 0 0 700 0 0 0 0 3 2 1 34
COMMENT     "Arial") 1.74233 0.666667 0 "WPRE" "@N" 1
COMMENT     5.76915 -57.4969 0 -10 2.7474 1.04901 #974#)
COMMENT     #976=(CScratch
COMMENT     (CWidget 0 (3 #165# 0) 1 2 0 0 #931# 2228239
COMMENT     100) (LOGPEN 0 8 13395507) 10 1 4.46725 1.9
COMMENT     0.082322 1)
COMMENT     #977=(CLabel (CWidget 0 (0 0) 1 2 0 0 #911# 0 100)
COMMENT     (LOGPEN 0 0 0) 1
COMMENT     (LOGFONT 46 17 0 0 700 0 0 0 0 3 2 1 34
COMMENT     "Arial") 1.74233 0.666667 0 "Linker" "@N" 1
COMMENT     14.1406 -31.3619 0 -10 2.82233 1.04901 #976#)
COMMENT     #978=(CScratch
COMMENT     (CWidget 0 (3 #167# 0) 1 2 0 0 #931# 28515892
COMMENT     100) (LOGPEN 0 8 13395507) 10 1 3.9115 1.9
COMMENT     0.082322 1)
COMMENT     #979=(CLabel
COMMENT     (CWidget 0 (0 0) 1 2 0 0 #911# -600 100)
COMMENT     (LOGPEN 0 0 0) 1
COMMENT     (LOGFONT 46 17 0 0 700 0 0 0 0 3 2 1 34
COMMENT     "Arial") 1.74233 0.666667 0 "Myc Epitope"
COMMENT     "@N" 1 12.0885 -47.0429 0 -10 5.3949 1.04901
COMMENT     #978#)
COMMENT     #980=(CScratch
COMMENT     (CWidget 0 (3 #168# 0) 1 2 0 0 #931# 767 100)
COMMENT     (LOGPEN 0 8 13395507) 10 1 3.57643 1.9
COMMENT     0.082322 1)
COMMENT     #981=(CLabel
COMMENT     (CWidget 0 (0 0) 1 2 0 0 #911# 4063656 100)
COMMENT     (LOGPEN 0 0 0) 1
COMMENT     (LOGFONT 46 17 0 0 700 0 0 0 0 3 2 1 34
COMMENT     "Arial") 1.74233 0.666667 0 "Mao 115r" "@N"
COMMENT     1 8.1354 -54.0122 0 -10 4.14608 1.04901 #980#))
COMMENT     (CObjectList))
COMMENT     #982=(CGroupWidget
COMMENT     (CWidget 22 (7 22 0) 1 2 0 0 Nil -1790 100)
COMMENT     (CObjectList
COMMENT     #983=(CWideArrow
COMMENT     (CWideLine
COMMENT     (CWidget 0 (3 #169# 0) 1 2 0 0 #919# 0 100)
COMMENT     (LOGPEN 0 0 0) 1 (LOGBRUSH 0 128 0) 1
COMMENT     1.01128 1.87983 1 0.082322) 0.8 1.8 0)
COMMENT     #984=(CLabel
COMMENT     (CWidget 0 (0 0) 1 2 0 0 #911# 27617956 100)
COMMENT     (LOGPEN 0 0 0) 1
COMMENT     (LOGFONT 46 17 0 0 700 0 0 0 0 3 2 1 34
COMMENT     "Arial") 1.74233 0.666667 0 "Amp resistance"
COMMENT     "@N" 1 -15.9869 13.9386 0 -10 6.89349 1.04901
COMMENT     #983#)) (CObjectList))
COMMENT     #985=(CGroupWidget
COMMENT     (CWidget 29 (7 29 0) 1 2 0 0 Nil -2693 100)
COMMENT     (CObjectList
COMMENT     #986=(CWideArrow
COMMENT     (CWideLine
COMMENT     (CWidget 0 (3 #155# 0) 1 2 0 0 #920# 0 100)
COMMENT     (LOGPEN 0 0 6723840) 1
COMMENT     (LOGBRUSH 0 10079334 0) 0.835356 5.60406
COMMENT     6.08186 1 0.082322) 0.8 1.8 0)
COMMENT     #987=(CLabel (CWidget 0 (0 0) 1 2 0 0 #911# 0 100)
COMMENT     (LOGPEN 0 0 0) 1
COMMENT     (LOGFONT 46 17 0 0 700 0 0 0 0 3 2 1 34
COMMENT     "Arial") 1.74233 0.666667 0
COMMENT     "synapsin promoter" "@N" 1 10.0874 19.1656 0
COMMENT     -10 8.11733 1.04901 #986#)) (CObjectList))
COMMENT     #988=(CGroupWidget
COMMENT     (CWidget 33 (7 33 0) 1 2 0 0 Nil 1283092037 100)
COMMENT     (CObjectList
COMMENT     #989=(CWideArrow
COMMENT     (CWideLine
COMMENT     (CWidget 0 (3 #170# 0) 1 2 0 0 #918# 0 100)
COMMENT     (LOGPEN 0 0 3355545) 1
COMMENT     (LOGBRUSH 0 6724095 0) 1 0.239914 0.836155 1
COMMENT     0.082322) 0.8 1.8 0)
COMMENT     #990=(CLabel
COMMENT     (CWidget 0 (0 0) 1 2 0 0 #911# 2082617548 100)
COMMENT     (LOGPEN 0 0 0) 1
COMMENT     (LOGFONT 46 17 0 0 700 0 0 0 0 3 2 1 34
COMMENT     "Arial") 1.74233 0.666667 0
COMMENT     "origin of replication" "@N" 1 -11.4038
COMMENT     24.3926 0 -10 8.467 1.04901 #989#))
COMMENT     (CObjectList))
COMMENT     #991=(CGroupWidget
COMMENT     (CWidget 34 (7 34 0) 1 2 0 0 Nil -743 100)
COMMENT     (CObjectList
COMMENT     #992=(CWideArrow
COMMENT     (CWideLine
COMMENT     (CWidget 0 (3 #153# 0) 1 2 0 0 #917# 0 100)
COMMENT     (LOGPEN 0 0 0) 1 (LOGBRUSH 2 8388608 5)
COMMENT     0.835356 6.10413 6.27319 1 0.082322) 0.8 1.8
COMMENT     0)
COMMENT     #993=(CLabel (CWidget 0 (0 0) 1 2 0 0 #911# 12 100)
COMMENT     (LOGPEN 0 0 0) 1
COMMENT     (LOGFONT 46 17 0 0 700 0 0 0 0 3 2 1 34
COMMENT     "Arial") 1.74233 0.666667 0 "ITR" "@N" 1
COMMENT     3.07058 34.8466 0 -10 1.42365 1.04901 #992#)
COMMENT     #994=(CWideArrow
COMMENT     (CWideLine
COMMENT     (CWidget 0 (3 #164# 0) 1 2 0 0 #917# 0 100)
COMMENT     (LOGPEN 0 0 0) 1 (LOGBRUSH 2 8388608 5) 1
COMMENT     2.65221 2.82126 1 0.082322) 0.8 1.8 1)
COMMENT     #995=(CLabel
COMMENT     (CWidget 0 (0 0) 1 2 0 0 #911# 21752428 100)
COMMENT     (LOGPEN 0 0 0) 1
COMMENT     (LOGFONT 46 17 0 0 700 0 0 0 0 3 2 1 34
COMMENT     "Arial") 1.74233 0.666667 0 "ITR" "@N" 1
COMMENT     -12.2954 -3.48466 0 -10 1.42365 1.04901 #994#))
COMMENT     (CObjectList))) (CObjectList))
COMMENT     #996=(CGroupWidget (CWidget 11 (8 0) 1 2 0 0 Nil -2204 100)
COMMENT     (CObjectList
COMMENT     #997=(CGroupWidget
COMMENT     (CWidget 1 (10 #0# 0) 1 2 0 0 Nil -1576 100)
COMMENT     (CObjectList
COMMENT     #998=(CScratch
COMMENT     (CWidget 1 (1 #0# 1) 1 2 0 0 #929# -530 100)
COMMENT     (LOGPEN 0 6 10053171) 8 1 4.87926 1.9
COMMENT     0.082322 1)
COMMENT     #999=(CLabel (CWidget 0 (0 0) 1 2 0 0 #906# 0 100)
COMMENT     (LOGPEN 0 0 153) 1
COMMENT     (LOGFONT 38 14 0 0 400 0 0 0 0 3 2 1 18
COMMENT     "Georgia") 1.74233 0.555556 128
COMMENT     "{\\i Aat}I (1378)" "@N (@S)" 5 15.1625
COMMENT     -22.6503 0 -10 3.62158 0.799245 #998#))
COMMENT     (CObjectList))
COMMENT     #1000=(CGroupWidget
COMMENT     (CWidget 1 (10 #2# 0) 1 2 0 0 Nil -3948 100)
COMMENT     (CObjectList
COMMENT     #1001=(CScratch
COMMENT     (CWidget 1 (1 #2# 1) 1 2 0 0 #929# 28502644
COMMENT     100) (LOGPEN 0 6 10053171) 8 1 4.4632 1.9
COMMENT     0.082322 1)
COMMENT     #1002=(CLabel
COMMENT     (CWidget 0 (0 0) 1 2 0 0 #906# -1925 100)
COMMENT     (LOGPEN 0 0 153) 1
COMMENT     (LOGFONT 38 14 0 0 400 0 0 0 0 3 2 1 18
COMMENT     "Georgia") 1.74233 0.555556 128
COMMENT     "{\\i Acc}65I (1789)" "@N (@S)" 5 15.4797
COMMENT     -33.1043 0 -10 4.52073 0.799245 #1001#))
COMMENT     (CObjectList))
COMMENT     #1003=(CGroupWidget
COMMENT     (CWidget 1 (10 #6# 0) 1 2 0 0 Nil -600 100)
COMMENT     (CObjectList
COMMENT     #1004=(CScratch
COMMENT     (CWidget 1 (1 #6# 1) 1 2 0 0 #929# 0 100)
COMMENT     (LOGPEN 0 6 10053171) 8 1 5.66277 1.9
COMMENT     0.082322 1)
COMMENT     #1005=(CLabel
COMMENT     (CWidget 0 (0 0) 1 2 0 0 #906# 0 100)
COMMENT     (LOGPEN 0 0 153) 1
COMMENT     (LOGFONT 38 14 0 0 400 0 0 0 0 3 2 1 18
COMMENT     "Georgia") 1.74233 0.555556 128
COMMENT     "{\\i Afe}I (604)" "@N (@S)" 5 13.5325
COMMENT     3.48466 0 -10 3.44674 0.799245 #1004#))
COMMENT     (CObjectList))
COMMENT     #1006=(CGroupWidget
COMMENT     (CWidget 1 (10 #8# 0) 1 2 0 0 Nil -3464 100)
COMMENT     (CObjectList
COMMENT     #1007=(CScratch
COMMENT     (CWidget 1 (1 #8# 1) 1 2 0 0 #929# -391 100)
COMMENT     (LOGPEN 0 6 10053171) 8 1 0.183225 1.9
COMMENT     0.082322 1)
COMMENT     #1008=(CLabel
COMMENT     (CWidget 0 (0 0) 1 2 0 0 #906# 393244 100)
COMMENT     (LOGPEN 0 0 153) 1
COMMENT     (LOGFONT 38 14 0 0 400 0 0 0 0 3 2 1 18
COMMENT     "Georgia") 1.74233 0.555556 128
COMMENT     "{\\i Afl}III (6017)" "@N (@S)" 5 -5.80119
COMMENT     29.6196 0 -10 3.97125 0.799245 #1007#))
COMMENT     (CObjectList))
COMMENT     #1009=(CGroupWidget
COMMENT     (CWidget 1 (10 #12# 0) 1 2 0 0 Nil -666 100)
COMMENT     (CObjectList
COMMENT     #1010=(CScratch
COMMENT     (CWidget 1 (1 #12# 1) 1 2 0 0 #929# -670
COMMENT     100) (LOGPEN 0 6 10053171) 8 1 0.597253
COMMENT     1.9 0.082322 1)
COMMENT     #1011=(CLabel
COMMENT     (CWidget 0 (0 0) 1 2 0 0 #906# 27579372 100)
COMMENT     (LOGPEN 0 0 153) 1
COMMENT     (LOGFONT 38 14 0 0 400 0 0 0 0 3 2 1 18
COMMENT     "Georgia") 1.74233 0.555556 128
COMMENT     "{\\i Alw}NI (5608)" "@N (@S)" 5 -10.5496
COMMENT     22.6503 0 -10 4.49575 0.799245 #1010#))
COMMENT     (CObjectList))
COMMENT     #1012=(CGroupWidget
COMMENT     (CWidget 1 (10 #13# 0) 1 2 0 0 Nil -3948 100)
COMMENT     (CObjectList
COMMENT     #1013=(CScratch
COMMENT     (CWidget 1 (1 #13# 1) 1 2 0 0 #929# -251
COMMENT     100) (LOGPEN 0 6 10053171) 8 1 6.06971 1.9
COMMENT     0.082322 1)
COMMENT     #1014=(CLabel
COMMENT     (CWidget 0 (0 0) 1 2 0 0 #906# 131102 100)
COMMENT     (LOGPEN 0 0 153) 1
COMMENT     (LOGFONT 38 14 0 0 400 0 0 0 0 3 2 1 18
COMMENT     "Georgia") 1.74233 0.555556 128
COMMENT     "{\\i Apa}I (202)" "@N (@S)" 5 5.81178
COMMENT     22.6503 0 -10 3.54665 0.799245 #1013#))
COMMENT     (CObjectList))
COMMENT     #1015=(CGroupWidget
COMMENT     (CWidget 1 (10 #21# 0) 1 2 0 0 Nil -3530 100)
COMMENT     (CObjectList
COMMENT     #1016=(CScratch
COMMENT     (CWidget 1 (1 #21# 1) 1 2 0 0 #929#
COMMENT     30656296 100) (LOGPEN 0 6 10053171) 8 1
COMMENT     5.58483 1.9 0.082322 1)
COMMENT     #1017=(CLabel
COMMENT     (CWidget 0 (0 0) 1 2 0 0 #906# 0 100)
COMMENT     (LOGPEN 0 0 153) 1
COMMENT     (LOGFONT 38 14 0 0 400 0 0 0 0 3 2 1 18
COMMENT     "Georgia") 1.74233 0.555556 128
COMMENT     "{\\i Bam}HI (681)" "@N (@S)" 5 14.3475
COMMENT     -1.74233 0 -10 4.32092 0.799245 #1016#))
COMMENT     (CObjectList))
COMMENT     #1018=(CGroupWidget
COMMENT     (CWidget 1 (10 #24# 0) 1 2 0 0 Nil -460 100)
COMMENT     (CObjectList
COMMENT     #1019=(CScratch
COMMENT     (CWidget 1 (1 #24# 1) 1 2 0 0 #929# 0 100)
COMMENT     (LOGPEN 0 6 10053171) 8 1 3.1786 1.9
COMMENT     0.082322 1)
COMMENT     #1020=(CLabel
COMMENT     (CWidget 0 (0 0) 1 2 0 0 #906# 0 100)
COMMENT     (LOGPEN 0 0 153) 1
COMMENT     (LOGFONT 38 14 0 0 400 0 0 0 0 3 2 1 18
COMMENT     "Georgia") 1.74233 0.555556 128
COMMENT     "{\\i Bbs}I (3058)" "@N (@S)" 5 3.90815
COMMENT     -60.9816 0 -10 3.69651 0.799245 #1019#))
COMMENT     (CObjectList))
COMMENT     #1021=(CGroupWidget
COMMENT     (CWidget 1 (10 #25# 0) 1 2 0 0 Nil 2228229 100)
COMMENT     (CObjectList
COMMENT     #1022=(CScratch
COMMENT     (CWidget 1 (1 #25# 1) 1 2 0 0 #929# 1046
COMMENT     100) (LOGPEN 0 6 10053171) 8 1 5.83385 1.9
COMMENT     0.082322 1)
COMMENT     #1023=(CLabel
COMMENT     (CWidget 0 (0 0) 1 2 0 0 #906# 9 100)
COMMENT     (LOGPEN 0 0 153) 1
COMMENT     (LOGFONT 38 14 0 0 400 0 0 0 0 3 2 1 18
COMMENT     "Georgia") 1.74233 0.555556 128
COMMENT     "{\\i Bbv}CI (435)" "@N (@S)" 5 8.57465
COMMENT     17.4233 0 -10 3.79641 0.799245 #1022#))
COMMENT     (CObjectList))
COMMENT     #1024=(CGroupWidget
COMMENT     (CWidget 1 (10 #34# 0) 1 2 0 0 Nil 539587699 100)
COMMENT     (CObjectList
COMMENT     #1025=(CScratch
COMMENT     (CWidget 1 (1 #34# 1) 1 2 0 0 #929# -2623
COMMENT     100) (LOGPEN 0 6 10053171) 8 1 4.95923 1.9
COMMENT     0.082322 1)
COMMENT     #1026=(CLabel
COMMENT     (CWidget 0 (0 0) 1 2 0 0 #906# 4063648 100)
COMMENT     (LOGPEN 0 0 153) 1
COMMENT     (LOGFONT 38 14 0 0 400 0 0 0 0 3 2 1 18
COMMENT     "Georgia") 1.74233 0.555556 128
COMMENT     "{\\i Bmg}BI (1299)" "@N (@S)" 5 15.3684
COMMENT     -19.1656 0 -10 4.49575 0.799245 #1025#))
COMMENT     (CObjectList))
COMMENT     #1027=(CGroupWidget
COMMENT     (CWidget 1 (10 #40# 0) 1 2 0 0 Nil -2976 100)
COMMENT     (CObjectList
COMMENT     #1028=(CScratch
COMMENT     (CWidget 1 (1 #40# 1) 1 2 0 0 #929# 2 100)
COMMENT     (LOGPEN 0 6 10053171) 8 1 2.84353 1.9
COMMENT     0.082322 1)
COMMENT     #1029=(CLabel
COMMENT     (CWidget 0 (0 0) 1 2 0 0 #906# 29904564 100)
COMMENT     (LOGPEN 0 0 153) 1
COMMENT     (LOGFONT 38 14 0 0 400 0 0 0 0 3 2 1 18
COMMENT     "Georgia") 1.74233 0.555556 128
COMMENT     "{\\i Bsa}BI (3389)" "@N (@S)" 5 -12.5752
COMMENT     -6.96932 0 -10 4.24599 0.799245 #1028#))
COMMENT     (CObjectList))
COMMENT     #1030=(CGroupWidget
COMMENT     (CWidget 1 (10 #42# 0) 1 2 0 0 Nil -3530 100)
COMMENT     (CObjectList
COMMENT     #1031=(CScratch
COMMENT     (CWidget 1 (1 #42# 1) 1 2 0 0 #929# 0 100)
COMMENT     (LOGPEN 0 6 10053171) 8 1 1.14895 1.9
COMMENT     0.082322 1)
COMMENT     #1032=(CLabel
COMMENT     (CWidget 0 (0 0) 1 2 0 0 #906# 0 100)
COMMENT     (LOGPEN 0 0 153) 1
COMMENT     (LOGFONT 38 14 0 0 400 0 0 0 0 3 2 1 18
COMMENT     "Georgia") 1.74233 0.555556 128
COMMENT     "{\\i Bsa}I (5063)" "@N (@S)" 5 -14.2983
COMMENT     19.1656 0 -10 3.79641 0.799245 #1031#))
COMMENT     (CObjectList))
COMMENT     #1033=(CGroupWidget
COMMENT     (CWidget 1 (10 #60# 0) 1 2 0 0 Nil -809 100)
COMMENT     (CObjectList
COMMENT     #1034=(CScratch
COMMENT     (CWidget 1 (1 #60# 1) 1 2 0 0 #929#
COMMENT     30248368 100) (LOGPEN 0 6 10053171) 8 1
COMMENT     4.47434 1.9 0.082322 1)
COMMENT     #1035=(CLabel
COMMENT     (CWidget 0 (0 0) 1 2 0 0 #906# -255 100)
COMMENT     (LOGPEN 0 0 153) 1
COMMENT     (LOGFONT 38 14 0 0 400 0 0 0 0 3 2 1 18
COMMENT     "Georgia") 1.74233 0.555556 128
COMMENT     "{\\i Bsr}GI (1778)" "@N (@S)" 5 15.2485
COMMENT     -29.6196 0 -10 4.04618 0.799245 #1034#))
COMMENT     (CObjectList))
COMMENT     #1036=(CGroupWidget
COMMENT     (CWidget 1 (10 #65# 0) 1 2 0 0 Nil -1646 100)
COMMENT     (CObjectList
COMMENT     #1037=(CScratch
COMMENT     (CWidget 1 (1 #65# 1) 1 2 0 0 #929# 393227
COMMENT     100) (LOGPEN 0 6 10053171) 8 1 5.45019 1.9
COMMENT     0.082322 1)
COMMENT     #1038=(CLabel
COMMENT     (CWidget 0 (0 0) 1 2 0 0 #906# 3397500 100)
COMMENT     (LOGPEN 0 0 153) 1
COMMENT     (LOGFONT 38 14 0 0 400 0 0 0 0 3 2 1 18
COMMENT     "Georgia") 1.74233 0.555556 128
COMMENT     "{\\i Bst}EII (814)" "@N (@S)" 5 11.8361
COMMENT     -10.454 0 -10 3.89632 0.799245 #1037#))
COMMENT     (CObjectList))
COMMENT     #1039=(CGroupWidget
COMMENT     (CWidget 1 (10 #66# 0) 1 2 0 0 Nil -3739 100)
COMMENT     (CObjectList
COMMENT     #1040=(CScratch
COMMENT     (CWidget 1 (1 #66# 1) 1 2 0 0 #929# 0 100)
COMMENT     (LOGPEN 0 6 10053171) 8 1 4.91469 1.9
COMMENT     0.082322 1)
COMMENT     #1041=(CLabel
COMMENT     (CWidget 0 (0 0) 1 2 0 0 #906# 857 100)
COMMENT     (LOGPEN 0 0 153) 1
COMMENT     (LOGFONT 38 14 0 0 400 0 0 0 0 3 2 1 18
COMMENT     "Georgia") 1.74233 0.555556 128
COMMENT     "{\\i Bst}XI (1343)" "@N (@S)" 5 15.2877
COMMENT     -20.908 0 -10 3.97125 0.799245 #1040#))
COMMENT     (CObjectList))
COMMENT     #1042=(CGroupWidget
COMMENT     (CWidget 1 (10 #77# 0) 1 2 0 0 Nil 1768117093 100)
COMMENT     (CObjectList
COMMENT     #1043=(CScratch
COMMENT     (CWidget 1 (1 #77# 1) 1 2 0 0 #929# 0 100)
COMMENT     (LOGPEN 0 6 10053171) 8 1 2.23616 1.9
COMMENT     0.082322 1)
COMMENT     #1044=(CLabel
COMMENT     (CWidget 0 (0 0) 1 2 0 0 #906# 1226862689
COMMENT     100) (LOGPEN 0 0 153) 1
COMMENT     (LOGFONT 38 14 0 0 400 0 0 0 0 3 2 1 18
COMMENT     "Georgia") 1.74233 0.555556 128
COMMENT     "{\\i Dra}III (3989)" "@N (@S)" 5 -14.5979
COMMENT     0 0 -10 4.59566 0.799245 #1043#))
COMMENT     (CObjectList))
COMMENT     #1045=(CGroupWidget
COMMENT     (CWidget 1 (10 #80# 0) 1 2 0 0 Nil -1507 100)
COMMENT     (CObjectList
COMMENT     #1046=(CScratch
COMMENT     (CWidget 1 (1 #80# 1) 1 2 0 0 #929# -3530
COMMENT     100) (LOGPEN 0 6 10053171) 8 1 3.09053 1.9
COMMENT     0.082322 1)
COMMENT     #1047=(CLabel
COMMENT     (CWidget 0 (0 0) 1 2 0 0 #906# -251 100)
COMMENT     (LOGPEN 0 0 153) 1
COMMENT     (LOGFONT 38 14 0 0 400 0 0 0 0 3 2 1 18
COMMENT     "Georgia") 1.74233 0.555556 128
COMMENT     "{\\i Eag}I (3145)" "@N (@S)" 5 -3.93172
COMMENT     -17.4233 0 -10 3.79641 0.799245 #1046#))
COMMENT     (CObjectList))
COMMENT     #1048=(CGroupWidget
COMMENT     (CWidget 1 (10 #85# 0) 1 2 0 0 Nil -255 100)
COMMENT     (CObjectList
COMMENT     #1049=(CScratch
COMMENT     (CWidget 1 (1 #85# 1) 1 2 0 0 #929# 0 100)
COMMENT     (LOGPEN 0 6 10053171) 8 1 5.60406 1.9
COMMENT     0.082322 1)
COMMENT     #1050=(CLabel
COMMENT     (CWidget 0 (0 0) 1 2 0 0 #906# 30387564 100)
COMMENT     (LOGPEN 0 0 153) 1
COMMENT     (LOGFONT 38 14 0 0 400 0 0 0 0 3 2 1 18
COMMENT     "Georgia") 1.74233 0.555556 128
COMMENT     "{\\i Eco}RI (662)" "@N (@S)" 5 14.1907
COMMENT     1.74233 0 -10 3.97125 0.799245 #1049#))
COMMENT     (CObjectList))
COMMENT     #1051=(CGroupWidget
COMMENT     (CWidget 1 (10 #86# 0) 1 2 0 0 Nil -3673 100)
COMMENT     (CObjectList
COMMENT     #1052=(CScratch
COMMENT     (CWidget 1 (1 #86# 1) 1 2 0 0 #929# -530
COMMENT     100) (LOGPEN 0 6 10053171) 8 1 5.14751 1.9
COMMENT     0.082322 1)
COMMENT     #1053=(CLabel
COMMENT     (CWidget 0 (0 0) 1 2 0 0 #906# 0 100)
COMMENT     (LOGPEN 0 0 153) 1
COMMENT     (LOGFONT 38 14 0 0 400 0 0 0 0 3 2 1 18
COMMENT     "Georgia") 1.74233 0.555556 128
COMMENT     "{\\i Eco}RV (1113)" "@N (@S)" 5 14.4137
COMMENT     -15.681 0 -10 4.07115 0.799245 #1052#))
COMMENT     (CObjectList))
COMMENT     #1054=(CGroupWidget
COMMENT     (CWidget 1 (10 #91# 0) 1 2 0 0 Nil 0 100)
COMMENT     (CObjectList
COMMENT     #1055=(CScratch
COMMENT     (CWidget 1 (1 #91# 1) 1 2 0 0 #929# -1925
COMMENT     100) (LOGPEN 0 6 10053171) 8 1 3.72524 1.9
COMMENT     0.082322 1)
COMMENT     #1056=(CLabel
COMMENT     (CWidget 0 (0 0) 1 2 0 0 #906# 28183628 100)
COMMENT     (LOGPEN 0 0 153) 1
COMMENT     (LOGFONT 38 14 0 0 400 0 0 0 0 3 2 1 18
COMMENT     "Georgia") 1.74233 0.555556 128
COMMENT     "{\\i Hin}dIII (2518)" "@N (@S)" 5 10.5698
COMMENT     -52.2699 0 -10 4.67059 0.799245 #1055#))
COMMENT     (CObjectList))
COMMENT     #1057=(CGroupWidget
COMMENT     (CWidget 1 (10 #92# 0) 1 2 0 0 Nil -391 100)
COMMENT     (CObjectList
COMMENT     #1058=(CScratch
COMMENT     (CWidget 1 (1 #92# 1) 1 2 0 0 #929# -1786
COMMENT     100) (LOGPEN 0 6 10053171) 8 1 2.94578 1.9
COMMENT     0.082322 1)
COMMENT     #1059=(CLabel
COMMENT     (CWidget 0 (0 0) 1 2 0 0 #906# 0 100)
COMMENT     (LOGPEN 0 0 153) 1
COMMENT     (LOGFONT 38 14 0 0 400 0 0 0 0 3 2 1 18
COMMENT     "Georgia") 1.74233 0.555556 128
COMMENT     "{\\i Hpa}I (3288)" "@N (@S)" 5 -8.82565
COMMENT     -10.454 0 -10 4.14608 0.799245 #1058#))
COMMENT     (CObjectList))
COMMENT     #1060=(CGroupWidget
COMMENT     (CWidget 1 (10 #94# 0) 1 2 0 0 Nil -1018 100)
COMMENT     (CObjectList
COMMENT     #1061=(CScratch
COMMENT     (CWidget 1 (1 #94# 1) 1 2 0 0 #929# -809
COMMENT     100) (LOGPEN 0 6 10053171) 8 1 5.67897 1.9
COMMENT     0.082322 1)
COMMENT     #1062=(CLabel
COMMENT     (CWidget 0 (0 0) 1 2 0 0 #906# 0 100)
COMMENT     (LOGPEN 0 0 153) 1
COMMENT     (LOGFONT 38 14 0 0 400 0 0 0 0 3 2 1 18
COMMENT     "Georgia") 1.74233 0.555556 128
COMMENT     "{\\i Kas}I (588)" "@N (@S)" 5 9.47336
COMMENT     10.454 0 -10 3.52167 0.799245 #1061#))
COMMENT     (CObjectList))
COMMENT     #1063=(CGroupWidget
COMMENT     (CWidget 1 (10 #95# 0) 1 2 0 0 Nil -1158 100)
COMMENT     (CObjectList
COMMENT     #1064=(CScratch
COMMENT     (CWidget 1 (1 #95# 1) 1 2 0 0 #929# 0 100)
COMMENT     (LOGPEN 0 6 10053171) 8 1 4.45915 1.9
COMMENT     0.082322 1)
COMMENT     #1065=(CLabel
COMMENT     (CWidget 0 (0 0) 1 2 0 0 #906# -1158 100)
COMMENT     (LOGPEN 0 0 153) 1
COMMENT     (LOGFONT 38 14 0 0 400 0 0 0 0 3 2 1 18
COMMENT     "Georgia") 1.74233 0.555556 128
COMMENT     "{\\i Kpn}I (1793)" "@N (@S)" 5 15.0586
COMMENT     -34.8466 0 -10 3.87134 0.799245 #1064#))
COMMENT     (CObjectList))
COMMENT     #1066=(CGroupWidget
COMMENT     (CWidget 1 (10 #96# 0) 1 2 0 0 Nil 1768117093 100)
COMMENT     (CObjectList
COMMENT     #1067=(CScratch
COMMENT     (CWidget 1 (1 #96# 1) 1 2 0 0 #929# -879
COMMENT     100) (LOGPEN 0 6 10053171) 8 1 2.93666 1.9
COMMENT     0.082322 1)
COMMENT     #1068=(CLabel
COMMENT     (CWidget 0 (0 0) 1 2 0 0 #906# -1576 100)
COMMENT     (LOGPEN 0 0 153) 1
COMMENT     (LOGFONT 38 14 0 0 400 0 0 0 0 3 2 1 18
COMMENT     "Georgia") 1.74233 0.555556 128
COMMENT     "{\\i Mfe}I (3297)" "@N (@S)" 5 -10.9755
COMMENT     -8.71165 0 -10 3.79641 0.799245 #1067#))
COMMENT     (CObjectList))
COMMENT     #1069=(CGroupWidget
COMMENT     (CWidget 1 (10 #102# 0) 1 2 0 0 Nil -1542 100)
COMMENT     (CObjectList
COMMENT     #1070=(CScratch
COMMENT     (CWidget 1 (1 #102# 1) 1 2 0 0 #929# -1018
COMMENT     100) (LOGPEN 0 6 10053171) 8 1 5.67796 1.9
COMMENT     0.082322 1)
COMMENT     #1071=(CLabel
COMMENT     (CWidget 0 (0 0) 1 2 0 0 #906# 45457212 100)
COMMENT     (LOGPEN 0 0 153) 1
COMMENT     (LOGFONT 38 14 0 0 400 0 0 0 0 3 2 1 18
COMMENT     "Georgia") 1.74233 0.555556 128
COMMENT     "{\\i Nar}I (589)" "@N (@S)" 5 10.7664
COMMENT     8.71165 0 -10 3.62158 0.799245 #1070#))
COMMENT     (CObjectList))
COMMENT     #1072=(CGroupWidget
COMMENT     (CWidget 1 (10 #103# 0) 1 2 0 0 Nil -1790 100)
COMMENT     (CObjectList
COMMENT     #1073=(CScratch
COMMENT     (CWidget 1 (1 #103# 1) 1 2 0 0 #929# -1018
COMMENT     100) (LOGPEN 0 6 10053171) 8 1 5.57369 1.9
COMMENT     0.082322 1)
COMMENT     #1074=(CLabel
COMMENT     (CWidget 0 (0 0) 1 2 0 0 #906# 878 100)
COMMENT     (LOGPEN 0 0 153) 1
COMMENT     (LOGFONT 38 14 0 0 400 0 0 0 0 3 2 1 18
COMMENT     "Georgia") 1.74233 0.555556 128
COMMENT     "{\\i Nco}I (692)" "@N (@S)" 5 13.637
COMMENT     -3.48466 0 -10 3.52167 0.799245 #1073#))
COMMENT     (CObjectList))
COMMENT     #1075=(CGroupWidget
COMMENT     (CWidget 1 (10 #106# 0) 1 2 0 0 Nil -1108 100)
COMMENT     (CObjectList
COMMENT     #1076=(CScratch
COMMENT     (CWidget 1 (1 #106# 1) 1 2 0 0 #929#
COMMENT     543775867 100) (LOGPEN 0 6 10053171) 8 1
COMMENT     5.59292 1.9 0.082322 1)
COMMENT     #1077=(CLabel
COMMENT     (CWidget 0 (0 0) 1 2 0 0 #906# 2228235 100)
COMMENT     (LOGPEN 0 0 153) 1
COMMENT     (LOGFONT 38 14 0 0 400 0 0 0 0 3 2 1 18
COMMENT     "Georgia") 1.74233 0.555556 128
COMMENT     "{\\i Nhe}I (673)" "@N (@S)" 5 14.0404 0 0
COMMENT     -10 3.54665 0.799245 #1076#)) (CObjectList))
COMMENT     #1078=(CGroupWidget
COMMENT     (CWidget 1 (10 #107# 0) 1 2 0 0 Nil -1720 100)
COMMENT     (CObjectList
COMMENT     #1079=(CScratch
COMMENT     (CWidget 1 (1 #107# 1) 1 2 0 0 #929#
COMMENT     543775867 100) (LOGPEN 0 6 10053171) 8 1
COMMENT     3.09053 1.9 0.082322 1)
COMMENT     #1080=(CLabel
COMMENT     (CWidget 0 (0 0) 1 2 0 0 #906# 0 100)
COMMENT     (LOGPEN 0 0 153) 1
COMMENT     (LOGFONT 38 14 0 0 400 0 0 0 0 3 2 1 18
COMMENT     "Georgia") 1.74233 0.555556 128
COMMENT     "{\\i Not}I (3145)" "@N (@S)" 5 -3.83404
COMMENT     -15.681 0 -10 3.62158 0.799245 #1079#))
COMMENT     (CObjectList))
COMMENT     #1081=(CGroupWidget
COMMENT     (CWidget 1 (10 #110# 0) 1 2 0 0 Nil 858267721 100)
COMMENT     (CObjectList
COMMENT     #1082=(CScratch
COMMENT     (CWidget 1 (1 #110# 1) 1 2 0 0 #929# 0 100)
COMMENT     (LOGPEN 0 6 10053171) 8 1 0.179176 1.9
COMMENT     0.082322 1)
COMMENT     #1083=(CLabel
COMMENT     (CWidget 0 (0 0) 1 2 0 0 #906# 27525848 100)
COMMENT     (LOGPEN 0 0 153) 1
COMMENT     (LOGFONT 38 14 0 0 400 0 0 0 0 3 2 1 18
COMMENT     "Georgia") 1.74233 0.555556 128
COMMENT     "{\\i Nsp}I (6021)" "@N (@S)" 5 -5.62489
COMMENT     33.1043 0 -10 3.79641 0.799245 #1082#))
COMMENT     (CObjectList))
COMMENT     #1084=(CGroupWidget
COMMENT     (CWidget 1 (10 #111# 0) 1 2 0 0 Nil -2414 100)
COMMENT     (CObjectList
COMMENT     #1085=(CScratch
COMMENT     (CWidget 1 (1 #111# 1) 1 2 0 0 #929# 7 100)
COMMENT     (LOGPEN 0 6 10053171) 8 1 2.64411 1.9
COMMENT     0.082322 1)
COMMENT     #1086=(CLabel
COMMENT     (CWidget 0 (0 0) 1 2 0 0 #906# 2081693732
COMMENT     100) (LOGPEN 0 0 153) 1
COMMENT     (LOGFONT 38 14 0 0 400 0 0 0 0 3 2 1 18
COMMENT     "Georgia") 1.74233 0.555556 128
COMMENT     "{\\i Pac}I (3586)" "@N (@S)" 5 -14.1385
COMMENT     -1.74233 0 -10 3.87134 0.799245 #1085#))
COMMENT     (CObjectList))
COMMENT     #1087=(CGroupWidget
COMMENT     (CWidget 1 (10 #112# 0) 1 2 0 0 Nil -1018 100)
COMMENT     (CObjectList
COMMENT     #1088=(CScratch
COMMENT     (CWidget 1 (1 #112# 1) 1 2 0 0 #929# 0 100)
COMMENT     (LOGPEN 0 6 10053171) 8 1 0.183225 1.9
COMMENT     0.082322 1)
COMMENT     #1089=(CLabel
COMMENT     (CWidget 0 (0 0) 1 2 0 0 #906# 27564612 100)
COMMENT     (LOGPEN 0 0 153) 1
COMMENT     (LOGFONT 38 14 0 0 400 0 0 0 0 3 2 1 18
COMMENT     "Georgia") 1.74233 0.555556 128
COMMENT     "{\\i Pci}I (6017)" "@N (@S)" 5 -5.48896
COMMENT     31.3619 0 -10 3.54665 0.799245 #1088#))
COMMENT     (CObjectList))
COMMENT     #1090=(CGroupWidget
COMMENT     (CWidget 1 (10 #114# 0) 1 2 0 0 Nil -1482 100)
COMMENT     (CObjectList
COMMENT     #1091=(CScratch
COMMENT     (CWidget 1 (1 #114# 1) 1 2 0 0 #929#
COMMENT     4063696 100) (LOGPEN 0 6 10053171) 8 1
COMMENT     3.46913 1.9 0.082322 1)
COMMENT     #1092=(CLabel
COMMENT     (CWidget 0 (0 0) 1 2 0 0 #906# 4063648 100)
COMMENT     (LOGPEN 0 0 153) 1
COMMENT     (LOGFONT 38 14 0 0 400 0 0 0 0 3 2 1 18
COMMENT     "Georgia") 1.74233 0.555556 128
COMMENT     "{\\i Pfl}MI (2771)" "@N (@S)" 5 7.42232
COMMENT     -55.7546 0 -10 3.87134 0.799245 #1091#))
COMMENT     (CObjectList))
COMMENT     #1093=(CGroupWidget
COMMENT     (CWidget 1 (10 #121# 0) 1 2 0 0 Nil -2274 100)
COMMENT     (CObjectList
COMMENT     #1094=(CScratch
COMMENT     (CWidget 1 (1 #121# 1) 1 2 0 0 #929#
COMMENT     4063680 100) (LOGPEN 0 6 10053171) 8 1
COMMENT     6.07376 1.9 0.082322 1)
COMMENT     #1095=(CLabel
COMMENT     (CWidget 0 (0 0) 1 2 0 0 #906# 21277064 100)
COMMENT     (LOGPEN 0 0 153) 1
COMMENT     (LOGFONT 38 14 0 0 400 0 0 0 0 3 2 1 18
COMMENT     "Georgia") 1.74233 0.555556 128
COMMENT     "{\\i Psp}OMI (198)" "@N (@S)" 5 6.35885
COMMENT     27.8773 0 -10 4.52073 0.799245 #1094#))
COMMENT     (CObjectList))
COMMENT     #1096=(CGroupWidget
COMMENT     (CWidget 1 (10 #125# 0) 1 2 0 0 Nil -2693 100)
COMMENT     (CObjectList
COMMENT     #1097=(CScratch
COMMENT     (CWidget 1 (1 #125# 1) 1 2 0 0 #929# 0 100)
COMMENT     (LOGPEN 0 6 10053171) 8 1 5.73667 1.9
COMMENT     0.082322 1)
COMMENT     #1098=(CLabel
COMMENT     (CWidget 0 (0 0) 1 2 0 0 #906# 30687028 100)
COMMENT     (LOGPEN 0 0 153) 1
COMMENT     (LOGFONT 38 14 0 0 400 0 0 0 0 3 2 1 18
COMMENT     "Georgia") 1.74233 0.555556 128
COMMENT     "{\\i Rsr}II (531)" "@N (@S)" 5 9.13296
COMMENT     12.1963 0 -10 3.44674 0.799245 #1097#))
COMMENT     (CObjectList))
COMMENT     #1099=(CGroupWidget
COMMENT     (CWidget 1 (10 #131# 0) 1 2 0 0 Nil -1991 100)
COMMENT     (CObjectList
COMMENT     #1100=(CScratch
COMMENT     (CWidget 1 (1 #131# 1) 1 2 0 0 #929# -1018
COMMENT     100) (LOGPEN 0 6 10053171) 8 1 1.56906 1.9
COMMENT     0.082322 1)
COMMENT     #1101=(CLabel
COMMENT     (CWidget 0 (0 0) 1 2 0 0 #906# 4063808 100)
COMMENT     (LOGPEN 0 0 153) 1
COMMENT     (LOGFONT 38 14 0 0 400 0 0 0 0 3 2 1 18
COMMENT     "Georgia") 1.74233 0.555556 128
COMMENT     "{\\i Sca}I (4648)" "@N (@S)" 5 -15.0154
COMMENT     12.1963 0 -10 3.97125 0.799245 #1100#))
COMMENT     (CObjectList))
COMMENT     #1102=(CGroupWidget
COMMENT     (CWidget 1 (10 #135# 0) 1 2 0 0 Nil -2832 100)
COMMENT     (CObjectList
COMMENT     #1103=(CScratch
COMMENT     (CWidget 1 (1 #135# 1) 1 2 0 0 #929# -2344
COMMENT     100) (LOGPEN 0 6 10053171) 8 1 5.67694 1.9
COMMENT     0.082322 1)
COMMENT     #1104=(CLabel
COMMENT     (CWidget 0 (0 0) 1 2 0 0 #906# 27513956 100)
COMMENT     (LOGPEN 0 0 153) 1
COMMENT     (LOGFONT 38 14 0 0 400 0 0 0 0 3 2 1 18
COMMENT     "Georgia") 1.74233 0.555556 128
COMMENT     "{\\i Sfo}I (590)" "@N (@S)" 5 12.0612
COMMENT     6.96932 0 -10 3.27191 0.799245 #1103#))
COMMENT     (CObjectList))
COMMENT     #1105=(CGroupWidget
COMMENT     (CWidget 1 (10 #136# 0) 1 2 0 0 Nil -2483 100)
COMMENT     (CObjectList
COMMENT     #1106=(CScratch
COMMENT     (CWidget 1 (1 #136# 1) 1 2 0 0 #929# -1925
COMMENT     100) (LOGPEN 0 6 10053171) 8 1 5.67593 1.9
COMMENT     0.082322 1)
COMMENT     #1107=(CLabel
COMMENT     (CWidget 0 (0 0) 1 2 0 0 #906# -181 100)
COMMENT     (LOGPEN 0 0 153) 1
COMMENT     (LOGFONT 38 14 0 0 400 0 0 0 0 3 2 1 18
COMMENT     "Georgia") 1.74233 0.555556 128
COMMENT     "{\\i Sgr}AI (591)" "@N (@S)" 5 13.248
COMMENT     5.22699 0 -10 3.72148 0.799245 #1106#))
COMMENT     (CObjectList))
COMMENT     #1108=(CGroupWidget
COMMENT     (CWidget 1 (10 #144# 0) 1 2 0 0 Nil -1297 100)
COMMENT     (CObjectList
COMMENT     #1109=(CScratch
COMMENT     (CWidget 1 (1 #144# 1) 1 2 0 0 #929#
COMMENT     29163080 100) (LOGPEN 0 6 10053171) 8 1
COMMENT     4.87926 1.9 0.082322 1)
COMMENT     #1110=(CLabel
COMMENT     (CWidget 0 (0 0) 1 2 0 0 #906# 29216692 100)
COMMENT     (LOGPEN 0 0 153) 1
COMMENT     (LOGFONT 38 14 0 0 400 0 0 0 0 3 2 1 18
COMMENT     "Georgia") 1.74233 0.555556 128
COMMENT     "{\\i Stu}I (1378)" "@N (@S)" 5 15.1509
COMMENT     -24.3926 0 -10 3.52167 0.799245 #1109#))
COMMENT     (CObjectList))
COMMENT     #1111=(CGroupWidget
COMMENT     (CWidget 1 (10 #149# 0) 1 2 0 0 Nil -2274 100)
COMMENT     (CObjectList
COMMENT     #1112=(CScratch
COMMENT     (CWidget 1 (1 #149# 1) 1 2 0 0 #929# 0 100)
COMMENT     (LOGPEN 0 6 10053171) 8 1 3.7961 1.9
COMMENT     0.082322 1)
COMMENT     #1113=(CLabel
COMMENT     (CWidget 0 (0 0) 1 2 0 0 #906# -1228 100)
COMMENT     (LOGPEN 0 0 153) 1
COMMENT     (LOGFONT 38 14 0 0 400 0 0 0 0 3 2 1 18
COMMENT     "Georgia") 1.74233 0.555556 128
COMMENT     "{\\i Xcm}I (2448)" "@N (@S)" 5 10.9123
COMMENT     -50.5276 0 -10 4.24599 0.799245 #1112#))
COMMENT     (CObjectList))
COMMENT     #1114=(CGroupWidget
COMMENT     (CWidget 1 (10 #152# 0) 1 2 0 0 Nil -1018 100)
COMMENT     (CObjectList
COMMENT     #1115=(CScratch
COMMENT     (CWidget 1 (1 #152# 1) 1 2 0 0 #929#
COMMENT     4063696 100) (LOGPEN 0 6 10053171) 8 1
COMMENT     1.68952 1.9 0.082322 1)
COMMENT     #1116=(CLabel
COMMENT     (CWidget 0 (0 0) 1 2 0 0 #906# 45285378 100)
COMMENT     (LOGPEN 0 0 153) 1
COMMENT     (LOGFONT 38 14 0 0 400 0 0 0 0 3 2 1 18
COMMENT     "Georgia") 1.74233 0.555556 128
COMMENT     "{\\i Xmn}I (4529)" "@N (@S)" 5 -14.8325
COMMENT     8.71165 0 -10 4.22101 0.799245 #1115#))
COMMENT     (CObjectList))
COMMENT     #1117=(CGroupWidget
COMMENT     (CWidget 2 (10 #1# 0) 1 2 0 0 Nil -1482 100)
COMMENT     (CObjectList
COMMENT     #1118=(CScratch
COMMENT     (CWidget 1 (1 #1# 1) 1 2 0 0 #929#
COMMENT     976440864 100) (LOGPEN 0 6 10053171) 8 1
COMMENT     5.80955 1.9 0.082322 1)
COMMENT     #1119=(CLabel
COMMENT     (CWidget 0 (0 0) 1 2 0 0 #910# 0 100)
COMMENT     (LOGPEN 0 0 13408563) 1
COMMENT     (LOGFONT 38 14 0 0 400 0 0 0 0 3 2 1 18
COMMENT     "Georgia") 1.74233 0.555556 0
COMMENT     "{\\i Aat}II (459)" "@N (@S)" 5 8.63294
COMMENT     15.681 0 -10 3.72148 0.799245 #1118#)
COMMENT     #1120=(CScratch
COMMENT     (CWidget 2 (1 #1# 2) 1 2 0 0 #929# 0 100)
COMMENT     (LOGPEN 0 6 10053171) 8 1 3.25452 1.9
COMMENT     0.082322 1)
COMMENT     #1121=(CLabel
COMMENT     (CWidget 0 (0 0) 1 2 0 0 #910# 0 100)
COMMENT     (LOGPEN 0 0 13408563) 1
COMMENT     (LOGFONT 38 14 0 0 400 0 0 0 0 3 2 1 18
COMMENT     "Georgia") 1.74233 0.555556 0
COMMENT     "{\\i Aat}II (2983)" "@N (@S)" 5 4.9627
COMMENT     -59.2392 0 -10 4.07115 0.799245 #1120#))
COMMENT     (CObjectList))
COMMENT     #1122=(CGroupWidget
COMMENT     (CWidget 2 (10 #3# 0) 1 2 0 0 Nil 1546747475 100)
COMMENT     (CObjectList
COMMENT     #1123=(CScratch
COMMENT     (CWidget 1 (1 #3# 1) 1 2 0 0 #929# -809 100)
COMMENT     (LOGPEN 0 6 10053171) 8 1 3.91555 1.9
COMMENT     0.082322 1)
COMMENT     #1124=(CLabel
COMMENT     (CWidget 0 (0 0) 1 2 0 0 #910# 26306012 100)
COMMENT     (LOGPEN 0 0 13408563) 1
COMMENT     (LOGFONT 38 14 0 0 400 0 0 0 0 3 2 1 18
COMMENT     "Georgia") 1.74233 0.555556 0
COMMENT     "{\\i Acc}I (2330)" "@N (@S)" 5 11.8619
COMMENT     -45.3006 0 -10 3.72148 0.799245 #1123#)
COMMENT     #1125=(CScratch
COMMENT     (CWidget 2 (1 #3# 2) 1 2 0 0 #929# 393231
COMMENT     100) (LOGPEN 0 6 10053171) 8 1 3.10673 1.9
COMMENT     0.082322 1)
COMMENT     #1126=(CLabel
COMMENT     (CWidget 0 (0 0) 1 2 0 0 #910# 0 100)
COMMENT     (LOGPEN 0 0 13408563) 1
COMMENT     (LOGFONT 38 14 0 0 400 0 0 0 0 3 2 1 18
COMMENT     "Georgia") 1.74233 0.555556 0
COMMENT     "{\\i Acc}I (3129)" "@N (@S)" 5 -3.76366
COMMENT     -19.1656 0 -10 3.62158 0.799245 #1125#))
COMMENT     (CObjectList))
COMMENT     #1127=(CGroupWidget
COMMENT     (CWidget 2 (10 #4# 0) 1 2 0 0 Nil 0 100)
COMMENT     (CObjectList
COMMENT     #1128=(CScratch
COMMENT     (CWidget 1 (1 #4# 1) 1 2 0 0 #929# 2 100)
COMMENT     (LOGPEN 0 6 10053171) 8 1 1.69154 1.9
COMMENT     0.082322 1)
COMMENT     #1129=(CLabel
COMMENT     (CWidget 0 (0 0) 1 2 0 0 #910# 30209084 100)
COMMENT     (LOGPEN 0 0 13408563) 1
COMMENT     (LOGFONT 38 14 0 0 400 0 0 0 0 3 2 1 18
COMMENT     "Georgia") 1.74233 0.555556 0
COMMENT     "{\\i Acl}I (4527)" "@N (@S)" 5 -14.3676
COMMENT     6.96932 0 -10 3.54665 0.799245 #1128#)
COMMENT     #1130=(CScratch
COMMENT     (CWidget 2 (1 #4# 2) 1 2 0 0 #929# -3251
COMMENT     100) (LOGPEN 0 6 10053171) 8 1 1.31396 1.9
COMMENT     0.082322 1)
COMMENT     #1131=(CLabel
COMMENT     (CWidget 0 (0 0) 1 2 0 0 #910# 27381300 100)
COMMENT     (LOGPEN 0 0 13408563) 1
COMMENT     (LOGFONT 38 14 0 0 400 0 0 0 0 3 2 1 18
COMMENT     "Georgia") 1.74233 0.555556 0
COMMENT     "{\\i Acl}I (4900)" "@N (@S)" 5 -14.7796
COMMENT     15.681 0 -10 3.79641 0.799245 #1130#))
COMMENT     (CObjectList))
COMMENT     #1132=(CGroupWidget
COMMENT     (CWidget 2 (10 #16# 0) 1 2 0 0 Nil 1768117093 100)
COMMENT     (CObjectList
COMMENT     #1133=(CScratch
COMMENT     (CWidget 1 (1 #16# 1) 1 2 0 0 #929# -3108
COMMENT     100) (LOGPEN 0 6 10053171) 8 1 1.25929 1.9
COMMENT     0.082322 1)
COMMENT     #1134=(CLabel
COMMENT     (CWidget 0 (0 0) 1 2 0 0 #910# 27517716 100)
COMMENT     (LOGPEN 0 0 13408563) 1
COMMENT     (LOGFONT 38 14 0 0 400 0 0 0 0 3 2 1 18
COMMENT     "Georgia") 1.74233 0.555556 0
COMMENT     "{\\i Ase}I (4954)" "@N (@S)" 5 -14.6938
COMMENT     17.4233 0 -10 3.79641 0.799245 #1133#)
COMMENT     #1135=(CScratch
COMMENT     (CWidget 2 (1 #16# 2) 1 2 0 0 #929# 4063688
COMMENT     100) (LOGPEN 0 6 10053171) 8 1 0.00911064
COMMENT     1.9 0.082322 1)
COMMENT     #1136=(CLabel
COMMENT     (CWidget 0 (0 0) 1 2 0 0 #910# 30672896 100)
COMMENT     (LOGPEN 0 0 13408563) 1
COMMENT     (LOGFONT 38 14 0 0 400 0 0 0 0 3 2 1 18
COMMENT     "Georgia") 1.74233 0.555556 0
COMMENT     "{\\i Ase}I (6189)" "@N (@S)" 5 -3.52161
COMMENT     34.8466 0 -10 3.69651 0.799245 #1135#))
COMMENT     (CObjectList))
COMMENT     #1137=(CGroupWidget
COMMENT     (CWidget 2 (10 #26# 0) 1 2 0 0 Nil -1367 100)
COMMENT     (CObjectList
COMMENT     #1138=(CScratch
COMMENT     (CWidget 1 (1 #26# 1) 1 2 0 0 #929# 393225
COMMENT     100) (LOGPEN 0 6 10053171) 8 1 5.88953 1.9
COMMENT     0.082322 1)
COMMENT     #1139=(CLabel
COMMENT     (CWidget 0 (0 0) 1 2 0 0 #910# 27413952 100)
COMMENT     (LOGPEN 0 0 13408563) 1
COMMENT     (LOGFONT 38 14 0 0 400 0 0 0 0 3 2 1 18
COMMENT     "Georgia") 1.74233 0.555556 0
COMMENT     "{\\i Bcg}I (380)" "@N (@S)" 5 7.79254
COMMENT     20.908 0 -10 3.52167 0.799245 #1138#)
COMMENT     #1140=(CScratch
COMMENT     (CWidget 2 (1 #26# 2) 1 2 0 0 #929# -530
COMMENT     100) (LOGPEN 0 6 10053171) 8 1 1.62676 1.9
COMMENT     0.082322 1)
COMMENT     #1141=(CLabel
COMMENT     (CWidget 0 (0 0) 1 2 0 0 #910# 2082617548
COMMENT     100) (LOGPEN 0 0 13408563) 1
COMMENT     (LOGFONT 38 14 0 0 400 0 0 0 0 3 2 1 18
COMMENT     "Georgia") 1.74233 0.555556 0
COMMENT     "{\\i Bcg}I (4591)" "@N (@S)" 5 -14.8358
COMMENT     10.454 0 -10 3.79641 0.799245 #1140#))
COMMENT     (CObjectList))
COMMENT     #1142=(CGroupWidget
COMMENT     (CWidget 2 (10 #30# 0) 1 2 0 0 Nil -1576 100)
COMMENT     (CObjectList
COMMENT     #1143=(CScratch
COMMENT     (CWidget 1 (1 #30# 1) 1 2 0 0 #929# 4063688
COMMENT     100) (LOGPEN 0 6 10053171) 8 1 5.33276 1.9
COMMENT     0.082322 1)
COMMENT     #1144=(CLabel
COMMENT     (CWidget 0 (0 0) 1 2 0 0 #910# 21787220 100)
COMMENT     (LOGPEN 0 0 13408563) 1
COMMENT     (LOGFONT 38 14 0 0 400 0 0 0 0 3 2 1 18
COMMENT     "Georgia") 1.74233 0.555556 0
COMMENT     "{\\i Bfu}AI (930)" "@N (@S)" 5 12.7839
COMMENT     -12.1963 0 -10 3.89632 0.799245 #1143#)
COMMENT     #1145=(CScratch
COMMENT     (CWidget 2 (1 #30# 2) 1 2 0 0 #929# 2 100)
COMMENT     (LOGPEN 0 6 10053171) 8 1 3.92972 1.9
COMMENT     0.082322 1)
COMMENT     #1146=(CLabel
COMMENT     (CWidget 0 (0 0) 1 2 0 0 #910# 393244 100)
COMMENT     (LOGPEN 0 0 13408563) 1
COMMENT     (LOGFONT 38 14 0 0 400 0 0 0 0 3 2 1 18
COMMENT     "Georgia") 1.74233 0.555556 0
COMMENT     "{\\i Bfu}AI (2316)" "@N (@S)" 5 12.1305
COMMENT     -41.8159 0 -10 4.07115 0.799245 #1145#))
COMMENT     (CObjectList))
COMMENT     #1147=(CGroupWidget
COMMENT     (CWidget 2 (10 #32# 0) 1 2 0 0 Nil -321 100)
COMMENT     (CObjectList
COMMENT     #1148=(CScratch
COMMENT     (CWidget 1 (1 #32# 1) 1 2 0 0 #929#
COMMENT     27242652 100) (LOGPEN 0 6 10053171) 8 1
COMMENT     6.08692 1.9 0.082322 1)
COMMENT     #1149=(CLabel
COMMENT     (CWidget 0 (0 0) 1 2 0 0 #910# 393231 100)
COMMENT     (LOGPEN 0 0 13408563) 1
COMMENT     (LOGFONT 38 14 0 0 400 0 0 0 0 3 2 1 18
COMMENT     "Georgia") 1.74233 0.555556 0
COMMENT     "{\\i Bgl}II (185)" "@N (@S)" 5 5.61476
COMMENT     29.6196 0 -10 3.44674 0.799245 #1148#)
COMMENT     #1150=(CScratch
COMMENT     (CWidget 2 (1 #32# 2) 1 2 0 0 #929#
COMMENT     1313558101 100) (LOGPEN 0 6 10053171) 8 1
COMMENT     5.50789 1.9 0.082322 1)
COMMENT     #1151=(CLabel
COMMENT     (CWidget 0 (0 0) 1 2 0 0 #910# 1 100)
COMMENT     (LOGPEN 0 0 13408563) 1
COMMENT     (LOGFONT 38 14 0 0 400 0 0 0 0 3 2 1 18
COMMENT     "Georgia") 1.74233 0.555556 0
COMMENT     "{\\i Bgl}II (757)" "@N (@S)" 5 10.9312
COMMENT     -8.71165 0 -10 3.44674 0.799245 #1150#))
COMMENT     (CObjectList))
COMMENT     #1152=(CGroupWidget
COMMENT     (CWidget 2 (10 #45# 0) 1 2 0 0 Nil 1902465884 100)
COMMENT     (CObjectList
COMMENT     #1153=(CScratch
COMMENT     (CWidget 1 (1 #45# 1) 1 2 0 0 #929#
COMMENT     30225860 100) (LOGPEN 0 6 10053171) 8 1
COMMENT     5.74376 1.9 0.082322 1)
COMMENT     #1154=(CLabel
COMMENT     (CWidget 0 (0 0) 1 2 0 0 #910# 2 100)
COMMENT     (LOGPEN 0 0 13408563) 1
COMMENT     (LOGFONT 38 14 0 0 400 0 0 0 0 3 2 1 18
COMMENT     "Georgia") 1.74233 0.555556 0
COMMENT     "{\\i Bse}YI (524)" "@N (@S)" 5 9.30669
COMMENT     13.9386 0 -10 3.69651 0.799245 #1153#)
COMMENT     #1155=(CScratch
COMMENT     (CWidget 2 (1 #45# 2) 1 2 0 0 #929#
COMMENT     28221268 100) (LOGPEN 0 6 10053171) 8 1
COMMENT     0.490963 1.9 0.082322 1)
COMMENT     #1156=(CLabel
COMMENT     (CWidget 0 (0 0) 1 2 0 0 #910# 27172284 100)
COMMENT     (LOGPEN 0 0 13408563) 1
COMMENT     (LOGFONT 38 14 0 0 400 0 0 0 0 3 2 1 18
COMMENT     "Georgia") 1.74233 0.555556 0
COMMENT     "{\\i Bse}YI (5713)" "@N (@S)" 5 -9.27527
COMMENT     26.1349 0 -10 3.87134 0.799245 #1155#))
COMMENT     (CObjectList))
COMMENT     #1157=(CGroupWidget
COMMENT     (CWidget 2 (10 #55# 0) 1 2 0 0 Nil -1482 100)
COMMENT     (CObjectList
COMMENT     #1158=(CScratch
COMMENT     (CWidget 1 (1 #55# 1) 1 2 0 0 #929# -3320
COMMENT     100) (LOGPEN 0 6 10053171) 8 1 1.93247 1.9
COMMENT     0.082322 1)
COMMENT     #1159=(CLabel
COMMENT     (CWidget 0 (0 0) 1 2 0 0 #910# 27546428 100)
COMMENT     (LOGPEN 0 0 13408563) 1
COMMENT     (LOGFONT 38 14 0 0 400 0 0 0 0 3 2 1 18
COMMENT     "Georgia") 1.74233 0.555556 0
COMMENT     "{\\i Bsp}HI (4289)" "@N (@S)" 5 -13.9529
COMMENT     5.22699 0 -10 4.52073 0.799245 #1158#)
COMMENT     #1160=(CScratch
COMMENT     (CWidget 2 (1 #55# 2) 1 2 0 0 #929# 0 100)
COMMENT     (LOGPEN 0 6 10053171) 8 1 0.912077 1.9
COMMENT     0.082322 1)
COMMENT     #1161=(CLabel
COMMENT     (CWidget 0 (0 0) 1 2 0 0 #910# 0 100)
COMMENT     (LOGPEN 0 0 13408563) 1
COMMENT     (LOGFONT 38 14 0 0 400 0 0 0 0 3 2 1 18
COMMENT     "Georgia") 1.74233 0.555556 0
COMMENT     "{\\i Bsp}HI (5297)" "@N (@S)" 5 -13.1309
COMMENT     20.908 0 -10 4.32092 0.799245 #1160#))
COMMENT     (CObjectList))
COMMENT     #1162=(CGroupWidget
COMMENT     (CWidget 2 (10 #56# 0) 1 2 0 0 Nil -743 100)
COMMENT     (CObjectList
COMMENT     #1163=(CScratch
COMMENT     (CWidget 1 (1 #56# 1) 1 2 0 0 #929# -2766
COMMENT     100) (LOGPEN 0 6 10053171) 8 1 5.33276 1.9
COMMENT     0.082322 1)
COMMENT     #1164=(CLabel
COMMENT     (CWidget 0 (0 0) 1 2 0 0 #910# 30414668 100)
COMMENT     (LOGPEN 0 0 13408563) 1
COMMENT     (LOGFONT 38 14 0 0 400 0 0 0 0 3 2 1 18
COMMENT     "Georgia") 1.74233 0.555556 0
COMMENT     "{\\i Bsp}MI (930)" "@N (@S)" 5 13.0477
COMMENT     -13.9386 0 -10 4.07115 0.799245 #1163#)
COMMENT     #1165=(CScratch
COMMENT     (CWidget 2 (1 #56# 2) 1 2 0 0 #929# -3394
COMMENT     100) (LOGPEN 0 6 10053171) 8 1 3.92972 1.9
COMMENT     0.082322 1)
COMMENT     #1166=(CLabel
COMMENT     (CWidget 0 (0 0) 1 2 0 0 #910# 4063888 100)
COMMENT     (LOGPEN 0 0 13408563) 1
COMMENT     (LOGFONT 38 14 0 0 400 0 0 0 0 3 2 1 18
COMMENT     "Georgia") 1.74233 0.555556 0
COMMENT     "{\\i Bsp}MI (2316)" "@N (@S)" 5 12.2873
COMMENT     -43.5583 0 -10 4.24599 0.799245 #1165#))
COMMENT     (CObjectList))
COMMENT     #1167=(CGroupWidget
COMMENT     (CWidget 2 (10 #64# 0) 1 2 0 0 Nil -2832 100)
COMMENT     (CObjectList
COMMENT     #1168=(CScratch
COMMENT     (CWidget 1 (1 #64# 1) 1 2 0 0 #929# -1158
COMMENT     100) (LOGPEN 0 6 10053171) 8 1 4.56038 1.9
COMMENT     0.082322 1)
COMMENT     #1169=(CLabel
COMMENT     (CWidget 0 (0 0) 1 2 0 0 #910# 4063832 100)
COMMENT     (LOGPEN 0 0 13408563) 1
COMMENT     (LOGFONT 38 14 0 0 400 0 0 0 0 3 2 1 18
COMMENT     "Georgia") 1.74233 0.555556 0
COMMENT     "{\\i Bst}BI (1693)" "@N (@S)" 5 15.4193
COMMENT     -27.8773 0 -10 3.97125 0.799245 #1168#)
COMMENT     #1170=(CScratch
COMMENT     (CWidget 2 (1 #64# 2) 1 2 0 0 #929# -3530
COMMENT     100) (LOGPEN 0 6 10053171) 8 1 3.98236 1.9
COMMENT     0.082322 1)
COMMENT     #1171=(CLabel
COMMENT     (CWidget 0 (0 0) 1 2 0 0 #910# 4063648 100)
COMMENT     (LOGPEN 0 0 13408563) 1
COMMENT     (LOGFONT 38 14 0 0 400 0 0 0 0 3 2 1 18
COMMENT     "Georgia") 1.74233 0.555556 0
COMMENT     "{\\i Bst}BI (2264)" "@N (@S)" 5 12.5369
COMMENT     -38.3313 0 -10 4.07115 0.799245 #1170#))
COMMENT     (CObjectList))
COMMENT     #1172=(CGroupWidget
COMMENT     (CWidget 2 (10 #78# 0) 1 2 0 0 Nil -1482 100)
COMMENT     (CObjectList
COMMENT     #1173=(CScratch
COMMENT     (CWidget 1 (1 #78# 1) 1 2 0 0 #929#
COMMENT     27574100 100) (LOGPEN 0 6 10053171) 8 1
COMMENT     2.19162 1.9 0.082322 1)
COMMENT     #1174=(CLabel
COMMENT     (CWidget 0 (0 0) 1 2 0 0 #910# 27262978 100)
COMMENT     (LOGPEN 0 0 13408563) 1
COMMENT     (LOGFONT 38 14 0 0 400 0 0 0 0 3 2 1 18
COMMENT     "Georgia") 1.74233 0.555556 0
COMMENT     "{\\i Drd}I (4033)" "@N (@S)" 5 -14.1646
COMMENT     1.74233 0 -10 3.97125 0.799245 #1173#)
COMMENT     #1175=(CScratch
COMMENT     (CWidget 2 (1 #78# 2) 1 2 0 0 #929#
COMMENT     28520068 100) (LOGPEN 0 6 10053171) 8 1
COMMENT     0.286479 1.9 0.082322 1)
COMMENT     #1176=(CLabel
COMMENT     (CWidget 0 (0 0) 1 2 0 0 #910# 27577572 100)
COMMENT     (LOGPEN 0 0 13408563) 1
COMMENT     (LOGFONT 38 14 0 0 400 0 0 0 0 3 2 1 18
COMMENT     "Georgia") 1.74233 0.555556 0
COMMENT     "{\\i Drd}I (5915)" "@N (@S)" 5 -6.81764
COMMENT     27.8773 0 -10 3.79641 0.799245 #1175#))
COMMENT     (CObjectList))
COMMENT     #1177=(CGroupWidget
COMMENT     (CWidget 2 (10 #84# 0) 1 2 0 0 Nil -3394 100)
COMMENT     (CObjectList
COMMENT     #1178=(CScratch
COMMENT     (CWidget 1 (1 #84# 1) 1 2 0 0 #929# 0 100)
COMMENT     (LOGPEN 0 6 10053171) 8 1 6.07376 1.9
COMMENT     0.082322 1)
COMMENT     #1179=(CLabel
COMMENT     (CWidget 0 (0 0) 1 2 0 0 #910# 1869182064
COMMENT     100) (LOGPEN 0 0 13408563) 1
COMMENT     (LOGFONT 38 14 0 0 400 0 0 0 0 3 2 1 18
COMMENT     "Georgia") 1.74233 0.555556 0
COMMENT     "{\\i Eco}O109I (198)" "@N (@S)" 5 6.68496
COMMENT     26.1349 0 -10 5.04523 0.799245 #1178#)
COMMENT     #1180=(CScratch
COMMENT     (CWidget 2 (1 #84# 2) 1 2 0 0 #929# 0 100)
COMMENT     (LOGPEN 0 6 10053171) 8 1 6.07275 1.9
COMMENT     0.082322 1)
COMMENT     #1181=(CLabel
COMMENT     (CWidget 0 (0 0) 1 2 0 0 #910# 2081693732
COMMENT     100) (LOGPEN 0 0 13408563) 1
COMMENT     (LOGFONT 38 14 0 0 400 0 0 0 0 3 2 1 18
COMMENT     "Georgia") 1.74233 0.555556 0
COMMENT     "{\\i Eco}O109I (199)" "@N (@S)" 5 6.68812
COMMENT     24.3926 0 -10 5.04523 0.799245 #1180#))
COMMENT     (CObjectList))
COMMENT     #1182=(CGroupWidget
COMMENT     (CWidget 2 (10 #98# 0) 1 2 0 0 Nil 767 100)
COMMENT     (CObjectList
COMMENT     #1183=(CScratch
COMMENT     (CWidget 1 (1 #98# 1) 1 2 0 0 #929#
COMMENT     28516632 100) (LOGPEN 0 6 10053171) 8 1
COMMENT     6.16689 1.9 0.082322 1)
COMMENT     #1184=(CLabel
COMMENT     (CWidget 0 (0 0) 1 2 0 0 #910# 30290964 100)
COMMENT     (LOGPEN 0 0 13408563) 1
COMMENT     (LOGFONT 38 14 0 0 400 0 0 0 0 3 2 1 18
COMMENT     "Georgia") 1.74233 0.555556 0
COMMENT     "{\\i Msc}I (106)" "@N (@S)" 5 4.69718
COMMENT     33.1043 0 -10 3.44674 0.799245 #1183#)
COMMENT     #1185=(CScratch
COMMENT     (CWidget 2 (1 #98# 2) 1 2 0 0 #929# 0 100)
COMMENT     (LOGPEN 0 6 10053171) 8 1 2.7585 1.9
COMMENT     0.082322 1)
COMMENT     #1186=(CLabel
COMMENT     (CWidget 0 (0 0) 1 2 0 0 #910# 0 100)
COMMENT     (LOGPEN 0 0 13408563) 1
COMMENT     (LOGFONT 38 14 0 0 400 0 0 0 0 3 2 1 18
COMMENT     "Georgia") 1.74233 0.555556 0
COMMENT     "{\\i Msc}I (3473)" "@N (@S)" 5 -13.3003
COMMENT     -5.22699 0 -10 3.79641 0.799245 #1185#))
COMMENT     (CObjectList))
COMMENT     #1187=(CGroupWidget
COMMENT     (CWidget 2 (10 #120# 0) 1 2 0 0 Nil -1925 100)
COMMENT     (CObjectList
COMMENT     #1188=(CScratch
COMMENT     (CWidget 1 (1 #120# 1) 1 2 0 0 #929# 1 100)
COMMENT     (LOGPEN 0 6 10053171) 8 1 2.96602 1.9
COMMENT     0.082322 1)
COMMENT     #1189=(CLabel
COMMENT     (CWidget 0 (0 0) 1 2 0 0 #910# 4063728 100)
COMMENT     (LOGPEN 0 0 13408563) 1
COMMENT     (LOGFONT 38 14 0 0 400 0 0 0 0 3 2 1 18
COMMENT     "Georgia") 1.74233 0.555556 0
COMMENT     "{\\i Psi}I (3268)" "@N (@S)" 5 -4.9834
COMMENT     -12.1963 0 -10 3.52167 0.799245 #1188#)
COMMENT     #1190=(CScratch
COMMENT     (CWidget 2 (1 #120# 2) 1 2 0 0 #929# 559
COMMENT     100) (LOGPEN 0 6 10053171) 8 1 2.10962 1.9
COMMENT     0.082322 1)
COMMENT     #1191=(CLabel
COMMENT     (CWidget 0 (0 0) 1 2 0 0 #910# 21276448 100)
COMMENT     (LOGPEN 0 0 13408563) 1
COMMENT     (LOGFONT 38 14 0 0 400 0 0 0 0 3 2 1 18
COMMENT     "Georgia") 1.74233 0.555556 0
COMMENT     "{\\i Psi}I (4114)" "@N (@S)" 5 -13.6196
COMMENT     3.48466 0 -10 3.34684 0.799245 #1190#))
COMMENT     (CObjectList))
COMMENT     #1192=(CGroupWidget
COMMENT     (CWidget 2 (10 #122# 0) 0 1 0 0 Nil -2069 100)
COMMENT     (CObjectList
COMMENT     #1193=(CScratch
COMMENT     (CWidget 1 (1 #122# 1) 1 2 0 0 #929#
COMMENT     4063680 100) (LOGPEN 0 0 10053171) 8 1
COMMENT     6.0768 1.9 0.05 1)
COMMENT     #1194=(CLabel
COMMENT     (CWidget 0 (0 0) 1 2 0 0 #910# 27300872 100)
COMMENT     (LOGPEN 0 0 13408563) 1
COMMENT     (LOGFONT 0 0 0 0 400 0 0 0 0 3 2 1 18
COMMENT     "Georgia") 1 0.555556 0 "{\\i Pst}I (195)"
COMMENT     "@N (@S)" 5 0 0 0 -10 -1 -1 #1193#)
COMMENT     #1195=(CScratch
COMMENT     (CWidget 2 (1 #122# 2) 1 2 0 0 #929#
COMMENT     4063680 100) (LOGPEN 0 0 10053171) 8 1
COMMENT     3.91859 1.9 0.05 1)
COMMENT     #1196=(CLabel
COMMENT     (CWidget 0 (0 0) 1 2 0 0 #910# 16 100)
COMMENT     (LOGPEN 0 0 13408563) 1
COMMENT     (LOGFONT 0 0 0 0 400 0 0 0 0 3 2 1 18
COMMENT     "Georgia") 1 0.555556 0
COMMENT     "{\\i Pst}I (2327)" "@N (@S)" 5 0 0 0 -10
COMMENT     -1 -1 #1195#)) (CObjectList))
COMMENT     #1197=(CGroupWidget
COMMENT     (CWidget 2 (10 #123# 0) 0 1 0 0 Nil -1507 100)
COMMENT     (CObjectList
COMMENT     #1198=(CScratch
COMMENT     (CWidget 1 (1 #123# 1) 1 2 0 0 #929# 393226
COMMENT     100) (LOGPEN 0 0 10053171) 8 1 2.51353 1.9
COMMENT     0.05 1)
COMMENT     #1199=(CLabel
COMMENT     (CWidget 0 (0 0) 1 2 0 0 #910# 2 100)
COMMENT     (LOGPEN 0 0 13408563) 1
COMMENT     (LOGFONT 0 0 0 0 400 0 0 0 0 3 2 1 18
COMMENT     "Georgia") 1 0.555556 0
COMMENT     "{\\i Pvu}I (3715)" "@N (@S)" 5 0 0 0 -10
COMMENT     -1 -1 #1198#)
COMMENT     #1200=(CScratch
COMMENT     (CWidget 2 (1 #123# 2) 1 2 0 0 #929# 0 100)
COMMENT     (LOGPEN 0 0 10053171) 8 1 1.45568 1.9 0.05
COMMENT     1)
COMMENT     #1201=(CLabel
COMMENT     (CWidget 0 (0 0) 1 2 0 0 #910# 2 100)
COMMENT     (LOGPEN 0 0 13408563) 1
COMMENT     (LOGFONT 0 0 0 0 400 0 0 0 0 3 2 1 18
COMMENT     "Georgia") 1 0.555556 0
COMMENT     "{\\i Pvu}I (4760)" "@N (@S)" 5 0 0 0 -10
COMMENT     -1 -1 #1200#)) (CObjectList))
COMMENT     #1202=(CGroupWidget
COMMENT     (CWidget 2 (10 #124# 0) 0 1 0 0 Nil 1768117093 100)
COMMENT     (CObjectList
COMMENT     #1203=(CScratch
COMMENT     (CWidget 1 (1 #124# 1) 1 2 0 0 #929#
COMMENT     265216690 100) (LOGPEN 0 0 10053171) 8 1
COMMENT     2.54491 1.9 0.05 1)
COMMENT     #1204=(CLabel
COMMENT     (CWidget 0 (0 0) 1 2 0 0 #910# 1 100)
COMMENT     (LOGPEN 0 0 13408563) 1
COMMENT     (LOGFONT 0 0 0 0 400 0 0 0 0 3 2 1 18
COMMENT     "Georgia") 1 0.555556 0
COMMENT     "{\\i Pvu}II (3684)" "@N (@S)" 5 0 0 0 -10
COMMENT     -1 -1 #1203#)
COMMENT     #1205=(CScratch
COMMENT     (CWidget 2 (1 #124# 2) 1 2 0 0 #929# 0 100)
COMMENT     (LOGPEN 0 0 10053171) 8 1 6.27319 1.9 0.05
COMMENT     1)
COMMENT     #1206=(CLabel
COMMENT     (CWidget 0 (0 0) 1 2 0 0 #910# 1818558466
COMMENT     100) (LOGPEN 0 0 13408563) 1
COMMENT     (LOGFONT 0 0 0 0 400 0 0 0 0 3 2 1 18
COMMENT     "Georgia") 1 0.555556 0
COMMENT     "{\\i Pvu}II (6197)" "@N (@S)" 5 0 0 0 -10
COMMENT     -1 -1 #1205#)) (CObjectList))
COMMENT     #1207=(CGroupWidget
COMMENT     (CWidget 2 (10 #127# 0) 0 1 0 0 Nil -1573 100)
COMMENT     (CObjectList
COMMENT     #1208=(CScratch
COMMENT     (CWidget 1 (1 #127# 1) 1 2 0 0 #929# -670
COMMENT     100) (LOGPEN 0 0 10053171) 8 1 5.8794 1.9
COMMENT     0.05 1)
COMMENT     #1209=(CLabel
COMMENT     (CWidget 0 (0 0) 1 2 0 0 #910# 393220 100)
COMMENT     (LOGPEN 0 0 13408563) 1
COMMENT     (LOGFONT 0 0 0 0 400 0 0 0 0 3 2 1 18
COMMENT     "Georgia") 1 0.555556 0
COMMENT     "{\\i Sac}II (390)" "@N (@S)" 5 0 0 0 -10
COMMENT     -1 -1 #1208#)
COMMENT     #1210=(CScratch
COMMENT     (CWidget 2 (1 #127# 2) 1 2 0 0 #929# -670
COMMENT     100) (LOGPEN 0 0 10053171) 8 1 3.20391 1.9
COMMENT     0.05 1)
COMMENT     #1211=(CLabel
COMMENT     (CWidget 0 (0 0) 1 2 0 0 #910# 262146 100)
COMMENT     (LOGPEN 0 0 13408563) 1
COMMENT     (LOGFONT 0 0 0 0 400 0 0 0 0 3 2 1 18
COMMENT     "Georgia") 1 0.555556 0
COMMENT     "{\\i Sac}II (3033)" "@N (@S)" 5 0 0 0 -10
COMMENT     -1 -1 #1210#)) (CObjectList))
COMMENT     #1212=(CGroupWidget
COMMENT     (CWidget 2 (10 #128# 0) 0 1 0 0 Nil 393231 100)
COMMENT     (CObjectList
COMMENT     #1213=(CScratch
COMMENT     (CWidget 1 (1 #128# 1) 1 2 0 0 #929# -670
COMMENT     100) (LOGPEN 0 0 10053171) 8 1 3.91657 1.9
COMMENT     0.05 1)
COMMENT     #1214=(CLabel
COMMENT     (CWidget 0 (0 0) 1 2 0 0 #910# 21748140 100)
COMMENT     (LOGPEN 0 0 13408563) 1
COMMENT     (LOGFONT 0 0 0 0 400 0 0 0 0 3 2 1 18
COMMENT     "Georgia") 1 0.555556 0
COMMENT     "{\\i Sal}I (2329)" "@N (@S)" 5 0 0 0 -10
COMMENT     -1 -1 #1213#)
COMMENT     #1215=(CScratch
COMMENT     (CWidget 2 (1 #128# 2) 1 2 0 0 #929# -1925
COMMENT     100) (LOGPEN 0 0 10053171) 8 1 3.10774 1.9
COMMENT     0.05 1)
COMMENT     #1216=(CLabel
COMMENT     (CWidget 0 (0 0) 1 2 0 0 #910# 2081693732
COMMENT     100) (LOGPEN 0 0 13408563) 1
COMMENT     (LOGFONT 0 0 0 0 400 0 0 0 0 3 2 1 18
COMMENT     "Georgia") 1 0.555556 0
COMMENT     "{\\i Sal}I (3128)" "@N (@S)" 5 0 0 0 -10
COMMENT     -1 -1 #1215#)) (CObjectList))
COMMENT     #1217=(CGroupWidget
COMMENT     (CWidget 2 (10 #129# 0) 0 1 0 0 Nil 1768117093 100)
COMMENT     (CObjectList
COMMENT     #1218=(CScratch
COMMENT     (CWidget 1 (1 #129# 1) 1 2 0 0 #929# -1088
COMMENT     100) (LOGPEN 0 0 10053171) 8 1 5.06653 1.9
COMMENT     0.05 1)
COMMENT     #1219=(CLabel
COMMENT     (CWidget 0 (0 0) 1 2 0 0 #910# 262146 100)
COMMENT     (LOGPEN 0 0 13408563) 1
COMMENT     (LOGFONT 0 0 0 0 400 0 0 0 0 3 2 1 18
COMMENT     "Georgia") 1 0.555556 0
COMMENT     "{\\i Sap}I (1193)" "@N (@S)" 5 0 0 0 -10
COMMENT     -1 -1 #1218#)
COMMENT     #1220=(CScratch
COMMENT     (CWidget 2 (1 #129# 2) 1 2 0 0 #929# -2832
COMMENT     100) (LOGPEN 0 0 10053171) 8 1 0.0647868
COMMENT     1.9 0.05 1)
COMMENT     #1221=(CLabel
COMMENT     (CWidget 0 (0 0) 1 2 0 0 #910# 29971520 100)
COMMENT     (LOGPEN 0 0 13408563) 1
COMMENT     (LOGFONT 0 0 0 0 400 0 0 0 0 3 2 1 18
COMMENT     "Georgia") 1 0.555556 0
COMMENT     "{\\i Sap}I (6134)" "@N (@S)" 5 0 0 0 -10
COMMENT     -1 -1 #1220#)) (CObjectList))
COMMENT     #1222=(CGroupWidget
COMMENT     (CWidget 2 (10 #139# 0) 0 1 0 0 Nil -1482 100)
COMMENT     (CObjectList
COMMENT     #1223=(CScratch
COMMENT     (CWidget 1 (1 #139# 1) 1 2 0 0 #929# -1437
COMMENT     100) (LOGPEN 0 0 10053171) 8 1 6.10514 1.9
COMMENT     0.05 1)
COMMENT     #1224=(CLabel
COMMENT     (CWidget 0 (0 0) 1 2 0 0 #910# -670 100)
COMMENT     (LOGPEN 0 0 13408563) 1
COMMENT     (LOGFONT 0 0 0 0 400 0 0 0 0 3 2 1 18
COMMENT     "Georgia") 1 0.555556 0
COMMENT     "{\\i Sna}BI (167)" "@N (@S)" 5 0 0 0 -10
COMMENT     -1 -1 #1223#)
COMMENT     #1225=(CScratch
COMMENT     (CWidget 2 (1 #139# 2) 1 2 0 0 #929# 2 100)
COMMENT     (LOGPEN 0 0 10053171) 8 1 2.82025 1.9 0.05
COMMENT     1)
COMMENT     #1226=(CLabel
COMMENT     (CWidget 0 (0 0) 1 2 0 0 #910# 30244180 100)
COMMENT     (LOGPEN 0 0 13408563) 1
COMMENT     (LOGFONT 0 0 0 0 400 0 0 0 0 3 2 1 18
COMMENT     "Georgia") 1 0.555556 0
COMMENT     "{\\i Sna}BI (3412)" "@N (@S)" 5 0 0 0 -10
COMMENT     -1 -1 #1225#)) (CObjectList))
COMMENT     #1227=(CGroupWidget
COMMENT     (CWidget 2 (10 #143# 0) 0 1 0 0 Nil -1297 100)
COMMENT     (CObjectList
COMMENT     #1228=(CScratch
COMMENT     (CWidget 1 (1 #143# 1) 1 2 0 0 #929# 393228
COMMENT     100) (LOGPEN 0 0 10053171) 8 1 2.02864 1.9
COMMENT     0.05 1)
COMMENT     #1229=(CLabel
COMMENT     (CWidget 0 (0 0) 1 2 0 0 #910# 21831412 100)
COMMENT     (LOGPEN 0 0 13408563) 1
COMMENT     (LOGFONT 0 0 0 0 400 0 0 0 0 3 2 1 18
COMMENT     "Georgia") 1 0.555556 0
COMMENT     "{\\i Ssp}I (4194)" "@N (@S)" 5 0 0 0 -10
COMMENT     -1 -1 #1228#)
COMMENT     #1230=(CScratch
COMMENT     (CWidget 2 (1 #143# 2) 1 2 0 0 #929# 0 100)
COMMENT     (LOGPEN 0 0 10053171) 8 1 1.89704 1.9 0.05
COMMENT     1)
COMMENT     #1231=(CLabel
COMMENT     (CWidget 0 (0 0) 1 2 0 0 #910# 27528524 100)
COMMENT     (LOGPEN 0 0 13408563) 1
COMMENT     (LOGFONT 0 0 0 0 400 0 0 0 0 3 2 1 18
COMMENT     "Georgia") 1 0.555556 0
COMMENT     "{\\i Ssp}I (4324)" "@N (@S)" 5 0 0 0 -10
COMMENT     -1 -1 #1230#)) (CObjectList))
COMMENT     #1232=(CGroupWidget
COMMENT     (CWidget 3 (10 #10# 0) 0 1 0 0 Nil 1768117093 100)
COMMENT     (CObjectList
COMMENT     #1233=(CScratch
COMMENT     (CWidget 1 (1 #10# 1) 1 2 0 0 #929# -879
COMMENT     100) (LOGPEN 0 0 10053171) 8 1 6.21447 1.9
COMMENT     0.05 1)
COMMENT     #1234=(CLabel
COMMENT     (CWidget 0 (0 0) 1 2 0 0 #910# -1716 100)
COMMENT     (LOGPEN 0 0 13408563) 1
COMMENT     (LOGFONT 0 0 0 0 400 0 0 0 0 3 2 1 18
COMMENT     "Georgia") 1 0.555556 0 "{\\i Ahd}I (59)"
COMMENT     "@N (@S)" 5 0 0 0 -10 -1 -1 #1233#)
COMMENT     #1235=(CScratch
COMMENT     (CWidget 2 (1 #10# 2) 1 2 0 0 #929#
COMMENT     28512548 100) (LOGPEN 0 0 10053171) 8 1
COMMENT     2.70991 1.9 0.05 1)
COMMENT     #1236=(CLabel
COMMENT     (CWidget 0 (0 0) 1 2 0 0 #910# 2 100)
COMMENT     (LOGPEN 0 0 13408563) 1
COMMENT     (LOGFONT 0 0 0 0 400 0 0 0 0 3 2 1 18
COMMENT     "Georgia") 1 0.555556 0
COMMENT     "{\\i Ahd}I (3521)" "@N (@S)" 5 0 0 0 -10
COMMENT     -1 -1 #1235#)
COMMENT     #1237=(CScratch
COMMENT     (CWidget 3 (1 #10# 3) 1 2 0 0 #929# -1995
COMMENT     100) (LOGPEN 0 0 10053171) 8 1 1.08214 1.9
COMMENT     0.05 1)
COMMENT     #1238=(CLabel
COMMENT     (CWidget 0 (0 0) 1 2 0 0 #910# -3599 100)
COMMENT     (LOGPEN 0 0 13408563) 1
COMMENT     (LOGFONT 0 0 0 0 400 0 0 0 0 3 2 1 18
COMMENT     "Georgia") 1 0.555556 0
COMMENT     "{\\i Ahd}I (5129)" "@N (@S)" 5 0 0 0 -10
COMMENT     -1 -1 #1237#)) (CObjectList))
COMMENT     #1239=(CGroupWidget
COMMENT     (CWidget 3 (10 #11# 0) 0 1 0 0 Nil 1546747475 100)
COMMENT     (CObjectList
COMMENT     #1240=(CScratch
COMMENT     (CWidget 1 (1 #11# 1) 1 2 0 0 #929#
COMMENT     268673032 100) (LOGPEN 0 0 10053171) 8 1
COMMENT     4.41765 1.9 0.05 1)
COMMENT     #1241=(CLabel
COMMENT     (CWidget 0 (0 0) 1 2 0 0 #910# 0 100)
COMMENT     (LOGPEN 0 0 13408563) 1
COMMENT     (LOGFONT 0 0 0 0 400 0 0 0 0 3 2 1 18
COMMENT     "Georgia") 1 0.555556 0
COMMENT     "{\\i Ale}I (1834)" "@N (@S)" 5 0 0 0 -10
COMMENT     -1 -1 #1240#)
COMMENT     #1242=(CScratch
COMMENT     (CWidget 2 (1 #11# 2) 1 2 0 0 #929# -391
COMMENT     100) (LOGPEN 0 0 10053171) 8 1 4.26581 1.9
COMMENT     0.05 1)
COMMENT     #1243=(CLabel
COMMENT     (CWidget 0 (0 0) 1 2 0 0 #910# 0 100)
COMMENT     (LOGPEN 0 0 13408563) 1
COMMENT     (LOGFONT 0 0 0 0 400 0 0 0 0 3 2 1 18
COMMENT     "Georgia") 1 0.555556 0
COMMENT     "{\\i Ale}I (1984)" "@N (@S)" 5 0 0 0 -10
COMMENT     -1 -1 #1242#)
COMMENT     #1244=(CScratch
COMMENT     (CWidget 3 (1 #11# 3) 1 2 0 0 #929# 2 100)
COMMENT     (LOGPEN 0 0 10053171) 8 1 4.08663 1.9 0.05
COMMENT     1)
COMMENT     #1245=(CLabel
COMMENT     (CWidget 0 (0 0) 1 2 0 0 #910# -949 100)
COMMENT     (LOGPEN 0 0 13408563) 1
COMMENT     (LOGFONT 0 0 0 0 400 0 0 0 0 3 2 1 18
COMMENT     "Georgia") 1 0.555556 0
COMMENT     "{\\i Ale}I (2161)" "@N (@S)" 5 0 0 0 -10
COMMENT     -1 -1 #1244#)) (CObjectList))
COMMENT     #1246=(CGroupWidget
COMMENT     (CWidget 3 (10 #14# 0) 0 1 0 0 Nil -3460 100)
COMMENT     (CObjectList
COMMENT     #1247=(CScratch
COMMENT     (CWidget 1 (1 #14# 1) 1 2 0 0 #929# -1576
COMMENT     100) (LOGPEN 0 0 10053171) 8 1 3.50152 1.9
COMMENT     0.05 1)
COMMENT     #1248=(CLabel
COMMENT     (CWidget 0 (0 0) 1 2 0 0 #910# 3397500 100)
COMMENT     (LOGPEN 0 0 13408563) 1
COMMENT     (LOGFONT 0 0 0 0 400 0 0 0 0 3 2 1 18
COMMENT     "Georgia") 1 0.555556 0
COMMENT     "{\\i Apa}LI (2739)" "@N (@S)" 5 0 0 0 -10
COMMENT     -1 -1 #1247#)
COMMENT     #1249=(CScratch
COMMENT     (CWidget 2 (1 #14# 2) 1 2 0 0 #929# 659 100)
COMMENT     (LOGPEN 0 0 10053171) 8 1 1.7624 1.9 0.05 1)
COMMENT     #1250=(CLabel
COMMENT     (CWidget 0 (0 0) 1 2 0 0 #910# -1437 100)
COMMENT     (LOGPEN 0 0 13408563) 1
COMMENT     (LOGFONT 0 0 0 0 400 0 0 0 0 3 2 1 18
COMMENT     "Georgia") 1 0.555556 0
COMMENT     "{\\i Apa}LI (4457)" "@N (@S)" 5 0 0 0 -10
COMMENT     -1 -1 #1249#)
COMMENT     #1251=(CScratch
COMMENT     (CWidget 3 (1 #14# 3) 1 2 0 0 #929# -391
COMMENT     100) (LOGPEN 0 0 10053171) 8 1 0.501085
COMMENT     1.9 0.05 1)
COMMENT     #1252=(CLabel
COMMENT     (CWidget 0 (0 0) 1 2 0 0 #910# 393244 100)
COMMENT     (LOGPEN 0 0 13408563) 1
COMMENT     (LOGFONT 0 0 0 0 400 0 0 0 0 3 2 1 18
COMMENT     "Georgia") 1 0.555556 0
COMMENT     "{\\i Apa}LI (5703)" "@N (@S)" 5 0 0 0 -10
COMMENT     -1 -1 #1251#)) (CObjectList))
COMMENT     #1253=(CGroupWidget
COMMENT     (CWidget 3 (10 #23# 0) 0 1 0 0 Nil -1790 100)
COMMENT     (CObjectList
COMMENT     #1254=(CScratch
COMMENT     (CWidget 1 (1 #23# 1) 1 2 0 0 #929# -949
COMMENT     100) (LOGPEN 0 0 10053171) 8 1 6.06971 1.9
COMMENT     0.05 1)
COMMENT     #1255=(CLabel
COMMENT     (CWidget 0 (0 0) 1 2 0 0 #910# 4063888 100)
COMMENT     (LOGPEN 0 0 13408563) 1
COMMENT     (LOGFONT 0 0 0 0 400 0 0 0 0 3 2 1 18
COMMENT     "Georgia") 1 0.555556 0
COMMENT     "{\\i Ban}II (202)" "@N (@S)" 5 0 0 0 -10
COMMENT     -1 -1 #1254#)
COMMENT     #1256=(CScratch
COMMENT     (CWidget 2 (1 #23# 2) 1 2 0 0 #929#
COMMENT     28888028 100) (LOGPEN 0 0 10053171) 8 1
COMMENT     3.35575 1.9 0.05 1)
COMMENT     #1257=(CLabel
COMMENT     (CWidget 0 (0 0) 1 2 0 0 #910# 27514512 100)
COMMENT     (LOGPEN 0 0 13408563) 1
COMMENT     (LOGFONT 0 0 0 0 400 0 0 0 0 3 2 1 18
COMMENT     "Georgia") 1 0.555556 0
COMMENT     "{\\i Ban}II (2883)" "@N (@S)" 5 0 0 0 -10
COMMENT     -1 -1 #1256#)
COMMENT     #1258=(CScratch
COMMENT     (CWidget 3 (1 #23# 3) 1 2 0 0 #929# -2623
COMMENT     100) (LOGPEN 0 0 10053171) 8 1 2.31107 1.9
COMMENT     0.05 1)
COMMENT     #1259=(CLabel
COMMENT     (CWidget 0 (0 0) 1 2 0 0 #910# 0 100)
COMMENT     (LOGPEN 0 0 13408563) 1
COMMENT     (LOGFONT 0 0 0 0 400 0 0 0 0 3 2 1 18
COMMENT     "Georgia") 1 0.555556 0
COMMENT     "{\\i Ban}II (3915)" "@N (@S)" 5 0 0 0 -10
COMMENT     -1 -1 #1258#)) (CObjectList))
COMMENT     #1260=(CGroupWidget
COMMENT     (CWidget 3 (10 #27# 0) 0 1 0 0 Nil 1768117093 100)
COMMENT     (CObjectList
COMMENT     #1261=(CScratch
COMMENT     (CWidget 1 (1 #27# 1) 1 2 0 0 #929# 393231
COMMENT     100) (LOGPEN 0 0 10053171) 8 1 3.64325 1.9
COMMENT     0.05 1)
COMMENT     #1262=(CLabel
COMMENT     (CWidget 0 (0 0) 1 2 0 0 #910# 2082617548
COMMENT     100) (LOGPEN 0 0 13408563) 1
COMMENT     (LOGFONT 0 0 0 0 400 0 0 0 0 3 2 1 18
COMMENT     "Georgia") 1 0.555556 0
COMMENT     "{\\i Bci}VI (2599)" "@N (@S)" 5 0 0 0 -10
COMMENT     -1 -1 #1261#)
COMMENT     #1263=(CScratch
COMMENT     (CWidget 2 (1 #27# 2) 1 2 0 0 #929# 393225
COMMENT     100) (LOGPEN 0 0 10053171) 8 1 1.92943 1.9
COMMENT     0.05 1)
COMMENT     #1264=(CLabel
COMMENT     (CWidget 0 (0 0) 1 2 0 0 #910# 30231020 100)
COMMENT     (LOGPEN 0 0 13408563) 1
COMMENT     (LOGFONT 0 0 0 0 400 0 0 0 0 3 2 1 18
COMMENT     "Georgia") 1 0.555556 0
COMMENT     "{\\i Bci}VI (4292)" "@N (@S)" 5 0 0 0 -10
COMMENT     -1 -1 #1263#)
COMMENT     #1265=(CScratch
COMMENT     (CWidget 3 (1 #27# 3) 1 2 0 0 #929# 1 100)
COMMENT     (LOGPEN 0 0 10053171) 8 1 0.383659 1.9 0.05
COMMENT     1)
COMMENT     #1266=(CLabel
COMMENT     (CWidget 0 (0 0) 1 2 0 0 #910# 27378548 100)
COMMENT     (LOGPEN 0 0 13408563) 1
COMMENT     (LOGFONT 0 0 0 0 400 0 0 0 0 3 2 1 18
COMMENT     "Georgia") 1 0.555556 0
COMMENT     "{\\i Bci}VI (5819)" "@N (@S)" 5 0 0 0 -10
COMMENT     -1 -1 #1265#)) (CObjectList))
COMMENT     #1267=(CGroupWidget
COMMENT     (CWidget 3 (10 #36# 0) 0 1 0 0 Nil -2557 100)
COMMENT     (CObjectList
COMMENT     #1268=(CScratch
COMMENT     (CWidget 1 (1 #36# 1) 1 2 0 0 #929#
COMMENT     268673032 100) (LOGPEN 0 0 10053171) 8 1
COMMENT     4.49965 1.9 0.05 1)
COMMENT     #1269=(CLabel
COMMENT     (CWidget 0 (0 0) 1 2 0 0 #910# -460 100)
COMMENT     (LOGPEN 0 0 13408563) 1
COMMENT     (LOGFONT 0 0 0 0 400 0 0 0 0 3 2 1 18
COMMENT     "Georgia") 1 0.555556 0
COMMENT     "{\\i Bpm}I (1753)" "@N (@S)" 5 0 0 0 -10
COMMENT     -1 -1 #1268#)
COMMENT     #1270=(CScratch
COMMENT     (CWidget 2 (1 #36# 2) 1 2 0 0 #929# -3530
COMMENT     100) (LOGPEN 0 0 10053171) 8 1 3.99856 1.9
COMMENT     0.05 1)
COMMENT     #1271=(CLabel
COMMENT     (CWidget 0 (0 0) 1 2 0 0 #910# 21279552 100)
COMMENT     (LOGPEN 0 0 13408563) 1
COMMENT     (LOGFONT 0 0 0 0 400 0 0 0 0 3 2 1 18
COMMENT     "Georgia") 1 0.555556 0
COMMENT     "{\\i Bpm}I (2248)" "@N (@S)" 5 0 0 0 -10
COMMENT     -1 -1 #1270#)
COMMENT     #1272=(CScratch
COMMENT     (CWidget 3 (1 #36# 3) 1 2 0 0 #929# -321
COMMENT     100) (LOGPEN 0 0 10053171) 8 1 1.15199 1.9
COMMENT     0.05 1)
COMMENT     #1273=(CLabel
COMMENT     (CWidget 0 (0 0) 1 2 0 0 #910# 393258 100)
COMMENT     (LOGPEN 0 0 13408563) 1
COMMENT     (LOGFONT 0 0 0 0 400 0 0 0 0 3 2 1 18
COMMENT     "Georgia") 1 0.555556 0
COMMENT     "{\\i Bpm}I (5060)" "@N (@S)" 5 0 0 0 -10
COMMENT     -1 -1 #1272#)) (CObjectList))
COMMENT     #1274=(CGroupWidget
COMMENT     (CWidget 3 (10 #37# 0) 0 1 0 0 Nil 0 100)
COMMENT     (CObjectList
COMMENT     #1275=(CScratch
COMMENT     (CWidget 1 (1 #37# 1) 1 2 0 0 #929# -3879
COMMENT     100) (LOGPEN 0 0 10053171) 8 1 5.83385 1.9
COMMENT     0.05 1)
COMMENT     #1276=(CLabel
COMMENT     (CWidget 0 (0 0) 1 2 0 0 #910# 29932964 100)
COMMENT     (LOGPEN 0 0 13408563) 1
COMMENT     (LOGFONT 0 0 0 0 400 0 0 0 0 3 2 1 18
COMMENT     "Georgia") 1 0.555556 0
COMMENT     "{\\i Bpu}10I (435)" "@N (@S)" 5 0 0 0 -10
COMMENT     -1 -1 #1275#)
COMMENT     #1277=(CScratch
COMMENT     (CWidget 2 (1 #37# 2) 1 2 0 0 #929# -2065
COMMENT     100) (LOGPEN 0 0 10053171) 8 1 4.81447 1.9
COMMENT     0.05 1)
COMMENT     #1278=(CLabel
COMMENT     (CWidget 0 (0 0) 1 2 0 0 #910# 393222 100)
COMMENT     (LOGPEN 0 0 13408563) 1
COMMENT     (LOGFONT 0 0 0 0 400 0 0 0 0 3 2 1 18
COMMENT     "Georgia") 1 0.555556 0
COMMENT     "{\\i Bpu}10I (1442)" "@N (@S)" 5 0 0 0 -10
COMMENT     -1 -1 #1277#)
COMMENT     #1279=(CScratch
COMMENT     (CWidget 3 (1 #37# 3) 1 2 0 0 #929# -2414
COMMENT     100) (LOGPEN 0 0 10053171) 8 1 4.58164 1.9
COMMENT     0.05 1)
COMMENT     #1280=(CLabel
COMMENT     (CWidget 0 (0 0) 1 2 0 0 #910# 0 100)
COMMENT     (LOGPEN 0 0 13408563) 1
COMMENT     (LOGFONT 0 0 0 0 400 0 0 0 0 3 2 1 18
COMMENT     "Georgia") 1 0.555556 0
COMMENT     "{\\i Bpu}10I (1672)" "@N (@S)" 5 0 0 0 -10
COMMENT     -1 -1 #1279#)) (CObjectList))
COMMENT     #1281=(CGroupWidget
COMMENT     (CWidget 3 (10 #39# 0) 0 1 0 0 Nil -2135 100)
COMMENT     (CObjectList
COMMENT     #1282=(CScratch
COMMENT     (CWidget 1 (1 #39# 1) 1 2 0 0 #929# 0 100)
COMMENT     (LOGPEN 0 0 10053171) 8 1 6.10514 1.9 0.05
COMMENT     1)
COMMENT     #1283=(CLabel
COMMENT     (CWidget 0 (0 0) 1 2 0 0 #910# 27554320 100)
COMMENT     (LOGPEN 0 0 13408563) 1
COMMENT     (LOGFONT 0 0 0 0 400 0 0 0 0 3 2 1 18
COMMENT     "Georgia") 1 0.555556 0
COMMENT     "{\\i Bsa}AI (167)" "@N (@S)" 5 0 0 0 -10
COMMENT     -1 -1 #1282#)
COMMENT     #1284=(CScratch
COMMENT     (CWidget 2 (1 #39# 2) 1 2 0 0 #929# -321
COMMENT     100) (LOGPEN 0 0 10053171) 8 1 2.82025 1.9
COMMENT     0.05 1)
COMMENT     #1285=(CLabel
COMMENT     (CWidget 0 (0 0) 1 2 0 0 #910# 1231123012
COMMENT     100) (LOGPEN 0 0 13408563) 1
COMMENT     (LOGFONT 0 0 0 0 400 0 0 0 0 3 2 1 18
COMMENT     "Georgia") 1 0.555556 0
COMMENT     "{\\i Bsa}AI (3412)" "@N (@S)" 5 0 0 0 -10
COMMENT     -1 -1 #1284#)
COMMENT     #1286=(CScratch
COMMENT     (CWidget 3 (1 #39# 3) 1 2 0 0 #929#
COMMENT     268673032 100) (LOGPEN 0 0 10053171) 8 1
COMMENT     2.23919 1.9 0.05 1)
COMMENT     #1287=(CLabel
COMMENT     (CWidget 0 (0 0) 1 2 0 0 #910# 0 100)
COMMENT     (LOGPEN 0 0 13408563) 1
COMMENT     (LOGFONT 0 0 0 0 400 0 0 0 0 3 2 1 18
COMMENT     "Georgia") 1 0.555556 0
COMMENT     "{\\i Bsa}AI (3986)" "@N (@S)" 5 0 0 0 -10
COMMENT     -1 -1 #1286#)) (CObjectList))
COMMENT     #1288=(CGroupWidget
COMMENT     (CWidget 3 (10 #43# 0) 0 1 0 0 Nil 1768117093 100)
COMMENT     (CObjectList
COMMENT     #1289=(CScratch
COMMENT     (CWidget 1 (1 #43# 1) 1 2 0 0 #929# 0 100)
COMMENT     (LOGPEN 0 0 10053171) 8 1 5.64455 1.9 0.05
COMMENT     1)
COMMENT     #1290=(CLabel
COMMENT     (CWidget 0 (0 0) 1 2 0 0 #910# 4063872 100)
COMMENT     (LOGPEN 0 0 13408563) 1
COMMENT     (LOGFONT 0 0 0 0 400 0 0 0 0 3 2 1 18
COMMENT     "Georgia") 1 0.555556 0
COMMENT     "{\\i Bsa}XI (622)" "@N (@S)" 5 0 0 0 -10
COMMENT     -1 -1 #1289#)
COMMENT     #1291=(CScratch
COMMENT     (CWidget 2 (1 #43# 2) 1 2 0 0 #929# -2208
COMMENT     100) (LOGPEN 0 0 10053171) 8 1 2.19971 1.9
COMMENT     0.05 1)
COMMENT     #1292=(CLabel
COMMENT     (CWidget 0 (0 0) 1 2 0 0 #910# 11 100)
COMMENT     (LOGPEN 0 0 13408563) 1
COMMENT     (LOGFONT 0 0 0 0 400 0 0 0 0 3 2 1 18
COMMENT     "Georgia") 1 0.555556 0
COMMENT     "{\\i Bsa}XI (4025)" "@N (@S)" 5 0 0 0 -10
COMMENT     -1 -1 #1291#)
COMMENT     #1293=(CScratch
COMMENT     (CWidget 3 (1 #43# 3) 1 2 0 0 #929# 0 100)
COMMENT     (LOGPEN 0 0 10053171) 8 1 0.0192336 1.9
COMMENT     0.05 1)
COMMENT     #1294=(CLabel
COMMENT     (CWidget 0 (0 0) 1 2 0 0 #910# 27541948 100)
COMMENT     (LOGPEN 0 0 13408563) 1
COMMENT     (LOGFONT 0 0 0 0 400 0 0 0 0 3 2 1 18
COMMENT     "Georgia") 1 0.555556 0
COMMENT     "{\\i Bsa}XI (6179)" "@N (@S)" 5 0 0 0 -10
COMMENT     -1 -1 #1293#)) (CObjectList))
COMMENT     #1295=(CGroupWidget
COMMENT     (CWidget 3 (10 #51# 0) 0 1 0 0 Nil -391 100)
COMMENT     (CObjectList
COMMENT     #1296=(CScratch
COMMENT     (CWidget 1 (1 #51# 1) 1 2 0 0 #929# 393234
COMMENT     100) (LOGPEN 0 0 10053171) 8 1 3.87506 1.9
COMMENT     0.05 1)
COMMENT     #1297=(CLabel
COMMENT     (CWidget 0 (0 0) 1 2 0 0 #910# 29995228 100)
COMMENT     (LOGPEN 0 0 13408563) 1
COMMENT     (LOGFONT 0 0 0 0 400 0 0 0 0 3 2 1 18
COMMENT     "Georgia") 1 0.555556 0
COMMENT     "{\\i Bsm}I (2370)" "@N (@S)" 5 0 0 0 -10
COMMENT     -1 -1 #1296#)
COMMENT     #1298=(CScratch
COMMENT     (CWidget 2 (1 #51# 2) 1 2 0 0 #929# -321
COMMENT     100) (LOGPEN 0 0 10053171) 8 1 3.02575 1.9
COMMENT     0.05 1)
COMMENT     #1299=(CLabel
COMMENT     (CWidget 0 (0 0) 1 2 0 0 #910# 0 100)
COMMENT     (LOGPEN 0 0 13408563) 1
COMMENT     (LOGFONT 0 0 0 0 400 0 0 0 0 3 2 1 18
COMMENT     "Georgia") 1 0.555556 0
COMMENT     "{\\i Bsm}I (3209)" "@N (@S)" 5 0 0 0 -10
COMMENT     -1 -1 #1298#)
COMMENT     #1300=(CScratch
COMMENT     (CWidget 3 (1 #51# 3) 1 2 0 0 #929#
COMMENT     268673032 100) (LOGPEN 0 0 10053171) 8 1
COMMENT     2.9316 1.9 0.05 1)
COMMENT     #1301=(CLabel
COMMENT     (CWidget 0 (0 0) 1 2 0 0 #910# 2 100)
COMMENT     (LOGPEN 0 0 13408563) 1
COMMENT     (LOGFONT 0 0 0 0 400 0 0 0 0 3 2 1 18
COMMENT     "Georgia") 1 0.555556 0
COMMENT     "{\\i Bsm}I (3302)" "@N (@S)" 5 0 0 0 -10
COMMENT     -1 -1 #1300#)) (CObjectList))
COMMENT     #1302=(CGroupWidget
COMMENT     (CWidget 3 (10 #53# 0) 0 1 0 0 Nil -2271 100)
COMMENT     (CObjectList
COMMENT     #1303=(CScratch
COMMENT     (CWidget 1 (1 #53# 1) 1 2 0 0 #929# 2 100)
COMMENT     (LOGPEN 0 0 10053171) 8 1 3.71816 1.9 0.05
COMMENT     1)
COMMENT     #1304=(CLabel
COMMENT     (CWidget 0 (0 0) 1 2 0 0 #910# 4063648 100)
COMMENT     (LOGPEN 0 0 13408563) 1
COMMENT     (LOGFONT 0 0 0 0 400 0 0 0 0 3 2 1 18
COMMENT     "Georgia") 1 0.555556 0
COMMENT     "{\\i Bsp}DI (2525)" "@N (@S)" 5 0 0 0 -10
COMMENT     -1 -1 #1303#)
COMMENT     #1305=(CScratch
COMMENT     (CWidget 2 (1 #53# 2) 1 2 0 0 #929#
COMMENT     21725936 100) (LOGPEN 0 0 10053171) 8 1
COMMENT     3.11584 1.9 0.05 1)
COMMENT     #1306=(CLabel
COMMENT     (CWidget 0 (0 0) 1 2 0 0 #910# -530 100)
COMMENT     (LOGPEN 0 0 13408563) 1
COMMENT     (LOGFONT 0 0 0 0 400 0 0 0 0 3 2 1 18
COMMENT     "Georgia") 1 0.555556 0
COMMENT     "{\\i Bsp}DI (3120)" "@N (@S)" 5 0 0 0 -10
COMMENT     -1 -1 #1305#)
COMMENT     #1307=(CScratch
COMMENT     (CWidget 3 (1 #53# 3) 1 2 0 0 #929# 4063688
COMMENT     100) (LOGPEN 0 0 10053171) 8 1 2.84961 1.9
COMMENT     0.05 1)
COMMENT     #1308=(CLabel
COMMENT     (CWidget 0 (0 0) 1 2 0 0 #910# 4063848 100)
COMMENT     (LOGPEN 0 0 13408563) 1
COMMENT     (LOGFONT 0 0 0 0 400 0 0 0 0 3 2 1 18
COMMENT     "Georgia") 1 0.555556 0
COMMENT     "{\\i Bsp}DI (3383)" "@N (@S)" 5 0 0 0 -10
COMMENT     -1 -1 #1307#)) (CObjectList))
COMMENT     #1309=(CGroupWidget
COMMENT     (CWidget 3 (10 #57# 0) 0 1 0 0 Nil -1482 100)
COMMENT     (CObjectList
COMMENT     #1310=(CScratch
COMMENT     (CWidget 1 (1 #57# 1) 1 2 0 0 #929# -1228
COMMENT     100) (LOGPEN 0 0 10053171) 8 1 2.38496 1.9
COMMENT     0.05 1)
COMMENT     #1311=(CLabel
COMMENT     (CWidget 0 (0 0) 1 2 0 0 #910# -1716 100)
COMMENT     (LOGPEN 0 0 13408563) 1
COMMENT     (LOGFONT 0 0 0 0 400 0 0 0 0 3 2 1 18
COMMENT     "Georgia") 1 0.555556 0
COMMENT     "{\\i Bsr}BI (3842)" "@N (@S)" 5 0 0 0 -10
COMMENT     -1 -1 #1310#)
COMMENT     #1312=(CScratch
COMMENT     (CWidget 2 (1 #57# 2) 1 2 0 0 #929# 0 100)
COMMENT     (LOGPEN 0 0 10053171) 8 1 1.93449 1.9 0.05
COMMENT     1)
COMMENT     #1313=(CLabel
COMMENT     (CWidget 0 (0 0) 1 2 0 0 #910# -1856 100)
COMMENT     (LOGPEN 0 0 13408563) 1
COMMENT     (LOGFONT 0 0 0 0 400 0 0 0 0 3 2 1 18
COMMENT     "Georgia") 1 0.555556 0
COMMENT     "{\\i Bsr}BI (4287)" "@N (@S)" 5 0 0 0 -10
COMMENT     -1 -1 #1312#)
COMMENT     #1314=(CScratch
COMMENT     (CWidget 3 (1 #57# 3) 1 2 0 0 #929# 1023
COMMENT     100) (LOGPEN 0 0 10053171) 8 1 0.111352
COMMENT     1.9 0.05 1)
COMMENT     #1315=(CLabel
COMMENT     (CWidget 0 (0 0) 1 2 0 0 #910# 2081693732
COMMENT     100) (LOGPEN 0 0 13408563) 1
COMMENT     (LOGFONT 0 0 0 0 400 0 0 0 0 3 2 1 18
COMMENT     "Georgia") 1 0.555556 0
COMMENT     "{\\i Bsr}BI (6088)" "@N (@S)" 5 0 0 0 -10
COMMENT     -1 -1 #1314#)) (CObjectList))
COMMENT     #1316=(CGroupWidget
COMMENT     (CWidget 3 (10 #58# 0) 0 1 0 0 Nil -809 100)
COMMENT     (CObjectList
COMMENT     #1317=(CScratch
COMMENT     (CWidget 1 (1 #58# 1) 1 2 0 0 #929# -1507
COMMENT     100) (LOGPEN 0 0 10053171) 8 1 3.46306 1.9
COMMENT     0.05 1)
COMMENT     #1318=(CLabel
COMMENT     (CWidget 0 (0 0) 1 2 0 0 #910# 393238 100)
COMMENT     (LOGPEN 0 0 13408563) 1
COMMENT     (LOGFONT 0 0 0 0 400 0 0 0 0 3 2 1 18
COMMENT     "Georgia") 1 0.555556 0
COMMENT     "{\\i Bsr}DI (2777)" "@N (@S)" 5 0 0 0 -10
COMMENT     -1 -1 #1317#)
COMMENT     #1319=(CScratch
COMMENT     (CWidget 2 (1 #58# 2) 1 2 0 0 #929# 0 100)
COMMENT     (LOGPEN 0 0 10053171) 8 1 1.31902 1.9 0.05
COMMENT     1)
COMMENT     #1320=(CLabel
COMMENT     (CWidget 0 (0 0) 1 2 0 0 #910# -3251 100)
COMMENT     (LOGPEN 0 0 13408563) 1
COMMENT     (LOGFONT 0 0 0 0 400 0 0 0 0 3 2 1 18
COMMENT     "Georgia") 1 0.555556 0
COMMENT     "{\\i Bsr}DI (4895)" "@N (@S)" 5 0 0 0 -10
COMMENT     -1 -1 #1319#)
COMMENT     #1321=(CScratch
COMMENT     (CWidget 3 (1 #58# 3) 1 2 0 0 #929# 0 100)
COMMENT     (LOGPEN 0 0 10053171) 8 1 1.14288 1.9 0.05
COMMENT     1)
COMMENT     #1322=(CLabel
COMMENT     (CWidget 0 (0 0) 1 2 0 0 #910# 0 100)
COMMENT     (LOGPEN 0 0 13408563) 1
COMMENT     (LOGFONT 0 0 0 0 400 0 0 0 0 3 2 1 18
COMMENT     "Georgia") 1 0.555556 0
COMMENT     "{\\i Bsr}DI (5069)" "@N (@S)" 5 0 0 0 -10
COMMENT     -1 -1 #1321#)) (CObjectList))
COMMENT     #1323=(CGroupWidget
COMMENT     (CWidget 3 (10 #62# 0) 0 1 0 0 Nil -2557 100)
COMMENT     (CObjectList
COMMENT     #1324=(CScratch
COMMENT     (CWidget 1 (1 #62# 1) 1 2 0 0 #929# 0 100)
COMMENT     (LOGPEN 0 0 10053171) 8 1 4.26581 1.9 0.05
COMMENT     1)
COMMENT     #1325=(CLabel
COMMENT     (CWidget 0 (0 0) 1 2 0 0 #910# 27556308 100)
COMMENT     (LOGPEN 0 0 13408563) 1
COMMENT     (LOGFONT 0 0 0 0 400 0 0 0 0 3 2 1 18
COMMENT     "Georgia") 1 0.555556 0
COMMENT     "{\\i Bss}SI (1984)" "@N (@S)" 5 0 0 0 -10
COMMENT     -1 -1 #1324#)
COMMENT     #1326=(CScratch
COMMENT     (CWidget 2 (1 #62# 2) 1 2 0 0 #929# 4063888
COMMENT     100) (LOGPEN 0 0 10053171) 8 1 1.75937 1.9
COMMENT     0.05 1)
COMMENT     #1327=(CLabel
COMMENT     (CWidget 0 (0 0) 1 2 0 0 #910# 7208962 100)
COMMENT     (LOGPEN 0 0 13408563) 1
COMMENT     (LOGFONT 0 0 0 0 400 0 0 0 0 3 2 1 18
COMMENT     "Georgia") 1 0.555556 0
COMMENT     "{\\i Bss}SI (4460)" "@N (@S)" 5 0 0 0 -10
COMMENT     -1 -1 #1326#)
COMMENT     #1328=(CScratch
COMMENT     (CWidget 3 (1 #62# 3) 1 2 0 0 #929# -2623
COMMENT     100) (LOGPEN 0 0 10053171) 8 1 0.358352
COMMENT     1.9 0.05 1)
COMMENT     #1329=(CLabel
COMMENT     (CWidget 0 (0 0) 1 2 0 0 #910# 268673032
COMMENT     100) (LOGPEN 0 0 13408563) 1
COMMENT     (LOGFONT 0 0 0 0 400 0 0 0 0 3 2 1 18
COMMENT     "Georgia") 1 0.555556 0
COMMENT     "{\\i Bss}SI (5844)" "@N (@S)" 5 0 0 0 -10
COMMENT     -1 -1 #1328#)) (CObjectList))
COMMENT     #1330=(CGroupWidget
COMMENT     (CWidget 3 (10 #75# 0) 0 1 0 0 Nil -3739 100)
COMMENT     (CObjectList
COMMENT     #1331=(CScratch
COMMENT     (CWidget 1 (1 #75# 1) 1 2 0 0 #929# -3181
COMMENT     100) (LOGPEN 0 0 10053171) 8 1 3.71816 1.9
COMMENT     0.05 1)
COMMENT     #1332=(CLabel
COMMENT     (CWidget 0 (0 0) 1 2 0 0 #910# 673204566
COMMENT     100) (LOGPEN 0 0 13408563) 1
COMMENT     (LOGFONT 0 0 0 0 400 0 0 0 0 3 2 1 18
COMMENT     "Georgia") 1 0.555556 0 "ClaI (nm) (2525)"
COMMENT     "@N (@S)" 5 0 0 0 -10 -1 -1 #1331#)
COMMENT     #1333=(CScratch
COMMENT     (CWidget 2 (1 #75# 2) 1 2 0 0 #929# -1646
COMMENT     100) (LOGPEN 0 0 10053171) 8 1 3.11584 1.9
COMMENT     0.05 1)
COMMENT     #1334=(CLabel
COMMENT     (CWidget 0 (0 0) 1 2 0 0 #910# 1852270931
COMMENT     100) (LOGPEN 0 0 13408563) 1
COMMENT     (LOGFONT 0 0 0 0 400 0 0 0 0 3 2 1 18
COMMENT     "Georgia") 1 0.555556 0 "ClaI (nm) (3120)"
COMMENT     "@N (@S)" 5 0 0 0 -10 -1 -1 #1333#)
COMMENT     #1335=(CScratch
COMMENT     (CWidget 3 (1 #75# 3) 1 2 0 0 #929# -670
COMMENT     100) (LOGPEN 0 0 10053171) 8 1 2.84961 1.9
COMMENT     0.05 1)
COMMENT     #1336=(CLabel
COMMENT     (CWidget 0 (0 0) 1 2 0 0 #910# 0 100)
COMMENT     (LOGPEN 0 0 13408563) 1
COMMENT     (LOGFONT 0 0 0 0 400 0 0 0 0 3 2 1 18
COMMENT     "Georgia") 1 0.555556 0 "ClaI (nm) (3383)"
COMMENT     "@N (@S)" 5 0 0 0 -10 -1 -1 #1335#))
COMMENT     (CObjectList))
COMMENT     #1337=(CGroupWidget
COMMENT     (CWidget 3 (10 #145# 0) 0 1 0 0 Nil -1228 100)
COMMENT     (CObjectList
COMMENT     #1338=(CScratch
COMMENT     (CWidget 1 (1 #145# 1) 1 2 0 0 #929# 0 100)
COMMENT     (LOGPEN 0 0 10053171) 8 1 5.77109 1.9 0.05
COMMENT     1)
COMMENT     #1339=(CLabel
COMMENT     (CWidget 0 (0 0) 1 2 0 0 #910# -3530 100)
COMMENT     (LOGPEN 0 0 13408563) 1
COMMENT     (LOGFONT 0 0 0 0 400 0 0 0 0 3 2 1 18
COMMENT     "Georgia") 1 0.555556 0 "{\\i Sty}I (497)"
COMMENT     "@N (@S)" 5 0 0 0 -10 -1 -1 #1338#)
COMMENT     #1340=(CScratch
COMMENT     (CWidget 2 (1 #145# 2) 1 2 0 0 #929# 0 100)
COMMENT     (LOGPEN 0 0 10053171) 8 1 5.57369 1.9 0.05
COMMENT     1)
COMMENT     #1341=(CLabel
COMMENT     (CWidget 0 (0 0) 1 2 0 0 #910# 29221980 100)
COMMENT     (LOGPEN 0 0 13408563) 1
COMMENT     (LOGFONT 0 0 0 0 400 0 0 0 0 3 2 1 18
COMMENT     "Georgia") 1 0.555556 0 "{\\i Sty}I (692)"
COMMENT     "@N (@S)" 5 0 0 0 -10 -1 -1 #1340#)
COMMENT     #1342=(CScratch
COMMENT     (CWidget 3 (1 #145# 3) 1 2 0 0 #929# 0 100)
COMMENT     (LOGPEN 0 0 10053171) 8 1 3.30008 1.9 0.05
COMMENT     1)
COMMENT     #1343=(CLabel
COMMENT     (CWidget 0 (0 0) 1 2 0 0 #910# -2976 100)
COMMENT     (LOGPEN 0 0 13408563) 1
COMMENT     (LOGFONT 0 0 0 0 400 0 0 0 0 3 2 1 18
COMMENT     "Georgia") 1 0.555556 0
COMMENT     "{\\i Sty}I (2938)" "@N (@S)" 5 0 0 0 -10
COMMENT     -1 -1 #1342#)) (CObjectList))
COMMENT     #1344=(CGroupWidget
COMMENT     (CWidget 4 (10 #35# 0) 0 1 0 0 Nil -3464 100)
COMMENT     (CObjectList
COMMENT     #1345=(CScratch
COMMENT     (CWidget 1 (1 #35# 1) 1 2 0 0 #929# -321
COMMENT     100) (LOGPEN 0 0 10053171) 8 1 4.90456 1.9
COMMENT     0.05 1)
COMMENT     #1346=(CLabel
COMMENT     (CWidget 0 (0 0) 1 2 0 0 #910# 30682332 100)
COMMENT     (LOGPEN 0 0 13408563) 1
COMMENT     (LOGFONT 0 0 0 0 400 0 0 0 0 3 2 1 18
COMMENT     "Georgia") 1 0.555556 0
COMMENT     "{\\i Bmr}I (1353)" "@N (@S)" 5 0 0 0 -10
COMMENT     -1 -1 #1345#)
COMMENT     #1347=(CScratch
COMMENT     (CWidget 2 (1 #35# 2) 1 2 0 0 #929# 2228235
COMMENT     100) (LOGPEN 0 0 10053171) 8 1 4.57962 1.9
COMMENT     0.05 1)
COMMENT     #1348=(CLabel
COMMENT     (CWidget 0 (0 0) 1 2 0 0 #910# 393244 100)
COMMENT     (LOGPEN 0 0 13408563) 1
COMMENT     (LOGFONT 0 0 0 0 400 0 0 0 0 3 2 1 18
COMMENT     "Georgia") 1 0.555556 0
COMMENT     "{\\i Bmr}I (1674)" "@N (@S)" 5 0 0 0 -10
COMMENT     -1 -1 #1347#)
COMMENT     #1349=(CScratch
COMMENT     (CWidget 3 (1 #35# 3) 1 2 0 0 #929# -3320
COMMENT     100) (LOGPEN 0 0 10053171) 8 1 2.59552 1.9
COMMENT     0.05 1)
COMMENT     #1350=(CLabel
COMMENT     (CWidget 0 (0 0) 1 2 0 0 #910# 0 100)
COMMENT     (LOGPEN 0 0 13408563) 1
COMMENT     (LOGFONT 0 0 0 0 400 0 0 0 0 3 2 1 18
COMMENT     "Georgia") 1 0.555556 0
COMMENT     "{\\i Bmr}I (3634)" "@N (@S)" 5 0 0 0 -10
COMMENT     -1 -1 #1349#)
COMMENT     #1351=(CScratch
COMMENT     (CWidget 4 (1 #35# 4) 1 2 0 0 #929#
COMMENT     27603436 100) (LOGPEN 0 0 10053171) 8 1
COMMENT     1.12263 1.9 0.05 1)
COMMENT     #1352=(CLabel
COMMENT     (CWidget 0 (0 0) 1 2 0 0 #910# 27511848 100)
COMMENT     (LOGPEN 0 0 13408563) 1
COMMENT     (LOGFONT 0 0 0 0 400 0 0 0 0 3 2 1 18
COMMENT     "Georgia") 1 0.555556 0
COMMENT     "{\\i Bmr}I (5089)" "@N (@S)" 5 0 0 0 -10
COMMENT     -1 -1 #1351#)) (CObjectList))
COMMENT     #1353=(CGroupWidget
COMMENT     (CWidget 4 (10 #38# 0) 0 1 0 0 Nil -1482 100)
COMMENT     (CObjectList
COMMENT     #1354=(CScratch
COMMENT     (CWidget 1 (1 #38# 1) 1 2 0 0 #929# 0 100)
COMMENT     (LOGPEN 0 0 10053171) 8 1 1.69357 1.9 0.05
COMMENT     1)
COMMENT     #1355=(CLabel
COMMENT     (CWidget 0 (0 0) 1 2 0 0 #910# 11 100)
COMMENT     (LOGPEN 0 0 13408563) 1
COMMENT     (LOGFONT 0 0 0 0 400 0 0 0 0 3 2 1 18
COMMENT     "Georgia") 1 0.555556 0
COMMENT     "{\\i Bpu}EI (4525)" "@N (@S)" 5 0 0 0 -10
COMMENT     -1 -1 #1354#)
COMMENT     #1356=(CScratch
COMMENT     (CWidget 2 (1 #38# 2) 1 2 0 0 #929# -1088
COMMENT     100) (LOGPEN 0 0 10053171) 8 1 0.814897
COMMENT     1.9 0.05 1)
COMMENT     #1357=(CLabel
COMMENT     (CWidget 0 (0 0) 1 2 0 0 #910# -1482 100)
COMMENT     (LOGPEN 0 0 13408563) 1
COMMENT     (LOGFONT 0 0 0 0 400 0 0 0 0 3 2 1 18
COMMENT     "Georgia") 1 0.555556 0
COMMENT     "{\\i Bpu}EI (5393)" "@N (@S)" 5 0 0 0 -10
COMMENT     -1 -1 #1356#)
COMMENT     #1358=(CScratch
COMMENT     (CWidget 3 (1 #38# 3) 1 2 0 0 #929# 2 100)
COMMENT     (LOGPEN 0 0 10053171) 8 1 0.570934 1.9 0.05
COMMENT     1)
COMMENT     #1359=(CLabel
COMMENT     (CWidget 0 (0 0) 1 2 0 0 #910# 0 100)
COMMENT     (LOGPEN 0 0 13408563) 1
COMMENT     (LOGFONT 0 0 0 0 400 0 0 0 0 3 2 1 18
COMMENT     "Georgia") 1 0.555556 0
COMMENT     "{\\i Bpu}EI (5634)" "@N (@S)" 5 0 0 0 -10
COMMENT     -1 -1 #1358#)
COMMENT     #1360=(CScratch
COMMENT     (CWidget 4 (1 #38# 4) 1 2 0 0 #929# -879
COMMENT     100) (LOGPEN 0 0 10053171) 8 1 0.26927 1.9
COMMENT     0.05 1)
COMMENT     #1361=(CLabel
COMMENT     (CWidget 0 (0 0) 1 2 0 0 #910# 30654504 100)
COMMENT     (LOGPEN 0 0 13408563) 1
COMMENT     (LOGFONT 0 0 0 0 400 0 0 0 0 3 2 1 18
COMMENT     "Georgia") 1 0.555556 0
COMMENT     "{\\i Bpu}EI (5932)" "@N (@S)" 5 0 0 0 -10
COMMENT     -1 -1 #1360#)) (CObjectList))
COMMENT     #1362=(CGroupWidget
COMMENT     (CWidget 4 (10 #44# 0) 0 1 0 0 Nil 1114117 100)
COMMENT     (CObjectList
COMMENT     #1363=(CScratch
COMMENT     (CWidget 1 (1 #44# 1) 1 2 0 0 #929# -2065
COMMENT     100) (LOGPEN 0 0 10053171) 8 1 5.62026 1.9
COMMENT     0.05 1)
COMMENT     #1364=(CLabel
COMMENT     (CWidget 0 (0 0) 1 2 0 0 #910# 4063768 100)
COMMENT     (LOGPEN 0 0 13408563) 1
COMMENT     (LOGFONT 0 0 0 0 400 0 0 0 0 3 2 1 18
COMMENT     "Georgia") 1 0.555556 0
COMMENT     "{\\i Bse}RI (646)" "@N (@S)" 5 0 0 0 -10
COMMENT     -1 -1 #1363#)
COMMENT     #1365=(CScratch
COMMENT     (CWidget 2 (1 #44# 2) 1 2 0 0 #929# 0 100)
COMMENT     (LOGPEN 0 0 10053171) 8 1 4.41765 1.9 0.05
COMMENT     1)
COMMENT     #1366=(CLabel
COMMENT     (CWidget 0 (0 0) 1 2 0 0 #910# 30218044 100)
COMMENT     (LOGPEN 0 0 13408563) 1
COMMENT     (LOGFONT 0 0 0 0 400 0 0 0 0 3 2 1 18
COMMENT     "Georgia") 1 0.555556 0
COMMENT     "{\\i Bse}RI (1834)" "@N (@S)" 5 0 0 0 -10
COMMENT     -1 -1 #1365#)
COMMENT     #1367=(CScratch
COMMENT     (CWidget 3 (1 #44# 3) 1 2 0 0 #929# 393225
COMMENT     100) (LOGPEN 0 0 10053171) 8 1 3.58656 1.9
COMMENT     0.05 1)
COMMENT     #1368=(CLabel
COMMENT     (CWidget 0 (0 0) 1 2 0 0 #910# 0 100)
COMMENT     (LOGPEN 0 0 13408563) 1
COMMENT     (LOGFONT 0 0 0 0 400 0 0 0 0 3 2 1 18
COMMENT     "Georgia") 1 0.555556 0
COMMENT     "{\\i Bse}RI (2655)" "@N (@S)" 5 0 0 0 -10
COMMENT     -1 -1 #1367#)
COMMENT     #1369=(CScratch
COMMENT     (CWidget 4 (1 #44# 4) 1 2 0 0 #929# 393222
COMMENT     100) (LOGPEN 0 0 10053171) 8 1 3.52481 1.9
COMMENT     0.05 1)
COMMENT     #1370=(CLabel
COMMENT     (CWidget 0 (0 0) 1 2 0 0 #910# 45343104 100)
COMMENT     (LOGPEN 0 0 13408563) 1
COMMENT     (LOGFONT 0 0 0 0 400 0 0 0 0 3 2 1 18
COMMENT     "Georgia") 1 0.555556 0
COMMENT     "{\\i Bse}RI (2716)" "@N (@S)" 5 0 0 0 -10
COMMENT     -1 -1 #1369#)) (CObjectList))
COMMENT     #1371=(CGroupWidget
COMMENT     (CWidget 4 (10 #46# 0) 0 1 0 0 Nil -3394 100)
COMMENT     (CObjectList
COMMENT     #1372=(CScratch
COMMENT     (CWidget 1 (1 #46# 1) 1 2 0 0 #929#
COMMENT     29930484 100) (LOGPEN 0 0 10053171) 8 1
COMMENT     4.78815 1.9 0.05 1)
COMMENT     #1373=(CLabel
COMMENT     (CWidget 0 (0 0) 1 2 0 0 #910# 27383620 100)
COMMENT     (LOGPEN 0 0 13408563) 1
COMMENT     (LOGFONT 0 0 0 0 400 0 0 0 0 3 2 1 18
COMMENT     "Georgia") 1 0.555556 0
COMMENT     "{\\i Bsg}I (1468)" "@N (@S)" 5 0 0 0 -10
COMMENT     -1 -1 #1372#)
COMMENT     #1374=(CScratch
COMMENT     (CWidget 2 (1 #46# 2) 1 2 0 0 #929# 4063648
COMMENT     100) (LOGPEN 0 0 10053171) 8 1 4.63631 1.9
COMMENT     0.05 1)
COMMENT     #1375=(CLabel
COMMENT     (CWidget 0 (0 0) 1 2 0 0 #910# 3397500 100)
COMMENT     (LOGPEN 0 0 13408563) 1
COMMENT     (LOGFONT 0 0 0 0 400 0 0 0 0 3 2 1 18
COMMENT     "Georgia") 1 0.555556 0
COMMENT     "{\\i Bsg}I (1618)" "@N (@S)" 5 0 0 0 -10
COMMENT     -1 -1 #1374#)
COMMENT     #1376=(CScratch
COMMENT     (CWidget 3 (1 #46# 3) 1 2 0 0 #929# 7 100)
COMMENT     (LOGPEN 0 0 10053171) 8 1 4.31845 1.9 0.05
COMMENT     1)
COMMENT     #1377=(CLabel
COMMENT     (CWidget 0 (0 0) 1 2 0 0 #910# 21252196 100)
COMMENT     (LOGPEN 0 0 13408563) 1
COMMENT     (LOGFONT 0 0 0 0 400 0 0 0 0 3 2 1 18
COMMENT     "Georgia") 1 0.555556 0
COMMENT     "{\\i Bsg}I (1932)" "@N (@S)" 5 0 0 0 -10
COMMENT     -1 -1 #1376#)
COMMENT     #1378=(CScratch
COMMENT     (CWidget 4 (1 #46# 4) 1 2 0 0 #929# 858 100)
COMMENT     (LOGPEN 0 0 10053171) 8 1 4.22025 1.9 0.05
COMMENT     1)
COMMENT     #1379=(CLabel
COMMENT     (CWidget 0 (0 0) 1 2 0 0 #910# -1088 100)
COMMENT     (LOGPEN 0 0 13408563) 1
COMMENT     (LOGFONT 0 0 0 0 400 0 0 0 0 3 2 1 18
COMMENT     "Georgia") 1 0.555556 0
COMMENT     "{\\i Bsg}I (2029)" "@N (@S)" 5 0 0 0 -10
COMMENT     -1 -1 #1378#)) (CObjectList))
COMMENT     #1380=(CGroupWidget
COMMENT     (CWidget 4 (10 #71# 0) 0 1 0 0 Nil 1208 100)
COMMENT     (CObjectList
COMMENT     #1381=(CScratch
COMMENT     (CWidget 1 (1 #71# 1) 1 2 0 0 #929#
COMMENT     30040724 100) (LOGPEN 0 0 10053171) 8 1
COMMENT     4.83472 1.9 0.05 1)
COMMENT     #1382=(CLabel
COMMENT     (CWidget 0 (0 0) 1 2 0 0 #910# 0 100)
COMMENT     (LOGPEN 0 0 13408563) 1
COMMENT     (LOGFONT 0 0 0 0 400 0 0 0 0 3 2 1 18
COMMENT     "Georgia") 1 0.555556 0
COMMENT     "{\\i Btg}Z I (1422)" "@N (@S)" 5 0 0 0 -10
COMMENT     -1 -1 #1381#)
COMMENT     #1383=(CScratch
COMMENT     (CWidget 2 (1 #71# 2) 1 2 0 0 #929# -3464
COMMENT     100) (LOGPEN 0 0 10053171) 8 1 4.32553 1.9
COMMENT     0.05 1)
COMMENT     #1384=(CLabel
COMMENT     (CWidget 0 (0 0) 1 2 0 0 #910# 27334204 100)
COMMENT     (LOGPEN 0 0 13408563) 1
COMMENT     (LOGFONT 0 0 0 0 400 0 0 0 0 3 2 1 18
COMMENT     "Georgia") 1 0.555556 0
COMMENT     "{\\i Btg}Z I (1925)" "@N (@S)" 5 0 0 0 -10
COMMENT     -1 -1 #1383#)
COMMENT     #1385=(CScratch
COMMENT     (CWidget 3 (1 #71# 3) 1 2 0 0 #929# -391
COMMENT     100) (LOGPEN 0 0 10053171) 8 1 3.40738 1.9
COMMENT     0.05 1)
COMMENT     #1386=(CLabel
COMMENT     (CWidget 0 (0 0) 1 2 0 0 #910# 29164200 100)
COMMENT     (LOGPEN 0 0 13408563) 1
COMMENT     (LOGFONT 0 0 0 0 400 0 0 0 0 3 2 1 18
COMMENT     "Georgia") 1 0.555556 0
COMMENT     "{\\i Btg}Z I (2832)" "@N (@S)" 5 0 0 0 -10
COMMENT     -1 -1 #1385#)
COMMENT     #1387=(CScratch
COMMENT     (CWidget 4 (1 #71# 4) 1 2 0 0 #929# -2483
COMMENT     100) (LOGPEN 0 0 10053171) 8 1 2.24426 1.9
COMMENT     0.05 1)
COMMENT     #1388=(CLabel
COMMENT     (CWidget 0 (0 0) 1 2 0 0 #910# 393220 100)
COMMENT     (LOGPEN 0 0 13408563) 1
COMMENT     (LOGFONT 0 0 0 0 400 0 0 0 0 3 2 1 18
COMMENT     "Georgia") 1 0.555556 0
COMMENT     "{\\i Btg}Z I (3981)" "@N (@S)" 5 0 0 0 -10
COMMENT     -1 -1 #1387#)) (CObjectList))
COMMENT     #1389=(CGroupWidget
COMMENT     (CWidget 4 (10 #76# 0) 0 1 0 0 Nil 1114117 100)
COMMENT     (CObjectList
COMMENT     #1390=(CScratch
COMMENT     (CWidget 1 (1 #76# 1) 1 2 0 0 #929# 393219
COMMENT     100) (LOGPEN 0 0 10053171) 8 1 2.88403 1.9
COMMENT     0.05 1)
COMMENT     #1391=(CLabel
COMMENT     (CWidget 0 (0 0) 1 2 0 0 #910# 1094796097
COMMENT     100) (LOGPEN 0 0 13408563) 1
COMMENT     (LOGFONT 0 0 0 0 400 0 0 0 0 3 2 1 18
COMMENT     "Georgia") 1 0.555556 0
COMMENT     "{\\i Dra}I (3349)" "@N (@S)" 5 0 0 0 -10
COMMENT     -1 -1 #1390#)
COMMENT     #1392=(CScratch
COMMENT     (CWidget 2 (1 #76# 2) 1 2 0 0 #929# 0 100)
COMMENT     (LOGPEN 0 0 10053171) 8 1 1.66725 1.9 0.05
COMMENT     1)
COMMENT     #1393=(CLabel
COMMENT     (CWidget 0 (0 0) 1 2 0 0 #910# -1367 100)
COMMENT     (LOGPEN 0 0 13408563) 1
COMMENT     (LOGFONT 0 0 0 0 400 0 0 0 0 3 2 1 18
COMMENT     "Georgia") 1 0.555556 0
COMMENT     "{\\i Dra}I (4551)" "@N (@S)" 5 0 0 0 -10
COMMENT     -1 -1 #1392#)
COMMENT     #1394=(CScratch
COMMENT     (CWidget 3 (1 #76# 3) 1 2 0 0 #929#
COMMENT     29078872 100) (LOGPEN 0 0 10053171) 8 1
COMMENT     0.966741 1.9 0.05 1)
COMMENT     #1395=(CLabel
COMMENT     (CWidget 0 (0 0) 1 2 0 0 #910# 0 100)
COMMENT     (LOGPEN 0 0 13408563) 1
COMMENT     (LOGFONT 0 0 0 0 400 0 0 0 0 3 2 1 18
COMMENT     "Georgia") 1 0.555556 0
COMMENT     "{\\i Dra}I (5243)" "@N (@S)" 5 0 0 0 -10
COMMENT     -1 -1 #1394#)
COMMENT     #1396=(CScratch
COMMENT     (CWidget 4 (1 #76# 4) 1 2 0 0 #929#
COMMENT     21758856 100) (LOGPEN 0 0 10053171) 8 1
COMMENT     0.947507 1.9 0.05 1)
COMMENT     #1397=(CLabel
COMMENT     (CWidget 0 (0 0) 1 2 0 0 #910# 29904112 100)
COMMENT     (LOGPEN 0 0 13408563) 1
COMMENT     (LOGFONT 0 0 0 0 400 0 0 0 0 3 2 1 18
COMMENT     "Georgia") 1 0.555556 0
COMMENT     "{\\i Dra}I (5262)" "@N (@S)" 5 0 0 0 -10
COMMENT     -1 -1 #1396#)) (CObjectList))
COMMENT     #1398=(CGroupWidget
COMMENT     (CWidget 4 (10 #90# 0) 0 1 0 0 Nil -1786 100)
COMMENT     (CObjectList
COMMENT     #1399=(CScratch
COMMENT     (CWidget 1 (1 #90# 1) 1 2 0 0 #929# -949
COMMENT     100) (LOGPEN 0 0 10053171) 8 1 5.16675 1.9
COMMENT     0.05 1)
COMMENT     #1400=(CLabel
COMMENT     (CWidget 0 (0 0) 1 2 0 0 #910# 0 100)
COMMENT     (LOGPEN 0 0 13408563) 1
COMMENT     (LOGFONT 0 0 0 0 400 0 0 0 0 3 2 1 18
COMMENT     "Georgia") 1 0.555556 0
COMMENT     "{\\i Hinc}II (1094)" "@N (@S)" 5 0 0 0 -10
COMMENT     -1 -1 #1399#)
COMMENT     #1401=(CScratch
COMMENT     (CWidget 2 (1 #90# 2) 1 2 0 0 #929# -460
COMMENT     100) (LOGPEN 0 0 10053171) 8 1 3.91454 1.9
COMMENT     0.05 1)
COMMENT     #1402=(CLabel
COMMENT     (CWidget 0 (0 0) 1 2 0 0 #910# 1226862689
COMMENT     100) (LOGPEN 0 0 13408563) 1
COMMENT     (LOGFONT 0 0 0 0 400 0 0 0 0 3 2 1 18
COMMENT     "Georgia") 1 0.555556 0
COMMENT     "{\\i Hinc}II (2331)" "@N (@S)" 5 0 0 0 -10
COMMENT     -1 -1 #1401#)
COMMENT     #1403=(CScratch
COMMENT     (CWidget 3 (1 #90# 3) 1 2 0 0 #929# -1646
COMMENT     100) (LOGPEN 0 0 10053171) 8 1 3.10572 1.9
COMMENT     0.05 1)
COMMENT     #1404=(CLabel
COMMENT     (CWidget 0 (0 0) 1 2 0 0 #910# 27142740 100)
COMMENT     (LOGPEN 0 0 13408563) 1
COMMENT     (LOGFONT 0 0 0 0 400 0 0 0 0 3 2 1 18
COMMENT     "Georgia") 1 0.555556 0
COMMENT     "{\\i Hinc}II (3130)" "@N (@S)" 5 0 0 0 -10
COMMENT     -1 -1 #1403#)
COMMENT     #1405=(CScratch
COMMENT     (CWidget 4 (1 #90# 4) 1 2 0 0 #929# 393227
COMMENT     100) (LOGPEN 0 0 10053171) 8 1 2.94578 1.9
COMMENT     0.05 1)
COMMENT     #1406=(CLabel
COMMENT     (CWidget 0 (0 0) 1 2 0 0 #910# 7258636 100)
COMMENT     (LOGPEN 0 0 13408563) 1
COMMENT     (LOGFONT 0 0 0 0 400 0 0 0 0 3 2 1 18
COMMENT     "Georgia") 1 0.555556 0
COMMENT     "{\\i Hinc}II (3288)" "@N (@S)" 5 0 0 0 -10
COMMENT     -1 -1 #1405#)) (CObjectList))
COMMENT     #1407=(CGroupWidget
COMMENT     (CWidget 4 (10 #101# 0) 0 1 0 0 Nil 1768117093 100)
COMMENT     (CObjectList
COMMENT     #1408=(CScratch
COMMENT     (CWidget 1 (1 #101# 1) 1 2 0 0 #929#
COMMENT     27821888 100) (LOGPEN 0 0 10053171) 8 1
COMMENT     5.74679 1.9 0.05 1)
COMMENT     #1409=(CLabel
COMMENT     (CWidget 0 (0 0) 1 2 0 0 #910# 27333068 100)
COMMENT     (LOGPEN 0 0 13408563) 1
COMMENT     (LOGFONT 0 0 0 0 400 0 0 0 0 3 2 1 18
COMMENT     "Georgia") 1 0.555556 0 "{\\i Nae}I (521)"
COMMENT     "@N (@S)" 5 0 0 0 -10 -1 -1 #1408#)
COMMENT     #1410=(CScratch
COMMENT     (CWidget 2 (1 #101# 2) 1 2 0 0 #929# -879
COMMENT     100) (LOGPEN 0 0 10053171) 8 1 5.67391 1.9
COMMENT     0.05 1)
COMMENT     #1411=(CLabel
COMMENT     (CWidget 0 (0 0) 1 2 0 0 #910# 29899076 100)
COMMENT     (LOGPEN 0 0 13408563) 1
COMMENT     (LOGFONT 0 0 0 0 400 0 0 0 0 3 2 1 18
COMMENT     "Georgia") 1 0.555556 0 "{\\i Nae}I (593)"
COMMENT     "@N (@S)" 5 0 0 0 -10 -1 -1 #1410#)
COMMENT     #1412=(CScratch
COMMENT     (CWidget 3 (1 #101# 3) 1 2 0 0 #929#
COMMENT     29162688 100) (LOGPEN 0 0 10053171) 8 1
COMMENT     3.19277 1.9 0.05 1)
COMMENT     #1413=(CLabel
COMMENT     (CWidget 0 (0 0) 1 2 0 0 #910# 27342800 100)
COMMENT     (LOGPEN 0 0 13408563) 1
COMMENT     (LOGFONT 0 0 0 0 400 0 0 0 0 3 2 1 18
COMMENT     "Georgia") 1 0.555556 0
COMMENT     "{\\i Nae}I (3044)" "@N (@S)" 5 0 0 0 -10
COMMENT     -1 -1 #1412#)
COMMENT     #1414=(CScratch
COMMENT     (CWidget 4 (1 #101# 4) 1 2 0 0 #929# -321
COMMENT     100) (LOGPEN 0 0 10053171) 8 1 2.34346 1.9
COMMENT     0.05 1)
COMMENT     #1415=(CLabel
COMMENT     (CWidget 0 (0 0) 1 2 0 0 #910# 21790548 100)
COMMENT     (LOGPEN 0 0 13408563) 1
COMMENT     (LOGFONT 0 0 0 0 400 0 0 0 0 3 2 1 18
COMMENT     "Georgia") 1 0.555556 0
COMMENT     "{\\i Nae}I (3883)" "@N (@S)" 5 0 0 0 -10
COMMENT     -1 -1 #1414#)) (CObjectList))
COMMENT     #1416=(CGroupWidget
COMMENT     (CWidget 4 (10 #105# 0) 0 1 0 0 Nil 1313558101 100)
COMMENT     (CObjectList
COMMENT     #1417=(CScratch
COMMENT     (CWidget 1 (1 #105# 1) 1 2 0 0 #929# 878
COMMENT     100) (LOGPEN 0 0 10053171) 8 1 5.74882 1.9
COMMENT     0.05 1)
COMMENT     #1418=(CLabel
COMMENT     (CWidget 0 (0 0) 1 2 0 0 #910# 27340932 100)
COMMENT     (LOGPEN 0 0 13408563) 1
COMMENT     (LOGFONT 0 0 0 0 400 0 0 0 0 3 2 1 18
COMMENT     "Georgia") 1 0.555556 0
COMMENT     "{\\i Ngo}MIV (519)" "@N (@S)" 5 0 0 0 -10
COMMENT     -1 -1 #1417#)
COMMENT     #1419=(CScratch
COMMENT     (CWidget 2 (1 #105# 2) 1 2 0 0 #929# -2135
COMMENT     100) (LOGPEN 0 0 10053171) 8 1 5.67593 1.9
COMMENT     0.05 1)
COMMENT     #1420=(CLabel
COMMENT     (CWidget 0 (0 0) 1 2 0 0 #910# 4063800 100)
COMMENT     (LOGPEN 0 0 13408563) 1
COMMENT     (LOGFONT 0 0 0 0 400 0 0 0 0 3 2 1 18
COMMENT     "Georgia") 1 0.555556 0
COMMENT     "{\\i Ngo}MIV (591)" "@N (@S)" 5 0 0 0 -10
COMMENT     -1 -1 #1419#)
COMMENT     #1421=(CScratch
COMMENT     (CWidget 3 (1 #105# 3) 1 2 0 0 #929# -2483
COMMENT     100) (LOGPEN 0 0 10053171) 8 1 3.1948 1.9
COMMENT     0.05 1)
COMMENT     #1422=(CLabel
COMMENT     (CWidget 0 (0 0) 1 2 0 0 #910# 29991668 100)
COMMENT     (LOGPEN 0 0 13408563) 1
COMMENT     (LOGFONT 0 0 0 0 400 0 0 0 0 3 2 1 18
COMMENT     "Georgia") 1 0.555556 0
COMMENT     "{\\i Ngo}MIV (3042)" "@N (@S)" 5 0 0 0 -10
COMMENT     -1 -1 #1421#)
COMMENT     #1423=(CScratch
COMMENT     (CWidget 4 (1 #105# 4) 1 2 0 0 #929# 1130
COMMENT     100) (LOGPEN 0 0 10053171) 8 1 2.34548 1.9
COMMENT     0.05 1)
COMMENT     #1424=(CLabel
COMMENT     (CWidget 0 (0 0) 1 2 0 0 #910# 21714148 100)
COMMENT     (LOGPEN 0 0 13408563) 1
COMMENT     (LOGFONT 0 0 0 0 400 0 0 0 0 3 2 1 18
COMMENT     "Georgia") 1 0.555556 0
COMMENT     "{\\i Ngo}MIV (3881)" "@N (@S)" 5 0 0 0 -10
COMMENT     -1 -1 #1423#)) (CObjectList))
COMMENT     #1425=(CGroupWidget
COMMENT     (CWidget 4 (10 #138# 0) 0 1 0 0 Nil -116 100)
COMMENT     (CObjectList
COMMENT     #1426=(CScratch
COMMENT     (CWidget 1 (1 #138# 1) 1 2 0 0 #929# 2 100)
COMMENT     (LOGPEN 0 0 10053171) 8 1 1.71483 1.9 0.05
COMMENT     1)
COMMENT     #1427=(CLabel
COMMENT     (CWidget 0 (0 0) 1 2 0 0 #910# 268673032
COMMENT     100) (LOGPEN 0 0 13408563) 1
COMMENT     (LOGFONT 0 0 0 0 400 0 0 0 0 3 2 1 18
COMMENT     "Georgia") 1 0.555556 0
COMMENT     "{\\i Sml}I (4504)" "@N (@S)" 5 0 0 0 -10
COMMENT     -1 -1 #1426#)
COMMENT     #1428=(CScratch
COMMENT     (CWidget 2 (1 #138# 2) 1 2 0 0 #929# -2065
COMMENT     100) (LOGPEN 0 0 10053171) 8 1 0.836155
COMMENT     1.9 0.05 1)
COMMENT     #1429=(CLabel
COMMENT     (CWidget 0 (0 0) 1 2 0 0 #910# 4063784 100)
COMMENT     (LOGPEN 0 0 13408563) 1
COMMENT     (LOGFONT 0 0 0 0 400 0 0 0 0 3 2 1 18
COMMENT     "Georgia") 1 0.555556 0
COMMENT     "{\\i Sml}I (5372)" "@N (@S)" 5 0 0 0 -10
COMMENT     -1 -1 #1428#)
COMMENT     #1430=(CScratch
COMMENT     (CWidget 3 (1 #138# 3) 1 2 0 0 #929# -739
COMMENT     100) (LOGPEN 0 0 10053171) 8 1 0.555749
COMMENT     1.9 0.05 1)
COMMENT     #1431=(CLabel
COMMENT     (CWidget 0 (0 0) 1 2 0 0 #910# 30270288 100)
COMMENT     (LOGPEN 0 0 13408563) 1
COMMENT     (LOGFONT 0 0 0 0 400 0 0 0 0 3 2 1 18
COMMENT     "Georgia") 1 0.555556 0
COMMENT     "{\\i Sml}I (5649)" "@N (@S)" 5 0 0 0 -10
COMMENT     -1 -1 #1430#)
COMMENT     #1432=(CScratch
COMMENT     (CWidget 4 (1 #138# 4) 1 2 0 0 #929# -2274
COMMENT     100) (LOGPEN 0 0 10053171) 8 1 0.290528
COMMENT     1.9 0.05 1)
COMMENT     #1433=(CLabel
COMMENT     (CWidget 0 (0 0) 1 2 0 0 #910# 0 100)
COMMENT     (LOGPEN 0 0 13408563) 1
COMMENT     (LOGFONT 0 0 0 0 400 0 0 0 0 3 2 1 18
COMMENT     "Georgia") 1 0.555556 0
COMMENT     "{\\i Sml}I (5911)" "@N (@S)" 5 0 0 0 -10
COMMENT     -1 -1 #1432#)) (CObjectList))
COMMENT     #1434=(CGroupWidget
COMMENT     (CWidget 4 (10 #142# 0) 0 1 0 0 Nil 1768117093 100)
COMMENT     (CObjectList
COMMENT     #1435=(CScratch
COMMENT     (CWidget 1 (1 #142# 1) 1 2 0 0 #929# -1088
COMMENT     100) (LOGPEN 0 0 10053171) 8 1 6.24282 1.9
COMMENT     0.05 1)
COMMENT     #1436=(CLabel
COMMENT     (CWidget 0 (0 0) 1 2 0 0 #910# 29913332 100)
COMMENT     (LOGPEN 0 0 13408563) 1
COMMENT     (LOGFONT 0 0 0 0 400 0 0 0 0 3 2 1 18
COMMENT     "Georgia") 1 0.555556 0 "{\\i Srf}I (31)"
COMMENT     "@N (@S)" 5 0 0 0 -10 -1 -1 #1435#)
COMMENT     #1437=(CScratch
COMMENT     (CWidget 2 (1 #142# 2) 1 2 0 0 #929# -1716
COMMENT     100) (LOGPEN 0 0 10053171) 8 1 6.23168 1.9
COMMENT     0.05 1)
COMMENT     #1438=(CLabel
COMMENT     (CWidget 0 (0 0) 1 2 0 0 #910# -3673 100)
COMMENT     (LOGPEN 0 0 13408563) 1
COMMENT     (LOGFONT 0 0 0 0 400 0 0 0 0 3 2 1 18
COMMENT     "Georgia") 1 0.555556 0 "{\\i Srf}I (42)"
COMMENT     "@N (@S)" 5 0 0 0 -10 -1 -1 #1437#)
COMMENT     #1439=(CScratch
COMMENT     (CWidget 3 (1 #142# 3) 1 2 0 0 #929# 2 100)
COMMENT     (LOGPEN 0 0 10053171) 8 1 2.69371 1.9 0.05
COMMENT     1)
COMMENT     #1440=(CLabel
COMMENT     (CWidget 0 (0 0) 1 2 0 0 #910# 30011904 100)
COMMENT     (LOGPEN 0 0 13408563) 1
COMMENT     (LOGFONT 0 0 0 0 400 0 0 0 0 3 2 1 18
COMMENT     "Georgia") 1 0.555556 0
COMMENT     "{\\i Srf}I (3537)" "@N (@S)" 5 0 0 0 -10
COMMENT     -1 -1 #1439#)
COMMENT     #1441=(CScratch
COMMENT     (CWidget 4 (1 #142# 4) 1 2 0 0 #929# 1 100)
COMMENT     (LOGPEN 0 0 10053171) 8 1 2.68258 1.9 0.05
COMMENT     1)
COMMENT     #1442=(CLabel
COMMENT     (CWidget 0 (0 0) 1 2 0 0 #910# 30648380 100)
COMMENT     (LOGPEN 0 0 13408563) 1
COMMENT     (LOGFONT 0 0 0 0 400 0 0 0 0 3 2 1 18
COMMENT     "Georgia") 1 0.555556 0
COMMENT     "{\\i Srf}I (3548)" "@N (@S)" 5 0 0 0 -10
COMMENT     -1 -1 #1441#)) (CObjectList))
COMMENT     #1443=(CGroupWidget
COMMENT     (CWidget 5 (10 #18# 0) 0 1 0 0 Nil -3530 100)
COMMENT     (CObjectList
COMMENT     #1444=(CScratch
COMMENT     (CWidget 1 (1 #18# 1) 1 2 0 0 #929# -1228
COMMENT     100) (LOGPEN 0 0 10053171) 8 1 6.24484 1.9
COMMENT     0.05 1)
COMMENT     #1445=(CLabel
COMMENT     (CWidget 0 (0 0) 1 2 0 0 #910# 0 100)
COMMENT     (LOGPEN 0 0 13408563) 1
COMMENT     (LOGFONT 0 0 0 0 400 0 0 0 0 3 2 1 18
COMMENT     "Georgia") 1 0.555556 0 "{\\i Ava}I (29)"
COMMENT     "@N (@S)" 5 0 0 0 -10 -1 -1 #1444#)
COMMENT     #1446=(CScratch
COMMENT     (CWidget 2 (1 #18# 2) 1 2 0 0 #929# -2135
COMMENT     100) (LOGPEN 0 0 10053171) 8 1 6.23371 1.9
COMMENT     0.05 1)
COMMENT     #1447=(CLabel
COMMENT     (CWidget 0 (0 0) 1 2 0 0 #910# 4063960 100)
COMMENT     (LOGPEN 0 0 13408563) 1
COMMENT     (LOGFONT 0 0 0 0 400 0 0 0 0 3 2 1 18
COMMENT     "Georgia") 1 0.555556 0 "{\\i Ava}I (40)"
COMMENT     "@N (@S)" 5 0 0 0 -10 -1 -1 #1446#)
COMMENT     #1448=(CScratch
COMMENT     (CWidget 3 (1 #18# 3) 1 2 0 0 #929# -3599
COMMENT     100) (LOGPEN 0 0 10053171) 8 1 3.09661 1.9
COMMENT     0.05 1)
COMMENT     #1449=(CLabel
COMMENT     (CWidget 0 (0 0) 1 2 0 0 #910# 2228260 100)
COMMENT     (LOGPEN 0 0 13408563) 1
COMMENT     (LOGFONT 0 0 0 0 400 0 0 0 0 3 2 1 18
COMMENT     "Georgia") 1 0.555556 0
COMMENT     "{\\i Ava}I (3139)" "@N (@S)" 5 0 0 0 -10
COMMENT     -1 -1 #1448#)
COMMENT     #1450=(CScratch
COMMENT     (CWidget 4 (1 #18# 4) 1 2 0 0 #929# 592 100)
COMMENT     (LOGPEN 0 0 10053171) 8 1 2.69574 1.9 0.05
COMMENT     1)
COMMENT     #1451=(CLabel
COMMENT     (CWidget 0 (0 0) 1 2 0 0 #910# 393227 100)
COMMENT     (LOGPEN 0 0 13408563) 1
COMMENT     (LOGFONT 0 0 0 0 400 0 0 0 0 3 2 1 18
COMMENT     "Georgia") 1 0.555556 0
COMMENT     "{\\i Ava}I (3535)" "@N (@S)" 5 0 0 0 -10
COMMENT     -1 -1 #1450#)
COMMENT     #1452=(CScratch
COMMENT     (CWidget 5 (1 #18# 5) 1 2 0 0 #929#
COMMENT     28049660 100) (LOGPEN 0 0 10053171) 8 1
COMMENT     2.6846 1.9 0.05 1)
COMMENT     #1453=(CLabel
COMMENT     (CWidget 0 (0 0) 1 2 0 0 #910# 2082617548
COMMENT     100) (LOGPEN 0 0 13408563) 1
COMMENT     (LOGFONT 0 0 0 0 400 0 0 0 0 3 2 1 18
COMMENT     "Georgia") 1 0.555556 0
COMMENT     "{\\i Ava}I (3546)" "@N (@S)" 5 0 0 0 -10
COMMENT     -1 -1 #1452#)) (CObjectList))
COMMENT     #1454=(CGroupWidget
COMMENT     (CWidget 5 (10 #31# 0) 0 1 0 0 Nil -391 100)
COMMENT     (CObjectList
COMMENT     #1455=(CScratch
COMMENT     (CWidget 1 (1 #31# 1) 1 2 0 0 #929# 4063704
COMMENT     100) (LOGPEN 0 0 10053171) 8 1 6.24282 1.9
COMMENT     0.05 1)
COMMENT     #1456=(CLabel
COMMENT     (CWidget 0 (0 0) 1 2 0 0 #910# 0 100)
COMMENT     (LOGPEN 0 0 13408563) 1
COMMENT     (LOGFONT 0 0 0 0 400 0 0 0 0 3 2 1 18
COMMENT     "Georgia") 1 0.555556 0 "{\\i Bgl}I (31)"
COMMENT     "@N (@S)" 5 0 0 0 -10 -1 -1 #1455#)
COMMENT     #1457=(CScratch
COMMENT     (CWidget 2 (1 #31# 2) 1 2 0 0 #929# 2 100)
COMMENT     (LOGPEN 0 0 10053171) 8 1 3.79813 1.9 0.05
COMMENT     1)
COMMENT     #1458=(CLabel
COMMENT     (CWidget 0 (0 0) 1 2 0 0 #910# 7602178 100)
COMMENT     (LOGPEN 0 0 13408563) 1
COMMENT     (LOGFONT 0 0 0 0 400 0 0 0 0 3 2 1 18
COMMENT     "Georgia") 1 0.555556 0
COMMENT     "{\\i Bgl}I (2446)" "@N (@S)" 5 0 0 0 -10
COMMENT     -1 -1 #1457#)
COMMENT     #1459=(CScratch
COMMENT     (CWidget 3 (1 #31# 3) 1 2 0 0 #929# 4063688
COMMENT     100) (LOGPEN 0 0 10053171) 8 1 2.67954 1.9
COMMENT     0.05 1)
COMMENT     #1460=(CLabel
COMMENT     (CWidget 0 (0 0) 1 2 0 0 #910# 0 100)
COMMENT     (LOGPEN 0 0 13408563) 1
COMMENT     (LOGFONT 0 0 0 0 400 0 0 0 0 3 2 1 18
COMMENT     "Georgia") 1 0.555556 0
COMMENT     "{\\i Bgl}I (3551)" "@N (@S)" 5 0 0 0 -10
COMMENT     -1 -1 #1459#)
COMMENT     #1461=(CScratch
COMMENT     (CWidget 4 (1 #31# 4) 1 2 0 0 #929#
COMMENT     45216608 100) (LOGPEN 0 0 10053171) 8 1
COMMENT     2.48417 1.9 0.05 1)
COMMENT     #1462=(CLabel
COMMENT     (CWidget 0 (0 0) 1 2 0 0 #910# 0 100)
COMMENT     (LOGPEN 0 0 13408563) 1
COMMENT     (LOGFONT 0 0 0 0 400 0 0 0 0 3 2 1 18
COMMENT     "Georgia") 1 0.555556 0
COMMENT     "{\\i Bgl}I (3744)" "@N (@S)" 5 0 0 0 -10
COMMENT     -1 -1 #1461#)
COMMENT     #1463=(CScratch
COMMENT     (CWidget 5 (1 #31# 5) 1 2 0 0 #929# 0 100)
COMMENT     (LOGPEN 0 0 10053171) 8 1 1.20159 1.9 0.05
COMMENT     1)
COMMENT     #1464=(CLabel
COMMENT     (CWidget 0 (0 0) 1 2 0 0 #910# 0 100)
COMMENT     (LOGPEN 0 0 13408563) 1
COMMENT     (LOGFONT 0 0 0 0 400 0 0 0 0 3 2 1 18
COMMENT     "Georgia") 1 0.555556 0
COMMENT     "{\\i Bgl}I (5011)" "@N (@S)" 5 0 0 0 -10
COMMENT     -1 -1 #1463#)) (CObjectList))
COMMENT     #1465=(CGroupWidget
COMMENT     (CWidget 5 (10 #70# 0) 0 1 0 0 Nil 0 100)
COMMENT     (CObjectList
COMMENT     #1466=(CScratch
COMMENT     (CWidget 1 (1 #70# 1) 1 2 0 0 #929# -2135
COMMENT     100) (LOGPEN 0 0 10053171) 8 1 5.88244 1.9
COMMENT     0.05 1)
COMMENT     #1467=(CLabel
COMMENT     (CWidget 0 (0 0) 1 2 0 0 #910# 29228796 100)
COMMENT     (LOGPEN 0 0 13408563) 1
COMMENT     (LOGFONT 0 0 0 0 400 0 0 0 0 3 2 1 18
COMMENT     "Georgia") 1 0.555556 0 "{\\i Btg}I (387)"
COMMENT     "@N (@S)" 5 0 0 0 -10 -1 -1 #1466#)
COMMENT     #1468=(CScratch
COMMENT     (CWidget 2 (1 #70# 2) 1 2 0 0 #929# -1925
COMMENT     100) (LOGPEN 0 0 10053171) 8 1 5.57369 1.9
COMMENT     0.05 1)
COMMENT     #1469=(CLabel
COMMENT     (CWidget 0 (0 0) 1 2 0 0 #910# 2 100)
COMMENT     (LOGPEN 0 0 13408563) 1
COMMENT     (LOGFONT 0 0 0 0 400 0 0 0 0 3 2 1 18
COMMENT     "Georgia") 1 0.555556 0 "{\\i Btg}I (692)"
COMMENT     "@N (@S)" 5 0 0 0 -10 -1 -1 #1468#)
COMMENT     #1470=(CScratch
COMMENT     (CWidget 3 (1 #70# 3) 1 2 0 0 #929# -1437
COMMENT     100) (LOGPEN 0 0 10053171) 8 1 3.40536 1.9
COMMENT     0.05 1)
COMMENT     #1471=(CLabel
COMMENT     (CWidget 0 (0 0) 1 2 0 0 #910# 28033332 100)
COMMENT     (LOGPEN 0 0 13408563) 1
COMMENT     (LOGFONT 0 0 0 0 400 0 0 0 0 3 2 1 18
COMMENT     "Georgia") 1 0.555556 0
COMMENT     "{\\i Btg}I (2834)" "@N (@S)" 5 0 0 0 -10
COMMENT     -1 -1 #1470#)
COMMENT     #1472=(CScratch
COMMENT     (CWidget 4 (1 #70# 4) 1 2 0 0 #929# 0 100)
COMMENT     (LOGPEN 0 0 10053171) 8 1 3.33247 1.9 0.05
COMMENT     1)
COMMENT     #1473=(CLabel
COMMENT     (CWidget 0 (0 0) 1 2 0 0 #910# 0 100)
COMMENT     (LOGPEN 0 0 13408563) 1
COMMENT     (LOGFONT 0 0 0 0 400 0 0 0 0 3 2 1 18
COMMENT     "Georgia") 1 0.555556 0
COMMENT     "{\\i Btg}I (2906)" "@N (@S)" 5 0 0 0 -10
COMMENT     -1 -1 #1472#)
COMMENT     #1474=(CScratch
COMMENT     (CWidget 5 (1 #70# 5) 1 2 0 0 #929#
COMMENT     27567388 100) (LOGPEN 0 0 10053171) 8 1
COMMENT     3.20695 1.9 0.05 1)
COMMENT     #1475=(CLabel
COMMENT     (CWidget 0 (0 0) 1 2 0 0 #910# 4063888 100)
COMMENT     (LOGPEN 0 0 13408563) 1
COMMENT     (LOGFONT 0 0 0 0 400 0 0 0 0 3 2 1 18
COMMENT     "Georgia") 1 0.555556 0
COMMENT     "{\\i Btg}I (3030)" "@N (@S)" 5 0 0 0 -10
COMMENT     -1 -1 #1474#)) (CObjectList))
COMMENT     #1476=(CGroupWidget
COMMENT     (CWidget 5 (10 #88# 0) 0 1 0 0 Nil -2069 100)
COMMENT     (CObjectList
COMMENT     #1477=(CScratch
COMMENT     (CWidget 1 (1 #88# 1) 1 2 0 0 #929# -1437
COMMENT     100) (LOGPEN 0 0 10053171) 8 1 5.95431 1.9
COMMENT     0.05 1)
COMMENT     #1478=(CLabel
COMMENT     (CWidget 0 (0 0) 1 2 0 0 #910# 28866636 100)
COMMENT     (LOGPEN 0 0 13408563) 1
COMMENT     (LOGFONT 0 0 0 0 400 0 0 0 0 3 2 1 18
COMMENT     "Georgia") 1 0.555556 0 "{\\i Fsp}I (316)"
COMMENT     "@N (@S)" 5 0 0 0 -10 -1 -1 #1477#)
COMMENT     #1479=(CScratch
COMMENT     (CWidget 2 (1 #88# 2) 1 2 0 0 #929# -879
COMMENT     100) (LOGPEN 0 0 10053171) 8 1 5.90167 1.9
COMMENT     0.05 1)
COMMENT     #1480=(CLabel
COMMENT     (CWidget 0 (0 0) 1 2 0 0 #910# 0 100)
COMMENT     (LOGPEN 0 0 13408563) 1
COMMENT     (LOGFONT 0 0 0 0 400 0 0 0 0 3 2 1 18
COMMENT     "Georgia") 1 0.555556 0 "{\\i Fsp}I (368)"
COMMENT     "@N (@S)" 5 0 0 0 -10 -1 -1 #1479#)
COMMENT     #1481=(CScratch
COMMENT     (CWidget 3 (1 #88# 3) 1 2 0 0 #929# 0 100)
COMMENT     (LOGPEN 0 0 10053171) 8 1 5.04021 1.9 0.05
COMMENT     1)
COMMENT     #1482=(CLabel
COMMENT     (CWidget 0 (0 0) 1 2 0 0 #910# 2081693732
COMMENT     100) (LOGPEN 0 0 13408563) 1
COMMENT     (LOGFONT 0 0 0 0 400 0 0 0 0 3 2 1 18
COMMENT     "Georgia") 1 0.555556 0
COMMENT     "{\\i Fsp}I (1219)" "@N (@S)" 5 0 0 0 -10
COMMENT     -1 -1 #1481#)
COMMENT     #1483=(CScratch
COMMENT     (CWidget 4 (1 #88# 4) 1 2 0 0 #929# 4063688
COMMENT     100) (LOGPEN 0 0 10053171) 8 1 2.49429 1.9
COMMENT     0.05 1)
COMMENT     #1484=(CLabel
COMMENT     (CWidget 0 (0 0) 1 2 0 0 #910# 27697724 100)
COMMENT     (LOGPEN 0 0 13408563) 1
COMMENT     (LOGFONT 0 0 0 0 400 0 0 0 0 3 2 1 18
COMMENT     "Georgia") 1 0.555556 0
COMMENT     "{\\i Fsp}I (3734)" "@N (@S)" 5 0 0 0 -10
COMMENT     -1 -1 #1483#)
COMMENT     #1485=(CScratch
COMMENT     (CWidget 5 (1 #88# 5) 1 2 0 0 #929# -1507
COMMENT     100) (LOGPEN 0 0 10053171) 8 1 1.30788 1.9
COMMENT     0.05 1)
COMMENT     #1486=(CLabel
COMMENT     (CWidget 0 (0 0) 1 2 0 0 #910# 2 100)
COMMENT     (LOGPEN 0 0 13408563) 1
COMMENT     (LOGFONT 0 0 0 0 400 0 0 0 0 3 2 1 18
COMMENT     "Georgia") 1 0.555556 0
COMMENT     "{\\i Fsp}I (4906)" "@N (@S)" 5 0 0 0 -10
COMMENT     -1 -1 #1485#)) (CObjectList))
COMMENT     #1487=(CGroupWidget
COMMENT     (CWidget 5 (10 #137# 0) 0 1 0 0 Nil -1720 100)
COMMENT     (CObjectList
COMMENT     #1488=(CScratch
COMMENT     (CWidget 1 (1 #137# 1) 1 2 0 0 #929#
COMMENT     268673032 100) (LOGPEN 0 0 10053171) 8 1
COMMENT     6.24282 1.9 0.05 1)
COMMENT     #1489=(CLabel
COMMENT     (CWidget 0 (0 0) 1 2 0 0 #910# 27589336 100)
COMMENT     (LOGPEN 0 0 13408563) 1
COMMENT     (LOGFONT 0 0 0 0 400 0 0 0 0 3 2 1 18
COMMENT     "Georgia") 1 0.555556 0 "{\\i Sma}I (31)"
COMMENT     "@N (@S)" 5 0 0 0 -10 -1 -1 #1488#)
COMMENT     #1490=(CScratch
COMMENT     (CWidget 2 (1 #137# 2) 1 2 0 0 #929#
COMMENT     4063648 100) (LOGPEN 0 0 10053171) 8 1
COMMENT     6.23168 1.9 0.05 1)
COMMENT     #1491=(CLabel
COMMENT     (CWidget 0 (0 0) 1 2 0 0 #910# 21281804 100)
COMMENT     (LOGPEN 0 0 13408563) 1
COMMENT     (LOGFONT 0 0 0 0 400 0 0 0 0 3 2 1 18
COMMENT     "Georgia") 1 0.555556 0 "{\\i Sma}I (42)"
COMMENT     "@N (@S)" 5 0 0 0 -10 -1 -1 #1490#)
COMMENT     #1492=(CScratch
COMMENT     (CWidget 3 (1 #137# 3) 1 2 0 0 #929#
COMMENT     4063688 100) (LOGPEN 0 0 10053171) 8 1
COMMENT     3.09458 1.9 0.05 1)
COMMENT     #1493=(CLabel
COMMENT     (CWidget 0 (0 0) 1 2 0 0 #910# 0 100)
COMMENT     (LOGPEN 0 0 13408563) 1
COMMENT     (LOGFONT 0 0 0 0 400 0 0 0 0 3 2 1 18
COMMENT     "Georgia") 1 0.555556 0
COMMENT     "{\\i Sma}I (3141)" "@N (@S)" 5 0 0 0 -10
COMMENT     -1 -1 #1492#)
COMMENT     #1494=(CScratch
COMMENT     (CWidget 4 (1 #137# 4) 1 2 0 0 #929# -116
COMMENT     100) (LOGPEN 0 0 10053171) 8 1 2.69371 1.9
COMMENT     0.05 1)
COMMENT     #1495=(CLabel
COMMENT     (CWidget 0 (0 0) 1 2 0 0 #910# 0 100)
COMMENT     (LOGPEN 0 0 13408563) 1
COMMENT     (LOGFONT 0 0 0 0 400 0 0 0 0 3 2 1 18
COMMENT     "Georgia") 1 0.555556 0
COMMENT     "{\\i Sma}I (3537)" "@N (@S)" 5 0 0 0 -10
COMMENT     -1 -1 #1494#)
COMMENT     #1496=(CScratch
COMMENT     (CWidget 5 (1 #137# 5) 1 2 0 0 #929# -321
COMMENT     100) (LOGPEN 0 0 10053171) 8 1 2.68258 1.9
COMMENT     0.05 1)
COMMENT     #1497=(CLabel
COMMENT     (CWidget 0 (0 0) 1 2 0 0 #910# 2082617548
COMMENT     100) (LOGPEN 0 0 13408563) 1
COMMENT     (LOGFONT 0 0 0 0 400 0 0 0 0 3 2 1 18
COMMENT     "Georgia") 1 0.555556 0
COMMENT     "{\\i Sma}I (3548)" "@N (@S)" 5 0 0 0 -10
COMMENT     -1 -1 #1496#)) (CObjectList))
COMMENT     #1498=(CGroupWidget
COMMENT     (CWidget 5 (10 #151# 0) 0 1 0 0 Nil -1018 100)
COMMENT     (CObjectList
COMMENT     #1499=(CScratch
COMMENT     (CWidget 1 (1 #151# 1) 1 2 0 0 #929#
COMMENT     29164200 100) (LOGPEN 0 0 10053171) 8 1
COMMENT     6.24484 1.9 0.05 1)
COMMENT     #1500=(CLabel
COMMENT     (CWidget 0 (0 0) 1 2 0 0 #910# 28090136 100)
COMMENT     (LOGPEN 0 0 13408563) 1
COMMENT     (LOGFONT 0 0 0 0 400 0 0 0 0 3 2 1 18
COMMENT     "Georgia") 1 0.555556 0 "{\\i Xma}I (29)"
COMMENT     "@N (@S)" 5 0 0 0 -10 -1 -1 #1499#)
COMMENT     #1501=(CScratch
COMMENT     (CWidget 2 (1 #151# 2) 1 2 0 0 #929# 1125
COMMENT     100) (LOGPEN 0 0 10053171) 8 1 6.23371 1.9
COMMENT     0.05 1)
COMMENT     #1502=(CLabel
COMMENT     (CWidget 0 (0 0) 1 2 0 0 #910# 393221 100)
COMMENT     (LOGPEN 0 0 13408563) 1
COMMENT     (LOGFONT 0 0 0 0 400 0 0 0 0 3 2 1 18
COMMENT     "Georgia") 1 0.555556 0 "{\\i Xma}I (40)"
COMMENT     "@N (@S)" 5 0 0 0 -10 -1 -1 #1501#)
COMMENT     #1503=(CScratch
COMMENT     (CWidget 3 (1 #151# 3) 1 2 0 0 #929# -1995
COMMENT     100) (LOGPEN 0 0 10053171) 8 1 3.09661 1.9
COMMENT     0.05 1)
COMMENT     #1504=(CLabel
COMMENT     (CWidget 0 (0 0) 1 2 0 0 #910# 21929400 100)
COMMENT     (LOGPEN 0 0 13408563) 1
COMMENT     (LOGFONT 0 0 0 0 400 0 0 0 0 3 2 1 18
COMMENT     "Georgia") 1 0.555556 0
COMMENT     "{\\i Xma}I (3139)" "@N (@S)" 5 0 0 0 -10
COMMENT     -1 -1 #1503#)
COMMENT     #1505=(CScratch
COMMENT     (CWidget 4 (1 #151# 4) 1 2 0 0 #929# -181
COMMENT     100) (LOGPEN 0 0 10053171) 8 1 2.69574 1.9
COMMENT     0.05 1)
COMMENT     #1506=(CLabel
COMMENT     (CWidget 0 (0 0) 1 2 0 0 #910# 4063688 100)
COMMENT     (LOGPEN 0 0 13408563) 1
COMMENT     (LOGFONT 0 0 0 0 400 0 0 0 0 3 2 1 18
COMMENT     "Georgia") 1 0.555556 0
COMMENT     "{\\i Xma}I (3535)" "@N (@S)" 5 0 0 0 -10
COMMENT     -1 -1 #1505#)
COMMENT     #1507=(CScratch
COMMENT     (CWidget 5 (1 #151# 5) 1 2 0 0 #929# 0 100)
COMMENT     (LOGPEN 0 0 10053171) 8 1 2.6846 1.9 0.05 1)
COMMENT     #1508=(CLabel
COMMENT     (CWidget 0 (0 0) 1 2 0 0 #910# -2976 100)
COMMENT     (LOGPEN 0 0 13408563) 1
COMMENT     (LOGFONT 0 0 0 0 400 0 0 0 0 3 2 1 18
COMMENT     "Georgia") 1 0.555556 0
COMMENT     "{\\i Xma}I (3546)" "@N (@S)" 5 0 0 0 -10
COMMENT     -1 -1 #1507#)) (CObjectList))
COMMENT     #1509=(CGroupWidget
COMMENT     (CWidget 6 (10 #41# 0) 0 1 0 0 Nil -2976 100)
COMMENT     (CObjectList
COMMENT     #1510=(CScratch
COMMENT     (CWidget 1 (1 #41# 1) 1 2 0 0 #929# -1018
COMMENT     100) (LOGPEN 0 0 10053171) 8 1 6.22864 1.9
COMMENT     0.05 1)
COMMENT     #1511=(CLabel
COMMENT     (CWidget 0 (0 0) 1 2 0 0 #910# 12 100)
COMMENT     (LOGPEN 0 0 13408563) 1
COMMENT     (LOGFONT 0 0 0 0 400 0 0 0 0 3 2 1 18
COMMENT     "Georgia") 1 0.555556 0 "{\\i Bsa}HI (45)"
COMMENT     "@N (@S)" 5 0 0 0 -10 -1 -1 #1510#)
COMMENT     #1512=(CScratch
COMMENT     (CWidget 2 (1 #41# 2) 1 2 0 0 #929# -949
COMMENT     100) (LOGPEN 0 0 10053171) 8 1 5.81259 1.9
COMMENT     0.05 1)
COMMENT     #1513=(CLabel
COMMENT     (CWidget 0 (0 0) 1 2 0 0 #910# -2204 100)
COMMENT     (LOGPEN 0 0 13408563) 1
COMMENT     (LOGFONT 0 0 0 0 400 0 0 0 0 3 2 1 18
COMMENT     "Georgia") 1 0.555556 0
COMMENT     "{\\i Bsa}HI (456)" "@N (@S)" 5 0 0 0 -10
COMMENT     -1 -1 #1512#)
COMMENT     #1514=(CScratch
COMMENT     (CWidget 3 (1 #41# 3) 1 2 0 0 #929# 0 100)
COMMENT     (LOGPEN 0 0 10053171) 8 1 5.67796 1.9 0.05
COMMENT     1)
COMMENT     #1515=(CLabel
COMMENT     (CWidget 0 (0 0) 1 2 0 0 #910# 4063952 100)
COMMENT     (LOGPEN 0 0 13408563) 1
COMMENT     (LOGFONT 0 0 0 0 400 0 0 0 0 3 2 1 18
COMMENT     "Georgia") 1 0.555556 0
COMMENT     "{\\i Bsa}HI (589)" "@N (@S)" 5 0 0 0 -10
COMMENT     -1 -1 #1514#)
COMMENT     #1516=(CScratch
COMMENT     (CWidget 4 (1 #41# 4) 1 2 0 0 #929# 4063688
COMMENT     100) (LOGPEN 0 0 10053171) 8 1 3.25756 1.9
COMMENT     0.05 1)
COMMENT     #1517=(CLabel
COMMENT     (CWidget 0 (0 0) 1 2 0 0 #910# 7 100)
COMMENT     (LOGPEN 0 0 13408563) 1
COMMENT     (LOGFONT 0 0 0 0 400 0 0 0 0 3 2 1 18
COMMENT     "Georgia") 1 0.555556 0
COMMENT     "{\\i Bsa}HI (2980)" "@N (@S)" 5 0 0 0 -10
COMMENT     -1 -1 #1516#)
COMMENT     #1518=(CScratch
COMMENT     (CWidget 5 (1 #41# 5) 1 2 0 0 #929# 4063688
COMMENT     100) (LOGPEN 0 0 10053171) 8 1 2.69878 1.9
COMMENT     0.05 1)
COMMENT     #1519=(CLabel
COMMENT     (CWidget 0 (0 0) 1 2 0 0 #910# 0 100)
COMMENT     (LOGPEN 0 0 13408563) 1
COMMENT     (LOGFONT 0 0 0 0 400 0 0 0 0 3 2 1 18
COMMENT     "Georgia") 1 0.555556 0
COMMENT     "{\\i Bsa}HI (3532)" "@N (@S)" 5 0 0 0 -10
COMMENT     -1 -1 #1518#)
COMMENT     #1520=(CScratch
COMMENT     (CWidget 6 (1 #41# 6) 1 2 0 0 #929# 2 100)
COMMENT     (LOGPEN 0 0 10053171) 8 1 1.62878 1.9 0.05
COMMENT     1)
COMMENT     #1521=(CLabel
COMMENT     (CWidget 0 (0 0) 1 2 0 0 #910# -3813 100)
COMMENT     (LOGPEN 0 0 13408563) 1
COMMENT     (LOGFONT 0 0 0 0 400 0 0 0 0 3 2 1 18
COMMENT     "Georgia") 1 0.555556 0
COMMENT     "{\\i Bsa}HI (4589)" "@N (@S)" 5 0 0 0 -10
COMMENT     -1 -1 #1520#)) (CObjectList))
COMMENT     #1522=(CGroupWidget
COMMENT     (CWidget 6 (10 #48# 0) 0 1 0 0 Nil 1208 100)
COMMENT     (CObjectList
COMMENT     #1523=(CScratch
COMMENT     (CWidget 1 (1 #48# 1) 1 2 0 0 #929#
COMMENT     29987264 100) (LOGPEN 0 0 10053171) 8 1
COMMENT     4.57557 1.9 0.05 1)
COMMENT     #1524=(CLabel
COMMENT     (CWidget 0 (0 0) 1 2 0 0 #910# 1114208 100)
COMMENT     (LOGPEN 0 0 13408563) 1
COMMENT     (LOGFONT 0 0 0 0 400 0 0 0 0 3 2 1 18
COMMENT     "Georgia") 1 0.555556 0
COMMENT     "{\\i Bsi}HKAI (1678)" "@N (@S)" 5 0 0 0
COMMENT     -10 -1 -1 #1523#)
COMMENT     #1525=(CScratch
COMMENT     (CWidget 2 (1 #48# 2) 1 2 0 0 #929#
COMMENT     29280888 100) (LOGPEN 0 0 10053171) 8 1
COMMENT     3.78193 1.9 0.05 1)
COMMENT     #1526=(CLabel
COMMENT     (CWidget 0 (0 0) 1 2 0 0 #910# 27201808 100)
COMMENT     (LOGPEN 0 0 13408563) 1
COMMENT     (LOGFONT 0 0 0 0 400 0 0 0 0 3 2 1 18
COMMENT     "Georgia") 1 0.555556 0
COMMENT     "{\\i Bsi}HKAI (2462)" "@N (@S)" 5 0 0 0
COMMENT     -10 -1 -1 #1525#)
COMMENT     #1527=(CScratch
COMMENT     (CWidget 3 (1 #48# 3) 1 2 0 0 #929# 4063688
COMMENT     100) (LOGPEN 0 0 10053171) 8 1 3.49748 1.9
COMMENT     0.05 1)
COMMENT     #1528=(CLabel
COMMENT     (CWidget 0 (0 0) 1 2 0 0 #910# 45300436 100)
COMMENT     (LOGPEN 0 0 13408563) 1
COMMENT     (LOGFONT 0 0 0 0 400 0 0 0 0 3 2 1 18
COMMENT     "Georgia") 1 0.555556 0
COMMENT     "{\\i Bsi}HKAI (2743)" "@N (@S)" 5 0 0 0
COMMENT     -10 -1 -1 #1527#)
COMMENT     #1529=(CScratch
COMMENT     (CWidget 4 (1 #48# 4) 1 2 0 0 #929# 4063688
COMMENT     100) (LOGPEN 0 0 10053171) 8 1 1.75835 1.9
COMMENT     0.05 1)
COMMENT     #1530=(CLabel
COMMENT     (CWidget 0 (0 0) 1 2 0 0 #910# 0 100)
COMMENT     (LOGPEN 0 0 13408563) 1
COMMENT     (LOGFONT 0 0 0 0 400 0 0 0 0 3 2 1 18
COMMENT     "Georgia") 1 0.555556 0
COMMENT     "{\\i Bsi}HKAI (4461)" "@N (@S)" 5 0 0 0
COMMENT     -10 -1 -1 #1529#)
COMMENT     #1531=(CScratch
COMMENT     (CWidget 5 (1 #48# 5) 1 2 0 0 #929# 0 100)
COMMENT     (LOGPEN 0 0 10053171) 8 1 1.67231 1.9 0.05
COMMENT     1)
COMMENT     #1532=(CLabel
COMMENT     (CWidget 0 (0 0) 1 2 0 0 #910# 0 100)
COMMENT     (LOGPEN 0 0 13408563) 1
COMMENT     (LOGFONT 0 0 0 0 400 0 0 0 0 3 2 1 18
COMMENT     "Georgia") 1 0.555556 0
COMMENT     "{\\i Bsi}HKAI (4546)" "@N (@S)" 5 0 0 0
COMMENT     -10 -1 -1 #1531#)
COMMENT     #1533=(CScratch
COMMENT     (CWidget 6 (1 #48# 6) 1 2 0 0 #929#
COMMENT     28090452 100) (LOGPEN 0 0 10053171) 8 1
COMMENT     0.497036 1.9 0.05 1)
COMMENT     #1534=(CLabel
COMMENT     (CWidget 0 (0 0) 1 2 0 0 #910# 30406276 100)
COMMENT     (LOGPEN 0 0 13408563) 1
COMMENT     (LOGFONT 0 0 0 0 400 0 0 0 0 3 2 1 18
COMMENT     "Georgia") 1 0.555556 0
COMMENT     "{\\i Bsi}HKAI (5707)" "@N (@S)" 5 0 0 0
COMMENT     -10 -1 -1 #1533#)) (CObjectList))
COMMENT     #1535=(CGroupWidget
COMMENT     (CWidget 6 (10 #81# 0) 0 1 0 0 Nil -2766 100)
COMMENT     (CObjectList
COMMENT     #1536=(CScratch
COMMENT     (CWidget 1 (1 #81# 1) 1 2 0 0 #929# -3041
COMMENT     100) (LOGPEN 0 0 10053171) 8 1 5.06653 1.9
COMMENT     0.05 1)
COMMENT     #1537=(CLabel
COMMENT     (CWidget 0 (0 0) 1 2 0 0 #910# 4063648 100)
COMMENT     (LOGPEN 0 0 13408563) 1
COMMENT     (LOGFONT 0 0 0 0 400 0 0 0 0 3 2 1 18
COMMENT     "Georgia") 1 0.555556 0
COMMENT     "{\\i Ear}I (1193)" "@N (@S)" 5 0 0 0 -10
COMMENT     -1 -1 #1536#)
COMMENT     #1538=(CScratch
COMMENT     (CWidget 2 (1 #81# 2) 1 2 0 0 #929# -1158
COMMENT     100) (LOGPEN 0 0 10053171) 8 1 3.89733 1.9
COMMENT     0.05 1)
COMMENT     #1539=(CLabel
COMMENT     (CWidget 0 (0 0) 1 2 0 0 #910# -1995 100)
COMMENT     (LOGPEN 0 0 13408563) 1
COMMENT     (LOGFONT 0 0 0 0 400 0 0 0 0 3 2 1 18
COMMENT     "Georgia") 1 0.555556 0
COMMENT     "{\\i Ear}I (2348)" "@N (@S)" 5 0 0 0 -10
COMMENT     -1 -1 #1538#)
COMMENT     #1540=(CScratch
COMMENT     (CWidget 3 (1 #81# 3) 1 2 0 0 #929# 4063688
COMMENT     100) (LOGPEN 0 0 10053171) 8 1 3.17455 1.9
COMMENT     0.05 1)
COMMENT     #1541=(CLabel
COMMENT     (CWidget 0 (0 0) 1 2 0 0 #910# 543775867
COMMENT     100) (LOGPEN 0 0 13408563) 1
COMMENT     (LOGFONT 0 0 0 0 400 0 0 0 0 3 2 1 18
COMMENT     "Georgia") 1 0.555556 0
COMMENT     "{\\i Ear}I (3062)" "@N (@S)" 5 0 0 0 -10
COMMENT     -1 -1 #1540#)
COMMENT     #1542=(CScratch
COMMENT     (CWidget 4 (1 #81# 4) 1 2 0 0 #929# 4063688
COMMENT     100) (LOGPEN 0 0 10053171) 8 1 2.5358 1.9
COMMENT     0.05 1)
COMMENT     #1543=(CLabel
COMMENT     (CWidget 0 (0 0) 1 2 0 0 #910# 2082617548
COMMENT     100) (LOGPEN 0 0 13408563) 1
COMMENT     (LOGFONT 0 0 0 0 400 0 0 0 0 3 2 1 18
COMMENT     "Georgia") 1 0.555556 0
COMMENT     "{\\i Ear}I (3693)" "@N (@S)" 5 0 0 0 -10
COMMENT     -1 -1 #1542#)
COMMENT     #1544=(CScratch
COMMENT     (CWidget 5 (1 #81# 5) 1 2 0 0 #929# 4063688
COMMENT     100) (LOGPEN 0 0 10053171) 8 1 1.89096 1.9
COMMENT     0.05 1)
COMMENT     #1545=(CLabel
COMMENT     (CWidget 0 (0 0) 1 2 0 0 #910# 2082617548
COMMENT     100) (LOGPEN 0 0 13408563) 1
COMMENT     (LOGFONT 0 0 0 0 400 0 0 0 0 3 2 1 18
COMMENT     "Georgia") 1 0.555556 0
COMMENT     "{\\i Ear}I (4330)" "@N (@S)" 5 0 0 0 -10
COMMENT     -1 -1 #1544#)
COMMENT     #1546=(CScratch
COMMENT     (CWidget 6 (1 #81# 6) 1 2 0 0 #929# -391
COMMENT     100) (LOGPEN 0 0 10053171) 8 1 0.0647868
COMMENT     1.9 0.05 1)
COMMENT     #1547=(CLabel
COMMENT     (CWidget 0 (0 0) 1 2 0 0 #910# 21264828 100)
COMMENT     (LOGPEN 0 0 13408563) 1
COMMENT     (LOGFONT 0 0 0 0 400 0 0 0 0 3 2 1 18
COMMENT     "Georgia") 1 0.555556 0
COMMENT     "{\\i Ear}I (6134)" "@N (@S)" 5 0 0 0 -10
COMMENT     -1 -1 #1546#)) (CObjectList))
COMMENT     #1548=(CGroupWidget
COMMENT     (CWidget 6 (10 #82# 0) 0 1 0 0 Nil -3813 100)
COMMENT     (CObjectList
COMMENT     #1549=(CScratch
COMMENT     (CWidget 1 (1 #82# 1) 1 2 0 0 #929# -1856
COMMENT     100) (LOGPEN 0 0 10053171) 8 1 4.69401 1.9
COMMENT     0.05 1)
COMMENT     #1550=(CLabel
COMMENT     (CWidget 0 (0 0) 1 2 0 0 #910# 262146 100)
COMMENT     (LOGPEN 0 0 13408563) 1
COMMENT     (LOGFONT 0 0 0 0 400 0 0 0 0 3 2 1 18
COMMENT     "Georgia") 1 0.555556 0
COMMENT     "{\\i Eci}I (1561)" "@N (@S)" 5 0 0 0 -10
COMMENT     -1 -1 #1549#)
COMMENT     #1551=(CScratch
COMMENT     (CWidget 2 (1 #82# 2) 1 2 0 0 #929# -1018
COMMENT     100) (LOGPEN 0 0 10053171) 8 1 4.19697 1.9
COMMENT     0.05 1)
COMMENT     #1552=(CLabel
COMMENT     (CWidget 0 (0 0) 1 2 0 0 #910# -3251 100)
COMMENT     (LOGPEN 0 0 13408563) 1
COMMENT     (LOGFONT 0 0 0 0 400 0 0 0 0 3 2 1 18
COMMENT     "Georgia") 1 0.555556 0
COMMENT     "{\\i Eci}I (2052)" "@N (@S)" 5 0 0 0 -10
COMMENT     -1 -1 #1551#)
COMMENT     #1553=(CScratch
COMMENT     (CWidget 3 (1 #82# 3) 1 2 0 0 #929# -391
COMMENT     100) (LOGPEN 0 0 10053171) 8 1 3.38511 1.9
COMMENT     0.05 1)
COMMENT     #1554=(CLabel
COMMENT     (CWidget 0 (0 0) 1 2 0 0 #910# 27511404 100)
COMMENT     (LOGPEN 0 0 13408563) 1
COMMENT     (LOGFONT 0 0 0 0 400 0 0 0 0 3 2 1 18
COMMENT     "Georgia") 1 0.555556 0
COMMENT     "{\\i Eci}I (2854)" "@N (@S)" 5 0 0 0 -10
COMMENT     -1 -1 #1553#)
COMMENT     #1555=(CScratch
COMMENT     (CWidget 4 (1 #82# 4) 1 2 0 0 #929# -600
COMMENT     100) (LOGPEN 0 0 10053171) 8 1 1.22589 1.9
COMMENT     0.05 1)
COMMENT     #1556=(CLabel
COMMENT     (CWidget 0 (0 0) 1 2 0 0 #910# 1869182064
COMMENT     100) (LOGPEN 0 0 13408563) 1
COMMENT     (LOGFONT 0 0 0 0 400 0 0 0 0 3 2 1 18
COMMENT     "Georgia") 1 0.555556 0
COMMENT     "{\\i Eci}I (4987)" "@N (@S)" 5 0 0 0 -10
COMMENT     -1 -1 #1555#)
COMMENT     #1557=(CScratch
COMMENT     (CWidget 5 (1 #82# 5) 1 2 0 0 #929# 393227
COMMENT     100) (LOGPEN 0 0 10053171) 8 1 0.387709
COMMENT     1.9 0.05 1)
COMMENT     #1558=(CLabel
COMMENT     (CWidget 0 (0 0) 1 2 0 0 #910# 0 100)
COMMENT     (LOGPEN 0 0 13408563) 1
COMMENT     (LOGFONT 0 0 0 0 400 0 0 0 0 3 2 1 18
COMMENT     "Georgia") 1 0.555556 0
COMMENT     "{\\i Eci}I (5815)" "@N (@S)" 5 0 0 0 -10
COMMENT     -1 -1 #1557#)
COMMENT     #1559=(CScratch
COMMENT     (CWidget 6 (1 #82# 6) 1 2 0 0 #929# -1158
COMMENT     100) (LOGPEN 0 0 10053171) 8 1 0.239914
COMMENT     1.9 0.05 1)
COMMENT     #1560=(CLabel
COMMENT     (CWidget 0 (0 0) 1 2 0 0 #910# 27575356 100)
COMMENT     (LOGPEN 0 0 13408563) 1
COMMENT     (LOGFONT 0 0 0 0 400 0 0 0 0 3 2 1 18
COMMENT     "Georgia") 1 0.555556 0
COMMENT     "{\\i Eci}I (5961)" "@N (@S)" 5 0 0 0 -10
COMMENT     -1 -1 #1559#)) (CObjectList))
COMMENT     #1561=(CGroupWidget
COMMENT     (CWidget 6 (10 #133# 0) 0 1 0 0 Nil -2976 100)
COMMENT     (CObjectList
COMMENT     #1562=(CScratch
COMMENT     (CWidget 1 (1 #133# 1) 1 2 0 0 #929# -391
COMMENT     100) (LOGPEN 0 0 10053171) 8 1 6.08085 1.9
COMMENT     0.05 1)
COMMENT     #1563=(CLabel
COMMENT     (CWidget 0 (0 0) 1 2 0 0 #910# 30650888 100)
COMMENT     (LOGPEN 0 0 13408563) 1
COMMENT     (LOGFONT 0 0 0 0 400 0 0 0 0 3 2 1 18
COMMENT     "Georgia") 1 0.555556 0 "{\\i Sfc}I (191)"
COMMENT     "@N (@S)" 5 0 0 0 -10 -1 -1 #1562#)
COMMENT     #1564=(CScratch
COMMENT     (CWidget 2 (1 #133# 2) 1 2 0 0 #929# -530
COMMENT     100) (LOGPEN 0 0 10053171) 8 1 3.92264 1.9
COMMENT     0.05 1)
COMMENT     #1565=(CLabel
COMMENT     (CWidget 0 (0 0) 1 2 0 0 #910# 262146 100)
COMMENT     (LOGPEN 0 0 13408563) 1
COMMENT     (LOGFONT 0 0 0 0 400 0 0 0 0 3 2 1 18
COMMENT     "Georgia") 1 0.555556 0
COMMENT     "{\\i Sfc}I (2323)" "@N (@S)" 5 0 0 0 -10
COMMENT     -1 -1 #1564#)
COMMENT     #1566=(CScratch
COMMENT     (CWidget 3 (1 #133# 3) 1 2 0 0 #929# -3394
COMMENT     100) (LOGPEN 0 0 10053171) 8 1 2.46494 1.9
COMMENT     0.05 1)
COMMENT     #1567=(CLabel
COMMENT     (CWidget 0 (0 0) 1 2 0 0 #910# 262146 100)
COMMENT     (LOGPEN 0 0 13408563) 1
COMMENT     (LOGFONT 0 0 0 0 400 0 0 0 0 3 2 1 18
COMMENT     "Georgia") 1 0.555556 0
COMMENT     "{\\i Sfc}I (3763)" "@N (@S)" 5 0 0 0 -10
COMMENT     -1 -1 #1566#)
COMMENT     #1568=(CScratch
COMMENT     (CWidget 4 (1 #133# 4) 1 2 0 0 #929#
COMMENT     28875652 100) (LOGPEN 0 0 10053171) 8 1
COMMENT     1.33117 1.9 0.05 1)
COMMENT     #1569=(CLabel
COMMENT     (CWidget 0 (0 0) 1 2 0 0 #910# 4063808 100)
COMMENT     (LOGPEN 0 0 13408563) 1
COMMENT     (LOGFONT 0 0 0 0 400 0 0 0 0 3 2 1 18
COMMENT     "Georgia") 1 0.555556 0
COMMENT     "{\\i Sfc}I (4883)" "@N (@S)" 5 0 0 0 -10
COMMENT     -1 -1 #1568#)
COMMENT     #1570=(CScratch
COMMENT     (CWidget 5 (1 #133# 5) 1 2 0 0 #929# -1856
COMMENT     100) (LOGPEN 0 0 10053171) 8 1 0.644831
COMMENT     1.9 0.05 1)
COMMENT     #1571=(CLabel
COMMENT     (CWidget 0 (0 0) 1 2 0 0 #910# 1114147 100)
COMMENT     (LOGPEN 0 0 13408563) 1
COMMENT     (LOGFONT 0 0 0 0 400 0 0 0 0 3 2 1 18
COMMENT     "Georgia") 1 0.555556 0
COMMENT     "{\\i Sfc}I (5561)" "@N (@S)" 5 0 0 0 -10
COMMENT     -1 -1 #1570#)
COMMENT     #1572=(CScratch
COMMENT     (CWidget 6 (1 #133# 6) 1 2 0 0 #929# -1088
COMMENT     100) (LOGPEN 0 0 10053171) 8 1 0.451483
COMMENT     1.9 0.05 1)
COMMENT     #1573=(CLabel
COMMENT     (CWidget 0 (0 0) 1 2 0 0 #910# 0 100)
COMMENT     (LOGPEN 0 0 13408563) 1
COMMENT     (LOGFONT 0 0 0 0 400 0 0 0 0 3 2 1 18
COMMENT     "Georgia") 1 0.555556 0
COMMENT     "{\\i Sfc}I (5752)" "@N (@S)" 5 0 0 0 -10
COMMENT     -1 -1 #1572#)) (CObjectList))
COMMENT     #1574=(CGroupWidget
COMMENT     (CWidget 7 (10 #22# 0) 0 1 0 0 Nil -1154 100)
COMMENT     (CObjectList
COMMENT     #1575=(CScratch
COMMENT     (CWidget 1 (1 #22# 1) 1 2 0 0 #929# 1109
COMMENT     100) (LOGPEN 0 0 10053171) 8 1 6.0191 1.9
COMMENT     0.05 1)
COMMENT     #1576=(CLabel
COMMENT     (CWidget 0 (0 0) 1 2 0 0 #910# 21769592 100)
COMMENT     (LOGPEN 0 0 13408563) 1
COMMENT     (LOGFONT 0 0 0 0 400 0 0 0 0 3 2 1 18
COMMENT     "Georgia") 1 0.555556 0 "{\\i Ban}I (252)"
COMMENT     "@N (@S)" 5 0 0 0 -10 -1 -1 #1575#)
COMMENT     #1577=(CScratch
COMMENT     (CWidget 2 (1 #22# 2) 1 2 0 0 #929# 2228235
COMMENT     100) (LOGPEN 0 0 10053171) 8 1 5.67897 1.9
COMMENT     0.05 1)
COMMENT     #1578=(CLabel
COMMENT     (CWidget 0 (0 0) 1 2 0 0 #910# 4063768 100)
COMMENT     (LOGPEN 0 0 13408563) 1
COMMENT     (LOGFONT 0 0 0 0 400 0 0 0 0 3 2 1 18
COMMENT     "Georgia") 1 0.555556 0 "{\\i Ban}I (588)"
COMMENT     "@N (@S)" 5 0 0 0 -10 -1 -1 #1577#)
COMMENT     #1579=(CScratch
COMMENT     (CWidget 3 (1 #22# 3) 1 2 0 0 #929# -1716
COMMENT     100) (LOGPEN 0 0 10053171) 8 1 4.4632 1.9
COMMENT     0.05 1)
COMMENT     #1580=(CLabel
COMMENT     (CWidget 0 (0 0) 1 2 0 0 #910# 0 100)
COMMENT     (LOGPEN 0 0 13408563) 1
COMMENT     (LOGFONT 0 0 0 0 400 0 0 0 0 3 2 1 18
COMMENT     "Georgia") 1 0.555556 0
COMMENT     "{\\i Ban}I (1789)" "@N (@S)" 5 0 0 0 -10
COMMENT     -1 -1 #1579#)
COMMENT     #1581=(CScratch
COMMENT     (CWidget 4 (1 #22# 4) 1 2 0 0 #929#
COMMENT     268673032 100) (LOGPEN 0 0 10053171) 8 1
COMMENT     4.41259 1.9 0.05 1)
COMMENT     #1582=(CLabel
COMMENT     (CWidget 0 (0 0) 1 2 0 0 #910# 29295776 100)
COMMENT     (LOGPEN 0 0 13408563) 1
COMMENT     (LOGFONT 0 0 0 0 400 0 0 0 0 3 2 1 18
COMMENT     "Georgia") 1 0.555556 0
COMMENT     "{\\i Ban}I (1839)" "@N (@S)" 5 0 0 0 -10
COMMENT     -1 -1 #1581#)
COMMENT     #1583=(CScratch
COMMENT     (CWidget 5 (1 #22# 5) 1 2 0 0 #929# 4063648
COMMENT     100) (LOGPEN 0 0 10053171) 8 1 3.84469 1.9
COMMENT     0.05 1)
COMMENT     #1584=(CLabel
COMMENT     (CWidget 0 (0 0) 1 2 0 0 #910# 21289068 100)
COMMENT     (LOGPEN 0 0 13408563) 1
COMMENT     (LOGFONT 0 0 0 0 400 0 0 0 0 3 2 1 18
COMMENT     "Georgia") 1 0.555556 0
COMMENT     "{\\i Ban}I (2400)" "@N (@S)" 5 0 0 0 -10
COMMENT     -1 -1 #1583#)
COMMENT     #1585=(CScratch
COMMENT     (CWidget 6 (1 #22# 6) 1 2 0 0 #929# 0 100)
COMMENT     (LOGPEN 0 0 10053171) 8 1 2.2807 1.9 0.05 1)
COMMENT     #1586=(CLabel
COMMENT     (CWidget 0 (0 0) 1 2 0 0 #910# 27825940 100)
COMMENT     (LOGPEN 0 0 13408563) 1
COMMENT     (LOGFONT 0 0 0 0 400 0 0 0 0 3 2 1 18
COMMENT     "Georgia") 1 0.555556 0
COMMENT     "{\\i Ban}I (3945)" "@N (@S)" 5 0 0 0 -10
COMMENT     -1 -1 #1585#)
COMMENT     #1587=(CScratch
COMMENT     (CWidget 7 (1 #22# 7) 1 2 0 0 #929#
COMMENT     21747192 100) (LOGPEN 0 0 10053171) 8 1
COMMENT     1.03456 1.9 0.05 1)
COMMENT     #1588=(CLabel
COMMENT     (CWidget 0 (0 0) 1 2 0 0 #910# 21715968 100)
COMMENT     (LOGPEN 0 0 13408563) 1
COMMENT     (LOGFONT 0 0 0 0 400 0 0 0 0 3 2 1 18
COMMENT     "Georgia") 1 0.555556 0
COMMENT     "{\\i Ban}I (5176)" "@N (@S)" 5 0 0 0 -10
COMMENT     -1 -1 #1587#)) (CObjectList))
COMMENT     #1589=(CGroupWidget
COMMENT     (CWidget 7 (10 #61# 0) 0 1 0 0 Nil 2228229 100)
COMMENT     (CObjectList
COMMENT     #1590=(CScratch
COMMENT     (CWidget 1 (1 #61# 1) 1 2 0 0 #929# 0 100)
COMMENT     (LOGPEN 0 0 10053171) 8 1 6.27116 1.9 0.05
COMMENT     1)
COMMENT     #1591=(CLabel
COMMENT     (CWidget 0 (0 0) 1 2 0 0 #910# -3464 100)
COMMENT     (LOGPEN 0 0 13408563) 1
COMMENT     (LOGFONT 0 0 0 0 400 0 0 0 0 3 2 1 18
COMMENT     "Georgia") 1 0.555556 0 "{\\i Bss}HII (3)"
COMMENT     "@N (@S)" 5 0 0 0 -10 -1 -1 #1590#)
COMMENT     #1592=(CScratch
COMMENT     (CWidget 2 (1 #61# 2) 1 2 0 0 #929# 0 100)
COMMENT     (LOGPEN 0 0 10053171) 8 1 6.18512 1.9 0.05
COMMENT     1)
COMMENT     #1593=(CLabel
COMMENT     (CWidget 0 (0 0) 1 2 0 0 #910# 0 100)
COMMENT     (LOGPEN 0 0 13408563) 1
COMMENT     (LOGFONT 0 0 0 0 400 0 0 0 0 3 2 1 18
COMMENT     "Georgia") 1 0.555556 0
COMMENT     "{\\i Bss}HII (88)" "@N (@S)" 5 0 0 0 -10
COMMENT     -1 -1 #1592#)
COMMENT     #1594=(CScratch
COMMENT     (CWidget 3 (1 #61# 3) 1 2 0 0 #929# 4063648
COMMENT     100) (LOGPEN 0 0 10053171) 8 1 5.85106 1.9
COMMENT     0.05 1)
COMMENT     #1595=(CLabel
COMMENT     (CWidget 0 (0 0) 1 2 0 0 #910# 4063648 100)
COMMENT     (LOGPEN 0 0 13408563) 1
COMMENT     (LOGFONT 0 0 0 0 400 0 0 0 0 3 2 1 18
COMMENT     "Georgia") 1 0.555556 0
COMMENT     "{\\i Bss}HII (418)" "@N (@S)" 5 0 0 0 -10
COMMENT     -1 -1 #1594#)
COMMENT     #1596=(CScratch
COMMENT     (CWidget 4 (1 #61# 4) 1 2 0 0 #929#
COMMENT     21697472 100) (LOGPEN 0 0 10053171) 8 1
COMMENT     5.84903 1.9 0.05 1)
COMMENT     #1597=(CLabel
COMMENT     (CWidget 0 (0 0) 1 2 0 0 #910# -3181 100)
COMMENT     (LOGPEN 0 0 13408563) 1
COMMENT     (LOGFONT 0 0 0 0 400 0 0 0 0 3 2 1 18
COMMENT     "Georgia") 1 0.555556 0
COMMENT     "{\\i Bss}HII (420)" "@N (@S)" 5 0 0 0 -10
COMMENT     -1 -1 #1596#)
COMMENT     #1598=(CScratch
COMMENT     (CWidget 5 (1 #61# 5) 1 2 0 0 #929# 4063688
COMMENT     100) (LOGPEN 0 0 10053171) 8 1 5.82069 1.9
COMMENT     0.05 1)
COMMENT     #1599=(CLabel
COMMENT     (CWidget 0 (0 0) 1 2 0 0 #910# 0 100)
COMMENT     (LOGPEN 0 0 13408563) 1
COMMENT     (LOGFONT 0 0 0 0 400 0 0 0 0 3 2 1 18
COMMENT     "Georgia") 1 0.555556 0
COMMENT     "{\\i Bss}HII (448)" "@N (@S)" 5 0 0 0 -10
COMMENT     -1 -1 #1598#)
COMMENT     #1600=(CScratch
COMMENT     (CWidget 6 (1 #61# 6) 1 2 0 0 #929# 4063688
COMMENT     100) (LOGPEN 0 0 10053171) 8 1 2.74433 1.9
COMMENT     0.05 1)
COMMENT     #1601=(CLabel
COMMENT     (CWidget 0 (0 0) 1 2 0 0 #910# 29989460 100)
COMMENT     (LOGPEN 0 0 13408563) 1
COMMENT     (LOGFONT 0 0 0 0 400 0 0 0 0 3 2 1 18
COMMENT     "Georgia") 1 0.555556 0
COMMENT     "{\\i Bss}HII (3487)" "@N (@S)" 5 0 0 0 -10
COMMENT     -1 -1 #1600#)
COMMENT     #1602=(CScratch
COMMENT     (CWidget 7 (1 #61# 7) 1 2 0 0 #929# 2 100)
COMMENT     (LOGPEN 0 0 10053171) 8 1 2.65828 1.9 0.05
COMMENT     1)
COMMENT     #1603=(CLabel
COMMENT     (CWidget 0 (0 0) 1 2 0 0 #910# 45235288 100)
COMMENT     (LOGPEN 0 0 13408563) 1
COMMENT     (LOGFONT 0 0 0 0 400 0 0 0 0 3 2 1 18
COMMENT     "Georgia") 1 0.555556 0
COMMENT     "{\\i Bss}HII (3572)" "@N (@S)" 5 0 0 0 -10
COMMENT     -1 -1 #1602#)) (CObjectList))
COMMENT     #1604=(CGroupWidget
COMMENT     (CWidget 7 (10 #73# 0) 0 1 0 0 Nil -181 100)
COMMENT     (CObjectList
COMMENT     #1605=(CScratch
COMMENT     (CWidget 1 (1 #73# 1) 1 2 0 0 #929# -1856
COMMENT     100) (LOGPEN 0 0 10053171) 8 1 5.90066 1.9
COMMENT     0.05 1)
COMMENT     #1606=(CLabel
COMMENT     (CWidget 0 (0 0) 1 2 0 0 #910# 30693988 100)
COMMENT     (LOGPEN 0 0 13408563) 1
COMMENT     (LOGFONT 0 0 0 0 400 0 0 0 0 3 2 1 18
COMMENT     "Georgia") 1 0.555556 0 "{\\i Bts}I (369)"
COMMENT     "@N (@S)" 5 0 0 0 -10 -1 -1 #1605#)
COMMENT     #1607=(CScratch
COMMENT     (CWidget 2 (1 #73# 2) 1 2 0 0 #929# 1013
COMMENT     100) (LOGPEN 0 0 10053171) 8 1 5.34896 1.9
COMMENT     0.05 1)
COMMENT     #1608=(CLabel
COMMENT     (CWidget 0 (0 0) 1 2 0 0 #910# 45340032 100)
COMMENT     (LOGPEN 0 0 13408563) 1
COMMENT     (LOGFONT 0 0 0 0 400 0 0 0 0 3 2 1 18
COMMENT     "Georgia") 1 0.555556 0 "{\\i Bts}I (914)"
COMMENT     "@N (@S)" 5 0 0 0 -10 -1 -1 #1607#)
COMMENT     #1609=(CScratch
COMMENT     (CWidget 3 (1 #73# 3) 1 2 0 0 #929# -460
COMMENT     100) (LOGPEN 0 0 10053171) 8 1 5.28316 1.9
COMMENT     0.05 1)
COMMENT     #1610=(CLabel
COMMENT     (CWidget 0 (0 0) 1 2 0 0 #910# 4063648 100)
COMMENT     (LOGPEN 0 0 13408563) 1
COMMENT     (LOGFONT 0 0 0 0 400 0 0 0 0 3 2 1 18
COMMENT     "Georgia") 1 0.555556 0 "{\\i Bts}I (979)"
COMMENT     "@N (@S)" 5 0 0 0 -10 -1 -1 #1609#)
COMMENT     #1611=(CScratch
COMMENT     (CWidget 4 (1 #73# 4) 1 2 0 0 #929# 0 100)
COMMENT     (LOGPEN 0 0 10053171) 8 1 4.2324 1.9 0.05 1)
COMMENT     #1612=(CLabel
COMMENT     (CWidget 0 (0 0) 1 2 0 0 #910# 27213492 100)
COMMENT     (LOGPEN 0 0 13408563) 1
COMMENT     (LOGFONT 0 0 0 0 400 0 0 0 0 3 2 1 18
COMMENT     "Georgia") 1 0.555556 0
COMMENT     "{\\i Bts}I (2017)" "@N (@S)" 5 0 0 0 -10
COMMENT     -1 -1 #1611#)
COMMENT     #1613=(CScratch
COMMENT     (CWidget 5 (1 #73# 5) 1 2 0 0 #929# 393218
COMMENT     100) (LOGPEN 0 0 10053171) 8 1 3.02068 1.9
COMMENT     0.05 1)
COMMENT     #1614=(CLabel
COMMENT     (CWidget 0 (0 0) 1 2 0 0 #910# 2082617548
COMMENT     100) (LOGPEN 0 0 13408563) 1
COMMENT     (LOGFONT 0 0 0 0 400 0 0 0 0 3 2 1 18
COMMENT     "Georgia") 1 0.555556 0
COMMENT     "{\\i Bts}I (3214)" "@N (@S)" 5 0 0 0 -10
COMMENT     -1 -1 #1613#)
COMMENT     #1615=(CScratch
COMMENT     (CWidget 6 (1 #73# 6) 1 2 0 0 #929# 393228
COMMENT     100) (LOGPEN 0 0 10053171) 8 1 1.50629 1.9
COMMENT     0.05 1)
COMMENT     #1616=(CLabel
COMMENT     (CWidget 0 (0 0) 1 2 0 0 #910# 0 100)
COMMENT     (LOGPEN 0 0 13408563) 1
COMMENT     (LOGFONT 0 0 0 0 400 0 0 0 0 3 2 1 18
COMMENT     "Georgia") 1 0.555556 0
COMMENT     "{\\i Bts}I (4710)" "@N (@S)" 5 0 0 0 -10
COMMENT     -1 -1 #1615#)
COMMENT     #1617=(CScratch
COMMENT     (CWidget 7 (1 #73# 7) 1 2 0 0 #929# -3251
COMMENT     100) (LOGPEN 0 0 10053171) 8 1 1.48605 1.9
COMMENT     0.05 1)
COMMENT     #1618=(CLabel
COMMENT     (CWidget 0 (0 0) 1 2 0 0 #910# 0 100)
COMMENT     (LOGPEN 0 0 13408563) 1
COMMENT     (LOGFONT 0 0 0 0 400 0 0 0 0 3 2 1 18
COMMENT     "Georgia") 1 0.555556 0
COMMENT     "{\\i Bts}I (4730)" "@N (@S)" 5 0 0 0 -10
COMMENT     -1 -1 #1617#)) (CObjectList))
COMMENT     #1619=(CGroupWidget
COMMENT     (CWidget 7 (10 #89# 0) 0 1 0 0 Nil -2344 100)
COMMENT     (CObjectList
COMMENT     #1620=(CScratch
COMMENT     (CWidget 1 (1 #89# 1) 1 2 0 0 #929#
COMMENT     27248884 100) (LOGPEN 0 0 10053171) 8 1
COMMENT     5.67492 1.9 0.05 1)
COMMENT     #1621=(CLabel
COMMENT     (CWidget 0 (0 0) 1 2 0 0 #910# 30247312 100)
COMMENT     (LOGPEN 0 0 13408563) 1
COMMENT     (LOGFONT 0 0 0 0 400 0 0 0 0 3 2 1 18
COMMENT     "Georgia") 1 0.555556 0
COMMENT     "{\\i Hae}II (592)" "@N (@S)" 5 0 0 0 -10
COMMENT     -1 -1 #1620#)
COMMENT     #1622=(CScratch
COMMENT     (CWidget 2 (1 #89# 2) 1 2 0 0 #929# 4063688
COMMENT     100) (LOGPEN 0 0 10053171) 8 1 5.66075 1.9
COMMENT     0.05 1)
COMMENT     #1623=(CLabel
COMMENT     (CWidget 0 (0 0) 1 2 0 0 #910# -1297 100)
COMMENT     (LOGPEN 0 0 13408563) 1
COMMENT     (LOGFONT 0 0 0 0 400 0 0 0 0 3 2 1 18
COMMENT     "Georgia") 1 0.555556 0
COMMENT     "{\\i Hae}II (606)" "@N (@S)" 5 0 0 0 -10
COMMENT     -1 -1 #1622#)
COMMENT     #1624=(CScratch
COMMENT     (CWidget 3 (1 #89# 3) 1 2 0 0 #929# -1995
COMMENT     100) (LOGPEN 0 0 10053171) 8 1 5.02705 1.9
COMMENT     0.05 1)
COMMENT     #1625=(CLabel
COMMENT     (CWidget 0 (0 0) 1 2 0 0 #910# 0 100)
COMMENT     (LOGPEN 0 0 13408563) 1
COMMENT     (LOGFONT 0 0 0 0 400 0 0 0 0 3 2 1 18
COMMENT     "Georgia") 1 0.555556 0
COMMENT     "{\\i Hae}II (1232)" "@N (@S)" 5 0 0 0 -10
COMMENT     -1 -1 #1624#)
COMMENT     #1626=(CScratch
COMMENT     (CWidget 4 (1 #89# 4) 1 2 0 0 #929# -3530
COMMENT     100) (LOGPEN 0 0 10053171) 8 1 2.3961 1.9
COMMENT     0.05 1)
COMMENT     #1627=(CLabel
COMMENT     (CWidget 0 (0 0) 1 2 0 0 #910# 29275852 100)
COMMENT     (LOGPEN 0 0 13408563) 1
COMMENT     (LOGFONT 0 0 0 0 400 0 0 0 0 3 2 1 18
COMMENT     "Georgia") 1 0.555556 0
COMMENT     "{\\i Hae}II (3831)" "@N (@S)" 5 0 0 0 -10
COMMENT     -1 -1 #1626#)
COMMENT     #1628=(CScratch
COMMENT     (CWidget 5 (1 #89# 5) 1 2 0 0 #929# -181
COMMENT     100) (LOGPEN 0 0 10053171) 8 1 2.388 1.9
COMMENT     0.05 1)
COMMENT     #1629=(CLabel
COMMENT     (CWidget 0 (0 0) 1 2 0 0 #910# 4063648 100)
COMMENT     (LOGPEN 0 0 13408563) 1
COMMENT     (LOGFONT 0 0 0 0 400 0 0 0 0 3 2 1 18
COMMENT     "Georgia") 1 0.555556 0
COMMENT     "{\\i Hae}II (3839)" "@N (@S)" 5 0 0 0 -10
COMMENT     -1 -1 #1628#)
COMMENT     #1630=(CScratch
COMMENT     (CWidget 6 (1 #89# 6) 1 2 0 0 #929# 767 100)
COMMENT     (LOGPEN 0 0 10053171) 8 1 0.426176 1.9 0.05
COMMENT     1)
COMMENT     #1631=(CLabel
COMMENT     (CWidget 0 (0 0) 1 2 0 0 #910# -460 100)
COMMENT     (LOGPEN 0 0 13408563) 1
COMMENT     (LOGFONT 0 0 0 0 400 0 0 0 0 3 2 1 18
COMMENT     "Georgia") 1 0.555556 0
COMMENT     "{\\i Hae}II (5777)" "@N (@S)" 5 0 0 0 -10
COMMENT     -1 -1 #1630#)
COMMENT     #1632=(CScratch
COMMENT     (CWidget 7 (1 #89# 7) 1 2 0 0 #929# -1297
COMMENT     100) (LOGPEN 0 0 10053171) 8 1 0.051627
COMMENT     1.9 0.05 1)
COMMENT     #1633=(CLabel
COMMENT     (CWidget 0 (0 0) 1 2 0 0 #910# 27381796 100)
COMMENT     (LOGPEN 0 0 13408563) 1
COMMENT     (LOGFONT 0 0 0 0 400 0 0 0 0 3 2 1 18
COMMENT     "Georgia") 1 0.555556 0
COMMENT     "{\\i Hae}II (6147)" "@N (@S)" 5 0 0 0 -10
COMMENT     -1 -1 #1632#)) (CObjectList))
COMMENT     #1634=(CGroupWidget
COMMENT     (CWidget 7 (10 #99# 0) 0 1 0 0 Nil -255 100)
COMMENT     (CObjectList
COMMENT     #1635=(CScratch
COMMENT     (CWidget 1 (1 #99# 1) 1 2 0 0 #929#
COMMENT     29951944 100) (LOGPEN 0 0 10053171) 8 1
COMMENT     4.41765 1.9 0.05 1)
COMMENT     #1636=(CLabel
COMMENT     (CWidget 0 (0 0) 1 2 0 0 #910# 4063656 100)
COMMENT     (LOGPEN 0 0 13408563) 1
COMMENT     (LOGFONT 0 0 0 0 400 0 0 0 0 3 2 1 18
COMMENT     "Georgia") 1 0.555556 0
COMMENT     "{\\i Msl}I (1834)" "@N (@S)" 5 0 0 0 -10
COMMENT     -1 -1 #1635#)
COMMENT     #1637=(CScratch
COMMENT     (CWidget 2 (1 #99# 2) 1 2 0 0 #929# 0 100)
COMMENT     (LOGPEN 0 0 10053171) 8 1 4.26581 1.9 0.05
COMMENT     1)
COMMENT     #1638=(CLabel
COMMENT     (CWidget 0 (0 0) 1 2 0 0 #910# 2081693732
COMMENT     100) (LOGPEN 0 0 13408563) 1
COMMENT     (LOGFONT 0 0 0 0 400 0 0 0 0 3 2 1 18
COMMENT     "Georgia") 1 0.555556 0
COMMENT     "{\\i Msl}I (1984)" "@N (@S)" 5 0 0 0 -10
COMMENT     -1 -1 #1637#)
COMMENT     #1639=(CScratch
COMMENT     (CWidget 3 (1 #99# 3) 1 2 0 0 #929# -1158
COMMENT     100) (LOGPEN 0 0 10053171) 8 1 4.08663 1.9
COMMENT     0.05 1)
COMMENT     #1640=(CLabel
COMMENT     (CWidget 0 (0 0) 1 2 0 0 #910# -1228 100)
COMMENT     (LOGPEN 0 0 13408563) 1
COMMENT     (LOGFONT 0 0 0 0 400 0 0 0 0 3 2 1 18
COMMENT     "Georgia") 1 0.555556 0
COMMENT     "{\\i Msl}I (2161)" "@N (@S)" 5 0 0 0 -10
COMMENT     -1 -1 #1639#)
COMMENT     #1641=(CScratch
COMMENT     (CWidget 4 (1 #99# 4) 1 2 0 0 #929# 4063704
COMMENT     100) (LOGPEN 0 0 10053171) 8 1 3.84672 1.9
COMMENT     0.05 1)
COMMENT     #1642=(CLabel
COMMENT     (CWidget 0 (0 0) 1 2 0 0 #910# -2065 100)
COMMENT     (LOGPEN 0 0 13408563) 1
COMMENT     (LOGFONT 0 0 0 0 400 0 0 0 0 3 2 1 18
COMMENT     "Georgia") 1 0.555556 0
COMMENT     "{\\i Msl}I (2398)" "@N (@S)" 5 0 0 0 -10
COMMENT     -1 -1 #1641#)
COMMENT     #1643=(CScratch
COMMENT     (CWidget 5 (1 #99# 5) 1 2 0 0 #929# 393222
COMMENT     100) (LOGPEN 0 0 10053171) 8 1 1.86262 1.9
COMMENT     0.05 1)
COMMENT     #1644=(CLabel
COMMENT     (CWidget 0 (0 0) 1 2 0 0 #910# 0 100)
COMMENT     (LOGPEN 0 0 13408563) 1
COMMENT     (LOGFONT 0 0 0 0 400 0 0 0 0 3 2 1 18
COMMENT     "Georgia") 1 0.555556 0
COMMENT     "{\\i Msl}I (4358)" "@N (@S)" 5 0 0 0 -10
COMMENT     -1 -1 #1643#)
COMMENT     #1645=(CScratch
COMMENT     (CWidget 6 (1 #99# 6) 1 2 0 0 #929#
COMMENT     21751016 100) (LOGPEN 0 0 10053171) 8 1
COMMENT     1.49921 1.9 0.05 1)
COMMENT     #1646=(CLabel
COMMENT     (CWidget 0 (0 0) 1 2 0 0 #910# 2 100)
COMMENT     (LOGPEN 0 0 13408563) 1
COMMENT     (LOGFONT 0 0 0 0 400 0 0 0 0 3 2 1 18
COMMENT     "Georgia") 1 0.555556 0
COMMENT     "{\\i Msl}I (4717)" "@N (@S)" 5 0 0 0 -10
COMMENT     -1 -1 #1645#)
COMMENT     #1647=(CScratch
COMMENT     (CWidget 7 (1 #99# 7) 1 2 0 0 #929# -1576
COMMENT     100) (LOGPEN 0 0 10053171) 8 1 1.33825 1.9
COMMENT     0.05 1)
COMMENT     #1648=(CLabel
COMMENT     (CWidget 0 (0 0) 1 2 0 0 #910# 0 100)
COMMENT     (LOGPEN 0 0 13408563) 1
COMMENT     (LOGFONT 0 0 0 0 400 0 0 0 0 3 2 1 18
COMMENT     "Georgia") 1 0.555556 0
COMMENT     "{\\i Msl}I (4876)" "@N (@S)" 5 0 0 0 -10
COMMENT     -1 -1 #1647#)) (CObjectList))
COMMENT     #1649=(CGroupWidget
COMMENT     (CWidget 8 (10 #47# 0) 0 1 0 0 Nil -2208 100)
COMMENT     (CObjectList
COMMENT     #1650=(CScratch
COMMENT     (CWidget 1 (1 #47# 1) 1 2 0 0 #929# -1437
COMMENT     100) (LOGPEN 0 0 10053171) 8 1 6.0029 1.9
COMMENT     0.05 1)
COMMENT     #1651=(CLabel
COMMENT     (CWidget 0 (0 0) 1 2 0 0 #910# 30357796 100)
COMMENT     (LOGPEN 0 0 13408563) 1
COMMENT     (LOGFONT 0 0 0 0 400 0 0 0 0 3 2 1 18
COMMENT     "Georgia") 1 0.555556 0
COMMENT     "{\\i Bsi}EI (268)" "@N (@S)" 5 0 0 0 -10
COMMENT     -1 -1 #1650#)
COMMENT     #1652=(CScratch
COMMENT     (CWidget 2 (1 #47# 2) 1 2 0 0 #929#
COMMENT     30377928 100) (LOGPEN 0 0 10053171) 8 1
COMMENT     4.98656 1.9 0.05 1)
COMMENT     #1653=(CLabel
COMMENT     (CWidget 0 (0 0) 1 2 0 0 #910# -321 100)
COMMENT     (LOGPEN 0 0 13408563) 1
COMMENT     (LOGFONT 0 0 0 0 400 0 0 0 0 3 2 1 18
COMMENT     "Georgia") 1 0.555556 0
COMMENT     "{\\i Bsi}EI (1272)" "@N (@S)" 5 0 0 0 -10
COMMENT     -1 -1 #1652#)
COMMENT     #1654=(CScratch
COMMENT     (CWidget 3 (1 #47# 3) 1 2 0 0 #929# 2 100)
COMMENT     (LOGPEN 0 0 10053171) 8 1 3.0875 1.9 0.05 1)
COMMENT     #1655=(CLabel
COMMENT     (CWidget 0 (0 0) 1 2 0 0 #910# 0 100)
COMMENT     (LOGPEN 0 0 13408563) 1
COMMENT     (LOGFONT 0 0 0 0 400 0 0 0 0 3 2 1 18
COMMENT     "Georgia") 1 0.555556 0
COMMENT     "{\\i Bsi}EI (3148)" "@N (@S)" 5 0 0 0 -10
COMMENT     -1 -1 #1654#)
COMMENT     #1656=(CScratch
COMMENT     (CWidget 4 (1 #47# 4) 1 2 0 0 #929# -181
COMMENT     100) (LOGPEN 0 0 10053171) 8 1 2.51353 1.9
COMMENT     0.05 1)
COMMENT     #1657=(CLabel
COMMENT     (CWidget 0 (0 0) 1 2 0 0 #910# 262187 100)
COMMENT     (LOGPEN 0 0 13408563) 1
COMMENT     (LOGFONT 0 0 0 0 400 0 0 0 0 3 2 1 18
COMMENT     "Georgia") 1 0.555556 0
COMMENT     "{\\i Bsi}EI (3715)" "@N (@S)" 5 0 0 0 -10
COMMENT     -1 -1 #1656#)
COMMENT     #1658=(CScratch
COMMENT     (CWidget 5 (1 #47# 5) 1 2 0 0 #929# -251
COMMENT     100) (LOGPEN 0 0 10053171) 8 1 1.60651 1.9
COMMENT     0.05 1)
COMMENT     #1659=(CLabel
COMMENT     (CWidget 0 (0 0) 1 2 0 0 #910# 4063800 100)
COMMENT     (LOGPEN 0 0 13408563) 1
COMMENT     (LOGFONT 0 0 0 0 400 0 0 0 0 3 2 1 18
COMMENT     "Georgia") 1 0.555556 0
COMMENT     "{\\i Bsi}EI (4611)" "@N (@S)" 5 0 0 0 -10
COMMENT     -1 -1 #1658#)
COMMENT     #1660=(CScratch
COMMENT     (CWidget 6 (1 #47# 6) 1 2 0 0 #929# 393227
COMMENT     100) (LOGPEN 0 0 10053171) 8 1 1.45568 1.9
COMMENT     0.05 1)
COMMENT     #1661=(CLabel
COMMENT     (CWidget 0 (0 0) 1 2 0 0 #910# 825242624
COMMENT     100) (LOGPEN 0 0 13408563) 1
COMMENT     (LOGFONT 0 0 0 0 400 0 0 0 0 3 2 1 18
COMMENT     "Georgia") 1 0.555556 0
COMMENT     "{\\i Bsi}EI (4760)" "@N (@S)" 5 0 0 0 -10
COMMENT     -1 -1 #1660#)
COMMENT     #1662=(CScratch
COMMENT     (CWidget 7 (1 #47# 7) 1 2 0 0 #929#
COMMENT     268673032 100) (LOGPEN 0 0 10053171) 8 1
COMMENT     0.521331 1.9 0.05 1)
COMMENT     #1663=(CLabel
COMMENT     (CWidget 0 (0 0) 1 2 0 0 #910# 0 100)
COMMENT     (LOGPEN 0 0 13408563) 1
COMMENT     (LOGFONT 0 0 0 0 400 0 0 0 0 3 2 1 18
COMMENT     "Georgia") 1 0.555556 0
COMMENT     "{\\i Bsi}EI (5683)" "@N (@S)" 5 0 0 0 -10
COMMENT     -1 -1 #1662#)
COMMENT     #1664=(CScratch
COMMENT     (CWidget 8 (1 #47# 8) 1 2 0 0 #929#
COMMENT     268673140 100) (LOGPEN 0 0 10053171) 8 1
COMMENT     0.0921187 1.9 0.05 1)
COMMENT     #1665=(CLabel
COMMENT     (CWidget 0 (0 0) 1 2 0 0 #910# 2228239 100)
COMMENT     (LOGPEN 0 0 13408563) 1
COMMENT     (LOGFONT 0 0 0 0 400 0 0 0 0 3 2 1 18
COMMENT     "Georgia") 1 0.555556 0
COMMENT     "{\\i Bsi}EI (6107)" "@N (@S)" 5 0 0 0 -10
COMMENT     -1 -1 #1664#)) (CObjectList))
COMMENT     #1666=(CGroupWidget
COMMENT     (CWidget 8 (10 #59# 0) 0 1 0 0 Nil -1482 100)
COMMENT     (CObjectList
COMMENT     #1667=(CScratch
COMMENT     (CWidget 1 (1 #59# 1) 1 2 0 0 #929# 2228235
COMMENT     100) (LOGPEN 0 0 10053171) 8 1 5.80348 1.9
COMMENT     0.05 1)
COMMENT     #1668=(CLabel
COMMENT     (CWidget 0 (0 0) 1 2 0 0 #910# 4063888 100)
COMMENT     (LOGPEN 0 0 13408563) 1
COMMENT     (LOGFONT 0 0 0 0 400 0 0 0 0 3 2 1 18
COMMENT     "Georgia") 1 0.555556 0
COMMENT     "{\\i Bsr}FI (465)" "@N (@S)" 5 0 0 0 -10
COMMENT     -1 -1 #1667#)
COMMENT     #1669=(CScratch
COMMENT     (CWidget 2 (1 #59# 2) 1 2 0 0 #929# 0 100)
COMMENT     (LOGPEN 0 0 10053171) 8 1 5.74882 1.9 0.05
COMMENT     1)
COMMENT     #1670=(CLabel
COMMENT     (CWidget 0 (0 0) 1 2 0 0 #910# 29900932 100)
COMMENT     (LOGPEN 0 0 13408563) 1
COMMENT     (LOGFONT 0 0 0 0 400 0 0 0 0 3 2 1 18
COMMENT     "Georgia") 1 0.555556 0
COMMENT     "{\\i Bsr}FI (519)" "@N (@S)" 5 0 0 0 -10
COMMENT     -1 -1 #1669#)
COMMENT     #1671=(CScratch
COMMENT     (CWidget 3 (1 #59# 3) 1 2 0 0 #929# -739
COMMENT     100) (LOGPEN 0 0 10053171) 8 1 5.67593 1.9
COMMENT     0.05 1)
COMMENT     #1672=(CLabel
COMMENT     (CWidget 0 (0 0) 1 2 0 0 #910# 27379004 100)
COMMENT     (LOGPEN 0 0 13408563) 1
COMMENT     (LOGFONT 0 0 0 0 400 0 0 0 0 3 2 1 18
COMMENT     "Georgia") 1 0.555556 0
COMMENT     "{\\i Bsr}FI (591)" "@N (@S)" 5 0 0 0 -10
COMMENT     -1 -1 #1671#)
COMMENT     #1673=(CScratch
COMMENT     (CWidget 4 (1 #59# 4) 1 2 0 0 #929# 4063648
COMMENT     100) (LOGPEN 0 0 10053171) 8 1 4.9491 1.9
COMMENT     0.05 1)
COMMENT     #1674=(CLabel
COMMENT     (CWidget 0 (0 0) 1 2 0 0 #910# 0 100)
COMMENT     (LOGPEN 0 0 13408563) 1
COMMENT     (LOGFONT 0 0 0 0 400 0 0 0 0 3 2 1 18
COMMENT     "Georgia") 1 0.555556 0
COMMENT     "{\\i Bsr}FI (1309)" "@N (@S)" 5 0 0 0 -10
COMMENT     -1 -1 #1673#)
COMMENT     #1675=(CScratch
COMMENT     (CWidget 5 (1 #59# 5) 1 2 0 0 #929# -2766
COMMENT     100) (LOGPEN 0 0 10053171) 8 1 4.29618 1.9
COMMENT     0.05 1)
COMMENT     #1676=(CLabel
COMMENT     (CWidget 0 (0 0) 1 2 0 0 #910# 0 100)
COMMENT     (LOGPEN 0 0 13408563) 1
COMMENT     (LOGFONT 0 0 0 0 400 0 0 0 0 3 2 1 18
COMMENT     "Georgia") 1 0.555556 0
COMMENT     "{\\i Bsr}FI (1954)" "@N (@S)" 5 0 0 0 -10
COMMENT     -1 -1 #1675#)
COMMENT     #1677=(CScratch
COMMENT     (CWidget 6 (1 #59# 6) 1 2 0 0 #929# -2065
COMMENT     100) (LOGPEN 0 0 10053171) 8 1 3.1948 1.9
COMMENT     0.05 1)
COMMENT     #1678=(CLabel
COMMENT     (CWidget 0 (0 0) 1 2 0 0 #910# 655377 100)
COMMENT     (LOGPEN 0 0 13408563) 1
COMMENT     (LOGFONT 0 0 0 0 400 0 0 0 0 3 2 1 18
COMMENT     "Georgia") 1 0.555556 0
COMMENT     "{\\i Bsr}FI (3042)" "@N (@S)" 5 0 0 0 -10
COMMENT     -1 -1 #1677#)
COMMENT     #1679=(CScratch
COMMENT     (CWidget 7 (1 #59# 7) 1 2 0 0 #929# 0 100)
COMMENT     (LOGPEN 0 0 10053171) 8 1 2.34548 1.9 0.05
COMMENT     1)
COMMENT     #1680=(CLabel
COMMENT     (CWidget 0 (0 0) 1 2 0 0 #910# 0 100)
COMMENT     (LOGPEN 0 0 13408563) 1
COMMENT     (LOGFONT 0 0 0 0 400 0 0 0 0 3 2 1 18
COMMENT     "Georgia") 1 0.555556 0
COMMENT     "{\\i Bsr}FI (3881)" "@N (@S)" 5 0 0 0 -10
COMMENT     -1 -1 #1679#)
COMMENT     #1681=(CScratch
COMMENT     (CWidget 8 (1 #59# 8) 1 2 0 0 #929# 659 100)
COMMENT     (LOGPEN 0 0 10053171) 8 1 1.16819 1.9 0.05
COMMENT     1)
COMMENT     #1682=(CLabel
COMMENT     (CWidget 0 (0 0) 1 2 0 0 #910# 268673032
COMMENT     100) (LOGPEN 0 0 13408563) 1
COMMENT     (LOGFONT 0 0 0 0 400 0 0 0 0 3 2 1 18
COMMENT     "Georgia") 1 0.555556 0
COMMENT     "{\\i Bsr}FI (5044)" "@N (@S)" 5 0 0 0 -10
COMMENT     -1 -1 #1681#)) (CObjectList))
COMMENT     #1683=(CGroupWidget
COMMENT     (CWidget 9 (10 #5# 0) 0 1 0 0 Nil -1297 100)
COMMENT     (CObjectList
COMMENT     #1684=(CScratch
COMMENT     (CWidget 1 (1 #5# 1) 1 2 0 0 #929# 393227
COMMENT     100) (LOGPEN 0 0 10053171) 8 1 5.90572 1.9
COMMENT     0.05 1)
COMMENT     #1685=(CLabel
COMMENT     (CWidget 0 (0 0) 1 2 0 0 #910# 2082617548
COMMENT     100) (LOGPEN 0 0 13408563) 1
COMMENT     (LOGFONT 0 0 0 0 400 0 0 0 0 3 2 1 18
COMMENT     "Georgia") 1 0.555556 0
COMMENT     "{\\i Acu} I (364)" "@N (@S)" 5 0 0 0 -10
COMMENT     -1 -1 #1684#)
COMMENT     #1686=(CScratch
COMMENT     (CWidget 2 (1 #5# 2) 1 2 0 0 #929# -2902
COMMENT     100) (LOGPEN 0 0 10053171) 8 1 5.80551 1.9
COMMENT     0.05 1)
COMMENT     #1687=(CLabel
COMMENT     (CWidget 0 (0 0) 1 2 0 0 #910# 393218 100)
COMMENT     (LOGPEN 0 0 13408563) 1
COMMENT     (LOGFONT 0 0 0 0 400 0 0 0 0 3 2 1 18
COMMENT     "Georgia") 1 0.555556 0
COMMENT     "{\\i Acu} I (463)" "@N (@S)" 5 0 0 0 -10
COMMENT     -1 -1 #1686#)
COMMENT     #1688=(CScratch
COMMENT     (CWidget 3 (1 #5# 3) 1 2 0 0 #929# 393225
COMMENT     100) (LOGPEN 0 0 10053171) 8 1 5.45221 1.9
COMMENT     0.05 1)
COMMENT     #1689=(CLabel
COMMENT     (CWidget 0 (0 0) 1 2 0 0 #910# 29155540 100)
COMMENT     (LOGPEN 0 0 13408563) 1
COMMENT     (LOGFONT 0 0 0 0 400 0 0 0 0 3 2 1 18
COMMENT     "Georgia") 1 0.555556 0
COMMENT     "{\\i Acu} I (812)" "@N (@S)" 5 0 0 0 -10
COMMENT     -1 -1 #1688#)
COMMENT     #1690=(CScratch
COMMENT     (CWidget 4 (1 #5# 4) 1 2 0 0 #929# -2976
COMMENT     100) (LOGPEN 0 0 10053171) 8 1 5.06653 1.9
COMMENT     0.05 1)
COMMENT     #1691=(CLabel
COMMENT     (CWidget 0 (0 0) 1 2 0 0 #910# 131100 100)
COMMENT     (LOGPEN 0 0 13408563) 1
COMMENT     (LOGFONT 0 0 0 0 400 0 0 0 0 3 2 1 18
COMMENT     "Georgia") 1 0.555556 0
COMMENT     "{\\i Acu} I (1193)" "@N (@S)" 5 0 0 0 -10
COMMENT     -1 -1 #1690#)
COMMENT     #1692=(CScratch
COMMENT     (CWidget 5 (1 #5# 5) 1 2 0 0 #929# 16777113
COMMENT     100) (LOGPEN 0 0 10053171) 8 1 4.29314 1.9
COMMENT     0.05 1)
COMMENT     #1693=(CLabel
COMMENT     (CWidget 0 (0 0) 1 2 0 0 #910# 6 100)
COMMENT     (LOGPEN 0 0 13408563) 1
COMMENT     (LOGFONT 0 0 0 0 400 0 0 0 0 3 2 1 18
COMMENT     "Georgia") 1 0.555556 0
COMMENT     "{\\i Acu} I (1957)" "@N (@S)" 5 0 0 0 -10
COMMENT     -1 -1 #1692#)
COMMENT     #1694=(CScratch
COMMENT     (CWidget 6 (1 #5# 6) 1 2 0 0 #929# -321 100)
COMMENT     (LOGPEN 0 0 10053171) 8 1 4.2486 1.9 0.05 1)
COMMENT     #1695=(CLabel
COMMENT     (CWidget 0 (0 0) 1 2 0 0 #910# 27560604 100)
COMMENT     (LOGPEN 0 0 13408563) 1
COMMENT     (LOGFONT 0 0 0 0 400 0 0 0 0 3 2 1 18
COMMENT     "Georgia") 1 0.555556 0
COMMENT     "{\\i Acu} I (2001)" "@N (@S)" 5 0 0 0 -10
COMMENT     -1 -1 #1694#)
COMMENT     #1696=(CScratch
COMMENT     (CWidget 7 (1 #5# 7) 1 2 0 0 #929# 4063688
COMMENT     100) (LOGPEN 0 0 10053171) 8 1 4.04715 1.9
COMMENT     0.05 1)
COMMENT     #1697=(CLabel
COMMENT     (CWidget 0 (0 0) 1 2 0 0 #910# -2902 100)
COMMENT     (LOGPEN 0 0 13408563) 1
COMMENT     (LOGFONT 0 0 0 0 400 0 0 0 0 3 2 1 18
COMMENT     "Georgia") 1 0.555556 0
COMMENT     "{\\i Acu} I (2200)" "@N (@S)" 5 0 0 0 -10
COMMENT     -1 -1 #1696#)
COMMENT     #1698=(CScratch
COMMENT     (CWidget 8 (1 #5# 8) 1 2 0 0 #929# 16 100)
COMMENT     (LOGPEN 0 0 10053171) 8 1 1.75633 1.9 0.05
COMMENT     1)
COMMENT     #1699=(CLabel
COMMENT     (CWidget 0 (0 0) 1 2 0 0 #910# 27382252 100)
COMMENT     (LOGPEN 0 0 13408563) 1
COMMENT     (LOGFONT 0 0 0 0 400 0 0 0 0 3 2 1 18
COMMENT     "Georgia") 1 0.555556 0
COMMENT     "{\\i Acu} I (4463)" "@N (@S)" 5 0 0 0 -10
COMMENT     -1 -1 #1698#)
COMMENT     #1700=(CScratch
COMMENT     (CWidget 9 (1 #5# 9) 1 2 0 0 #929# 0 100)
COMMENT     (LOGPEN 0 0 10053171) 8 1 0.731888 1.9 0.05
COMMENT     1)
COMMENT     #1701=(CLabel
COMMENT     (CWidget 0 (0 0) 1 2 0 0 #910# 28561852 100)
COMMENT     (LOGPEN 0 0 13408563) 1
COMMENT     (LOGFONT 0 0 0 0 400 0 0 0 0 3 2 1 18
COMMENT     "Georgia") 1 0.555556 0
COMMENT     "{\\i Acu} I (5475)" "@N (@S)" 5 0 0 0 -10
COMMENT     -1 -1 #1700#)) (CObjectList))
COMMENT     #1702=(CGroupWidget
COMMENT     (CWidget 10 (10 #79# 0) 0 1 0 0 Nil -1367 100)
COMMENT     (CObjectList
COMMENT     #1703=(CScratch
COMMENT     (CWidget 1 (1 #79# 1) 1 2 0 0 #929#
COMMENT     29951944 100) (LOGPEN 0 0 10053171) 8 1
COMMENT     6.16892 1.9 0.05 1)
COMMENT     #1704=(CLabel
COMMENT     (CWidget 0 (0 0) 1 2 0 0 #910# 4063944 100)
COMMENT     (LOGPEN 0 0 13408563) 1
COMMENT     (LOGFONT 0 0 0 0 400 0 0 0 0 3 2 1 18
COMMENT     "Georgia") 1 0.555556 0 "{\\i Eae}I (104)"
COMMENT     "@N (@S)" 5 0 0 0 -10 -1 -1 #1703#)
COMMENT     #1705=(CScratch
COMMENT     (CWidget 2 (1 #79# 2) 1 2 0 0 #929# 0 100)
COMMENT     (LOGPEN 0 0 10053171) 8 1 5.77716 1.9 0.05
COMMENT     1)
COMMENT     #1706=(CLabel
COMMENT     (CWidget 0 (0 0) 1 2 0 0 #910# 0 100)
COMMENT     (LOGPEN 0 0 13408563) 1
COMMENT     (LOGFONT 0 0 0 0 400 0 0 0 0 3 2 1 18
COMMENT     "Georgia") 1 0.555556 0 "{\\i Eae}I (491)"
COMMENT     "@N (@S)" 5 0 0 0 -10 -1 -1 #1705#)
COMMENT     #1707=(CScratch
COMMENT     (CWidget 3 (1 #79# 3) 1 2 0 0 #929# 327709
COMMENT     100) (LOGPEN 0 0 10053171) 8 1 4.95113 1.9
COMMENT     0.05 1)
COMMENT     #1708=(CLabel
COMMENT     (CWidget 0 (0 0) 1 2 0 0 #910# 30407828 100)
COMMENT     (LOGPEN 0 0 13408563) 1
COMMENT     (LOGFONT 0 0 0 0 400 0 0 0 0 3 2 1 18
COMMENT     "Georgia") 1 0.555556 0
COMMENT     "{\\i Eae}I (1307)" "@N (@S)" 5 0 0 0 -10
COMMENT     -1 -1 #1707#)
COMMENT     #1709=(CScratch
COMMENT     (CWidget 4 (1 #79# 4) 1 2 0 0 #929#
COMMENT     29951944 100) (LOGPEN 0 0 10053171) 8 1
COMMENT     4.7264 1.9 0.05 1)
COMMENT     #1710=(CLabel
COMMENT     (CWidget 0 (0 0) 1 2 0 0 #910# -1790 100)
COMMENT     (LOGPEN 0 0 13408563) 1
COMMENT     (LOGFONT 0 0 0 0 400 0 0 0 0 3 2 1 18
COMMENT     "Georgia") 1 0.555556 0
COMMENT     "{\\i Eae}I (1529)" "@N (@S)" 5 0 0 0 -10
COMMENT     -1 -1 #1709#)
COMMENT     #1711=(CScratch
COMMENT     (CWidget 5 (1 #79# 5) 1 2 0 0 #929#
COMMENT     1668179317 100) (LOGPEN 0 0 10053171) 8 1
COMMENT     4.37615 1.9 0.05 1)
COMMENT     #1712=(CLabel
COMMENT     (CWidget 0 (0 0) 1 2 0 0 #910# 393244 100)
COMMENT     (LOGPEN 0 0 13408563) 1
COMMENT     (LOGFONT 0 0 0 0 400 0 0 0 0 3 2 1 18
COMMENT     "Georgia") 1 0.555556 0
COMMENT     "{\\i Eae}I (1875)" "@N (@S)" 5 0 0 0 -10
COMMENT     -1 -1 #1711#)
COMMENT     #1713=(CScratch
COMMENT     (CWidget 6 (1 #79# 6) 1 2 0 0 #929# 0 100)
COMMENT     (LOGPEN 0 0 10053171) 8 1 3.09053 1.9 0.05
COMMENT     1)
COMMENT     #1714=(CLabel
COMMENT     (CWidget 0 (0 0) 1 2 0 0 #910# 30239692 100)
COMMENT     (LOGPEN 0 0 13408563) 1
COMMENT     (LOGFONT 0 0 0 0 400 0 0 0 0 3 2 1 18
COMMENT     "Georgia") 1 0.555556 0
COMMENT     "{\\i Eae}I (3145)" "@N (@S)" 5 0 0 0 -10
COMMENT     -1 -1 #1713#)
COMMENT     #1715=(CScratch
COMMENT     (CWidget 7 (1 #79# 7) 1 2 0 0 #929# -3739
COMMENT     100) (LOGPEN 0 0 10053171) 8 1 2.76053 1.9
COMMENT     0.05 1)
COMMENT     #1716=(CLabel
COMMENT     (CWidget 0 (0 0) 1 2 0 0 #910# -1856 100)
COMMENT     (LOGPEN 0 0 13408563) 1
COMMENT     (LOGFONT 0 0 0 0 400 0 0 0 0 3 2 1 18
COMMENT     "Georgia") 1 0.555556 0
COMMENT     "{\\i Eae}I (3471)" "@N (@S)" 5 0 0 0 -10
COMMENT     -1 -1 #1715#)
COMMENT     #1717=(CScratch
COMMENT     (CWidget 8 (1 #79# 8) 1 2 0 0 #929# -2693
COMMENT     100) (LOGPEN 0 0 10053171) 8 1 2.62994 1.9
COMMENT     0.05 1)
COMMENT     #1718=(CLabel
COMMENT     (CWidget 0 (0 0) 1 2 0 0 #910# 4063688 100)
COMMENT     (LOGPEN 0 0 13408563) 1
COMMENT     (LOGFONT 0 0 0 0 400 0 0 0 0 3 2 1 18
COMMENT     "Georgia") 1 0.555556 0
COMMENT     "{\\i Eae}I (3600)" "@N (@S)" 5 0 0 0 -10
COMMENT     -1 -1 #1717#)
COMMENT     #1719=(CScratch
COMMENT     (CWidget 9 (1 #79# 9) 1 2 0 0 #929# -2766
COMMENT     100) (LOGPEN 0 0 10053171) 8 1 1.47997 1.9
COMMENT     0.05 1)
COMMENT     #1720=(CLabel
COMMENT     (CWidget 0 (0 0) 1 2 0 0 #910# 4063856 100)
COMMENT     (LOGPEN 0 0 13408563) 1
COMMENT     (LOGFONT 0 0 0 0 400 0 0 0 0 3 2 1 18
COMMENT     "Georgia") 1 0.555556 0
COMMENT     "{\\i Eae}I (4736)" "@N (@S)" 5 0 0 0 -10
COMMENT     -1 -1 #1719#)
COMMENT     #1721=(CScratch
COMMENT     (CWidget 10 (1 #79# 10) 1 2 0 0 #929# -391
COMMENT     100) (LOGPEN 0 0 10053171) 8 1 0.0202459
COMMENT     1.9 0.05 1)
COMMENT     #1722=(CLabel
COMMENT     (CWidget 0 (0 0) 1 2 0 0 #910# 0 100)
COMMENT     (LOGPEN 0 0 13408563) 1
COMMENT     (LOGFONT 0 0 0 0 400 0 0 0 0 3 2 1 18
COMMENT     "Georgia") 1 0.555556 0
COMMENT     "{\\i Eae}I (6178)" "@N (@S)" 5 0 0 0 -10
COMMENT     -1 -1 #1721#)) (CObjectList))
COMMENT     #1723=(CGroupWidget
COMMENT     (CWidget 10 (10 #100# 0) 0 1 0 0 Nil 0 100)
COMMENT     (CObjectList
COMMENT     #1724=(CScratch
COMMENT     (CWidget 1 (1 #100# 1) 1 2 0 0 #929# 0 100)
COMMENT     (LOGPEN 0 0 10053171) 8 1 5.88042 1.9 0.05
COMMENT     1)
COMMENT     #1725=(CLabel
COMMENT     (CWidget 0 (0 0) 1 2 0 0 #910# 1283092037
COMMENT     100) (LOGPEN 0 0 13408563) 1
COMMENT     (LOGFONT 0 0 0 0 400 0 0 0 0 3 2 1 18
COMMENT     "Georgia") 1 0.555556 0
COMMENT     "{\\i Msp}A1I (389)" "@N (@S)" 5 0 0 0 -10
COMMENT     -1 -1 #1724#)
COMMENT     #1726=(CScratch
COMMENT     (CWidget 2 (1 #100# 2) 1 2 0 0 #929# -1503
COMMENT     100) (LOGPEN 0 0 10053171) 8 1 5.63848 1.9
COMMENT     0.05 1)
COMMENT     #1727=(CLabel
COMMENT     (CWidget 0 (0 0) 1 2 0 0 #910# 4063688 100)
COMMENT     (LOGPEN 0 0 13408563) 1
COMMENT     (LOGFONT 0 0 0 0 400 0 0 0 0 3 2 1 18
COMMENT     "Georgia") 1 0.555556 0
COMMENT     "{\\i Msp}A1I (628)" "@N (@S)" 5 0 0 0 -10
COMMENT     -1 -1 #1726#)
COMMENT     #1728=(CScratch
COMMENT     (CWidget 3 (1 #100# 3) 1 2 0 0 #929# -1507
COMMENT     100) (LOGPEN 0 0 10053171) 8 1 3.37195 1.9
COMMENT     0.05 1)
COMMENT     #1729=(CLabel
COMMENT     (CWidget 0 (0 0) 1 2 0 0 #910# 27600900 100)
COMMENT     (LOGPEN 0 0 13408563) 1
COMMENT     (LOGFONT 0 0 0 0 400 0 0 0 0 3 2 1 18
COMMENT     "Georgia") 1 0.555556 0
COMMENT     "{\\i Msp}A1I (2867)" "@N (@S)" 5 0 0 0 -10
COMMENT     -1 -1 #1728#)
COMMENT     #1730=(CScratch
COMMENT     (CWidget 4 (1 #100# 4) 1 2 0 0 #929# 1004
COMMENT     100) (LOGPEN 0 0 10053171) 8 1 3.22112 1.9
COMMENT     0.05 1)
COMMENT     #1731=(CLabel
COMMENT     (CWidget 0 (0 0) 1 2 0 0 #910# 27600484 100)
COMMENT     (LOGPEN 0 0 13408563) 1
COMMENT     (LOGFONT 0 0 0 0 400 0 0 0 0 3 2 1 18
COMMENT     "Georgia") 1 0.555556 0
COMMENT     "{\\i Msp}A1I (3016)" "@N (@S)" 5 0 0 0 -10
COMMENT     -1 -1 #1730#)
COMMENT     #1732=(CScratch
COMMENT     (CWidget 5 (1 #100# 5) 1 2 0 0 #929# 0 100)
COMMENT     (LOGPEN 0 0 10053171) 8 1 3.20492 1.9 0.05
COMMENT     1)
COMMENT     #1733=(CLabel
COMMENT     (CWidget 0 (0 0) 1 2 0 0 #910# 29113224 100)
COMMENT     (LOGPEN 0 0 13408563) 1
COMMENT     (LOGFONT 0 0 0 0 400 0 0 0 0 3 2 1 18
COMMENT     "Georgia") 1 0.555556 0
COMMENT     "{\\i Msp}A1I (3032)" "@N (@S)" 5 0 0 0 -10
COMMENT     -1 -1 #1732#)
COMMENT     #1734=(CScratch
COMMENT     (CWidget 6 (1 #100# 6) 1 2 0 0 #929#
COMMENT     2949135 100) (LOGPEN 0 0 10053171) 8 1
COMMENT     2.54491 1.9 0.05 1)
COMMENT     #1735=(CLabel
COMMENT     (CWidget 0 (0 0) 1 2 0 0 #910# 27316996 100)
COMMENT     (LOGPEN 0 0 13408563) 1
COMMENT     (LOGFONT 0 0 0 0 400 0 0 0 0 3 2 1 18
COMMENT     "Georgia") 1 0.555556 0
COMMENT     "{\\i Msp}A1I (3684)" "@N (@S)" 5 0 0 0 -10
COMMENT     -1 -1 #1734#)
COMMENT     #1736=(CScratch
COMMENT     (CWidget 7 (1 #100# 7) 1 2 0 0 #929# -1297
COMMENT     100) (LOGPEN 0 0 10053171) 8 1 1.72596 1.9
COMMENT     0.05 1)
COMMENT     #1737=(CLabel
COMMENT     (CWidget 0 (0 0) 1 2 0 0 #910# 27668308 100)
COMMENT     (LOGPEN 0 0 13408563) 1
COMMENT     (LOGFONT 0 0 0 0 400 0 0 0 0 3 2 1 18
COMMENT     "Georgia") 1 0.555556 0
COMMENT     "{\\i Msp}A1I (4493)" "@N (@S)" 5 0 0 0 -10
COMMENT     -1 -1 #1736#)
COMMENT     #1738=(CScratch
COMMENT     (CWidget 8 (1 #100# 8) 1 2 0 0 #929# 393227
COMMENT     100) (LOGPEN 0 0 10053171) 8 1 0.773393
COMMENT     1.9 0.05 1)
COMMENT     #1739=(CLabel
COMMENT     (CWidget 0 (0 0) 1 2 0 0 #910# 2228228 100)
COMMENT     (LOGPEN 0 0 13408563) 1
COMMENT     (LOGFONT 0 0 0 0 400 0 0 0 0 3 2 1 18
COMMENT     "Georgia") 1 0.555556 0
COMMENT     "{\\i Msp}A1I (5434)" "@N (@S)" 5 0 0 0 -10
COMMENT     -1 -1 #1738#)
COMMENT     #1740=(CScratch
COMMENT     (CWidget 9 (1 #100# 9) 1 2 0 0 #929# -2204
COMMENT     100) (LOGPEN 0 0 10053171) 8 1 0.525381
COMMENT     1.9 0.05 1)
COMMENT     #1741=(CLabel
COMMENT     (CWidget 0 (0 0) 1 2 0 0 #910# 0 100)
COMMENT     (LOGPEN 0 0 13408563) 1
COMMENT     (LOGFONT 0 0 0 0 400 0 0 0 0 3 2 1 18
COMMENT     "Georgia") 1 0.555556 0
COMMENT     "{\\i Msp}A1I (5679)" "@N (@S)" 5 0 0 0 -10
COMMENT     -1 -1 #1740#)
COMMENT     #1742=(CScratch
COMMENT     (CWidget 10 (1 #100# 10) 1 2 0 0 #929#
COMMENT     30706528 100) (LOGPEN 0 0 10053171) 8 1
COMMENT     6.27319 1.9 0.05 1)
COMMENT     #1743=(CLabel
COMMENT     (CWidget 0 (0 0) 1 2 0 0 #910# 393239 100)
COMMENT     (LOGPEN 0 0 13408563) 1
COMMENT     (LOGFONT 0 0 0 0 400 0 0 0 0 3 2 1 18
COMMENT     "Georgia") 1 0.555556 0
COMMENT     "{\\i Msp}A1I (6197)" "@N (@S)" 5 0 0 0 -10
COMMENT     -1 -1 #1742#)) (CObjectList))
COMMENT     #1744=(CGroupWidget
COMMENT     (CWidget 13 (10 #52# 0) 0 1 0 0 Nil 615 100)
COMMENT     (CObjectList
COMMENT     #1745=(CScratch
COMMENT     (CWidget 1 (1 #52# 1) 1 2 0 0 #929# 393222
COMMENT     100) (LOGPEN 0 0 10053171) 8 1 6.06971 1.9
COMMENT     0.05 1)
COMMENT     #1746=(CLabel
COMMENT     (CWidget 0 (0 0) 1 2 0 0 #910# 30242260 100)
COMMENT     (LOGPEN 0 0 13408563) 1
COMMENT     (LOGFONT 0 0 0 0 400 0 0 0 0 3 2 1 18
COMMENT     "Georgia") 1 0.555556 0
COMMENT     "{\\i Bsp}1286I (202)" "@N (@S)" 5 0 0 0
COMMENT     -10 -1 -1 #1745#)
COMMENT     #1747=(CScratch
COMMENT     (CWidget 2 (1 #52# 2) 1 2 0 0 #929# 4063688
COMMENT     100) (LOGPEN 0 0 10053171) 8 1 5.70225 1.9
COMMENT     0.05 1)
COMMENT     #1748=(CLabel
COMMENT     (CWidget 0 (0 0) 1 2 0 0 #910# 2 100)
COMMENT     (LOGPEN 0 0 13408563) 1
COMMENT     (LOGFONT 0 0 0 0 400 0 0 0 0 3 2 1 18
COMMENT     "Georgia") 1 0.555556 0
COMMENT     "{\\i Bsp}1286I (565)" "@N (@S)" 5 0 0 0
COMMENT     -10 -1 -1 #1747#)
COMMENT     #1749=(CScratch
COMMENT     (CWidget 3 (1 #52# 3) 1 2 0 0 #929# -255
COMMENT     100) (LOGPEN 0 0 10053171) 8 1 4.57557 1.9
COMMENT     0.05 1)
COMMENT     #1750=(CLabel
COMMENT     (CWidget 0 (0 0) 1 2 0 0 #910# 0 100)
COMMENT     (LOGPEN 0 0 13408563) 1
COMMENT     (LOGFONT 0 0 0 0 400 0 0 0 0 3 2 1 18
COMMENT     "Georgia") 1 0.555556 0
COMMENT     "{\\i Bsp}1286I (1678)" "@N (@S)" 5 0 0 0
COMMENT     -10 -1 -1 #1749#)
COMMENT     #1751=(CScratch
COMMENT     (CWidget 4 (1 #52# 4) 1 2 0 0 #929# -2135
COMMENT     100) (LOGPEN 0 0 10053171) 8 1 4.40753 1.9
COMMENT     0.05 1)
COMMENT     #1752=(CLabel
COMMENT     (CWidget 0 (0 0) 1 2 0 0 #910# -116 100)
COMMENT     (LOGPEN 0 0 13408563) 1
COMMENT     (LOGFONT 0 0 0 0 400 0 0 0 0 3 2 1 18
COMMENT     "Georgia") 1 0.555556 0
COMMENT     "{\\i Bsp}1286I (1844)" "@N (@S)" 5 0 0 0
COMMENT     -10 -1 -1 #1751#)
COMMENT     #1753=(CScratch
COMMENT     (CWidget 5 (1 #52# 5) 1 2 0 0 #929# -2344
COMMENT     100) (LOGPEN 0 0 10053171) 8 1 4.27694 1.9
COMMENT     0.05 1)
COMMENT     #1754=(CLabel
COMMENT     (CWidget 0 (0 0) 1 2 0 0 #910# 262146 100)
COMMENT     (LOGPEN 0 0 13408563) 1
COMMENT     (LOGFONT 0 0 0 0 400 0 0 0 0 3 2 1 18
COMMENT     "Georgia") 1 0.555556 0
COMMENT     "{\\i Bsp}1286I (1973)" "@N (@S)" 5 0 0 0
COMMENT     -10 -1 -1 #1753#)
COMMENT     #1755=(CScratch
COMMENT     (CWidget 6 (1 #52# 6) 1 2 0 0 #929# 1 100)
COMMENT     (LOGPEN 0 0 10053171) 8 1 3.78193 1.9 0.05
COMMENT     1)
COMMENT     #1756=(CLabel
COMMENT     (CWidget 0 (0 0) 1 2 0 0 #910# 4063640 100)
COMMENT     (LOGPEN 0 0 13408563) 1
COMMENT     (LOGFONT 0 0 0 0 400 0 0 0 0 3 2 1 18
COMMENT     "Georgia") 1 0.555556 0
COMMENT     "{\\i Bsp}1286I (2462)" "@N (@S)" 5 0 0 0
COMMENT     -10 -1 -1 #1755#)
COMMENT     #1757=(CScratch
COMMENT     (CWidget 7 (1 #52# 7) 1 2 0 0 #929# 393228
COMMENT     100) (LOGPEN 0 0 10053171) 8 1 3.49748 1.9
COMMENT     0.05 1)
COMMENT     #1758=(CLabel
COMMENT     (CWidget 0 (0 0) 1 2 0 0 #910# 0 100)
COMMENT     (LOGPEN 0 0 13408563) 1
COMMENT     (LOGFONT 0 0 0 0 400 0 0 0 0 3 2 1 18
COMMENT     "Georgia") 1 0.555556 0
COMMENT     "{\\i Bsp}1286I (2743)" "@N (@S)" 5 0 0 0
COMMENT     -10 -1 -1 #1757#)
COMMENT     #1759=(CScratch
COMMENT     (CWidget 8 (1 #52# 8) 1 2 0 0 #929# 1 100)
COMMENT     (LOGPEN 0 0 10053171) 8 1 3.35575 1.9 0.05
COMMENT     1)
COMMENT     #1760=(CLabel
COMMENT     (CWidget 0 (0 0) 1 2 0 0 #910# 21308988 100)
COMMENT     (LOGPEN 0 0 13408563) 1
COMMENT     (LOGFONT 0 0 0 0 400 0 0 0 0 3 2 1 18
COMMENT     "Georgia") 1 0.555556 0
COMMENT     "{\\i Bsp}1286I (2883)" "@N (@S)" 5 0 0 0
COMMENT     -10 -1 -1 #1759#)
COMMENT     #1761=(CScratch
COMMENT     (CWidget 9 (1 #52# 9) 1 2 0 0 #929#
COMMENT     27368176 100) (LOGPEN 0 0 10053171) 8 1
COMMENT     3.34259 1.9 0.05 1)
COMMENT     #1762=(CLabel
COMMENT     (CWidget 0 (0 0) 1 2 0 0 #910# -2069 100)
COMMENT     (LOGPEN 0 0 13408563) 1
COMMENT     (LOGFONT 0 0 0 0 400 0 0 0 0 3 2 1 18
COMMENT     "Georgia") 1 0.555556 0
COMMENT     "{\\i Bsp}1286I (2896)" "@N (@S)" 5 0 0 0
COMMENT     -10 -1 -1 #1761#)
COMMENT     #1763=(CScratch
COMMENT     (CWidget 10 (1 #52# 10) 1 2 0 0 #929# -3041
COMMENT     100) (LOGPEN 0 0 10053171) 8 1 2.31107 1.9
COMMENT     0.05 1)
COMMENT     #1764=(CLabel
COMMENT     (CWidget 0 (0 0) 1 2 0 0 #910# 0 100)
COMMENT     (LOGPEN 0 0 13408563) 1
COMMENT     (LOGFONT 0 0 0 0 400 0 0 0 0 3 2 1 18
COMMENT     "Georgia") 1 0.555556 0
COMMENT     "{\\i Bsp}1286I (3915)" "@N (@S)" 5 0 0 0
COMMENT     -10 -1 -1 #1763#)
COMMENT     #1765=(CScratch
COMMENT     (CWidget 11 (1 #52# 11) 1 2 0 0 #929# -460
COMMENT     100) (LOGPEN 0 0 10053171) 8 1 1.75835 1.9
COMMENT     0.05 1)
COMMENT     #1766=(CLabel
COMMENT     (CWidget 0 (0 0) 1 2 0 0 #910# 262186 100)
COMMENT     (LOGPEN 0 0 13408563) 1
COMMENT     (LOGFONT 0 0 0 0 400 0 0 0 0 3 2 1 18
COMMENT     "Georgia") 1 0.555556 0
COMMENT     "{\\i Bsp}1286I (4461)" "@N (@S)" 5 0 0 0
COMMENT     -10 -1 -1 #1765#)
COMMENT     #1767=(CScratch
COMMENT     (CWidget 12 (1 #52# 12) 1 2 0 0 #929# -2898
COMMENT     100) (LOGPEN 0 0 10053171) 8 1 1.67231 1.9
COMMENT     0.05 1)
COMMENT     #1768=(CLabel
COMMENT     (CWidget 0 (0 0) 1 2 0 0 #910# 262186 100)
COMMENT     (LOGPEN 0 0 13408563) 1
COMMENT     (LOGFONT 0 0 0 0 400 0 0 0 0 3 2 1 18
COMMENT     "Georgia") 1 0.555556 0
COMMENT     "{\\i Bsp}1286I (4546)" "@N (@S)" 5 0 0 0
COMMENT     -10 -1 -1 #1767#)
COMMENT     #1769=(CScratch
COMMENT     (CWidget 13 (1 #52# 13) 1 2 0 0 #929# 0 100)
COMMENT     (LOGPEN 0 0 10053171) 8 1 0.497036 1.9 0.05
COMMENT     1)
COMMENT     #1770=(CLabel
COMMENT     (CWidget 0 (0 0) 1 2 0 0 #910# 27545044 100)
COMMENT     (LOGPEN 0 0 13408563) 1
COMMENT     (LOGFONT 0 0 0 0 400 0 0 0 0 3 2 1 18
COMMENT     "Georgia") 1 0.555556 0
COMMENT     "{\\i Bsp}1286I (5707)" "@N (@S)" 5 0 0 0
COMMENT     -10 -1 -1 #1769#)) (CObjectList))
COMMENT     #1771=(CGroupWidget
COMMENT     (CWidget 13 (10 #67# 0) 0 1 0 0 Nil -1297 100)
COMMENT     (CObjectList
COMMENT     #1772=(CScratch
COMMENT     (CWidget 1 (1 #67# 1) 1 2 0 0 #929# -457
COMMENT     100) (LOGPEN 0 0 10053171) 8 1 6.08692 1.9
COMMENT     0.05 1)
COMMENT     #1773=(CLabel
COMMENT     (CWidget 0 (0 0) 1 2 0 0 #910# 29988668 100)
COMMENT     (LOGPEN 0 0 13408563) 1
COMMENT     (LOGFONT 0 0 0 0 400 0 0 0 0 3 2 1 18
COMMENT     "Georgia") 1 0.555556 0
COMMENT     "{\\i Bst}YI (185)" "@N (@S)" 5 0 0 0 -10
COMMENT     -1 -1 #1772#)
COMMENT     #1774=(CScratch
COMMENT     (CWidget 2 (1 #67# 2) 1 2 0 0 #929# -2274
COMMENT     100) (LOGPEN 0 0 10053171) 8 1 5.58483 1.9
COMMENT     0.05 1)
COMMENT     #1775=(CLabel
COMMENT     (CWidget 0 (0 0) 1 2 0 0 #910# 0 100)
COMMENT     (LOGPEN 0 0 13408563) 1
COMMENT     (LOGFONT 0 0 0 0 400 0 0 0 0 3 2 1 18
COMMENT     "Georgia") 1 0.555556 0
COMMENT     "{\\i Bst}YI (681)" "@N (@S)" 5 0 0 0 -10
COMMENT     -1 -1 #1774#)
COMMENT     #1776=(CScratch
COMMENT     (CWidget 3 (1 #67# 3) 1 2 0 0 #929# -3320
COMMENT     100) (LOGPEN 0 0 10053171) 8 1 5.50789 1.9
COMMENT     0.05 1)
COMMENT     #1777=(CLabel
COMMENT     (CWidget 0 (0 0) 1 2 0 0 #910# 0 100)
COMMENT     (LOGPEN 0 0 13408563) 1
COMMENT     (LOGFONT 0 0 0 0 400 0 0 0 0 3 2 1 18
COMMENT     "Georgia") 1 0.555556 0
COMMENT     "{\\i Bst}YI (757)" "@N (@S)" 5 0 0 0 -10
COMMENT     -1 -1 #1776#)
COMMENT     #1778=(CScratch
COMMENT     (CWidget 4 (1 #67# 4) 1 2 0 0 #929# -3879
COMMENT     100) (LOGPEN 0 0 10053171) 8 1 4.68692 1.9
COMMENT     0.05 1)
COMMENT     #1779=(CLabel
COMMENT     (CWidget 0 (0 0) 1 2 0 0 #910# 4063808 100)
COMMENT     (LOGPEN 0 0 13408563) 1
COMMENT     (LOGFONT 0 0 0 0 400 0 0 0 0 3 2 1 18
COMMENT     "Georgia") 1 0.555556 0
COMMENT     "{\\i Bst}YI (1568)" "@N (@S)" 5 0 0 0 -10
COMMENT     -1 -1 #1778#)
COMMENT     #1780=(CScratch
COMMENT     (CWidget 5 (1 #67# 5) 1 2 0 0 #929# 393228
COMMENT     100) (LOGPEN 0 0 10053171) 8 1 3.88721 1.9
COMMENT     0.05 1)
COMMENT     #1781=(CLabel
COMMENT     (CWidget 0 (0 0) 1 2 0 0 #910# 2 100)
COMMENT     (LOGPEN 0 0 13408563) 1
COMMENT     (LOGFONT 0 0 0 0 400 0 0 0 0 3 2 1 18
COMMENT     "Georgia") 1 0.555556 0
COMMENT     "{\\i Bst}YI (2358)" "@N (@S)" 5 0 0 0 -10
COMMENT     -1 -1 #1780#)
COMMENT     #1782=(CScratch
COMMENT     (CWidget 6 (1 #67# 6) 1 2 0 0 #929# 2 100)
COMMENT     (LOGPEN 0 0 10053171) 8 1 3.14418 1.9 0.05
COMMENT     1)
COMMENT     #1783=(CLabel
COMMENT     (CWidget 0 (0 0) 1 2 0 0 #910# 29234772 100)
COMMENT     (LOGPEN 0 0 13408563) 1
COMMENT     (LOGFONT 0 0 0 0 400 0 0 0 0 3 2 1 18
COMMENT     "Georgia") 1 0.555556 0
COMMENT     "{\\i Bst}YI (3092)" "@N (@S)" 5 0 0 0 -10
COMMENT     -1 -1 #1782#)
COMMENT     #1784=(CScratch
COMMENT     (CWidget 7 (1 #67# 7) 1 2 0 0 #929# -1228
COMMENT     100) (LOGPEN 0 0 10053171) 8 1 2.84252 1.9
COMMENT     0.05 1)
COMMENT     #1785=(CLabel
COMMENT     (CWidget 0 (0 0) 1 2 0 0 #910# 29958140 100)
COMMENT     (LOGPEN 0 0 13408563) 1
COMMENT     (LOGFONT 0 0 0 0 400 0 0 0 0 3 2 1 18
COMMENT     "Georgia") 1 0.555556 0
COMMENT     "{\\i Bst}YI (3390)" "@N (@S)" 5 0 0 0 -10
COMMENT     -1 -1 #1784#)
COMMENT     #1786=(CScratch
COMMENT     (CWidget 8 (1 #67# 8) 1 2 0 0 #929# -1507
COMMENT     100) (LOGPEN 0 0 10053171) 8 1 1.7371 1.9
COMMENT     0.05 1)
COMMENT     #1787=(CLabel
COMMENT     (CWidget 0 (0 0) 1 2 0 0 #910# 0 100)
COMMENT     (LOGPEN 0 0 13408563) 1
COMMENT     (LOGFONT 0 0 0 0 400 0 0 0 0 3 2 1 18
COMMENT     "Georgia") 1 0.555556 0
COMMENT     "{\\i Bst}YI (4482)" "@N (@S)" 5 0 0 0 -10
COMMENT     -1 -1 #1786#)
COMMENT     #1788=(CScratch
COMMENT     (CWidget 9 (1 #67# 9) 1 2 0 0 #929# -1158
COMMENT     100) (LOGPEN 0 0 10053171) 8 1 1.71989 1.9
COMMENT     0.05 1)
COMMENT     #1789=(CLabel
COMMENT     (CWidget 0 (0 0) 1 2 0 0 #910# 393238 100)
COMMENT     (LOGPEN 0 0 13408563) 1
COMMENT     (LOGFONT 0 0 0 0 400 0 0 0 0 3 2 1 18
COMMENT     "Georgia") 1 0.555556 0
COMMENT     "{\\i Bst}YI (4499)" "@N (@S)" 5 0 0 0 -10
COMMENT     -1 -1 #1788#)
COMMENT     #1790=(CScratch
COMMENT     (CWidget 10 (1 #67# 10) 1 2 0 0 #929# 2 100)
COMMENT     (LOGPEN 0 0 10053171) 8 1 0.942446 1.9 0.05
COMMENT     1)
COMMENT     #1791=(CLabel
COMMENT     (CWidget 0 (0 0) 1 2 0 0 #910# 27598588 100)
COMMENT     (LOGPEN 0 0 13408563) 1
COMMENT     (LOGFONT 0 0 0 0 400 0 0 0 0 3 2 1 18
COMMENT     "Georgia") 1 0.555556 0
COMMENT     "{\\i Bst}YI (5267)" "@N (@S)" 5 0 0 0 -10
COMMENT     -1 -1 #1790#)
COMMENT     #1792=(CScratch
COMMENT     (CWidget 11 (1 #67# 11) 1 2 0 0 #929# -670
COMMENT     100) (LOGPEN 0 0 10053171) 8 1 0.930298
COMMENT     1.9 0.05 1)
COMMENT     #1793=(CLabel
COMMENT     (CWidget 0 (0 0) 1 2 0 0 #910# 0 100)
COMMENT     (LOGPEN 0 0 13408563) 1
COMMENT     (LOGFONT 0 0 0 0 400 0 0 0 0 3 2 1 18
COMMENT     "Georgia") 1 0.555556 0
COMMENT     "{\\i Bst}YI (5279)" "@N (@S)" 5 0 0 0 -10
COMMENT     -1 -1 #1792#)
COMMENT     #1794=(CScratch
COMMENT     (CWidget 12 (1 #67# 12) 1 2 0 0 #929#
COMMENT     673205824 100) (LOGPEN 0 0 10053171) 8 1
COMMENT     0.843241 1.9 0.05 1)
COMMENT     #1795=(CLabel
COMMENT     (CWidget 0 (0 0) 1 2 0 0 #910# 30221612 100)
COMMENT     (LOGPEN 0 0 13408563) 1
COMMENT     (LOGFONT 0 0 0 0 400 0 0 0 0 3 2 1 18
COMMENT     "Georgia") 1 0.555556 0
COMMENT     "{\\i Bst}YI (5365)" "@N (@S)" 5 0 0 0 -10
COMMENT     -1 -1 #1794#)
COMMENT     #1796=(CScratch
COMMENT     (CWidget 13 (1 #67# 13) 1 2 0 0 #929# -1790
COMMENT     100) (LOGPEN 0 0 10053171) 8 1 0.832106
COMMENT     1.9 0.05 1)
COMMENT     #1797=(CLabel
COMMENT     (CWidget 0 (0 0) 1 2 0 0 #910# 27519068 100)
COMMENT     (LOGPEN 0 0 13408563) 1
COMMENT     (LOGFONT 0 0 0 0 400 0 0 0 0 3 2 1 18
COMMENT     "Georgia") 1 0.555556 0
COMMENT     "{\\i Bst}YI (5376)" "@N (@S)" 5 0 0 0 -10
COMMENT     -1 -1 #1796#)) (CObjectList))
COMMENT     #1798=(CGroupWidget
COMMENT     (CWidget 14 (10 #72# 0) 0 1 0 0 Nil -1297 100)
COMMENT     (CObjectList
COMMENT     #1799=(CScratch
COMMENT     (CWidget 1 (1 #72# 1) 1 2 0 0 #929# -1297
COMMENT     100) (LOGPEN 0 0 10053171) 8 1 6.03023 1.9
COMMENT     0.05 1)
COMMENT     #1800=(CLabel
COMMENT     (CWidget 0 (0 0) 1 2 0 0 #910# -1297 100)
COMMENT     (LOGPEN 0 0 13408563) 1
COMMENT     (LOGFONT 0 0 0 0 400 0 0 0 0 3 2 1 18
COMMENT     "Georgia") 1 0.555556 0
COMMENT     "{\\i Bts}CI (241)" "@N (@S)" 5 0 0 0 -10
COMMENT     -1 -1 #1799#)
COMMENT     #1801=(CScratch
COMMENT     (CWidget 2 (1 #72# 2) 1 2 0 0 #929#
COMMENT     268673032 100) (LOGPEN 0 0 10053171) 8 1
COMMENT     5.9533 1.9 0.05 1)
COMMENT     #1802=(CLabel
COMMENT     (CWidget 0 (0 0) 1 2 0 0 #910# 2037539188
COMMENT     100) (LOGPEN 0 0 13408563) 1
COMMENT     (LOGFONT 0 0 0 0 400 0 0 0 0 3 2 1 18
COMMENT     "Georgia") 1 0.555556 0
COMMENT     "{\\i Bts}CI (317)" "@N (@S)" 5 0 0 0 -10
COMMENT     -1 -1 #1801#)
COMMENT     #1803=(CScratch
COMMENT     (CWidget 3 (1 #72# 3) 1 2 0 0 #929#
COMMENT     268673032 100) (LOGPEN 0 0 10053171) 8 1
COMMENT     5.91483 1.9 0.05 1)
COMMENT     #1804=(CLabel
COMMENT     (CWidget 0 (0 0) 1 2 0 0 #910# 0 100)
COMMENT     (LOGPEN 0 0 13408563) 1
COMMENT     (LOGFONT 0 0 0 0 400 0 0 0 0 3 2 1 18
COMMENT     "Georgia") 1 0.555556 0
COMMENT     "{\\i Bts}CI (355)" "@N (@S)" 5 0 0 0 -10
COMMENT     -1 -1 #1803#)
COMMENT     #1805=(CScratch
COMMENT     (CWidget 4 (1 #72# 4) 1 2 0 0 #929# 4063688
COMMENT     100) (LOGPEN 0 0 10053171) 8 1 4.95923 1.9
COMMENT     0.05 1)
COMMENT     #1806=(CLabel
COMMENT     (CWidget 0 (0 0) 1 2 0 0 #910# 10 100)
COMMENT     (LOGPEN 0 0 13408563) 1
COMMENT     (LOGFONT 0 0 0 0 400 0 0 0 0 3 2 1 18
COMMENT     "Georgia") 1 0.555556 0
COMMENT     "{\\i Bts}CI (1299)" "@N (@S)" 5 0 0 0 -10
COMMENT     -1 -1 #1805#)
COMMENT     #1807=(CScratch
COMMENT     (CWidget 5 (1 #72# 5) 1 2 0 0 #929# -391
COMMENT     100) (LOGPEN 0 0 10053171) 8 1 4.82257 1.9
COMMENT     0.05 1)
COMMENT     #1808=(CLabel
COMMENT     (CWidget 0 (0 0) 1 2 0 0 #910# -3530 100)
COMMENT     (LOGPEN 0 0 13408563) 1
COMMENT     (LOGFONT 0 0 0 0 400 0 0 0 0 3 2 1 18
COMMENT     "Georgia") 1 0.555556 0
COMMENT     "{\\i Bts}CI (1434)" "@N (@S)" 5 0 0 0 -10
COMMENT     -1 -1 #1807#)
COMMENT     #1809=(CScratch
COMMENT     (CWidget 6 (1 #72# 6) 1 2 0 0 #929# 0 100)
COMMENT     (LOGPEN 0 0 10053171) 8 1 4.40753 1.9 0.05
COMMENT     1)
COMMENT     #1810=(CLabel
COMMENT     (CWidget 0 (0 0) 1 2 0 0 #910# 2081693732
COMMENT     100) (LOGPEN 0 0 13408563) 1
COMMENT     (LOGFONT 0 0 0 0 400 0 0 0 0 3 2 1 18
COMMENT     "Georgia") 1 0.555556 0
COMMENT     "{\\i Bts}CI (1844)" "@N (@S)" 5 0 0 0 -10
COMMENT     -1 -1 #1809#)
COMMENT     #1811=(CScratch
COMMENT     (CWidget 7 (1 #72# 7) 1 2 0 0 #929# 0 100)
COMMENT     (LOGPEN 0 0 10053171) 8 1 4.16761 1.9 0.05
COMMENT     1)
COMMENT     #1812=(CLabel
COMMENT     (CWidget 0 (0 0) 1 2 0 0 #910# 27568132 100)
COMMENT     (LOGPEN 0 0 13408563) 1
COMMENT     (LOGFONT 0 0 0 0 400 0 0 0 0 3 2 1 18
COMMENT     "Georgia") 1 0.555556 0
COMMENT     "{\\i Bts}CI (2081)" "@N (@S)" 5 0 0 0 -10
COMMENT     -1 -1 #1811#)
COMMENT     #1813=(CScratch
COMMENT     (CWidget 8 (1 #72# 8) 1 2 0 0 #929# 2228235
COMMENT     100) (LOGPEN 0 0 10053171) 8 1 4.03703 1.9
COMMENT     0.05 1)
COMMENT     #1814=(CLabel
COMMENT     (CWidget 0 (0 0) 1 2 0 0 #910# 27551400 100)
COMMENT     (LOGPEN 0 0 13408563) 1
COMMENT     (LOGFONT 0 0 0 0 400 0 0 0 0 3 2 1 18
COMMENT     "Georgia") 1 0.555556 0
COMMENT     "{\\i Bts}CI (2210)" "@N (@S)" 5 0 0 0 -10
COMMENT     -1 -1 #1813#)
COMMENT     #1815=(CScratch
COMMENT     (CWidget 9 (1 #72# 9) 1 2 0 0 #929# 0 100)
COMMENT     (LOGPEN 0 0 10053171) 8 1 3.80319 1.9 0.05
COMMENT     1)
COMMENT     #1816=(CLabel
COMMENT     (CWidget 0 (0 0) 1 2 0 0 #910# 2 100)
COMMENT     (LOGPEN 0 0 13408563) 1
COMMENT     (LOGFONT 0 0 0 0 400 0 0 0 0 3 2 1 18
COMMENT     "Georgia") 1 0.555556 0
COMMENT     "{\\i Bts}CI (2441)" "@N (@S)" 5 0 0 0 -10
COMMENT     -1 -1 #1815#)
COMMENT     #1817=(CScratch
COMMENT     (CWidget 10 (1 #72# 10) 1 2 0 0 #929#
COMMENT     4063648 100) (LOGPEN 0 0 10053171) 8 1
COMMENT     3.76371 1.9 0.05 1)
COMMENT     #1818=(CLabel
COMMENT     (CWidget 0 (0 0) 1 2 0 0 #910# 0 100)
COMMENT     (LOGPEN 0 0 13408563) 1
COMMENT     (LOGFONT 0 0 0 0 400 0 0 0 0 3 2 1 18
COMMENT     "Georgia") 1 0.555556 0
COMMENT     "{\\i Bts}CI (2480)" "@N (@S)" 5 0 0 0 -10
COMMENT     -1 -1 #1817#)
COMMENT     #1819=(CScratch
COMMENT     (CWidget 11 (1 #72# 11) 1 2 0 0 #929# 0 100)
COMMENT     (LOGPEN 0 0 10053171) 8 1 2.56212 1.9 0.05
COMMENT     1)
COMMENT     #1820=(CLabel
COMMENT     (CWidget 0 (0 0) 1 2 0 0 #910# 0 100)
COMMENT     (LOGPEN 0 0 13408563) 1
COMMENT     (LOGFONT 0 0 0 0 400 0 0 0 0 3 2 1 18
COMMENT     "Georgia") 1 0.555556 0
COMMENT     "{\\i Bts}CI (3667)" "@N (@S)" 5 0 0 0 -10
COMMENT     -1 -1 #1819#)
COMMENT     #1821=(CScratch
COMMENT     (CWidget 12 (1 #72# 12) 1 2 0 0 #929# 2 100)
COMMENT     (LOGPEN 0 0 10053171) 8 1 1.53363 1.9 0.05
COMMENT     1)
COMMENT     #1822=(CLabel
COMMENT     (CWidget 0 (0 0) 1 2 0 0 #910# 1 100)
COMMENT     (LOGPEN 0 0 13408563) 1
COMMENT     (LOGFONT 0 0 0 0 400 0 0 0 0 3 2 1 18
COMMENT     "Georgia") 1 0.555556 0
COMMENT     "{\\i Bts}CI (4683)" "@N (@S)" 5 0 0 0 -10
COMMENT     -1 -1 #1821#)
COMMENT     #1823=(CScratch
COMMENT     (CWidget 13 (1 #72# 13) 1 2 0 0 #929#
COMMENT     393227 100) (LOGPEN 0 0 10053171) 8 1
COMMENT     1.2431 1.9 0.05 1)
COMMENT     #1824=(CLabel
COMMENT     (CWidget 0 (0 0) 1 2 0 0 #910# 30031944 100)
COMMENT     (LOGPEN 0 0 13408563) 1
COMMENT     (LOGFONT 0 0 0 0 400 0 0 0 0 3 2 1 18
COMMENT     "Georgia") 1 0.555556 0
COMMENT     "{\\i Bts}CI (4970)" "@N (@S)" 5 0 0 0 -10
COMMENT     -1 -1 #1823#)
COMMENT     #1825=(CScratch
COMMENT     (CWidget 14 (1 #72# 14) 1 2 0 0 #929# 987
COMMENT     100) (LOGPEN 0 0 10053171) 8 1 1.05987 1.9
COMMENT     0.05 1)
COMMENT     #1826=(CLabel
COMMENT     (CWidget 0 (0 0) 1 2 0 0 #910# 0 100)
COMMENT     (LOGPEN 0 0 13408563) 1
COMMENT     (LOGFONT 0 0 0 0 400 0 0 0 0 3 2 1 18
COMMENT     "Georgia") 1 0.555556 0
COMMENT     "{\\i Bts}CI (5151)" "@N (@S)" 5 0 0 0 -10
COMMENT     -1 -1 #1825#)) (CObjectList)))
COMMENT     (CObjectList))
COMMENT     #1827=(CGroupWidget (CWidget 14 (16 0) 1 2 0 0 Nil -391 100)
COMMENT     (CObjectList) (CObjectList))
COMMENT     #1828=(CGroupWidget (CWidget 12 (0 0) 1 2 0 0 Nil -3739 100)
COMMENT     (CObjectList) (CObjectList))) (CObjectList)))
COMMENT     (CSeqView 10 10 (CObjectList) (CObList) 1 (CObList)) (CObList)
            27249144
COMMENT     (CStringList) 51249423 2082617548 (CObList)))
FEATURES             Location/Qualifiers
     promoter        190..661
                     /vntifkey="29"
                     /label=synapsin\promoter
                     /note="synapsin promoter"
     misc_binding    184..189
                     /vntifkey="20"
                     /label=BglII
                     /note="BglII"
     misc_feature    2665..2685
                     /vntifkey="21"
                     /label=Mao\115r
                     /note="Mao 115r"
     misc_feature    2529..3117
                     /vntifkey="21"
                     /label=WPRE
                     /note="WPRE"
     insertion_seq   3151..3382
                     /vntifkey="14"
                     /label=SV40
                     /note="SV40"
     repeat_region   complement(3411..3577)
                     /vntifkey="34"
                     /label=ITR
                     /note="ITR"
     repeat_region   1..167
                     /vntifkey="34"
                     /label=ITR
                     /note="ITR"
     misc_feature    693..755
                     /vntifkey="21"
                     /label=IgG\K-leader
                     /note="IgG K-leader"
     misc_feature    756..761
                     /vntifkey="21"
                     /label=MCS
                     /note="MCS"
     CDS             762..1508
                     /vntifkey="4"
                     /label=YbeJ\5-253
                     /note="YbeJ 5-253"
     CDS             1509..1784
                     /vntifkey="4"
                     /label=cpGFP\147-238
                     /note="cpGFP 147-238"
     misc_feature    1785..1802
                     /vntifkey="21"
                     /label=Linker
                     /note="Linker"
     CDS             1803..2243
                     /vntifkey="4"
                     /label=cpGFP\1-146
                     /note="cpGFP 1-146"
     CDS             2244..2321
                     /vntifkey="4"
                     /label=YbeJ\254-279
                     /note="YbeJ 254-279"
     misc_feature    2334..2366
                     /vntifkey="21"
                     /label=Myc\Epitope
                     /note="Myc Epitope"
     CDS             2367..2513
                     /vntifkey="4"
                     /label=PDGFR\513-561
                     /note="PDGFR 513-561"
     misc_marker     4341..5198
                     /vntifkey="22"
                     /label=Amp\resistance
     rep_origin      5372..5960
                     /vntifkey="33"
                     /label=origin\of\replication
BASE COUNT  1450 a 1705 c 1611 g 1431 t
ORIGIN
        1 tgcgcgctcg ctcgctcact gaggccgccc gggcaaagcc cgggcgtcgg gcgacctttg
       61 gtcgcccggc ctcagtgagc gagcgagcgc gcagagaggg agtggccaac tccatcacta
      121 ggggttcctt gtagttaatg attaacccgc catgctactt atctacgtag ccatgctcta
      181 ggaagatctc tgcagagggc cctgcgtatg agtgcaagtg ggttttagga ccaggatgag
      241 gcggggtggg ggtgcctacc tgacgaccga ccccgaccca ctggacaagc acccaacccc
      301 cattccccaa attgcgcatc ccctatcaga gagggggagg ggaaacagga tgcggcgagg
      361 cgcgtgcgca ctgccagctt cagcaccgcg gacagtgcct tcgcccccgc ctggcggcgc
      421 gcgccaccgc cgcctcagca ctgaaggcgc gctgacgtca ctcgccggtc ccccgcaaac
      481 tccccttccc ggccaccttg gtcgcgtccg cgccgccgcc ggcccagccg gaccgcacca
      541 cgcgaggcgc gagatagggg ggcacgggcg cgaccatctg cgctgcggcg ccggcgactc
      601 agcgctgcct cagtctgcgg tgggcagcgg aggagtcgtg tcgtgcctga gagcgcagtc
      661 gaattcaagc tgctagcaag gatcccgcca ccatggagac agacacactc ctgctatggg
      721 tactgctgct ctgggttcca ggttccactg gtgacagatc tgccgcaggc agcacgctgg
      781 acaaaatcgc caaaaacggt gtgattgtcg tcggtcaccg tgaatcttca gtgcctttct
      841 cttattacga caatcagcaa aaagtggtgg gttactcgca ggattactcc aacgccattg
      901 ttgaagcagt gaaaaagaaa ctcaacaaac cggacttgca ggtaaaactg attccgatta
      961 cctcacaaaa ccgtattcca ctgctgcaaa acggcacttt cgattttgaa tgtggttcta
     1021 ccaccaacaa cgtcgaacgc caaaaacagg cggctttctc tgacactatt ttcgtggtcg
     1081 gtacgcgcct gttgaccaaa aagggtggcg atatcaaaga ttttgccaac ctgaaagaca
     1141 aagccgtagt cgtcacttcc ggcactacct ctgaagtttt gctcaacaaa ctgaatgaag
     1201 agcaaaaaat gaatatgcgc atcatcagcg ccaaagatca cggtgactct ttccgcaccc
     1261 tggaaagcgg tcgtgccgtt gcctttatga tggatgacgt gctgctggcc ggtgaacgtg
     1321 cgaaagcgaa gaaaccagac aactgggaaa tcgtcggcaa gccgcagtct caggaggcct
     1381 acggttgtat gttgcgtaaa gatgatccgc agttcaaaaa gctgatggat gacaccatcg
     1441 ctcaggtgca gacctccggt gaagcggaaa aatggtttga taagtggttc aaaaatccaa
     1501 ttctggtgag ccacaacgtc tatatcatgg ccgacaagca gaggaacggc atcaaggcga
     1561 acttcaagat ccgccacaac atcgaggacg gcggcgtgca gctcgcctac cactaccagc
     1621 agaacacccc catcggcgac ggccccgtgc tgctgcccga caaccactac ctgagcaccc
     1681 agtccaaact ttcgaaagac cccaacgaga agcgcgatca catggtcctg ctggagttcg
     1741 tgaccgccgc cgggatcact ctcggcatgg acgagctgta caagggcggt accggaggga
     1801 gcatggtgag caagggcgag gagctgttca ccggggtggt gcccatcctg gtcgagctgg
     1861 acggcgacgt aaacggccac aagttcagcg tgtccggcga gggtgagggc gatgccacct
     1921 acggcaagct gaccctgaag ttcatctgca ccaccggcaa gctgcccgtg ccctggccca
     1981 ccctcgtgac caccctgacc tacggcgtgc agtgcttcag ccgctacccc gaccacatga
     2041 agcagcacga cttcttcaag tccgccatgc ccgaaggcta catccaggag cgcaccatct
     2101 tcttcaagga cgacggcaac tacaagaccc gcgccgaggt gaagttcgag ggcgacaccc
     2161 tggtgaaccg catcgagctg aagggcatcg acttcaagga ggacggcaac atcctggggc
     2221 ataagctgga gtacaacttt aacaaccccc tgaacatgaa tttcgaactg tcagacgaaa
     2281 tgaaagcact gttcaaagaa ccgaatgaca aggcactgaa actgcaggtc gacgaacaaa
     2341 aactcatctc agaagaggat ctgaatgctg tgggccagga cacgcaggag gtcatcgtgg
     2401 tgccacactc cttgcccttt aaggtggtgg tgatctcagc catcctggcc ctggtggtgc
     2461 tcaccatcat ctcccttatc atcctcatca tgctttggca gaagaagcca cgttagaagc
     2521 ttatcgataa tcaacctctg gattacaaaa tttgtgaaag attgactggt attcttaact
     2581 atgttgctcc ttttacgcta tgtggatacg ctgctttaat gcctttgtat catgctattg
     2641 cttcccgtat ggctttcatt ttctcctcct tgtataaatc ctggttgctg tctctttatg
     2701 aggagttgtg gcccgttgtc aggcaacgtg gcgtggtgtg cactgtgttt gctgacgcaa
     2761 cccccactgg ttggggcatt gccaccacct gtcagctcct ttccgggact ttcgctttcc
     2821 ccctccctat tgccacggcg gaactcatcg ccgcctgcct tgcccgctgc tggacagggg
     2881 ctcggctgtt gggcactgac aattccgtgg tgttgtcggg gaaatcatcg tcctttcctt
     2941 ggctgctcgc ctgtgttgcc acctggattc tgcgcgggac gtccttctgc tacgtccctt
     3001 cggccctcaa tccagcggac cttccttccc gcggcctgct gccggctctg cggcctcttc
     3061 cgcgtcttcg ccttcgccct cagacgagtc ggatctccct ttgggccgcc tccccgcatc
     3121 gataccgtcg acctcgaccc gggcggccgc ttcgagcaga catgataaga tacattgatg
     3181 agtttggaca aaccacaact agaatgcagt gaaaaaaatg ctttatttgt gaaatttgtg
     3241 atgctattgc tttatttgta accattataa gctgcaataa acaagttaac aacaacaatt
     3301 gcattcattt tatgtttcag gttcaggggg agatgtggga ggttttttaa agcaagtaaa
     3361 acctctacaa atgtggtaaa atcgataagg atcttcctag agcatggcta cgtagataag
     3421 tagcatggcg ggttaatcat taactacaag gaacccctag tgatggagtt ggccactccc
     3481 tctctgcgcg ctcgctcgct cactgaggcc gggcgaccaa aggtcgcccg acgcccgggc
     3541 tttgcccggg cggcctcagt gagcgagcga gcgcgcagcc ttaattaacc taattcactg
     3601 gccgtcgttt tacaacgtcg tgactgggaa aaccctggcg ttacccaact taatcgcctt
     3661 gcagcacatc cccctttcgc cagctggcgt aatagcgaag aggcccgcac cgatcgccct
     3721 tcccaacagt tgcgcagcct gaatggcgaa tgggnnnnnn nnnnnnnnnn nnnnnnnnnn
     3781 nnnnnnnnnn nnnnnnnnnn nnnnnnnnnn nnnnnnnnnn nnnnnnnnnn nnnnnnnnnn
     3841 nnnnnnnnnn nnnnnnnnnn nnnnnnnnnn nnnnnnnncn nnnnnnnnnn nnnnnnnnnn
     3901 nnnnnnnnnn nnnnnnnnnn nnnnnnnnnn nnnnnnnnnn nnnnnnnnnn nnnnnnnnnn
     3961 nnnnnnnnnn annnnnnnnn nnnnnnnnnn nnnnnnnnnn nnnnnnnnnn nnnnnnnnnn
     4021 cctttgacgt tggagtccac gttctttnnn nnnnnnnnnn nnnnnnnnnn nnnnnnnnnn
     4081 nnnnacccta tctcggtcta ttcttttgat ttataaggga ttttgccgat ttcggcctat
     4141 tggttaaaaa atgagctgat ttaacaaaaa tttaacgcga attttaacaa aatattaacg
     4201 cttacaattt aggtggcact tttcggggaa atgtgcgcgg aacccctatt tgtttatttt
     4261 tctaaataca ttcaaatatg tatccgctca tgagacaata accctgataa atgcttcaat
     4321 aatattgaaa aaggaagagt atgagtattc aacatttccg tgtcgccctt attccctttt
     4381 ttgcggcatt ttgccttcct gtttttgctc acccagaaac gctggtgaaa gtaaaagatg
     4441 ctgaagatca gttgggtgca cgagtgggtt acatcgaact ggatctcaac agcggtaaga
     4501 tccttgagag ttttcgcccc gaagaacgtt ttccaatgat gagcactttt aaagttctgc
     4561 tatgtggcgc ggtattatcc cgtattgacg ccgggcaaga gcaactcggt cgccgcatac
     4621 actattctca gaatgacttg gttgagtact caccagtcac agaaaagcat cttacggatg
     4681 gcatgacagt aagagaatta tgcagtgctg ccataaccat gagtgataac actgcggcca
     4741 acttacttct gacaacgatc ggaggaccga aggagctaac cgcttttttg cacaacatgg
     4801 gggatcatgt aactcgcctt gatcgttggg aaccggagct gaatgaagcc ataccaaacg
     4861 acgagcgtga caccacgatg cctgtagcaa tggcaacaac gttgcgcaaa ctattaactg
     4921 gcgaactact tactctagct tcccggcaac aattaataga ctggatggag gcggataaag
     4981 ttgcaggacc acttctgcgc tcggcccttc cggctggctg gtttattgct gataaatctg
     5041 gagccggtga gcgtgggtct cgcggtatca ttgcagcact ggggccagat ggtaagccct
     5101 cccgtatcgt agttatctac acgacgggga gtcaggcaac tatggatgaa cgaaatagac
     5161 agatcgctga gataggtgcc tcactgatta agcattggta actgtcagac caagtttact
     5221 catatatact ttagattgat ttaaaacttc atttttaatt taaaaggatc taggtgaaga
     5281 tcctttttga taatctcatg accaaaatcc cttaacgtga gttttcgttc cactgagcgt
     5341 cagaccccgt agaaaagatc aaaggatctt cttgagatcc tttttttctg cgcgtaatct
     5401 gctgcttgca aacaaaaaaa ccaccgctac cagcggtggt ttgtttgccg gatcaagagc
     5461 taccaactct ttttccgaag gtaactggct tcagcagagc gcagatacca aatactgttc
     5521 ttctagtgta gccgtagtta ggccaccact tcaagaactc tgtagcaccg cctacatacc
     5581 tcgctctgct aatcctgtta ccagtggctg ctgccagtgg cgataagtcg tgtcttaccg
     5641 ggttggactc aagacgatag ttaccggata aggcgcagcg gtcgggctga acggggggtt
     5701 cgtgcacaca gcccagcttg gagcgaacga cctacaccga actgagatac ctacagcgtg
     5761 agctatgaga aagcgccacg cttcccgaag ggagaaaggc ggacaggtat ccggtaagcg
     5821 gcagggtcgg aacaggagag cgcacgaggg agcttccagg gggaaacgcc tggtatcttt
     5881 atagtcctgt cgggtttcgc cacctctgac ttgagcgtcg atttttgtga tgctcgtcag
     5941 gggggcggag cctatggaaa aacgccagca acgcggcctt tttacggttc ctggcctttt
     6001 gctggccttt tgctcacatg ttctttcctg cgttatcccc tgattctgtg gataaccgta
     6061 ttaccgcctt tgagtgagct gataccgctc gccgcagccg aacgaccgag cgcagcgagt
     6121 cagtgagcga ggaagcggaa gagcgcccaa tacgcaaacc gcctctcccc gcgcgttggc
     6181 cgattcatta atgcagc
//
