Features (pLannotate 1.2.2; 18 found; start..end, strand, type, name):
      9..78      -  CDS            lacZα (fragment): LacZα fragment of β-galactosidase; lacZ fragment
     73..205     -  repeat_region  AAV2 ITR (fragment): inverted terminal repeat of adeno-associated virus serotype 2 inverted
    287..734     +  promoter       hSyn promoter: human synapsin I promoter; confers neuron-specific expression (Kügler et al., 2003)
    769..831     +  sig_peptide    Igκ leader: leader sequence from mouse immunoglobulin κ light chain
    838..1578    +  CDS            gltI (fragment): GLTI_ECOLI - Also known as ybeJ, yzzK. Experimental evidence at protein level: Swiss-Prot protein existence level 1. Part of the ABC transporter complex GltIJKL involved in glutamate and aspartate uptake. Binds to both glutamate and aspartate. From Escherichia coli (strain K12).
   1591..2313    +  CDS            cEGFP: cEGFP is a basic (constitutively fluorescent) green fluorescent protein published in 2008, derived from Aequorea victoria.
   2326..2394    +  CDS            gltI (fragment): GLTI_ECOLI - Also known as ybeJ, yzzK. Experimental evidence at protein level: Swiss-Prot protein existence level 1. Part of the ABC transporter complex GltIJKL involved in glutamate and aspartate uptake. Binds to both glutamate and aspartate. From Escherichia coli (strain K12).
   2443..2589    +  CDS            PDGFRβ TM domain: transmembrane domain from platelet derived growth factor receptor beta
   2605..3193    +  misc_feature   WPRE: woodchuck hepatitis virus posttranscriptional regulatory element
   3194..3213    +  misc_feature   MCS (fragment): pBluescript multiple cloning site
   3242..3363    -  polyA_signal   SV40 poly(A) signal: SV40 polyadenylation signal
   3386..3454    -  CDS            large T antigen (fragment): large T antigen from SV40 (simian virus 40)
   3525..3658    +  repeat_region  AAV2 ITR: inverted terminal repeat of adeno-associated virus serotype 2 inverted
   3652..3708    -  CDS            lacI (fragment): lac repressor; lacI; The lac repressor binds to the lac operator to inhibit transcription in E. coli. This inhibition can be relieved by adding lactose or isopropyl-β-D-thiogalactopyranoside (IPTG).
   3891..4479    -  rep_origin     ori: high-copy-number ColE1/pMB1/pBR322/pUC origin of replication
   4650..5510    -  CDS            AmpR: β-lactamase; bla; confers resistance to ampicillin, carbenicillin, and related antibiotics
   5511..5615    -  promoter       AmpR promoter: bla
   5668..4       -  rep_origin     f1 ori (across the origin) (sequence partly withheld): f1 bacteriophage origin of replication; arrow indicates direction of (+) strand synthesis
>Addgene plasmid #98929 | pAAV.hSyn.iGluSnFr.WPRE.SV40 | addgene full sequence | sequence record 190089 | Addgene NGS Result
[4 nt withheld, positions 1-4]
CCCATTCGCCATTCAGGCTGCGCAACTGTTGGGAAGGGCGATCGGTGCGGGCCTCTTCGCTATTACGCCA
GCTGCGCGCTCGCTCGCTCACTGAGGCCGCCCGGGCAAAGCCCGGGCGTCGGGCGACCTTTGGTCGCCCG
GCCTCAGTGAGCGAGCGAGCGCGCAGAGAGGGAGTGGCCAACTCCATCACTAGGGGTTCCTTGTAGTTAA
TGATTAACCCGCCATGCTACTTATCTACGTAGCCATGCTCTAGGAAGATCTCTGCAGAGGGCCCTGCGTA
TGAGTGCAAGTGGGTTTTAGGACCAGGATGAGGCGGGGTGGGGGTGCCTACCTGACGACCGACCCCGACC
CACTGGACAAGCACCCAACCCCCATTCCCCAAATTGCGCATCCCCTATCAGAGAGGGGGAGGGGAAACAG
GATGCGGCGAGGCGCGTGCGCACTGCCAGCTTCAGCACCGCGGACAGTGCCTTCGCCCCCGCCTGGCGGC
GCGCGCCACCGCCGCCTCAGCACTGAAGGCGCGCTGACGTCACTCGCCGGTCCCCCGCAAACTCCCCTTC
CCGGCCACCTTGGTCGCGTCCGCGCCGCCGCCGGCCCAGCCGGACCGCACCACGCGAGGCGCGAGATAGG
GGGGCACGGGCGCGACCATCTGCGCTGCGGCGCCGGCGACTCAGCGCTGCCTCAGTCTGCGGTGGGCAGC
GGAGGAGTCGTGTCGTGCCTGAGAGCGCAGTCGAATTCAAGCTGCTAGCAAGGATCCCGCCACCATGGAG
ACAGACACACTCCTGCTATGGGTACTGCTGCTCTGGGTTCCAGGTTCCACTGGTGACAGATCTGCCGCAG
GCAGCACGCTGGACAAAATCGCCAAAAACGGTGTGATTGTCGTCGGTCACCGTGAATCTTCAGTGCCTTT
CTCTTATTACGACAATCAGCAAAAAGTGGTGGGTTACTCGCAGGATTACTCCAACGCCATTGTTGAAGCA
GTGAAAAAGAAACTCAACAAACCGGACTTGCAGGTAAAACTGATTCCGATTACCTCACAAAACCGTATTC
CACTGCTGCAAAACGGCACTTTCGATTTTGAATGTGGTTCTACCACCAACAACGTCGAACGCCAAAAACA
GGCGGCTTTCTCTGACACTATTTTCGTGGTCGGTACGCGCCTGTTGACCAAAAAGGGTGGCGATATCAAA
GATTTTGCCAACCTGAAAGACAAAGCCGTAGTCGTCACTTCCGGCACTACCTCTGAAGTTTTGCTCAACA
AACTGAATGAAGAGCAAAAAATGAATATGCGCATCATCAGCGCCAAAGATCACGGTGACTCTTTCCGCAC
CCTGGAAAGCGGTCGTGCCGTTGCCTTTATGATGGATGACGTGCTGCTGGCCGGTGAACGTGCGAAAGCG
AAGAAACCAGACAACTGGGAAATCGTCGGCAAGCCGCAGTCTCAGGAGGCCTACGGTTGTATGTTGCGTA
AAGATGATCCGCAGTTCAAAAAGCTGATGGATGACACCATCGCTCAGGTGCAGACCTCCGGTGAAGCGGA
AAAATGGTTTGATAAGTGGTTCAAAAATCCAATTCTGGTGAGCCACAACGTCTATATCATGGCCGACAAG
CAGAGGAACGGCATCAAGGCGAACTTCAAGATCCGCCACAACATCGAGGACGGCGGCGTGCAGCTCGCCT
ACCACTACCAGCAGAACACCCCCATCGGCGACGGCCCCGTGCTGCTGCCCGACAACCACTACCTGAGCAC
CCAGTCCAAACTTTCGAAAGACCCCAACGAGAAGCGCGATCACATGGTCCTGCTGGAGTTCGTGACCGCC
GCCGGGATCACTCTCGGCATGGACGAGCTGTACAAGGGCGGTACCGGAGGGAGCATGGTGAGCAAGGGCG
AGGAGCTGTTCACCGGGGTGGTGCCCATCCTGGTCGAGCTGGACGGCGACGTAAACGGCCACAAGTTCAG
CGTGTCCGGCGAGGGTGAGGGCGATGCCACCTACGGCAAGCTGACCCTGAAGTTCATCTGCACCACCGGC
AAGCTGCCCGTGCCCTGGCCCACCCTCGTGACCACCCTGACCTACGGCGTGCAGTGCTTCAGCCGCTACC
CCGACCACATGAAGCAGCACGACTTCTTCAAGTCCGCCATGCCCGAAGGCTACATCCAGGAGCGCACCAT
CTTCTTCAAGGACGACGGCAACTACAAGACCCGCGCCGAGGTGAAGTTCGAGGGCGACACCCTGGTGAAC
CGCATCGAGCTGAAGGGCATCGACTTCAAGGAGGACGGCAACATCCTGGGGCATAAGCTGGAGTACAACT
TTAACAACCCCCTGAACATGAATTTCGAACTGTCAGACGAAATGAAAGCACTGTTCAAAGAACCGAATGA
CAAGGCACTGAAACTGCAGGTCGACGAACAAAAACTCATCTCAGAAGAGGATCTGAATGCTGTGGGCCAG
GACACGCAGGAGGTCATCGTGGTGCCACACTCCTTGCCCTTTAAGGTGGTGGTGATCTCAGCCATCCTGG
CCCTGGTGGTGCTCACCATCATCTCCCTTATCATCCTCATCATGCTTTGGCAGAAGAAGCCACGTTAGAA
GCTTATCGATAATCAACCTCTGGATTACAAAATTTGTGAAAGATTGACTGGTATTCTTAACTATGTTGCT
CCTTTTACGCTATGTGGATACGCTGCTTTAATGCCTTTGTATCATGCTATTGCTTCCCGTATGGCTTTCA
TTTTCTCCTCCTTGTATAAATCCTGGTTGCTGTCTCTTTATGAGGAGTTGTGGCCCGTTGTCAGGCAACG
TGGCGTGGTGTGCACTGTGTTTGCTGACGCAACCCCCACTGGTTGGGGCATTGCCACCACCTGTCAGCTC
CTTTCCGGGACTTTCGCTTTCCCCCTCCCTATTGCCACGGCGGAACTCATCGCCGCCTGCCTTGCCCGCT
GCTGGACAGGGGCTCGGCTGTTGGGCACTGACAATTCCGTGGTGTTGTCGGGGAAATCATCGTCCTTTCC
TTGGCTGCTCGCCTGTGTTGCCACCTGGATTCTGCGCGGGACGTCCTTCTGCTACGTCCCTTCGGCCCTC
AATCCAGCGGACCTTCCTTCCCGCGGCCTGCTGCCGGCTCTGCGGCCTCTTCCGCGTCTTCGCCTTCGCC
CTCAGACGAGTCGGATCTCCCTTTGGGCCGCCTCCCCGCATCGATACCGTCGACCTCGACCCGGGCGGCC
GCTTCGAGCAGACATGATAAGATACATTGATGAGTTTGGACAAACCACAACTAGAATGCAGTGAAAAAAA
TGCTTTATTTGTGAAATTTGTGATGCTATTGCTTTATTTGTAACCATTATAAGCTGCAATAAACAAGTTA
ACAACAACAATTGCATTCATTTTATGTTTCAGGTTCAGGGGGAGATGTGGGAGGTTTTTTAAAGCAAGTA
AAACCTCTACAAATGTGGTAAAATCGATAAGGATCTTCCTAGAGCATGGCTACGTAGATAAGTAGCATGG
CGGGTTAATCATTAACTACAAGGAACCCCTAGTGATGGAGTTGGCCACTCCCTCTCTGCGCGCTCGCTCG
CTCACTGAGGCCGGGCGACCAAAGGTCGCCCGACGCCCGGGCTTTGCCCGGGCGGCCTCAGTGAGCGAGC
GAGCGCGCAGCTGCATTAATGAATCGGCCAACGCGCGGGGAGAGGCGGTTTGCGTATTGGGCGCTCTTCC
GCTTCCTCGCTCACTGACTCGCTGCGCTCGGTCGTTCGGCTGCGGCGAGCGGTATCAGCTCACTCAAAGG
CGGTAATACGGTTATCCACAGAATCAGGGGATAACGCAGGAAAGAACATGTGAGCAAAAGGCCAGCAAAA
GGCCAGGAACCGTAAAAAGGCCGCGTTGCTGGCGTTTTTCCATAGGCTCCGCCCCCCTGACGAGCATCAC
AAAAATCGACGCTCAAGTCAGAGGTGGCGAAACCCGACAGGACTATAAAGATACCAGGCGTTTCCCCCTG
GAAGCTCCCTCGTGCGCTCTCCTGTTCCGACCCTGCCGCTTACCGGATACCTGTCCGCCTTTCTCCCTTC
GGGAAGCGTGGCGCTTTCTCATAGCTCACGCTGTAGGTATCTCAGTTCGGTGTAGGTCGTTCGCTCCAAG
CTGGGCTGTGTGCACGAACCCCCCGTTCAGCCCGACCGCTGCGCCTTATCCGGTAACTATCGTCTTGAGT
CCAACCCGGTAAGACACGACTTATCGCCACTGGCAGCAGCCACTGGTAACAGGATTAGCAGAGCGAGGTA
TGTAGGCGGTGCTACAGAGTTCTTGAAGTGGTGGCCTAACTACGGCTACACTAGAAGAACAGTATTTGGT
ATCTGCGCTCTGCTGAAGCCAGTTACCTTCGGAAAAAGAGTTGGTAGCTCTTGATCCGGCAAACAAACCA
CCGCTGGTAGCGGTGGTTTTTTTGTTTGCAAGCAGCAGATTACGCGCAGAAAAAAAGGATCTCAAGAAGA
TCCTTTGATCTTTTCTACGGGGTCTGACGCTCAGTGGAACGAAAACTCACGTTAAGGGATTTTGGTCATG
AGATTATCAAAAAGGATCTTCACCTAGATCCTTTTAAATTAAAAATGAAGTTTTAAATCAATCTAAAGTA
TATATGAGTAAACTTGGTCTGACAGTTACCAATGCTTAATCAGTGAGGCACCTATCTCAGCGATCTGTCT
ATTTCGTTCATCCATAGTTGCCTGACTCCCCGTCGTGTAGATAACTACGATACGGGAGGGCTTACCATCT
GGCCCCAGTGCTGCAATGATACCGCGAGACCCACGCTCACCGGCTCCAGATTTATCAGCAATAAACCAGC
CAGCCGGAAGGGCCGAGCGCAGAAGTGGTCCTGCAACTTTATCCGCCTCCATCCAGTCTATTAATTGTTG
CCGGGAAGCTAGAGTAAGTAGTTCGCCAGTTAATAGTTTGCGCAACGTTGTTGCCATTGCTACAGGCATC
GTGGTGTCACGCTCGTCGTTTGGTATGGCTTCATTCAGCTCCGGTTCCCAACGATCAAGGCGAGTTACAT
GATCCCCCATGTTGTGCAAAAAAGCGGTTAGCTCCTTCGGTCCTCCGATCGTTGTCAGAAGTAAGTTGGC
CGCAGTGTTATCACTCATGGTTATGGCAGCACTGCATAATTCTCTTACTGTCATGCCATCCGTAAGATGC
TTTTCTGTGACTGGTGAGTACTCAACCAAGTCATTCTGAGAATAGTGTATGCGGCGACCGAGTTGCTCTT
GCCCGGCGTCAATACGGGATAATACCGCGCCACATAGCAGAACTTTAAAAGTGCTCATCATTGGAAAACG
TTCTTCGGGGCGAAAACTCTCAAGGATCTTACCGCTGTTGAGATCCAGTTCGATGTAACCCACTCGTGCA
CCCAACTGATCTTCAGCATCTTTTACTTTCACCAGCGTTTCTGGGTGAGCAAAAACAGGAAGGCAAAATG
CCGCAAAAAAGGGAATAAGGGCGACACGGAAATGTTGAATACTCATACTCTTCCTTTTTCAATATTATTG
AAGCATTTATCAGGGTTATTGTCTCATGAGCGGATACATATTTGAATGTATTTAGAAAAATAAACAAATA
GGGGTTCCGCGCACATTTCCCCGAAAAGTGCCACCTAAATTGTAAGCGTTAATATTTTGTTAAAATTCGC
GTTAAATTTTTGTTAAATCAGCTCATTTTTTAACCAATAGGCCGAAATCGGCAAAATCCCTTATAAATCA
AAAGAATAGACCGAGATAGGGT
[37 nt withheld, positions 5767-5803]
AAAGAACGTGGACTCCAACGTCAAAGG
[49 nt withheld, positions 5831-5879]
T
[91 nt withheld, positions 5881-5971]
G
[120 nt withheld, positions 5973-6092]
